# Supplementary material for: Clades of huge phages from across Earth’s ecosystems
Source: Nature. 2020 Feb 12;578(7795):425–31. doi: 10.1038/s41586-020-2007-4 (PMC7162821; doi:10.1038/s41586-020-2007-4)
Supplement: Supplementary file 6 — Genbank files for all genome. [file 41586_2020_2007_MOESM6_ESM.zip › genbank_genomes_SD-4/S25_PLASMID_36_160.gbk]

LOCUS       js4906-26-2_S25_scaffold_167_prodigal-single      50817 bp    DNA     linear   BCT NOV-13-2019
DEFINITION  js4906-26-2_S25_scaffold_167_prodigal-single, contig.
ACCESSION   js4906-26-2_S25_scaffold_167_prodigal-single
VERSION     js4906-26-2_S25_scaffold_167_prodigal-single.1  GI:
KEYWORDS    .
SOURCE      S25_PLASMID_36_160
  ORGANISM  S25_PLASMID_36_160
            Eubacterium rectale, Eubacterium, Clostridiales, Clostridia,
            Firmicutes, Bacteria.
COMMENT     Data sourced from ggkbase. For additional details see
            http://ggkbase.berkeley.edu/organisms/404988
FEATURES             Location/Qualifiers
     source          1..50817
                     /organism="S25_PLASMID_36_160"
                     /mol_type="genomic DNA"
     gene            complement(174..596)
                     /locus_tag="js4906-26-2_S25_scaffold_167_prodigal-single_1"
     CDS             complement(174..596)
                     /product="Putative uncharacterized protein n=1 Tax
                     =Eubacterium rectale M104/1 RepID=D4JPS4_9FIRM"
                     /codon_start=1
                     /transl_table=11
                     /translation="MTIEKTLEAVSEKLKDAPVNTDYADSLLLIKNALEKQRMCEWTK
                     DKNALGKSVCEAAALLGKTVWLIRPENIRQGKPVYHIEEAICTKCSVEMYGEVTISTV
                     TKDEWKAFVYTIYTISAIGDTVFLSKEEAKGRLKEMMK*"
                     /db_xref="UniRef100_D4JPS4"
                     /db_xref="era:ERE_33450"
                     /db_xref="D4JPS4_9FIRM"
     gene            complement(586..792)
                     /locus_tag="js4906-26-2_S25_scaffold_167_prodigal-single_2"
     CDS             complement(586..792)
                     /product="hypothetical protein"
                     /codon_start=1
                     /transl_table=11
                     /translation="MDIRRPSTIIFAVLTLIITPAALGIVCFVSEGNALYMKYTSYIL
                     IGAAGIVVLIRGINDWKGGKHYDD*"
                     /db_xref="era:ERE_33440"
     gene            complement(811..1248)
                     /locus_tag="js4906-26-2_S25_scaffold_167_prodigal-single_3"
     CDS             complement(811..1248)
                     /product="Putative uncharacterized protein n=1 Tax
                     =Eubacterium rectale M104/1 RepID=D4JPS1_9FIRM"
                     /codon_start=1
                     /transl_table=11
                     /translation="MLTQSERAQLFAARLAQALSNAKLTVSDIGIPLIYLYGEMLPPI
                     NELTEIAKKLGVTTEWLSGLDSVCQQKETKSDDELMLKCKIIIRQFVDNISETINQSD
                     TDILATDDIKLLELIVACKNKLADVHNKIGDPEWKMPDWTLRM*"
                     /db_xref="UniRef100_D4JPS1"
                     /db_xref="era:ERE_33420"
                     /db_xref="D4JPS1_9FIRM"
     gene            complement(1251..1460)
                     /locus_tag="js4906-26-2_S25_scaffold_167_prodigal-single_4"
     CDS             complement(1251..1460)
                     /product="hypothetical protein"
                     /codon_start=1
                     /transl_table=11
                     /translation="MNYLYFVCYGHPGLACNTILSINSRIENSKNEEEALSWLRAVEF
                     KIEKKYGVKDVLIISYQYIGEEKEK*"
     gene            complement(1527..2240)
                     /locus_tag="js4906-26-2_S25_scaffold_167_prodigal-single_5"
     CDS             complement(1527..2240)
                     /product="Putative uncharacterized protein n=1 Tax
                     =Eubacterium rectale M104/1 RepID=D4JPR9_9FIRM"
                     /codon_start=1
                     /transl_table=11
                     /translation="MTIGIIIGLVIAAIAGFYLSLEDYDFQYCICTFLIAGIILSSLF
                     GFCGYCCDAVEEINKTIKTTINANYDNVVNYHNYSEQHSFVSDGSKYTFDYDDDTKKL
                     TVFTDTNVNVDAVFINGVKQNNQKTSNKVNKKKDCISYKVNDVDASNTDKTDSDSNAN
                     NSSSSIVSSPATNLQQKIQNKIQSKYNGAVMTSFDTINLSGTFSCDNAQYSFTYKDNM
                     LEVSNINDTDDVTYYKIAQ*"
                     /db_xref="UniRef100_D4JPR9"
                     /db_xref="era:ERE_33380"
                     /db_xref="D4JPR9_9FIRM"
     gene            complement(2262..3011)
                     /locus_tag="js4906-26-2_S25_scaffold_167_prodigal-single_6"
     CDS             complement(2262..3011)
                     /product="Putative uncharacterized protein n=1 Tax
                     =Eubacterium rectale M104/1 RepID=D4JPR8_9FIRM"
                     /codon_start=1
                     /transl_table=11
                     /translation="MTTGIIIGTIVGVVLTFFTALAFNNMDVYGDREWVFPVLIAGML
                     YIIFFATIFGFVGYDTDKENKINETIQNTLNSNYDNVVNFHNGNTNKSFVSDGSKYTF
                     DYDKKTKTLTVFTDTNSSVDAVFINGIKQNNSSSNKEKTSYNTDKKKDCVSYQTDDKN
                     KTDTQTSANSNNNVYQKKDNTDNSDLPQKIQDRIHDTYKNAVINSFDVISLSGTFTCD
                     NVQYNFSWENETLKVVNTDEPESTVCYKYKD*"
                     /db_xref="UniRef100_D4JPR8"
                     /db_xref="era:ERE_33370"
                     /db_xref="D4JPR8_9FIRM"
     gene            complement(3030..3299)
                     /locus_tag="js4906-26-2_S25_scaffold_167_prodigal-single_7"
     CDS             complement(3030..3299)
                     /product="Putative uncharacterized protein n=1 Tax
                     =Eubacterium rectale M104/1 RepID=D4JPR2_9FIRM"
                     /codon_start=1
                     /transl_table=11
                     /translation="MMNLSFTVIGIISGLILTFFVGVICYKSYDNLMCNHWIPQTIIV
                     GIIITSLATCAGIIDNNNIKVEKSIETTINSNYDNVINYHNINTI*"
                     /db_xref="UniRef100_D4JPR2"
                     /db_xref="era:ERE_33310"
                     /db_xref="D4JPR2_9FIRM"
     gene            complement(3312..3713)
                     /locus_tag="js4906-26-2_S25_scaffold_167_prodigal-single_8"
     CDS             complement(3312..3713)
                     /product="Putative uncharacterized protein n=1 Tax
                     =Eubacterium rectale M104/1 RepID=D4JPR1_9FIRM"
                     /codon_start=1
                     /transl_table=11
                     /translation="MINVNDIKINQKVWLKEHWTERIVCGFVSEITKRSDNEDYIIEI
                     KGKSYSEDSFIGTTHQLPNNLFVTKEEAIAVTKKANQKRVDNYKAEITDIASLVAFPL
                     SHTFYAEEYTDYEAIKAYKERAKELGFKIPD*"
                     /db_xref="UniRef100_D4JPR1"
                     /db_xref="era:ERE_33300"
                     /db_xref="D4JPR1_9FIRM"
     gene            complement(3746..4294)
                     /locus_tag="js4906-26-2_S25_scaffold_167_prodigal-single_9"
     CDS             complement(3746..4294)
                     /product="Putative uncharacterized protein n=1 Tax
                     =Eubacterium rectale M104/1 RepID=D4JPR0_9FIRM"
                     /codon_start=1
                     /transl_table=11
                     /translation="MKIKFDLDENFNLNSEEIKKRALKLDSKINKISFLIPLWLLTAL
                     IIIYFAILGNPVSSSNKILAVIFIVSLSLYLIFIFRYCNDWYNYTHCMLECDFIKNLL
                     SSIEDDGFAHTDNIIIRYRNFKNQLYIGKYDGNGVLKYSSDKISINKLYEHDKDYWLI
                     KGYLNDKGLYQFNIYKPVNIFS*"
                     /db_xref="UniRef100_D4JPR0"
                     /db_xref="era:ERE_33290"
                     /db_xref="D4JPR0_9FIRM"
     gene            complement(4319..4510)
                     /locus_tag="js4906-26-2_S25_scaffold_167_prodigal-single_1
                     0"
     CDS             complement(4319..4510)
                     /product="Putative uncharacterized protein n=1 Tax
                     =Eubacterium rectale M104/1 RepID=D4JPQ9_9FIRM"
                     /codon_start=1
                     /transl_table=11
                     /translation="MAKSFAEKKFEEMRLWAIEHKLVDEFDNEILEILAVDMSNENFD
                     GMAALFGYFVLEHADDRYL*"
                     /db_xref="UniRef100_D4JPQ9"
                     /db_xref="era:ERE_33280"
                     /db_xref="D4JPQ9_9FIRM"
     gene            complement(4471..4773)
                     /locus_tag="js4906-26-2_S25_scaffold_167_prodigal-single_1
                     1"
     CDS             complement(4471..4773)
                     /product="hypothetical protein"
                     /codon_start=1
                     /transl_table=11
                     /translation="MNHYYTVIQPKSGLFPYCSIKVLSDNSRSFEHGSMGCLKIECLK
                     CGRTYFPCCEPVDCEVFEAGDMFFSDTEMEEISRIIRDYKEKQRWQNHLQRKNLKK*"
     gene            complement(4793..5164)
                     /locus_tag="js4906-26-2_S25_scaffold_167_prodigal-single_1
                     2"
     CDS             complement(4793..5164)
                     /product="Uncharacterized protein n=1 Tax=Ruminococcus sp.
                     CAG:9 RepID=R7CRT6_9FIRM"
                     /codon_start=1
                     /transl_table=11
                     /translation="MNKTKKTAVFILLTILFACSLIGCTKPAEVESTEDSTVQVKIVD
                     EYYRDSYMTSIHNVKSFRYTPCLTVYHISVEYNGKQYYLTDKESYELYHDKIGETTDA
                     LLRTTKWDNGNVTYNIIGLAK*"
                     /db_xref="UniRef100_R7CRT6"
                     /db_xref="R7CRT6_9FIRM"
     gene            complement(5161..5349)
                     /locus_tag="js4906-26-2_S25_scaffold_167_prodigal-single_1
                     3"
     CDS             complement(5161..5349)
                     /product="Putative uncharacterized protein n=1 Tax
                     =Eubacterium rectale M104/1 RepID=D4JPQ8_9FIRM"
                     /codon_start=1
                     /transl_table=11
                     /translation="MRKSSANMWHVALLLLIFSMINLAAIPFSFAVIGQAAPALSLMS
                     AACAAGIAVKTMKKEGKS*"
                     /db_xref="UniRef100_D4JPQ8"
                     /db_xref="era:ERE_33270"
                     /db_xref="D4JPQ8_9FIRM"
     gene            complement(5364..5888)
                     /locus_tag="js4906-26-2_S25_scaffold_167_prodigal-single_1
                     4"
     CDS             complement(5364..5888)
                     /product="Putative uncharacterized protein n=1 Tax
                     =Eubacterium rectale M104/1 RepID=D4JPQ7_9FIRM"
                     /codon_start=1
                     /transl_table=11
                     /translation="MRKIKVIFSEADKELAEKLRCKYEKLSDRYLDLAIFFRIIAGIA
                     LSAMFAFIAGAVVKNSLYYIAVAGISLISAIILFLINYIFQSIHDNCFMKSLHYQFML
                     ERMQETLKYGNSLELSVSKTCPNTVIYNLPDCRARHIEAINNIPADGNVIITVKEDTD
                     AKGQISLDWYAKTV*"
                     /db_xref="UniRef100_D4JPQ7"
                     /db_xref="era:ERE_33260"
                     /db_xref="D4JPQ7_9FIRM"
     gene            6285..6611
                     /locus_tag="js4906-26-2_S25_scaffold_167_prodigal-single_1
                     5"
     CDS             6285..6611
                     /product="Putative uncharacterized protein n=1 Tax
                     =Eubacterium rectale M104/1 RepID=D4JPQ6_9FIRM"
                     /codon_start=1
                     /transl_table=11
                     /translation="MGFGNNFHMCDVSEVAEDHIHLESWDEDVPNTDFEAVAERIAND
                     GYDISGFKLLEIPHPKVFCFGKQDTDEYFDVVNFYGDGWHIAYIKDSNNVIAECIEEA
                     INKNEW*"
                     /db_xref="UniRef100_D4JPQ6"
                     /db_xref="era:ERE_33250"
                     /db_xref="D4JPQ6_9FIRM"
     gene            6754..7311
                     /locus_tag="js4906-26-2_S25_scaffold_167_prodigal-single_1
                     6"
     CDS             6754..7311
                     /product="Uracil-DNA glycosylase (EC:2.7.7.7)"
                     /codon_start=1
                     /transl_table=11
                     /translation="MNRRVIECNKCQECLNQKILLDFQDNADIMIIGLSARIKKYEDE
                     TPLDSRTRSGKIIDAFENIAQKHCMSVYRTNLVKCAPIDSEKRLRYPNDKEINACFEK
                     LTDEINNIAPKLIILLGNIVRESFQTNFNINICKPKENSLQVVKWNNINIISIYHPSY
                     IKRSKNRELRYYRLFDELLDDMDED*"
                     /db_xref="era:ERE_33240"
                     /db_xref="D4JPQ5_9FIRM"
                     /db_xref="UniRef100_D4JPQ5"
                     /db_xref="2.7.7.7"
     gene            7559..7846
                     /locus_tag="js4906-26-2_S25_scaffold_167_prodigal-single_1
                     7"
     CDS             7559..7846
                     /product="Putative uncharacterized protein n=1 Tax
                     =Eubacterium rectale M104/1 RepID=D4JPQ3_9FIRM"
                     /codon_start=1
                     /transl_table=11
                     /translation="MEQITRVQIQESLDTYVKTYITDAEWHISLVEDFMHLLTGNSFN
                     VTDLQDSRWIRTIIDNNKDDEYAKKILMRNMPERYISGLFNAVIRETNHGR*"
                     /db_xref="UniRef100_D4JPQ3"
                     /db_xref="era:ERE_33220"
                     /db_xref="D4JPQ3_9FIRM"
     gene            complement(8062..8535)
                     /locus_tag="js4906-26-2_S25_scaffold_167_prodigal-single_1
                     8"
     CDS             complement(8062..8535)
                     /product="Putative uncharacterized protein n=1 Tax
                     =Eubacterium rectale M104/1 RepID=D4JPQ0_9FIRM"
                     /codon_start=1
                     /transl_table=11
                     /translation="MIKVDQYTCGQYVFFNLHNSENENELKNMLKSYKLSKLADRIVF
                     FNAYDDNLQYNGLEEHICYLPIPFSPVTGERIEFETVSNYNIDSDRIKEILVERDAVP
                     KRRSNKNRNKIAKLNEEIGKLTKGIADIIYAECEIYDESSVGCAAMVIENLIRKE*"
                     /db_xref="UniRef100_D4JPQ0"
                     /db_xref="era:ERE_33190"
                     /db_xref="D4JPQ0_9FIRM"
     gene            complement(8528..9433)
                     /locus_tag="js4906-26-2_S25_scaffold_167_prodigal-single_1
                     9"
     CDS             complement(8528..9433)
                     /product="ATPases of the AAA+ class n=1 Tax=Eubacterium
                     rectale M104/1 RepID=D4JPP9_9FIRM"
                     /codon_start=1
                     /transl_table=11
                     /translation="MGMSDNMLACIRAIAENRIQDAKQYAICCCVEDSTKKNEGKVQY
                     YKKLLENGSDNVMEVPMNIKGLVKMIDVSDFNENRYYLGRQQADVFTRIIKAVNTTTK
                     LLEYGIPYTNSTLLSGIPGTGKTEFAKYTAYKLELPYVYLNFSYLIDSYMGKTSQNIQ
                     RVFDFCKGMKCMLMLDEIDCIGLARKGGGGADGEIARITISLMQALDDLVDGQIVIAA
                     TNRADLLDKALLRRFQNITEFVPYEADERLMMIETYMNSVNPAFLTDEIREYANKSHT
                     QAEIVKYLIKEIIKKVNEENENVND*"
                     /db_xref="UniRef100_D4JPP9"
                     /db_xref="era:ERE_33180"
                     /db_xref="D4JPP9_9FIRM"
     gene            complement(9435..10505)
                     /locus_tag="js4906-26-2_S25_scaffold_167_prodigal-single_2
                     0"
     CDS             complement(9435..10505)
                     /product="Predicted nucleotidyltransferase n=1 Tax
                     =Eubacterium rectale M104/1 RepID=D4JPP8_9FIRM"
                     /codon_start=1
                     /transl_table=11
                     /translation="MQINEIKAKLNSNEYSFLKTDKCLGSNVILLTAGGSHAYGTDTE
                     NSDLDIRGCAANSRMGILASGSFRQFTNMDELIGEDFEQFTDDATDTVIYSFNKFMFL
                     LANCNPNTIEMLGCRPEHYFYLSDIGRELINNSDMFLSKKAVSTFGGYAMRQMYRLRQ
                     LTTNKMPQADLEEHILHVLSSMEENFAGKYSTYPDDAIKLYIDTAVQKGFDKEIFMDV
                     KLHHYPLRDYCCLWNELQTTVKSYAKAGKRNEKAAAHKKIAKHSMHLLRLYMMCIDIL
                     EQQKIVTYREKEHDLLMDIRNGKYLGADDKPLPEFFELVNEYEKKLEYAKKNTTLPDE
                     PDYRRIMEFTAYVNERVVKGEM*"
                     /db_xref="UniRef100_D4JPP8"
                     /db_xref="era:ERE_33170"
                     /db_xref="D4JPP8_9FIRM"
     gene            complement(10508..11074)
                     /locus_tag="js4906-26-2_S25_scaffold_167_prodigal-single_2
                     1"
     CDS             complement(10508..11074)
                     /product="Putative uncharacterized protein n=1 Tax
                     =Eubacterium rectale M104/1 RepID=D4JPP7_9FIRM"
                     /codon_start=1
                     /transl_table=11
                     /translation="MFKNTISAILNEKANTDDRKKIIRQYCVWSGVLYLTGGLLADTA
                     AVWIIFYMNHIHKNINQYVQSNGSTGIVLAMTVFFLMTCCLLLVTVTAFVHVIVRLYA
                     FARPSEVRCAELTITGKHQKSANDIRYSISQFQVSAKTNKGIIQADCLSKTYNKVILG
                     QTCGLFYSLDGKVVKVSLSEKQTKSEAK*"
                     /db_xref="UniRef100_D4JPP7"
                     /db_xref="era:ERE_33160"
                     /db_xref="D4JPP7_9FIRM"
     gene            complement(11084..11626)
                     /locus_tag="js4906-26-2_S25_scaffold_167_prodigal-single_2
                     2"
     CDS             complement(11084..11626)
                     /product="Putative uncharacterized protein n=1 Tax
                     =Eubacterium rectale M104/1 RepID=D4JPP5_9FIRM"
                     /codon_start=1
                     /transl_table=11
                     /translation="MTLKEFTQKLNGREYNWPQFTKEELAIAKENGFIIVSGASDDLM
                     EIDGAINDEGDCFDGGTLKLDIADGKFVDSDEDESFDVVAIEARWCKDHDDEMNIIPW
                     TYATSVPHEKFMIYEDGKPYCQGIVFQNDALREPAAAPKTVEIELSREQFEKLKTVNE
                     GDRARFYCKEIRECFTLYNK*"
                     /db_xref="UniRef100_D4JPP5"
                     /db_xref="era:ERE_33140"
                     /db_xref="D4JPP5_9FIRM"
     gene            complement(11630..11977)
                     /locus_tag="js4906-26-2_S25_scaffold_167_prodigal-single_2
                     3"
     CDS             complement(11630..11977)
                     /product="Putative uncharacterized protein n=1 Tax
                     =Eubacterium rectale M104/1 RepID=D4JPP4_9FIRM"
                     /codon_start=1
                     /transl_table=11
                     /translation="MVKMICKDIRTREMPVDDNPVKLTYNKVIYIEELTELAAAIIDY
                     ESYCSGSDADADETVREHHEKLINKKYALLEEFADVTICLHLMKKAYGLTDEMISKAV
                     RIKLDNFKEKEKK*"
                     /db_xref="UniRef100_D4JPP4"
                     /db_xref="era:ERE_33130"
                     /db_xref="D4JPP4_9FIRM"
     gene            complement(11999..12130)
                     /locus_tag="js4906-26-2_S25_scaffold_167_prodigal-single_2
                     4"
     CDS             complement(11999..12130)
                     /product="Putative uncharacterized protein n=1 Tax
                     =Eubacterium rectale M104/1 RepID=D4JPP4_9FIRM"
                     /codon_start=1
                     /transl_table=11
                     /translation="MNLQRFKDKMQTENALPLNILLDEAPSVHKNGFTKVDAAREFM*"
                     /db_xref="UniRef100_D4JPP4"
                     /db_xref="era:ERE_33130"
                     /db_xref="D4JPP4_9FIRM"
     gene            complement(12263..13420)
                     /locus_tag="js4906-26-2_S25_scaffold_167_prodigal-single_2
                     5"
     CDS             complement(12263..13420)
                     /product="hypothetical protein"
                     /codon_start=1
                     /transl_table=11
                     /translation="MDFINIYCNSKDIKIKNIINQFMRHLSLYVFEYYNQKNGYQYSL
                     CDIFIISKNCNTNYINIKNKTKSIIVLADDYDIDINTSKIYYKNMDIKQFLFKLLYEM
                     EPILKEQKFIKQRLIYADSDYISIIYKIIEEYTKYEIFKSSLYMKYYPTNKIIFEKLS
                     QYRKFVQELEDFNSTQKSTLIEYTVLYAMYKIDIFCKKNSYELLYSSQAILNRCEKLL
                     YKYEYNETLRLLIADIHNELEEFGSKAINEYMSKYLLYIPYAYYKLSKCYEKYINDID
                     SAEISILNALMLNEYNYKIWYQYAKCLFCKNNVQGGIEALCNVLKILKEKWTDKILSP
                     VEYKYLQNVISELDSIKNESQYYINDKLLKEIKQLTNKDLMINFKDCIGIN*"
     gene            complement(13447..13992)
                     /locus_tag="js4906-26-2_S25_scaffold_167_prodigal-single_2
                     6"
     CDS             complement(13447..13992)
                     /product="Putative uncharacterized protein n=1 Tax
                     =Eubacterium rectale M104/1 RepID=D4JPP3_9FIRM"
                     /codon_start=1
                     /transl_table=11
                     /translation="MKNVKVIFTDADYELVTKAYVQYNKLEKDYYEKDVRFGASILVT
                     ILIGSLVFAFAQYIPHTIFADLIIIACTIILFIFVLKQTLAYDKKIDIVHKYKTDCFN
                     IKCNIADFIIHGNKVQFDTSTGNKLFYNIITPDIPYKCDILCSISVANEIPYTNNIVL
                     RLKEITDKHGYISYVWQAESA*"
                     /db_xref="UniRef100_D4JPP3"
                     /db_xref="era:ERE_33120"
                     /db_xref="D4JPP3_9FIRM"
     gene            complement(13979..14164)
                     /locus_tag="js4906-26-2_S25_scaffold_167_prodigal-single_2
                     7"
     CDS             complement(13979..14164)
                     /product="hypothetical protein"
                     /codon_start=1
                     /transl_table=11
                     /translation="MDNINIKEVFSEHDKKFNKMLVKEGKLVSLKQKKKPNRNYDFSS
                     EILEQYSRKRGILDEKC*"
     gene            complement(14164..14709)
                     /locus_tag="js4906-26-2_S25_scaffold_167_prodigal-single_2
                     8"
     CDS             complement(14164..14709)
                     /product="Putative uncharacterized protein n=1 Tax
                     =Eubacterium rectale M104/1 RepID=D4JPP3_9FIRM"
                     /codon_start=1
                     /transl_table=11
                     /translation="MKNVKAIFTDTDYELVTKAYERYDKLTEDYQFKSAVLELSSLIA
                     IVGGYMIMFILFAVTDDTFVGSTVVFSAAALSITLVALSAVYNKKNTTFTSYRTDCFN
                     IKRNMEEFTDNSNKIQFGMDILCDELFYDVCNPDYEYRRHMPSVANEIPDADNITLKL
                     KETIDKRGRISYIWQAESEDK*"
                     /db_xref="UniRef100_D4JPP3"
                     /db_xref="era:ERE_33120"
                     /db_xref="D4JPP3_9FIRM"
     gene            complement(14710..14895)
                     /locus_tag="js4906-26-2_S25_scaffold_167_prodigal-single_2
                     9"
     CDS             complement(14710..14895)
                     /product="Putative uncharacterized protein n=1 Tax
                     =Eubacterium rectale M104/1 RepID=D4JPP2_9FIRM"
                     /codon_start=1
                     /transl_table=11
                     /translation="MHIYLYAGAVLFFILLPMLFFLLLQAISSQNVRQIYISCTLAVL
                     TLVVSFALFAKDLLEGL*"
                     /db_xref="UniRef100_D4JPP2"
                     /db_xref="era:ERE_33110"
                     /db_xref="D4JPP2_9FIRM"
     gene            complement(14900..15340)
                     /locus_tag="js4906-26-2_S25_scaffold_167_prodigal-single_3
                     0"
     CDS             complement(14900..15340)
                     /product="hypothetical protein"
                     /codon_start=1
                     /transl_table=11
                     /translation="MKNKSKKFNPILLVPVIIAVIACLAITHLVIMQHEQKIVNQTIK
                     SMYPDAKNIGKKLSEYDRNLSFESGGLTYYYCLKKEDDKRIIYIMDRDDTARVVYKVD
                     YDTGDIVFPVSNKDVESLKPAEPATDSPDSTDTLIETETNYRQE*"
     gene            complement(15368..16084)
                     /locus_tag="js4906-26-2_S25_scaffold_167_prodigal-single_3
                     1"
     CDS             complement(15368..16084)
                     /product="Putative uncharacterized protein n=1 Tax
                     =Eubacterium rectale M104/1 RepID=D4JPP1_9FIRM"
                     /codon_start=1
                     /transl_table=11
                     /translation="MKKKKITLLAVVLATAAIFTGCTIEDEYVPVDTEIQVMETNDMG
                     VPSLSQTLDIPNEDFKLVCEYGTNGYDLNNWRVTDPKQISMKVHTQGLPDGYDVVIDH
                     VHADVSLLSISPQINGITQDSMDDTFHGQTQDGFAISNDTEYYNVFAIEGYTSQFYEL
                     WGCAFGSYGSLSSSYERLTENNIIQVGTYGEKISVVYDISIKKPGSDKYYTKSVMSTL
                     GVPVSQKLNKKDAVTGESVK*"
                     /db_xref="UniRef100_D4JPP1"
                     /db_xref="era:ERE_33100"
                     /db_xref="D4JPP1_9FIRM"
     gene            complement(16145..16534)
                     /locus_tag="js4906-26-2_S25_scaffold_167_prodigal-single_3
                     2"
     CDS             complement(16145..16534)
                     /product="HNH endonuclease n=1 Tax=Eubacterium rectale
                     M104/1 RepID=D4JPP0_9FIRM"
                     /codon_start=1
                     /transl_table=11
                     /translation="MSRHKPIPTATRKKLYEKYNHRCAYCGCELEYKDMQIDHVESVY
                     RNNDIAQTMSEKEMYDESNLLPACRQCNFYKSTFTVEQFRQRLKDVMMPNLQKDFRYR
                     LAVKYGLIEEIDKSIIFYYETLNKKQR*"
                     /db_xref="UniRef100_D4JPP0"
                     /db_xref="era:ERE_33090"
                     /db_xref="D4JPP0_9FIRM"
     gene            complement(16636..16839)
                     /locus_tag="js4906-26-2_S25_scaffold_167_prodigal-single_3
                     3"
     CDS             complement(16636..16839)
                     /product="Putative uncharacterized protein n=1 Tax
                     =Eubacterium rectale M104/1 RepID=D4JPN9_9FIRM"
                     /codon_start=1
                     /transl_table=11
                     /translation="MRIIIFAFITALLTVNFPIAASLIATNAEFNKKNALKNSYGYFI
                     GISTIVTTTITVAALIFIAKAFF*"
                     /db_xref="UniRef100_D4JPN9"
                     /db_xref="era:ERE_33080"
                     /db_xref="D4JPN9_9FIRM"
     gene            complement(16836..17078)
                     /locus_tag="js4906-26-2_S25_scaffold_167_prodigal-single_3
                     4"
     CDS             complement(16836..17078)
                     /product="Putative uncharacterized protein n=1 Tax
                     =Eubacterium rectale M104/1 RepID=D4JPN8_9FIRM"
                     /codon_start=1
                     /transl_table=11
                     /translation="MTKNKEFIYNKTRELGMLNGSSVETGYYTIDGEAKPEKVYLITR
                     FMRKDGTEDMRANALCSIEDAPALGEMLCRIKEDTL*"
                     /db_xref="UniRef100_D4JPN8"
                     /db_xref="era:ERE_33070"
                     /db_xref="D4JPN8_9FIRM"
     gene            complement(17081..17263)
                     /locus_tag="js4906-26-2_S25_scaffold_167_prodigal-single_3
                     5"
     CDS             complement(17081..17263)
                     /product="Putative uncharacterized protein n=1 Tax
                     =Eubacterium rectale M104/1 RepID=D4JPN7_9FIRM"
                     /codon_start=1
                     /transl_table=11
                     /translation="MELNLFNDTWVFDDKYFIICGPSCYEVHKMDKDSTNVYESEAFI
                     DCLRYVWNELQGKKGN*"
                     /db_xref="UniRef100_D4JPN7"
                     /db_xref="era:ERE_33060"
                     /db_xref="D4JPN7_9FIRM"
     gene            17390..17698
                     /locus_tag="js4906-26-2_S25_scaffold_167_prodigal-single_3
                     6"
     CDS             17390..17698
                     /product="hypothetical protein"
                     /codon_start=1
                     /transl_table=11
                     /translation="VAYKYYELLCGKLAESISIVFGQLILGISAANPKSFVVRASSMP
                     NFTEANLVFRKQIKLLNCDRIFAVKLLSEYQIRDQFSNDDIEKMPVYDEYCDQYFGQN
                     *"
     gene            17748..17912
                     /locus_tag="js4906-26-2_S25_scaffold_167_prodigal-single_3
                     7"
     CDS             17748..17912
                     /product="hypothetical protein"
                     /codon_start=1
                     /transl_table=11
                     /translation="MGKQINDTHNYPKCHGCPYYFGEIDSCMFGEDDVPDNLEKKCHN
                     ETEKDIEIGG*"
     gene            17917..18711
                     /locus_tag="js4906-26-2_S25_scaffold_167_prodigal-single_3
                     8"
     CDS             17917..18711
                     /product="Replicative DNA helicase n=1 Tax=Eubacterium
                     rectale M104/1 RepID=D4JPN6_9FIRM"
                     /codon_start=1
                     /transl_table=11
                     /translation="MSTKVANLIGYITDCDGGEGFVADSERMRNISFDTKIFGKNKKV
                     TIQPGLYVLRGTPAAGKTAFMLQMCNDFAQNAQKHITYYTFKESMRELMTRSLACAPA
                     VNQSNKQNFVKISDCEYFIGGSIQSVFCEYGYRIYFAECSANLRVHELEASIENNDIG
                     NVIFIDALQDLALTDSFADMLKQLKIFQKEHNLVVIASFLDAYADNADKRAIMNYADV
                     VWDLEADEVNDDDGNKANIRLTWTKNRFDFVPDTVYSYYPEYNIFL*"
                     /db_xref="UniRef100_D4JPN6"
                     /db_xref="era:ERE_33040"
                     /db_xref="D4JPN6_9FIRM"
     gene            18726..19577
                     /locus_tag="js4906-26-2_S25_scaffold_167_prodigal-single_3
                     9"
     CDS             18726..19577
                     /product="Putative uncharacterized protein n=1 Tax
                     =Eubacterium rectale M104/1 RepID=D4JPN5_9FIRM"
                     /codon_start=1
                     /transl_table=11
                     /translation="MNYKYGKWLQKEMIQFPHQLDVDPEGMVVLQCALEVSAEHSDSY
                     ISFEDFSVTTADNNVQSYAEFIKKTLDEECRKNFAGVMTEVITRNIKSADKDPEENTL
                     VFNAQGGINFDTGSFMDFSFGVPVWGDIDTLNSIIAFNINYKIGNKHVCLHIPVQVNL
                     TEDRSVTVLSIKYNPVNNVGGCAAYTTKDVPAVSIISDYEEYKQVEADTLNYDYKKLA
                     EKKFNMSFGMKFKKKKRPVRTKPLFTRNYSIKTAGTDETYFLNVPEEYGYRLPLYGVL
                     DEELSIV*"
                     /db_xref="UniRef100_D4JPN5"
                     /db_xref="era:ERE_33030"
                     /db_xref="D4JPN5_9FIRM"
     gene            19587..19718
                     /locus_tag="js4906-26-2_S25_scaffold_167_prodigal-single_4
                     0"
     CDS             19587..19718
                     /product="Putative uncharacterized protein n=1 Tax
                     =Eubacterium rectale M104/1 RepID=D4JPN4_9FIRM"
                     /codon_start=1
                     /transl_table=11
                     /translation="MRIIIAGDKEFTDQYRLTKVCNWISAYKKIVYGDMEIIGKKNI*"
                     /db_xref="UniRef100_D4JPN4"
                     /db_xref="era:ERE_33020"
                     /db_xref="D4JPN4_9FIRM"
     gene            19715..20038
                     /locus_tag="js4906-26-2_S25_scaffold_167_prodigal-single_4
                     1"
     CDS             19715..20038
                     /product="hypothetical protein"
                     /codon_start=1
                     /transl_table=11
                     /translation="MIKKFYDWLTYNPANIPITNLIRPIAFELIIIVIIMCVFCYALS
                     EKVSFKTIIGCFLLSPYVLLSFLWEICFLNENLFVYLVPLYPMIAFLLVKKLYSYKNS
                     ELLGN*"
     gene            20092..20283
                     /locus_tag="js4906-26-2_S25_scaffold_167_prodigal-single_4
                     2"
     CDS             20092..20283
                     /product="hypothetical protein"
                     /codon_start=1
                     /transl_table=11
                     /translation="MNVKYAKDYIQQINKLCNEINVFTEKRQEMLMRVRKFVTTLICV
                     KTFWSFVYKFHLYSIHKNK*"
     gene            20297..20755
                     /locus_tag="js4906-26-2_S25_scaffold_167_prodigal-single_4
                     3"
     CDS             20297..20755
                     /product="Putative uncharacterized protein n=1 Tax
                     =Eubacterium rectale M104/1 RepID=D4JPN4_9FIRM"
                     /codon_start=1
                     /transl_table=11
                     /translation="MKFQEELILTIIAGSREFIDQYRLNKVCNWIFAYKKIAYSDVKI
                     ISGTCRGADIMGENFAKTYNIPVKRFPADWKLYGRNAGNVRNRQMAEYASSNSSNNGV
                     LIAFANSRCKGTMNMINLAIDYKLDVFVVWYEEQRIERYNYKTNQFVKII*"
                     /db_xref="UniRef100_D4JPN4"
                     /db_xref="era:ERE_33020"
                     /db_xref="D4JPN4_9FIRM"
     gene            20931..21170
                     /locus_tag="js4906-26-2_S25_scaffold_167_prodigal-single_4
                     4"
     CDS             20931..21170
                     /product="Putative uncharacterized protein n=1 Tax
                     =Eubacterium rectale M104/1 RepID=D4JPN3_9FIRM"
                     /codon_start=1
                     /transl_table=11
                     /translation="MKQVLKAIRNDEEADYADIELSRKDVKGEDGTADGSVDMFIFIY
                     QNPSYKLEASVEVNQLEFGSDKLEEETFFLSIKGI*"
                     /db_xref="UniRef100_D4JPN3"
                     /db_xref="era:ERE_33010"
                     /db_xref="D4JPN3_9FIRM"
     gene            21336..21524
                     /locus_tag="js4906-26-2_S25_scaffold_167_prodigal-single_4
                     5"
     CDS             21336..21524
                     /product="hypothetical protein"
                     /codon_start=1
                     /transl_table=11
                     /translation="MVTLNNFKLLHEIINNNCKIGRAQTYTLVEIVGNKIFSGYLFCS
                     DRSRTKKRGCRNKNSRNL*"
     gene            21563..22735
                     /locus_tag="js4906-26-2_S25_scaffold_167_prodigal-single_4
                     6"
     CDS             21563..22735
                     /product="hypothetical protein"
                     /codon_start=1
                     /transl_table=11
                     /translation="MAKYRAFIKANIYPQNEDCNENNAFVIHIPEHISYDTEQKALDS
                     KTRWDYSFGFDNKNVVILICHVTVVDDGYVEIRNMPEYCYDYDTFVKLGGWIEHITRK
                     ENVVNIVRINEDFNHLYANLLNDIKTQIHIKPTDITIFECNKKDIQIPIPINHIVQNS
                     YVSSGNYNCNRPLVDDSFYKALSAFEPDDIKGKNCHIAEDYISLNDFNNENSGSIYYD
                     VRMQRIVDETEWTKHCYEYTVEQKRERKRALEKQGLLDAYNSLEMYLQSHNSIRKIEC
                     DASKDWQAPYEIIEKDLTYGYKLSGFEMLEDAIVWEITTYERPIKQNDCIRGMDICYL
                     MFKDGKTIEVVRQIDYKLMCGKNGVSEDDYETYRNQYIDISSIQLKCSKGVADEIY*"
     gene            22722..23006
                     /locus_tag="js4906-26-2_S25_scaffold_167_prodigal-single_4
                     7"
     CDS             22722..23006
                     /product="hypothetical protein"
                     /codon_start=1
                     /transl_table=11
                     /translation="MKYINENPTKTEKMLFEKYGLYLIYKDEDSYRYAPIHIENQYVY
                     PSSVEVENDMVEWEHDILFDIFTETVTIHGNYDSMGITLIHKRMKELNFN*"
     gene            23269..23637
                     /locus_tag="js4906-26-2_S25_scaffold_167_prodigal-single_4
                     8"
     CDS             23269..23637
                     /product="Putative uncharacterized protein n=1 Tax
                     =Eubacterium rectale M104/1 RepID=D4JPN2_9FIRM"
                     /codon_start=1
                     /transl_table=11
                     /translation="MVILNTSYENGKARIELNSEELALIALALKSQEAGKPQSVLSNN
                     FLMVSALVETGRISNIGDSSAIVNNSAIVKKTIPPSLETVVKDLSADKKIKETSDPAI
                     SVMCEPDPEPFFKKSKKETI*"
                     /db_xref="UniRef100_D4JPN2"
                     /db_xref="era:ERE_33000"
                     /db_xref="D4JPN2_9FIRM"
     gene            23637..23984
                     /locus_tag="js4906-26-2_S25_scaffold_167_prodigal-single_4
                     9"
     CDS             23637..23984
                     /product="Putative uncharacterized protein n=1 Tax
                     =Eubacterium rectale M104/1 RepID=D4JPN1_9FIRM"
                     /codon_start=1
                     /transl_table=11
                     /translation="MKYYLLETAPWETFYSAAAETTETIVNEFVSAYADYTKAEKFDK
                     TKHQPAKHMSGVKNDENIYILYRITGEPELWQIGSKVSDITGYIVPGLFHVRKIGAFV
                     SDDVETKSEVTQA*"
                     /db_xref="UniRef100_D4JPN1"
                     /db_xref="era:ERE_32990"
                     /db_xref="D4JPN1_9FIRM"
     gene            23981..24361
                     /locus_tag="js4906-26-2_S25_scaffold_167_prodigal-single_5
                     0"
     CDS             23981..24361
                     /product="Putative uncharacterized protein n=1 Tax
                     =Eubacterium rectale M104/1 RepID=D4JPN0_9FIRM"
                     /codon_start=1
                     /transl_table=11
                     /translation="MNIETIFHDYKELNALAKESSEHPHIGKTNLQKDLETVQVLDDN
                     VADITAITHDLGLYSATEEKITITYVKGGKEHTHDFFVDAKHLHIYKDKDFLIEGKLS
                     EDKKDYVFTVYIPEWSENGLPDED*"
                     /db_xref="UniRef100_D4JPN0"
                     /db_xref="era:ERE_32980"
                     /db_xref="D4JPN0_9FIRM"
     gene            24457..24681
                     /locus_tag="js4906-26-2_S25_scaffold_167_prodigal-single_5
                     1"
     CDS             24457..24681
                     /product="Putative uncharacterized protein n=1 Tax
                     =Eubacterium rectale M104/1 RepID=D4JPM9_9FIRM"
                     /codon_start=1
                     /transl_table=11
                     /translation="MTFYSIKLWPNKIARDMGEAICMSPMCAATDLDAVKAEVAQYDI
                     DATGCIEIVDKSTEEPLLHYEGGTWSEVTL*"
                     /db_xref="UniRef100_D4JPM9"
                     /db_xref="era:ERE_32970"
                     /db_xref="D4JPM9_9FIRM"
     gene            24782..25270
                     /locus_tag="js4906-26-2_S25_scaffold_167_prodigal-single_5
                     2"
     CDS             24782..25270
                     /product="hypothetical protein"
                     /codon_start=1
                     /transl_table=11
                     /translation="VNPEIKISVSETNIKQIEEIKEYNSKVCRWCRKIKTCTGLLTFL
                     FIILALRLAGFLGLAIISQAIWCIADALFVNYTEKTLFVNEDEECIRLVLSGKDLSPL
                     PLPLPNSSYGICCQIPDTDTGRIKNIYLDVVNEIPDSEKIVLKFIAQNKKVYGWYAEK
                     GE*"
     gene            25273..25572
                     /locus_tag="js4906-26-2_S25_scaffold_167_prodigal-single_5
                     3"
     CDS             25273..25572
                     /product="Putative uncharacterized protein n=1 Tax
                     =Eubacterium rectale M104/1 RepID=D4JPM8_9FIRM"
                     /codon_start=1
                     /transl_table=11
                     /translation="MRLKFRQDDIDVVIAVTNVHYCKHQSAVYGYNPNDETDEFGNIY
                     KCGLSVLQQDVTQTMVMLFVGISKMDCNDIVEELLKYGYADISDYDYTDILLIQD*"
                     /db_xref="UniRef100_D4JPM8"
                     /db_xref="era:ERE_32950"
                     /db_xref="D4JPM8_9FIRM"
     gene            25653..27173
                     /locus_tag="js4906-26-2_S25_scaffold_167_prodigal-single_5
                     4"
     CDS             25653..27173
                     /product="Uncharacterized protein conserved in bacteria n
                     =1 Tax=Eubacterium rectale M104/1 RepID=D4JPM7_9FIRM"
                     /codon_start=1
                     /transl_table=11
                     /translation="MDNLIFVAAAIAVIAVIIILVLITGYVKAPTDTAVIISGLKKEP
                     KYVIGRSSIKIPFLQRTDKLTLKMISVDVKTEESVPTNDYINVNIDSAVKVKVSMDPE
                     KMKLAASNFLNKNEDYIRNSVVDVLQGNVREIIGQMKLEEIVQDRKKFADKVQENAAP
                     DMAKMGLDIVSFNVQNVTDKAEVIENLGIDRIVSISKSAQISKAESLRDIAVAKASAD
                     KQANDARVEAETAIAEQNNALEIKKQELKKQSDIKKAEADAAYEIQEQEQRKTIEIAT
                     ADANIAKQEKEAEIKEKEIAVREKSLDAEIKKQADAEKYARMQKADAEKYEQEKRAEA
                     EKFTKLQAAEATRAQYEAEAEGIRAKGLAEAEAMEKKADAMAKYGKAAMTEMIIKVLP
                     QMAEAIAKPLESIDKVSIIGGAGDSGMSAISDNVPQVLAKTIESVKETTGFDLTEVMK
                     ANTYDAKVNNNINVATDFGEKLAENAVKESIDEIDNAPAEVKPSNSRVDVTPENKQ*"
                     /db_xref="UniRef100_D4JPM7"
                     /db_xref="era:ERE_32940"
                     /db_xref="D4JPM7_9FIRM"
     gene            27284..28249
                     /locus_tag="js4906-26-2_S25_scaffold_167_prodigal-single_5
                     5"
     CDS             27284..28249
                     /product="Putative uncharacterized protein n=1 Tax
                     =Eubacterium rectale M104/1 RepID=D4JPM6_9FIRM"
                     /codon_start=1
                     /transl_table=11
                     /translation="MRINIKPFTKEEVNTINPFMQKEVLTDNNDEIITTFLDVKNSLE
                     AAADEDADVTNILHLAFDNEKSIKRIKVFGDSVFLVKILMLLTAFRGSVLPEGAKPGM
                     KFLSENFFTVEFDSIDGLQNILLDDASVNYGLDLIYLNELGVAKLIIDGIRETEEFVD
                     GLIALQCASDFKLFDELTEQILDNDELRLSFAKTVTTAILDKKLGFVSGRHKNGTVDW
                     GIAVVPDGGIDSCDPNDLLAIPIIDNSPYKTQHELHQQYGPEKICNAVFESVVTNLFD
                     TDNRKGVLAFLDALGMKLNVIPKKISDFEADSDEDVDESSMFSEI*"
                     /db_xref="UniRef100_D4JPM6"
                     /db_xref="era:ERE_32930"
                     /db_xref="D4JPM6_9FIRM"
     gene            28358..28615
                     /locus_tag="js4906-26-2_S25_scaffold_167_prodigal-single_5
                     6"
     CDS             28358..28615
                     /product="Putative uncharacterized protein n=1 Tax
                     =Eubacterium rectale M104/1 RepID=D4JPM4_9FIRM"
                     /codon_start=1
                     /transl_table=11
                     /translation="MKLMETGIDAEELQKLQTLTELMYTAKTLYRNVSELHSQIGKSQ
                     DKSVLELSLDACLAFNKLYDALQTEQKFLLNDIEIDIPENM*"
                     /db_xref="UniRef100_D4JPM4"
                     /db_xref="era:ERE_32910"
                     /db_xref="D4JPM4_9FIRM"
     gene            28727..29365
                     /locus_tag="js4906-26-2_S25_scaffold_167_prodigal-single_5
                     7"
     CDS             28727..29365
                     /product="Putative uncharacterized protein n=1 Tax
                     =Eubacterium rectale M104/1 RepID=D4JPM3_9FIRM"
                     /codon_start=1
                     /transl_table=11
                     /translation="MKFYHGTSIENFLKIVHDGGFDSKVSNWLVSDSTRVYMASVGQD
                     YWDYSDKERQEYAEDFEDELREAFETAVGNAQIAAAVVGSVYNSVVVLEFEIPDNIVM
                     EYIVDDDSVENAHGCYEITESDLNKLITDGTIKVYTHQLLGAYKPYARVFYLPVRNRF
                     FNESEVPEDVMKLAWLVKDLYPDNLFNYEDDVKRAGFILGDKDWKPEGGQAA*"
                     /db_xref="UniRef100_D4JPM3"
                     /db_xref="era:ERE_32900"
                     /db_xref="D4JPM3_9FIRM"
     gene            29362..29628
                     /locus_tag="js4906-26-2_S25_scaffold_167_prodigal-single_5
                     8"
     CDS             29362..29628
                     /product="Putative uncharacterized protein n=1 Tax
                     =Eubacterium rectale M104/1 RepID=D4JPM2_9FIRM"
                     /codon_start=1
                     /transl_table=11
                     /translation="MIKALVLAVIFAVLFIAGIIVSVVFDVADKLAAVLHKNGKVYKF
                     FCNNAKKICTAGFTACILAIVFAGTYLAYGILDECAQIYLNVRW*"
                     /db_xref="UniRef100_D4JPM2"
                     /db_xref="era:ERE_32890"
                     /db_xref="D4JPM2_9FIRM"
     gene            complement(29710..31512)
                     /locus_tag="js4906-26-2_S25_scaffold_167_prodigal-single_5
                     9"
     CDS             complement(29710..31512)
                     /product="Putative uncharacterized protein n=1 Tax
                     =Eubacterium rectale M104/1 RepID=D4JPM1_9FIRM"
                     /codon_start=1
                     /transl_table=11
                     /translation="MAALEDFGGQATLTVESKLMEWLIKQADLLKLATMINMNDELTK
                     WVKDGHELAQPFEVPAEISSEFEDLCKQQEIAFSQLNYDSKDYPLADPSETGVMVYTC
                     KQCDRDQAYRIAKACEKKLNKEKNFELTADTINEEFNGIETNMLTNLTNVEADILQKE
                     MAANNIYSAKLYNAETKTYAVEISAQDMEERTFKDEMTPLERSMAASVLKLSNPALME
                     YLNRKDTAREAASGVIEQASHNPEIAQVLADPEHPKNRFIIKDSKVMFTIDNTVMNTY
                     DLANKKEKESCLGDIARYDTLVVTTEQKYNEERKNNFDNFKQLAKKNAEARILNVNID
                     DVAKELERKDLIDFTIHKSDQPIDDPSKPEILQGHDFAQKEFRLERTDEVRDIIGKIS
                     PTNGQETDLNQYDRDDLTFKNDGSVEVKQKINLDLGQNVEELVSNAQNVLTRFGISQA
                     KEHMEVTTKINQYAVAGEALAKGGYEVGQLDDIDLEKVVRDYEDRENMENAYYGENHD
                     YNYVNGDIPMPEEMVDVQIKDDMYENIATGESMTYEEAMNMPSEEEPDLDDNLANGLL
                     DEDGPAAIAGEDIWAGDDDEDIEYDDNYDDFMFD*"
                     /db_xref="UniRef100_D4JPM1"
                     /db_xref="era:ERE_32880"
                     /db_xref="D4JPM1_9FIRM"
     gene            31978..32154
                     /locus_tag="js4906-26-2_S25_scaffold_167_prodigal-single_6
                     0"
     CDS             31978..32154
                     /product="Putative uncharacterized protein n=1 Tax
                     =Eubacterium rectale M104/1 RepID=D4JPM0_9FIRM"
                     /codon_start=1
                     /transl_table=11
                     /translation="MFELEDAFDGKDAVNPILSYVYEASKVLGIKQFGMVIYNTVINF
                     DASQVYDTETFKIN*"
                     /db_xref="UniRef100_D4JPM0"
                     /db_xref="era:ERE_32870"
                     /db_xref="D4JPM0_9FIRM"
     gene            32258..32821
                     /locus_tag="js4906-26-2_S25_scaffold_167_prodigal-single_6
                     1"
     CDS             32258..32821
                     /product="signal peptidase I, bacterial type (EC:3.4.21.89
                     )"
                     /codon_start=1
                     /transl_table=11
                     /translation="MNTENIKAFAEKHSELLKDVGQSLIVIVTAVIFAVILGKYVFLN
                     ANIPSASMENTIMTGDKLIANRLYYNKHDPARGDIVIFNAPDTGEEYIKRVIGLPGEK
                     VEIKDCKLYVDGKCLKEPYLKDEKWTNDNGPYTFNVPKGSYLLLGDNRNNSFDAREWK
                     HTYVKRDAIKAKAGLRYYPFDRFGVVQ*"
                     /db_xref="era:ERE_32860"
                     /db_xref="D4JPL9_9FIRM"
                     /db_xref="UniRef100_D4JPL9"
                     /db_xref="3.4.21.89"
     gene            32840..34570
                     /locus_tag="js4906-26-2_S25_scaffold_167_prodigal-single_6
                     2"
     CDS             32840..34570
                     /product="UPI0003D5D86D related cluster n=1 Tax=unknown
                     RepID=UPI0003D5D86D"
                     /codon_start=1
                     /transl_table=11
                     /translation="MKTDLVSNLPSGMQERVNNAGSDVEKWLAERKERAKYIDDLSLE
                     NESDSEEGIEFYFVNEFITGDLRVEISAIAKDFFANCADVCRQVDEKKDGLHAVDYFT
                     GDYDKASYGINMIGDQFSLMIIHYLYYGTKLGNEFCKKQLIALHRTFHKKEYNSIKRF
                     SKLTGYDIFDILGDDMSDGSAARIIVISRLLGIEIEKDRNFEVICKLTNKHLREDIPK
                     EKYSKIYDGDYHDEDCESFDRNLFIAKDIVNGYLAAYKKDIATIKSCIRNTAYRYFSV
                     NEKLYNMSIVENWLRNGSIFVTNTVEAVANALSDPDYEYDYTDPQVVKDASDDERFQM
                     LNELMMASFINFMMQIVFAGNLSAISDNWFLFKDDYHNKLYKSMVTDKSVDEDEAKPD
                     DYKQDESDDRADLIAQINELKSQVKMQESEISSLRGENKKVKSLQRELDKLKYESADD
                     KKELAALRSFVYELDNESETETTKNNIENMKKALKNKRLTIIGGHQNLVNYLKQEFPD
                     WTYTATEVRSDIPLSKLVNQDLTVFCAEHICHAFYYKYLHMARKNNLKIGYMQGSNIN
                     QIITQLYNQL*"
                     /db_xref="UniRef100_UPI0003D5D86D"
     gene            complement(34613..35968)
                     /locus_tag="js4906-26-2_S25_scaffold_167_prodigal-single_6
                     3"
     CDS             complement(34613..35968)
                     /product="uncharacterized domain HDIG (EC:2.7.7.72 3.1.4.-
                     3.1.3.-)"
                     /codon_start=1
                     /transl_table=11
                     /translation="MNNITINIPRGAATIIDTLQNNGFEAYLVGGCVRDSILKRPVHD
                     WDITTSATLDEMKKVFSDTKIIETGIKHGTLTILSIDGFYECTTYRIDGAYSDGRHPD
                     IVRFTKSLAEDLKRRDFTINAMAYNDKEGLIDLFGGRLDLMDHVIRCVGNPKDRFKED
                     ALRIMRALRFAAQLEFDLEMKTMVAAFQMSDTLTKVSAERINGEFCKILTQPMGSQII
                     NDYREIIAVFIPEIRDMFNFEQNNPYHMFNVWDHTIEVLARAALFMDPNNLALALAAF
                     FHDIGKPHSYQDGPDGIRHFYSHTAKSAEMTDNIMRRMRFNNSIREQVVTLVKYHDAD
                     IKPEAKYIKRWLNKLDSESLLKCLFMLKYADISGQAIKGRTERLKVINHLFAVRCDIL
                     KQQACFSLKDLAVNGGDLIAAGMKPGKEIGAVLNQMLELVLNDECANDKDALLKAVGI
                     E*"
                     /db_xref="era:ERE_32820"
                     /db_xref="D4JPL5_9FIRM"
                     /db_xref="UniRef100_D4JPL5"
                     /db_xref="2.7.7.72"
                     /db_xref="2.7.7.21"
                     /db_xref="2.7.7.25"
                     /db_xref="3.1.3.-"
                     /db_xref="3.1.4.-"
     gene            complement(36140..36859)
                     /locus_tag="js4906-26-2_S25_scaffold_167_prodigal-single_6
                     4"
     CDS             complement(36140..36859)
                     /product="Transposase-like protein n=5 Tax=Campylobacter
                     RepID=H7TI13_CAMCO"
                     /codon_start=1
                     /transl_table=11
                     /translation="MMNGFSVRKTASICSIHKDTAFIWRHKVLDALQNMAESVNLDGI
                     IEADKTFFAISYKGNHTRSTTFTMPKASYKRGHSSHLRGLSHENVCVPCAVNRNGQSI
                     SKITNTGRVSTKDLHKLYDGRIKENSVLVTDKMNSYKRFATKNDINLIQLKTGRTKKG
                     IYNIQHINSYHSELKRFLYQFKGVSTKYLNNYLVWNNLINYAKETDAEKKNIFVTFVL
                     TTSKTIRNKDIPNREPVPFVA*"
                     /db_xref="UniRef100_H7TI13"
                     /db_xref="cjl:PJ17_01170"
                     /db_xref="C3W5R1_HAEPR"
                     /db_xref="H7TI13_CAMCO"
     gene            complement(36856..37086)
                     /locus_tag="js4906-26-2_S25_scaffold_167_prodigal-single_6
                     5"
     CDS             complement(36856..37086)
                     /product="Uncharacterized protein n=1 Tax=Campylobacter
                     jejuni RepID=Q4VR88_CAMJU"
                     /codon_start=1
                     /transl_table=11
                     /translation="MATIKDALDIIGKLTIKNRERLRTMLLSTVSVKSADMESFLTEE
                     RFSNGKVCPLCGCTHIVRNGHRKDGTQNSLIV*"
                     /db_xref="UniRef100_Q4VR88"
                     /db_xref="cjl:PJ17_01170"
                     /db_xref="Q4VR88_CAMJU"
     gene            complement(37273..37491)
                     /locus_tag="js4906-26-2_S25_scaffold_167_prodigal-single_6
                     6"
     CDS             complement(37273..37491)
                     /product="hypothetical protein"
                     /codon_start=1
                     /transl_table=11
                     /translation="MEKSYFGNGDYIFMTEQATSHKLQIGKIVAEYFGSKANSSYYSV
                     MFGDGEIEKIPMAEFENTAKLLRKKDEN*"
     gene            complement(37629..39068)
                     /locus_tag="js4906-26-2_S25_scaffold_167_prodigal-single_6
                     7"
     CDS             complement(37629..39068)
                     /product="Putative uncharacterized protein n=1 Tax
                     =Eubacterium rectale M104/1 RepID=D4JPL4_9FIRM"
                     /codon_start=1
                     /transl_table=11
                     /translation="MGDRVFEFSELREVTYSKHLTYVPEMCFKNSKLAAFEIPKQVTA
                     LKTGCFENTNLKTINLSGIITLDNGIFFNCLSLREIILPETITEIPDNFCLRCQCLEK
                     IDLSHVKAIGTNAFSECSNLDAGNLSAKIDRHAFEGTAVRNLDIKDISELDEGVYQNC
                     ENLESVTISGDRAIPNGLFSGCKNLKNVTIDEGITAVGDSAFFKTAVEKIILPSTVIV
                     VRSDAFRECRQLREVILNDGLKTIAESAFKQTENLSEISIPDSVKHIGSECFACSGIK
                     SVKLPENSAFTAILWETFFGCKNLETVKLPDSVNVIDYYAFSECTSLKSINLDKVQVI
                     GSSAFAKTALEHITLSARKIGSGAFAQCENLKKADLSGIGTKKVDSRLFFECMNLSKI
                     SLPKNQIKIFGDDCFCHTAIREITFDVNNVIVGSNAFGMTNLKKAVIKENCNNILFQD
                     YAFRQAEIEEFVIPDFLEKVINHDLERIF*"
                     /db_xref="UniRef100_D4JPL4"
                     /db_xref="era:ERE_32810"
                     /db_xref="D4JPL4_9FIRM"
     gene            complement(39121..39354)
                     /locus_tag="js4906-26-2_S25_scaffold_167_prodigal-single_6
                     8"
     CDS             complement(39121..39354)
                     /product="Putative uncharacterized protein n=1 Tax
                     =Eubacterium rectale M104/1 RepID=D4JPL4_9FIRM"
                     /codon_start=1
                     /transl_table=11
                     /translation="MKITTYKTDKKVQAISESSTERRVVDGFFLTIIDGVLIDVEYGN
                     TSADVLTIPDDVRVISKQAFEDVCVKEVILHRG*"
                     /db_xref="UniRef100_D4JPL4"
                     /db_xref="era:ERE_32810"
                     /db_xref="D4JPL4_9FIRM"
     gene            39538..40503
                     /locus_tag="js4906-26-2_S25_scaffold_167_prodigal-single_6
                     9"
     CDS             39538..40503
                     /product="Putative uncharacterized protein n=1 Tax
                     =Eubacterium rectale M104/1 RepID=D4JPL3_9FIRM"
                     /codon_start=1
                     /transl_table=11
                     /translation="MDRDDMENREIYVHDTQVSKREIENAEESLHTREIIGDSSSILL
                     YKLRKAAFDGTLTPYKVDFLRKDITNFTICRILMHMLINVADFRTTDKDEKKEVIARL
                     AGLYLPLGDKHKTVDWNALMDKSPALFAKMAEYYLEIVRKFDEALSLFDHNDVFCKQC
                     RIRRISNAIYKGKITIFVSGNNDVYMKFVDGSKEYSVSLVLGNYSWMKQKDKEDKSPE
                     EKSLFGLNMTPQDPFEDTTEEALVNFSLEAIADRIDLIFSHWRDANLDPDAVISFYRM
                     LSMILEDKNLCIQSDNCPEIKKCRNIMVKINDPRCNPFMSSGMHW*"
                     /db_xref="UniRef100_D4JPL3"
                     /db_xref="era:ERE_32800"
                     /db_xref="D4JPL3_9FIRM"
     gene            40513..40866
                     /locus_tag="js4906-26-2_S25_scaffold_167_prodigal-single_7
                     0"
     CDS             40513..40866
                     /product="Putative uncharacterized protein n=1 Tax
                     =Eubacterium rectale M104/1 RepID=D4JPL2_9FIRM"
                     /codon_start=1
                     /transl_table=11
                     /translation="MLIMILSVIILGSGFALSGIGMFIFARYLLAEDTAAIILAPDVY
                     SVDGDIVKDTAWNIVHIHKSAKTGDVVHIRIGRKSRRVVSNMVSILILILCGGGLSFI
                     GYVCIVLTSNIITLI*"
                     /db_xref="UniRef100_D4JPL2"
                     /db_xref="era:ERE_32790"
                     /db_xref="D4JPL2_9FIRM"
     gene            complement(40957..41370)
                     /locus_tag="js4906-26-2_S25_scaffold_167_prodigal-single_7
                     1"
     CDS             complement(40957..41370)
                     /product="Putative uncharacterized protein n=1 Tax
                     =Eubacterium rectale M104/1 RepID=D4JPL1_9FIRM"
                     /codon_start=1
                     /transl_table=11
                     /translation="MIKTIENVLRNEEDLPAGVLADLSLDDESYFELLSKSAEDLPKE
                     FFITKQDSEYEANCDVVRFNGTTKELKELMCGIVDDDITAMLKEDEEPVQYTSSAKHV
                     NEFAAGKYVANVTYSNSHIVTIMAIDMGSVREISL*"
                     /db_xref="UniRef100_D4JPL1"
                     /db_xref="era:ERE_32780"
                     /db_xref="D4JPL1_9FIRM"
     gene            complement(41470..43263)
                     /locus_tag="js4906-26-2_S25_scaffold_167_prodigal-single_7
                     2"
     CDS             complement(41470..43263)
                     /product="Putative uncharacterized protein n=1 Tax
                     =Eubacterium rectale M104/1 RepID=D4JPL0_9FIRM"
                     /codon_start=1
                     /transl_table=11
                     /translation="MKITVKETNLFKFAKEEDSADKKSFEPEFTIEGATLKNCKTNGC
                     KVVKVPAKVTVIGDYAFYRSDVEEVILPNGLKTIGEAAFYQCSSLKKINFPEKLERIK
                     HFAFKSCTALESVDFPKEMLYIESSVFENSGLKHVTLPEKLIHHDRNGENIFAETVLE
                     TVNIPRNFSLETGMFADCHQLKSVKISCGKSVSKNCFAGCENLEDISLDSISWFGDGA
                     FKRCKSLKTKELTLYPYQHVHSNVFVECSFEKVHIENVDGLGTGVFKKCSLLKEVTIN
                     APKADSLVNMGIFEGCSNLETVTFTDEADTNIVSIGEYAFFDCKKLTGIKLPKNLKRI
                     ASFAFQNTGLSSITFPENLKGINEGAFSYTDLEEINIPDSVEFLDQGVFNGCVKLKKA
                     HLSKRLTTIQTSCFTECKELCEITGIENVRAINCRAFARCRNLKEFDFSNINSIGKSA
                     FECSGLEKIECSSRLMNLGKQTFARCINLKRVDLSRCMDLGKIPEECFNDIDNELDLR
                     LPAKALTFERRCLHGLKLDHLIIYPGSYLIEFALYGVEAQTLEFLPVKDENCIQTCLY
                     TGRELTGPKIHELIVPDYMYDKYKEIWDKME*"
                     /db_xref="UniRef100_D4JPL0"
                     /db_xref="D4JPL0_9FIRM"
                     /db_xref="era:ERE_32770"
     gene            43548..44531
                     /locus_tag="js4906-26-2_S25_scaffold_167_prodigal-single_7
                     3"
     CDS             43548..44531
                     /product="Putative uncharacterized protein n=1 Tax
                     =Eubacterium rectale M104/1 RepID=D4JPK9_9FIRM"
                     /codon_start=1
                     /transl_table=11
                     /translation="MSDMIKLRQRFCKDCDIPVNIFDEPYFSDRLKLFDFLYNSISKW
                     DLFKSELAKYDSAMDYFADYSRIKDEAVETVRSTEGFQLFTAYGINDFSIKNKGLPVS
                     KIYNPENNGRVFLSIDMRKANFSALREYRDDIFGGSDTWEAFISRFTDNKHIINSKYI
                     RQVIMGNLNPKRQTAYEKVLMDKLLTNILHAKVISKENVAAFLADEIVFDVTDLENRR
                     EVIANIYKISGQAPYMNTEVFSLHKIYGYGVDGYIKNVYSNVYLMDNAAHSIKVKCVD
                     KDMMTFVARYLLKEPVTDLDRTFYCNGLLAKFEQVPEITTDLKFDNKIDGN*"
                     /db_xref="UniRef100_D4JPK9"
                     /db_xref="era:ERE_32760"
                     /db_xref="D4JPK9_9FIRM"
     gene            44708..45271
                     /locus_tag="js4906-26-2_S25_scaffold_167_prodigal-single_7
                     4"
     CDS             44708..45271
                     /product="Putative uncharacterized protein n=1 Tax
                     =Eubacterium rectale M104/1 RepID=D4JPK8_9FIRM"
                     /codon_start=1
                     /transl_table=11
                     /translation="MKSIKRMYVGRSGSGKSYECIELAKNHCNGITIIFAGIPIFKKE
                     KDELRSCGFTFCDTKDLYELDPKKGNKYYIYNAYPSALKFHMFDDIWDFLINNIKRLN
                     KKDVLIIFDEGVISDFKIPQGFMLSTDNRQMKMKFLSKIVRYFLKSGIVFTIQEEDPT
                     VLGEIKKFNVLSILGTDYEVVVKDYAK*"
                     /db_xref="UniRef100_D4JPK8"
                     /db_xref="era:ERE_32750"
                     /db_xref="D4JPK8_9FIRM"
     gene            45331..45759
                     /locus_tag="js4906-26-2_S25_scaffold_167_prodigal-single_7
                     5"
     CDS             45331..45759
                     /product="Putative uncharacterized protein n=1 Tax
                     =Eubacterium rectale M104/1 RepID=D4JPK7_9FIRM"
                     /codon_start=1
                     /transl_table=11
                     /translation="MGVTIESPNYSIDLGPAGFNRLRQKVADLTATDIAEHYSKLTDG
                     MFLVGDERQKFMACYNKKIAELNAKYNEKYSNILDFLYESDCSGKMDTEHCKSIWEII
                     KDYNDDICYGYAGRSDCAKFSDFKDIVKDCIDKCVEMEWW*"
                     /db_xref="UniRef100_D4JPK7"
                     /db_xref="era:ERE_32740"
                     /db_xref="D4JPK7_9FIRM"
     gene            45835..46497
                     /locus_tag="js4906-26-2_S25_scaffold_167_prodigal-single_7
                     6"
     CDS             45835..46497
                     /product="Putative uncharacterized protein n=1 Tax
                     =Eubacterium rectale M104/1 RepID=D4JPK6_9FIRM"
                     /codon_start=1
                     /transl_table=11
                     /translation="MLKKYLQFLIDSFEKLTSLGGSNSTWNDYFLTVGNEFLVILIGL
                     AYIVAIFLIVYIPIFGNKKLIRRIRKNDKWYKFYSLYEKYTVAVLKIRSIVSNIEQNE
                     DVRILNEYAYNDHLVKELIETLNKFGIQIPGVNFKKGDKFDKELLNNTLKEFNLQSRL
                     PMEEISKHKWDNCGDFTEFNIFGESWNKEARYNVKCIASCSGLLLIYAIFVIPLILML
                     FK*"
                     /db_xref="UniRef100_D4JPK6"
                     /db_xref="era:ERE_32730"
                     /db_xref="D4JPK6_9FIRM"
     gene            46576..47184
                     /locus_tag="js4906-26-2_S25_scaffold_167_prodigal-single_7
                     7"
     CDS             46576..47184
                     /product="Putative uncharacterized protein n=1 Tax
                     =Eubacterium rectale M104/1 RepID=D4JPK5_9FIRM"
                     /codon_start=1
                     /transl_table=11
                     /translation="MQIRKKFKYSRDNDGQINIIYNIPDEVYTNARIKGEPFAKLKVG
                     HPRLFKIVKELYDYDILITAIVILITIGFTAIFIELLVFCVRPISMLAIVGTIAIFLI
                     IVLLAYVQCRIQKMLEQSEPYHIRAELFKAIVYDETRIYPSYSNKKKKITDIEIDCEE
                     NPYSCSDYIYCQFSPPLKNGKSCTVEFWFADDLKYETIIKRK*"
                     /db_xref="UniRef100_D4JPK5"
                     /db_xref="era:ERE_32720"
                     /db_xref="D4JPK5_9FIRM"
     gene            47405..47704
                     /locus_tag="js4906-26-2_S25_scaffold_167_prodigal-single_7
                     8"
     CDS             47405..47704
                     /product="Putative uncharacterized protein n=1 Tax
                     =Eubacterium rectale M104/1 RepID=D4JPK3_9FIRM"
                     /codon_start=1
                     /transl_table=11
                     /translation="MYKFIDKCQTTAACILVICLFIFAISLIGFVVSDRMIFYSIKNA
                     MADYFNTDVKLHNDEQLIVNGDEYYEYKYDDEKDEIILDKINSDKKIIIKDVFGK*"
                     /db_xref="UniRef100_D4JPK3"
                     /db_xref="era:ERE_32700"
                     /db_xref="D4JPK3_9FIRM"
     gene            47891..48418
                     /locus_tag="js4906-26-2_S25_scaffold_167_prodigal-single_7
                     9"
     CDS             47891..48418
                     /product="Putative uncharacterized protein n=1 Tax
                     =Eubacterium rectale M104/1 RepID=D4JPJ8_9FIRM"
                     /codon_start=1
                     /transl_table=11
                     /translation="MKNKYQKLHRIVIGKPGSGKSFYILSNVKEDNKINIICYPEAIG
                     TYGDVYRKAFPGIFLKYRQDVITAIPQHITSINENTLLKCNHHYSPNIFKFIEWAKQY
                     GEDLSRYRFVFLDSLWNQLNQADKIKYFLLLSELNTEIVIEMGGLDELLEMTIRDYNS
                     KIINNYWTILEKECS*"
                     /db_xref="UniRef100_D4JPJ8"
                     /db_xref="era:ERE_32620"
                     /db_xref="D4JPJ8_9FIRM"
     gene            48663..48896
                     /locus_tag="js4906-26-2_S25_scaffold_167_prodigal-single_8
                     0"
     CDS             48663..48896
                     /product="Putative uncharacterized protein n=1 Tax
                     =Eubacterium rectale M104/1 RepID=D4JPJ6_9FIRM"
                     /codon_start=1
                     /transl_table=11
                     /translation="MFIRTMDGELINSDSIIEIQGVFSSWLHVKISDGTSHYIDENDA
                     SKFIPENELRQFESDIEWLRLQWATGGKVDGEN*"
                     /db_xref="UniRef100_D4JPJ6"
                     /db_xref="era:ERE_32600"
                     /db_xref="D4JPJ6_9FIRM"
     gene            48975..49268
                     /locus_tag="js4906-26-2_S25_scaffold_167_prodigal-single_8
                     1"
     CDS             48975..49268
                     /product="Putative uncharacterized protein n=1 Tax
                     =Eubacterium rectale M104/1 RepID=D4JPJ5_9FIRM"
                     /codon_start=1
                     /transl_table=11
                     /translation="MKLIDATIQPKALTDYILERESTFIRVLEEGDNDFLLALLTDYF
                     KEQPTAYDVDKVVSEMEKDKFIDCETILSDIHQGFNAGLSRAIEIGKGGEVNG*"
                     /db_xref="UniRef100_D4JPJ5"
                     /db_xref="era:ERE_32590"
                     /db_xref="D4JPJ5_9FIRM"
     gene            49261..49383
                     /locus_tag="js4906-26-2_S25_scaffold_167_prodigal-single_8
                     2"
     CDS             49261..49383
                     /product="Putative uncharacterized protein n=1 Tax
                     =Eubacterium rectale M104/1 RepID=D4JPJ4_9FIRM"
                     /codon_start=1
                     /transl_table=11
                     /translation="MAKWNASVGLQLSIDYDDIEADTQEEAEQTAIGRYRLEQL*"
                     /db_xref="UniRef100_D4JPJ4"
                     /db_xref="era:ERE_32580"
                     /db_xref="D4JPJ4_9FIRM"
     gene            49437..50021
                     /locus_tag="js4906-26-2_S25_scaffold_167_prodigal-single_8
                     3"
     CDS             49437..50021
                     /product="Putative uncharacterized protein n=1 Tax
                     =Eubacterium rectale M104/1 RepID=D4JPJ3_9FIRM"
                     /codon_start=1
                     /transl_table=11
                     /translation="MSRVLPILFNMKMVRAILDCRKSCTRRIIKPQPQGYFEVSEEPL
                     YIYDTDGKQGKITPPYQPGDILYVRETFIQAAAHIFWYKADDKPWMSKDLLWKPSIHM
                     PKEAARIWLKVKDVRVEQLQDITGLSIQKEGIELDPNECAGKFDFISELFFLFQRLWD
                     STIKKSDLNRYGWDANPYVWVIEFERCEKPKEEM*"
                     /db_xref="UniRef100_D4JPJ3"
                     /db_xref="era:ERE_32570"
                     /db_xref="D4JPJ3_9FIRM"
     gene            50083..50292
                     /locus_tag="js4906-26-2_S25_scaffold_167_prodigal-single_8
                     4"
     CDS             50083..50292
                     /product="hypothetical protein"
                     /codon_start=1
                     /transl_table=11
                     /translation="MRDKIIKKINKAKPEFHYVDQFLENEEITRVCSFCGKAYKDKKI
                     TINGVPCYKYAICGDCKKQKFGTDF*"
     gene            50599..>50817
                     /locus_tag="js4906-26-2_S25_scaffold_167_prodigal-single_8
                     5"
     CDS             50599..>50817
                     /product="MutT/NUDIX family protein n=1 Tax=Eubacterium
                     rectale (strain ATCC 33656 / VPI 0990) RepID=C4ZF18_EUBR3"
                     /codon_start=1
                     /transl_table=11
                     /translation="MNKVDANGLTEQEFLAEYKPGDYDRPSVTVDMMVLRMKEDLSCM
                     QVLLIKRKAHPEIDKWALPGGFINIKESA"
                     /db_xref="UniRef100_C4ZF18"
                     /db_xref="ere:EUBREC_2408"
                     /db_xref="C4ZF18_EUBR3"
ORIGIN      
        1 AATGAACTTT TCTACATTAT AAGTATGATA GATTTGCTGC TGCCGAATGG CTTTCCATAT
       61 GAGAAAGACA CCACAGGAGA GTGGTGTTTT GGTATTTGTG GTTTTGCTAT TCAGATTGTT
      121 GCAATTTCAA AAGTAAATAA AAAAAAGGGC ATGTGTATTC TGCCCGTTCT TCTTTACTTC
      181 ATCATTTCCT TTAGCCTTCC TTTAGCCTCT TCTTTTGACA AAAATACGGT ATCTCCAATT
      241 GCTGATATTG TATATATTGT ATACACAAAA GCTTTCCATT CATCTTTTGT TACTGTTGAG
      301 ATGGTGACTT CTCCATACAT TTCGACACTG CATTTTGTGC ATATGGCTTC TTCTATGTGG
      361 TATACGGGTT TTCCTTGTCT GATATTTTCA GGTCTAATAA GCCATACAGT TTTCCCCAGC
      421 AGGGCAGCAG CCTCGCATAC TGATTTACCG AGTGCATTTT TGTCCTTAGT CCACTCGCAC
      481 ATTCTCTGTT TTTCGAGCGC ATTCTTAATA AGTAGGAGAC TGTCAGCGTA GTCGGTGTTA
      541 ACAGGTGCGT CCTTTAGCTT TTCTGATACT GCTTCTAATG TTTTCTCAAT CGTCATAATG
      601 TTTGCCACCT TTCCAGTCGT TGATGCCTCT GATAAGTACA ACAATCCCTG CAGCGCCAAT
      661 AAGTATATAA CTCGTATATT TCATATACAG AGCATTTCCC TCAGAGACAA AGCATACAAT
      721 GCCTAATGCT GCTGGTGTAA TAATGAGTGT CAGTACAGCG AAAATAATTG TTGAGGGTCT
      781 TCTTATGTCC ATGCGATCAG TTCTCCTTTC CTACATCCTC AATGTCCAGT CAGGCATTTT
      841 CCATTCCGGA TCACCTATTT TGTTATGTAC ATCGGCCAGT TTATTTTTGC ATGCAACAAT
      901 AAGTTCAAGC AGTTTAATGT CATCAGTGGC AAGTATATCA GTATCTGACT GATTAATTGT
      961 CTCGGAAATA TTGTCAACGA ACTGTCTTAT GATTATCTTG CATTTTAGCA TCAATTCATC
     1021 ATCTGATTTC GTTTCCTTTT GCTGACATAC ACTGTCTAAC CCGCTGAGCC ATTCGGTTGT
     1081 TACACCTAGT TTCTTGGCTA TTTCTGTTAG TTCATTAATT GGCGGCAGCA TTTCTCCATA
     1141 AAGATATATT AGTGGAATAC CAATATCTGA TACTGTTAAT TTTGCATTGC TTAATGCCTG
     1201 CGCTAGTCTT GCAGCAAACA ATTGCGCGCG CTCTGATTGT GTCAGCATAA TTATTTCTCC
     1261 TTTTCTTCTC CGATATACTG ATAACTTATT ATCAAAACAT CCTTTACACC ATATTTTTTC
     1321 TCAATTTTGA ACTCCACAGC CCGAAGCCAT GACAGTGCCT CCTCTTCATT TTTGCTGTTT
     1381 TCAATGCGGC TGTTGATTGA AAGAATAGTA TTGCAAGCTA AACCCGGGTG CCCATAGCAC
     1441 ACAAAATATA AATAGTTCAT AAATTTTTTC TTCTCCTTAC GTTTTTTCAT ATTGAGGCAC
     1501 CGCAGAAAAG CAGTGCCCTG ATACAATTAT TGTGCAATCT TATAATAAGT AACATCATCA
     1561 GTATCATTAA TATTTGATAC TTCTAGCATA TTGTCTTTGT AAGTAAAACT ATACTGTGCA
     1621 TTATCACAGC TAAATGTTCC AGATAAATTA ATTGTATCAA AACTTGTCAT AACAGCACCA
     1681 TTGTACTTAG ATTGTATTTT ATTCTGTATT TTCTGCTGTA AGTTGGTTGC GGGGGATGAG
     1741 ACAATGGAAG AGGAACTGTT GTTGGCGTTT GAATCGCTGT CAGTTTTGTC TGTATTGCTC
     1801 GCATCCACAT CATTTACCTT GTATGATATG CAGTCTTTCT TTTTGTTAAC CTTATTTGAT
     1861 GTCTTTTGGT TGTTTTGCTT TACACCGTTG ATGAATACTG CGTCAACATT TACGTTGGTG
     1921 TCGGTAAATA CTGTTAATTT CTTTGTGTCA TCGTCATAAT CAAAGGTGTA TTTTGAACCG
     1981 TCTGATACGA AGCTATGTTG CTCACTATAA TTATGGTAAT TAACTACATT ATCATAATTA
     2041 GCATTAATAG TTGTTTTTAT GGTCTTATTG ATTTCTTCAA CAGCATCACA ACAATAGCCA
     2101 CAAAATCCGA ACAATGAACT CAATATTATT CCTGCAATAA GAAAAGTGCA TATGCAGTAT
     2161 TGAAAGTCGT AATCTTCCAA CGATAAGTAA AATCCTGCAA TAGCTGCAAT TACCAAGCCT
     2221 ATAATTATTC CAATTGTCAT TATAATATTT TCTCCTTTGT CTTAATCTTT GTATTTATAA
     2281 CATACTGTGC TTTCAGGCTC ATCTGTGTTC ACAACTTTGA GAGTCTCGTT CTCCCACGAA
     2341 AAATTATACT GGACATTATC GCATGTGAAG GTTCCTGATA GACTTATCAC ATCAAAACTG
     2401 TTAATGACAG CATTTTTATA TGTATCATGT ATTCTGTCCT GTATTTTCTG AGGCAAATCG
     2461 CTGTTGTCAG TGTTGTCTTT TTTTTGATAT ACATTATTAT TGCTATTAGC AGATGTTTGA
     2521 GTATCAGTCT TATTTTTATC ATCTGTCTGA TAAGATACAC AGTCTTTCTT CTTATCGGTA
     2581 TTATAAGATG TCTTTTCCTT ATTTGATGAT GAATTATTCT GTTTAATTCC ATTAATAAAT
     2641 ACTGCATCAA CAGATGAATT TGTATCAGTA AATACAGTTA AAGTCTTTGT TTTCTTATCG
     2701 TAATCAAATG TATATTTTGA ACCATCAGAA ACAAAACTTT TATTAGTATT GCCATTATGG
     2761 AAATTAACTA CATTATCATA ATTGCTATTA AGTGTATTTT GAATTGTTTC ATTTATTTTA
     2821 TTTTCCTTAT CTGTGTCATA TCCTACGAAT CCAAATATAG TAGCAAAGAA TATTATATAT
     2881 AACATTCCGG CTATTAATAC TGGAAAAACC CATTCACGGT CACCATAAAC GTCCATATTA
     2941 TTAAATGCCA ATGCTGTAAA AAATGTTAAA ACAACTCCTA CAATTGTTCC TATAATTATT
     3001 CCTGTTGTCA TTATGATTAA TTTTCTCCTT TAAATTGTAT TTATATTATG GTAATTGATT
     3061 ACATTATCAT AATTAGAATT AATGGTGGTT TCAATTGATT TTTCCACTTT AATGTTGTTA
     3121 TTATCAATTA TTCCTGCGCA GGTTGCCAAT GAAGTAATGA TTATTCCTAC AATAATTGTT
     3181 TGTGGAATCC AATGGTTACA CATCAAATTA TCATAAGATT TATAACAAAT TACTCCGACA
     3241 AAAAATGTTA AAATTAATCC GGATATGATA CCAATTACTG TAAAACTTAA ATTCATCATT
     3301 TTTTTTGCTC CTTAATCCGG TATTTTAAAT CCCAGTTCTT TTGCACGTTC CTTGTATGCT
     3361 TTTATTGCTT CATAGTCTGT ATATTCCTCT GCATAAAAAG TATGAGAGAG AGGAAATGCT
     3421 ACTAAAGAAG CAATGTCAGT GATTTCAGCC TTATAATTAT CAACCCTTTT CTGATTTGCT
     3481 TTTTTAGTAA CGGCAATCGC TTCCTCTTTT GTTACAAACA GATTGTTTGG TAACTGGTGG
     3541 GTAGTACCAA TAAAACTGTC CTCCGAGTAT GACTTTCCTT TGATTTCTAT TATGTAGTCT
     3601 TCATTGTCTG AGCGTTTTGT TATCTCACTT ACAAATCCAC ATACAATTCT TTCTGTCCAA
     3661 TGCTCCTTGA GCCACACTTT TTGATTGATT TTAATGTCAT TAACGTTAAT CATCTTTTTC
     3721 TCCTTTTCAT TTGACTATTT TCTCTTTAAG AAAAGATATT GACTGGCTTA TAAATATTAA
     3781 ACTGATAGAG TCCTTTATCG TTCAAATAAC CTTTGATGAG CCAGTAATCT TTATCGTGTT
     3841 CATACAGCTT GTTGATACTT ATTTTATCGC TTGAATATTT TAACACGCCG TTGCCATCAT
     3901 ATTTTCCAAT GTAAAGCTGA TTCTTAAAGT TTCTGTACCT GATAATTATA TTATCTGTGT
     3961 GGGCAAATCC ATCATCTTCA ATAGAAGATA AAAGATTTTT AATGAAATCG CATTCTAACA
     4021 TGCAGTGTGT ATAATTGTAC CAATCGTTAC AATAGCGGAA AATAAATATT AGGTACAATG
     4081 AAAGAGATAC TATAAATATT ACTGCCAATA TTTTATTGCT TGAACTTACT GGGTTGCCGA
     4141 GTATTGCAAA ATAAATAATA ATTAAAGCAG TCAGTAGCCA TAATGGTATT AGAAAGGATA
     4201 TTTTGTTAAT TTTGCTATCT AACTTTAGCG CGCGTTTCTT TATTTCTTCC GAATTTAAGT
     4261 TAAAATTTTC ATCTAAATCA AATTTAATTT TCATTGTTTT CCTCTAATAG TTTCTTCCTT
     4321 ATAAATATCT GTCGTCGGCA TGTTCCAGTA CAAAATATCC AAATAATGCT GCCATACCAT
     4381 CAAAGTTCTC ATTGCTCATA TCCACAGCGA GAATTTCTAA TATTTCATTG TCAAACTCAT
     4441 CCACAAGCTT GTGTTCAATT GCCCACAGCC TCATTTCTTC AAATTTTTTC TCTGCAAATG
     4501 ATTTTGCCAT CTTTGTTTCT CCTTGTAATC TCTGATAATT CTGCTTATTT CCTCCATTTC
     4561 TGTATCGGAG AAAAACATAT CCCCTGCTTC AAACACTTCG CAGTCCACAG GTTCGCAGCA
     4621 TGGAAAGTAT GTCCGTCCGC ATTTCAGACA CTCTATTTTA AGACAACCCA TGCTACCGTG
     4681 TTCAAAACTT CTGCTGTTGT CTGAAAGCAC TTTAATGGAA CAATAGGGAA ACAGGCCGCT
     4741 TTTTGGCTGA ATTACAGTGT AGTAATGGTT CATTCATAAT TTTCTCCTTC CATTATTTTG
     4801 CTAATCCTAT GATGTTATAA GTAACATTGC CATTATCCCA TTTCGTTGTC CTTAGCAGCG
     4861 CATCTGTTGT TTCTCCAATC TTATCATGGT ACAGCTCATA TGACTCCTTA TCTGTCAGAT
     4921 AATATTGTTT GCCATTATAT TCAACCGAAA TGTGATAAAC GGTCAGACAT GGCGTGTACC
     4981 TGAAGGATTT GACGTTATGT ATTGAGGTCA TGTACGAATC GCGATAATAT TCGTCTACAA
     5041 TCTTAACCTG CACAGTTGAA TCCTCCGTAC TTTCGACTTC TGCCGGTTTT GTGCATCCTA
     5101 TAAGAGAGCA CGCAAAAAGG ATTGTTAACA GAATAAACAC TGCTGTCTTT TTTGTCTTAT
     5161 TCATGATTTC CCTTCCTTTT TCATTGTTTT AACTGCAATT CCCGCTGCAC ACGCTGCCGA
     5221 CATAAGACTG AGTGCCGGTG CTGCCTGTCC GATTACTGCA AACGAAAATG GTATTGCGGC
     5281 AAGGTTTATC ATTGAAAATA TAAGCAGCAG AAGTGCTACA TGCCACATAT TTGCTGACGA
     5341 TTTTCTCATG TTTTTATCCT TCCTTATACT GTTTTTGCAT ACCAGTCTAG CGAGATCTGG
     5401 CCTTTTGCAT CTGTATCCTC TTTGACGGTT ATGATAACAT TACCATCTGC CGGAATATTA
     5461 TTAATGGCTT CAATATGGCG GGCTCTACAG TCAGGCAGAT TGTATATTAC TGTATTAGGA
     5521 CAGGTTTTAC TGACTGAAAG TTCAAGACTG TTTCCATATT TTAATGTTTC CTGCATGCGT
     5581 TCGAGCATAA ATTGATAGTG CAGGGATTTC ATAAAGCAAT TGTCATGTAT TGATTGAAAG
     5641 ATATAGTTTA TCAGAAACAA AATTATTGCA GATATAAGAC TTATCCCAGC AACGGCAATA
     5701 TAATATAGTG AATTTTTGAC CACTGCGCCA GCTATAAAAG CAAACATAGC ACTGAGAGCT
     5761 ATCCCGGCTA TTATTCTAAA GAAAATAGCT AAGTCAAGGT ATCTGTCTGA TAATTTTTCG
     5821 TATTTGCAAC GAAGCTTTTC TGCCAGCTCT TTATCTGCCT CTGAAAATAT TACTTTAATT
     5881 TTCCTCATAT TAATCCTCTT ATATTCTCAT GCTTTTCTTA TATAATATGT ACAAATTTAT
     5941 ATTTGTCCAA AAAAAATTAG TATTTTTTCA TGAATACTTT TTGTGCGAAA TTATTGATAT
     6001 ATGATTTTGG GTACTCATTT GAAAATATGT TAGTTTCTTA TTACGGAATC CATATTTATA
     6061 ATAAGTGTAG AACACCCTAT CCATAGGAGC CGCTGCGCCA CATGGGAGTG GAGGTTTATG
     6121 AAACAGAAGC CTAATTTCTG GGCATTGGTT CCAATGTTGT ACGAAAAAAA CTCATGAAGA
     6181 GTGACAGAAT TCCAAAACAA GGGGACATCT AAAAGAAACC AAAAGAAAAG GCCATTAGAG
     6241 CTAGAAAATA AAAAGTGAGT AGCATAGAAG AAGTTCGAAA AATTATGGGA TTTGGCAACA
     6301 ATTTTCATAT GTGCGATGTC AGTGAAGTAG CAGAAGATCA TATTCACTTG GAAAGTTGGG
     6361 ACGAAGACGT TCCAAATACT GATTTTGAAG CAGTTGCAGA ACGAATTGCT AACGATGGAT
     6421 ATGATATATC AGGATTTAAA TTGTTAGAGA TACCTCATCC AAAAGTATTT TGTTTTGGAA
     6481 AACAAGACAC GGATGAGTAT TTTGACGTTG TGAATTTTTA TGGAGATGGT TGGCACATTG
     6541 CGTATATAAA AGATTCTAAT AATGTAATAG CCGAATGTAT TGAAGAAGCT ATTAATAAAA
     6601 ATGAATGGTG ATGATTCTTT AGTAACGCTG ATATTAATTG TTGTTAACAT ATACCTTATT
     6661 TCGTTTGGAC AAATTTCGTA TTTGGAATAT TATATATAAA AAAGAAAATA AGAAAAAGTA
     6721 AAGAGACTGG AAAGATTGTG AGGAAAATTC TTAATGAATA GAAGGGTGAT AGAGTGTAAT
     6781 AAATGTCAGG AGTGTCTAAA CCAAAAAATA TTATTAGATT TTCAAGATAA TGCAGATATT
     6841 ATGATTATTG GACTGTCAGC ACGAATTAAG AAATACGAAG ATGAAACACC TCTTGATAGC
     6901 AGAACCCGAA GTGGGAAAAT TATAGATGCT TTTGAAAATA TTGCTCAAAA GCATTGTATG
     6961 TCCGTTTATA GAACTAATTT GGTAAAATGC GCCCCTATTG ATTCTGAAAA AAGACTCCGA
     7021 TATCCTAATG ATAAAGAAAT TAATGCATGT TTTGAAAAAC TAACAGATGA AATAAATAAT
     7081 ATAGCTCCTA AACTTATTAT ATTATTAGGA AATATTGTTA GAGAGTCATT TCAAACTAAT
     7141 TTCAATATCA ATATATGTAA ACCTAAAGAA AATAGTTTAC AAGTCGTGAA ATGGAATAAT
     7201 ATCAATATAA TATCTATTTA TCATCCGTCA TACATAAAGC GATCAAAGAA TAGAGAATTA
     7261 AGATATTATA GACTATTTGA TGAGCTGCTT GATGACATGG ATGAAGATTA ATTGTCTGTA
     7321 ATTTCATACG GATAAAAATA AAGTCTTGGA GGTAATAATA TGACAAAAGC TGTAAACATT
     7381 GAGAAGCAGA AAATGATCTG ATTCTTTTTA TTACAGAAAT AATTAAGGGT AACACTGGTG
     7441 AATTTATCTA TATCGACACA AGTATGCAGG TATTATATCT GCATACTATT TTCCGGTCTG
     7501 CATACTATTT TCCGGTACTG CCGACAACAG AATAGCAAAC TTTATGGAGG ATGAGCATAT
     7561 GGAACAAATA ACAAGAGTAC AAATACAAGA GAGCCTAGAT ACTTACGTGA AAACTTATAT
     7621 TACAGACGCT GAGTGGCATA TCAGCCTTGT TGAAGACTTC ATGCATTTGT TAACAGGTAA
     7681 TAGCTTTAAT GTAACTGATT TGCAGGATTC GAGATGGATT AGAACTATAA TTGATAATAA
     7741 CAAAGATGAT GAATATGCAA AAAAAATATT AATGCGAAAT ATGCCGGAAA GATATATCTC
     7801 TGGGTTATTT AATGCCGTAA TAAGGGAGAC AAATCATGGA AGATAAATGT GCTAAAATAT
     7861 ACGCATGCAG GCATTATATC TGCATACTAT TTTCTGGTAC TAACAACAGA ATAACAAAAA
     7921 ATAAGGATAC GATTTTTCGT ATCCTTTTTT ATGCAAGAAA ATAAGCGCTG TGGTCTGGTA
     7981 AATTAATTTT TAAAGGCCTC GATTTCGAGC CCTTTACAAT CAGAATGGGA TAATCTACTT
     8041 TAGTAGACAT TTTTATAAAA ATTATTCCTT TCTTATCAGA TTTTCAATTA CCATTGCAGC
     8101 ACAGCCGACG GAGCTTTCAT CATAGATTTC GCATTCTGCA TAAATTATAT CAGCAATTCC
     8161 TTTTGTCAGC TTGCCAATTT CTTCATTGAG TTTTGCGATT TTGTTGCGAT TTTTGTTAGA
     8221 CCGTCTCTTT GGAACCGCAT CTCTTTCAAC AAGTATCTCC TTAATTCTGT CTGAGTCTAT
     8281 ATTATAATTG CTGACAGTCT CAAATTCAAT CCTTTCTCCC GTTACAGGAG AAAAGGGTAT
     8341 TGGCAGATAG CATATGTGTT CTTCGAGCCC ATTGTACTGA AGATTATCAT CATAAGCATT
     8401 AAAGAATACT ATTCGGTCAG CTAGTTTACT CAACTTATAA CTTTTAAGCA TATTTTTAAG
     8461 CTCGTTTTCA TTTTCGCTGT TATGTAAGTT GAAAAATACG TACTGTCCGC AGGTGTATTG
     8521 ATCTACTTTA ATCATTTACA TTCTCGTTTT CCTCATTAAC CTTCTTGATA ATTTCTTTGA
     8581 TGAGATATTT AACAATTTCT GCCTGAGTAT GTGATTTATT GGCATATTCC CTGATCTCGT
     8641 CTGTTAAAAA TGCCGGATTT ACACTGTTCA TATAAGTTTC AATCATCATC AGACGTTCGT
     8701 CTGCTTCGTA TGGAACGAAC TCTGTTATAT TTTGGAATCG TCTGAGTAGC GCCTTATCGA
     8761 GCAGATCCGC TCTGTTCGTT GCAGCAATAA CAATCTGACC GTCTACAAGG TCGTCAAGCG
     8821 CCTGCATAAG AGAAATGGTG ATGCGGGCGA TTTCGCCATC TGCCCCGCCG CCACCTTTAC
     8881 GCGCAAGGCC TATACAGTCA ATCTCATCAA GCATAAGCAT ACATTTCATA CCCTTGCAAA
     8941 AATCGAATAC GCGCTGGATA TTCTGTGAAG TTTTTCCCAT ATAAGAGTCA ATAAGATATG
     9001 AAAAATTCAG ATACACATAA GGCAGTTCCA GTTTGTATGC AGTATATTTT GCGAATTCTG
     9061 TCTTTCCGGT GCCGGGGATT CCTGATAGAA GAGTACTGTT TGTATACGGG ATTCCATATT
     9121 CAAGAAGCTT TGTCGTGGTG TTTACTGCCT TTATTATTCT GGTAAAGACG TCTGCCTGCT
     9181 GCCTGCCAAG ATAATATCTG TTTTCATTGA AGTCTGAAAC ATCAATCATT TTGACGAGTC
     9241 CCTTGATGTT CATAGGCACT TCCATAACAT TATCTGAACC GTTTTCAAGC AGTTTCTTGT
     9301 AGTATTGAAC CTTACCTTCA TTTTTCTTTG TGCTGTCCTC AACGCAGCAG CATATTGCAT
     9361 ACTGCTTTGC ATCCTGTATT CTGTTTTCCG CTATCGCCCT GATGCAGGCA AGCATGTTGT
     9421 CGCTCATTCC CATCTTACAT TTCTCCTTTT ACGACTCTTT CGTTTACATA TGCGGTGAAT
     9481 TCCATGATTC TCCTGTAATC AGGCTCATCC GGCAGAGTAG TGTTTTTCTT TGCATACTCC
     9541 AGCTTCTTCT CATATTCGTT CACAAGTTCA AAGAATTCCG GAAGCGGTTT GTCATCTGCG
     9601 CCAAGATACT TTCCGTTTCT GATGTCCATA AGCAGATCAT GTTCTTTTTC GCGGTATGTT
     9661 ACAATTTTTT GCTGTTCCAA AATATCAATG CACATCATAT ATAGTCTGAG CAGGTGCATT
     9721 GAGTGCTTTG CTATCTTTTT GTGAGCAGCA GCTTTTTCAT TTCGTTTCCC GGCTTTTGCA
     9781 TAGCTTTTCA CAGTTGTCTG CAGCTCATTC CACAGGCAGC AGTAATCTCT GAGTGGATAG
     9841 TGGTGCAGTT TCACATCCAT GAAGATTTCT TTGTCAAAAC CTTTCTGCAC AGCAGTATCA
     9901 ATATACAGCT TAATGGCATC GTCTGGATAT GTGGAATACT TTCCGGCAAA GTTTTCTTCC
     9961 ATGGAGGATA ATACGTGCAG AATATGTTCC TCAAGATCCG CCTGCGGCAT TTTGTTTGTT
    10021 GTAAGCTGCC TTAATCTGTA CATTTGCCGC ATGGCATATC CGCCGAATGT GCTGACTGCT
    10081 TTCTTTGACA GGAACATGTC GGAGTTGTTA ATTAATTCCC TGCCAATGTC TGATAAATAA
    10141 AAATAATGTT CAGGCCTGCA TCCAAGCATT TCAATAGTAT TCGGATTGCA GTTTGCAAGC
    10201 AGGAACATGA ATTTATTGAA TGAATAAATT ACTGTGTCTG TTGCGTCATC AGTAAACTGC
    10261 TCAAAATCCT CACCTATAAG CTCATCCATG TTTGTAAACT GTCTGAAACT TCCACTGGCA
    10321 AGAATACCCA TTCTGCTGTT AGCTGCACAT CCTCTTATAT CCAAATCGCT GTTTTCAGTG
    10381 TCTGTTCCAT ATGCATGGCT TCCACCGGCT GTAAGCAGGA TGACATTGCT GCCAAGGCAC
    10441 TTGTCAGTTT TCAGAAAGCT GTATTCATTT GAATTAAGTT TCGCTTTGAT TTCGTTTATC
    10501 TGCATGATTA TTTCGCCTCC GATTTCGTTT GTTTTTCTGA CAGGCTGACT TTTACTACTT
    10561 TTCCGTCAAG GCTGTAGAAT AATCCACATG TTTGTCCGAG AATGACTTTG TTGTATGTCT
    10621 TACTTAAACA GTCTGCCTGT ATAATTCCTT TATTTGTTTT TGCGCTAACT TGAAACTGCG
    10681 ATATTGAATA CCGAATGTCG TTTGCCGATT TCTGGTGCTT TCCCGTAATA GTCAGTTCTG
    10741 CGCATCTTAC CTCTGAAGGT CTTGCGAACG CATATAACCT TACAATTACA TGTACAAACG
    10801 CTGTTACTGT AACAAGCAGC AGGCAGCATG TCATGAGAAA GAACACTGTC ATTGCCAAAA
    10861 CAATGCCGGT TGAACCATTG CTTTGAACAT ACTGGTTTAT GTTTTTGTGG ATATGATTCA
    10921 TGTAGAATAT GATCCAAACA GCAGCAGTAT CGGCCAGAAG TCCTCCTGTG AGATACAATA
    10981 CTCCGCTCCA CACACAATAT TGTCTTATTA TTTTCTTCCG GTCATCTGTA TTTGCTTTTT
    11041 CATTAAGTAT TGCGCTAATA GTATTTTTAA ACATAATATT TCCTTATTTA TTATACAAAG
    11101 TGAAACATTC TCTGATTTCT TTGCAGTAAA ATCTCGCTCT GTCTCCTTCA TTCACAGTTT
    11161 TGAGTTTTTC AAACTGTTCC CTGCTCAACT CAATTTCTAC TGTTTTAGGT GCAGCCGCAG
    11221 GCTCTCTTAA AGCATCATTC TGAAAAACAA TTCCCTGACA GTACGGTTTG CCATCCTCAT
    11281 ATATCATGAA CTTTTCATGT GGGACAGATG TGGCGTATGT CCATGGGATG ATATTCATTT
    11341 CGTCGTCATG GTCCTTGCAC CATCGGGCTT CAATTGCAAC AACATCAAAA CTTTCATCTT
    11401 CATCGCTGTC AACAAACTTT CCGTCAGCAA TATCAAGTTT CAATGTGCCG CCGTCAAAAC
    11461 AGTCACCCTC ATCATTTATA GCGCCATCAA TTTCCATGAG ATCATCACTG GCACCAGAAA
    11521 CAATAATAAA GCCATTCTCT TTGGCAATGG CGAGTTCTTC TTTTGTGAAC TGTGGCCAGT
    11581 TATATTCACG CCCATTAAGC TTTTGGGTGA ATTCTTTTAA CGTCATGATT TATTTTTTCT
    11641 CCTTTTCCTT AAAATTATCA AGCTTGATTC TTACAGCTTT GCTTATCATT TCATCTGTCA
    11701 GTCCATATGC CTTTTTCATC AGGTGCAAGC AGATTGTTAC ATCTGCGAAT TCCTCAAGCA
    11761 GCGCATATTT CTTATTAATC AGTTTCTCAT GATGTTCTCT GACTGTTTCA TCAGCGTCAG
    11821 CATCAGATCC TGAGCAATAG CTTTCATAAT CAATGATAGC GGCAGCGAGT TCGGTAAGTT
    11881 CTTCGATATA TATAACTTTG TTGTATGTAA GTTTTACAGG ATTGTCGTCA ACCGGCATTT
    11941 CTCTGGTACG TATATCCTTG CATATCATTT TAACCATGTC GAGTTTATCT ATAACGTCCT
    12001 ACATAAATTC TCTGGCAGCA TCAACTTTTG TAAAACCATT TTTATGTACG CTCGGTGCTT
    12061 CGTCCAGTAG TATGTTAAGA GGCAGGGCAT TTTCTGTCTG CATTTTATCT TTAAATCTTT
    12121 GTAAGTTCAT AAAATTATTC CTTTCTTATA GCATTCTTTA TATATATAAT ATTTACAAAT
    12181 ATTCTTTTGT CCAATAAGAT TATGATGAAT TTATAAAAAA AACAGCAGGA GAGTTCCTCC
    12241 TGCTAAATAT AAGTTTTTTT TATTAATTTA TTCCAATGCA ATCTTTAAAA TTGATCATCA
    12301 AATCTTTATT TGTTAATTGT TTAATTTCTT TTAATAATTT ATCATTAATA TAATATTGGC
    12361 TTTCATTTTT TATGCTATCT AGTTCTGAAA TTACATTTTG CAAATATTTA TATTCTACTG
    12421 GAGATAATAT CTTGTCAGTC CATTTTTCTT TAAGTATTTT CAAAACGTTA CATAATGCTT
    12481 CTATTCCGCC TTGAACGTTG TTTTTGCAAA ACAAACATTT TGCATATTGA TACCAAATTT
    12541 TGTAATTATA TTCATTAAGC ATTAACGCGT TAAGTATCGA AATTTCAGCA CTATCTATAT
    12601 CATTTATATA TTTTTCATAA CATTTGCTGA GTTTATAATA AGCATATGGA ATATATAACA
    12661 AATATTTGCT CATATATTCA TTTATTGCTT TGCTGCCAAA TTCTTCTAAC TCGTTGTGTA
    12721 TATCGGCTAT AAGTAACCTT AGTGTTTCGT TATATTCGTA TTTGTATAAC AGTTTTTCAC
    12781 ATCTATTTAA AATTGCTTGG GAAGAATATA ATAATTCATA TGAATTTTTC TTACAAAATA
    12841 TATCAATTTT ATACATAGCA TATAAAACTG TATATTCTAT TAATGTTGAT TTTTGGGTAG
    12901 AATTGAAATC TTCTAATTCT TGAACAAATT TTCTATATTG AGATAATTTC TCAAATATGA
    12961 TTTTATTTGT TGGGTAATAT TTCATATATA AAGAACTCTT AAAAATTTCA TATTTAGTAT
    13021 ATTCTTCAAT TATTTTATAT ATAATAGATA TGTAATCACT ATCTGCATAA ATTAATCTTT
    13081 GTTTTATAAA CTTTTGTTCC TTAAGTATAG GTTCCATTTC ATATAGTAGC TTAAAGAGAA
    13141 ATTGTTTTAT ATCCATATTT TTATAATATA TTTTACTTGT GTTTATATCT ATGTCATAGT
    13201 CATCAGCTAA AACAATAATG CTCTTTGTTT TATTTTTTAT ATTTATATAA TTTGTGTTAC
    13261 AATTTTTGCT TATAATAAAT ATGTCACACA ATGAGTATTG ATAACCATTT TTCTGGTTAT
    13321 AATATTCAAA TACATAAAGA CTTAAGTGTC TCATAAATTG ATTTATTATA TTTTTTATCT
    13381 TAATGTCCTT ACTGTTACAA TAAATATTTA TAAAGTCCAT TGATGATTTA CTCCTGATAA
    13441 TTTTTCTTAT GCACTTTCTG CCTGCCAGAC ATAGCTGATA TATCCATGTT TATCTGTAAT
    13501 TTCTTTGAGT CTTAATACAA TATTATTTGT ATACGGGATT TCGTTGGCAA CTGATATACT
    13561 GCATAATATA TCGCATTTGT ATGGAATGTC CGGGGTTATT ATGTTATAAA ATAATTTATT
    13621 TCCCGTGCTT GTATCAAACT GTACCTTATT ACCGTGTATT ATGAAATCTG CGATATTGCA
    13681 TTTTATATTG AAGCAATCTG TTTTGTATTT GTGGACTATG TCTATTTTCT TATCGTATGC
    13741 TAACGTCTGT TTAAGGACAA ATATAAACAG AATAATAGTA CACGCTATGA TAATTAGGTC
    13801 AGCAAATATA GTGTGTGGAA TGTATTGTGC AAATGCAAAC ACCAGAGAAC CAATAAGAAT
    13861 TGTAACAAGA ATAGACGCTC CAAACCGAAC ATCTTTTTCA TAGTAATCTT TTTCCAGCTT
    13921 ATTGTATTGT ACATATGCCT TTGTAACCAG TTCGTAGTCT GCGTCAGTAA ATATTACTTT
    13981 AACATTTTTC ATCTAAAATT CCTCGCTTTC TGCTGTATTG TTCTAAAATC TCACTAGAAA
    14041 AATCGTAATT TCGGTTTGGC TTCTTTTTCT GTTTCAAACT AACCAGCTTT CCTTCTTTTA
    14101 CAAGCATTTT GTTGAACTTT TTATCATGCT CTGAAAATAC TTCCTTAATA TTGATATTAT
    14161 CCATTATTTG TCCTCGCTTT CTGCCTGCCA GATATAGCTG ATACGTCCAC GTTTGTCTAT
    14221 GGTTTCCTTG AGTTTTAAAG TAATATTGTC TGCATCTGGA ATTTCATTGG CAACTGATGG
    14281 CATATGTCTT CGGTATTCGT AGTCCGGATT GCAGACGTCA TAGAATAATT CATCACACAA
    14341 TATATCCATG CCGAACTGTA TTTTATTGCT GTTGTCTGTA AATTCTTCCA TGTTGCGCTT
    14401 TATATTGAAG CAATCAGTTC TGTATGATGT GAATGTTGTA TTTTTCTTAT TATACACTGC
    14461 TGATAATGCA ACCAATGTTA TGGATAGAGC AGCAGCACTG AATACTACTG TTGAACCTAC
    14521 AAAAGTGTCA TCTGTAACAG CAAATAAGAT AAACATTATC ATATATCCAC CGACTATTGC
    14581 TATAAGAGAT GATAATTCTA ATACAGCGCT TTTAAACTGA TAATCTTCTG TCAGTTTATC
    14641 GTATCGCTCA TATGCTTTTG TAACCAGTTC ATAATCTGTG TCAGTAAATA TGGCTTTAAC
    14701 ATTCTTCATC TAAAGTCCCT CCAGCAAATC TTTTGCAAAC AGTGCAAAGC TGACAACAAG
    14761 CGTTAACACA GCTAGTGTGC AGGATATGTA TATCTGCCTG ACATTCTGGC TTGATATTGC
    14821 TTGCAGCAGC AGAAAGAACA GCATGGGGAG CAGTATGAAA AATAATACTG CTCCAGCGTA
    14881 TAAATATATG TGCATGATTT TACTCCTGAC GATAATTTGT CTCTGTTTCA ATAAGCGTAT
    14941 CTGTGCTGTC AGGTGAGTCT GTTGCAGGCT CAGCTGGTTT TAAACTTTCC ACGTCCTTAT
    15001 TGCTGACAGG AAATACAATG TCGCCAGTAT CATAATCTAC TTTATATACA ACTCTTGCTG
    15061 TATCATCCCT GTCCATGATA TATATTATCC TTTTGTCATC TTCTTTCTTG AGACAGTAGT
    15121 AATAGGTTAA TCCGCCTGAT TCAAATGACA GATTTCTGTC GTATTCAGAC AGTTTTTTGC
    15181 CAATGTTCTT TGCATCCGGA TACATTGATT TGATGGTCTG ATTTACAATC TTTTGCTCAT
    15241 GCTGCATAAT AACAAGATGA GTTATTGCAA GACATGCAAT TACTGCTATA ATAACAGGAA
    15301 CCAGCAATAT TGGATTGAAT TTCTTTGATT TGTTTTTCAT TTTTCTTTTT TCCTTTCTTA
    15361 TTCTGTATTA TTTTACAGAT TCTCCTGTTA CAGCATCTTT TTTGTTAAGT TTTTGTGACA
    15421 CAGGAACGCC TAATGTACTC ATGACTGATT TTGTATAATA CTTGTCACTG CCGGGTTTTT
    15481 TAATTGATAT ATCATATACA ACGCTGATTT TCTCACCATA TGTACCAACC TGTATGATAT
    15541 TGTTTTCTGT CAACCTTTCA TATGATGAAG ACAAACTTCC ATATGAACCA AACGCACATC
    15601 CCCATAATTC ATAGAACTGA CTTGTGTAAC CCTCAATTGC GAACACATTA TAGTATTCAG
    15661 TGTCATTTGA AATAGCAAAG CCATCCTGAG TCTGGCCGTG AAATGTATCA TCCATGCTGT
    15721 CCTGGGTGAT TCCATTGATC TGAGGTGAAA TAGAAAGCAG CGATACGTCA GCGTGAACAT
    15781 GGTCAATTAC TACATCATAT CCATCAGGAA GTCCCTGTGT ATGTACTTTC ATACTTATCT
    15841 GCTTTGGATC TGTTACGCGC CAATTGTTAA GATCATATCC GTTGGTGCCG TATTCGCAAA
    15901 CCAGCTTGAA GTCTTCGTTA GGAATGTCTA ATGTCTGTGA TAGTGACGGG ACTCCCATAT
    15961 CGTTCGTTTC CATAACCTGT ATCTCTGTAT CGACTGGAAC ATATTCATCC TCGATTGTAC
    16021 ATCCTGTAAA TATAGCAGCA GTAGCTAATA CAACTGCCAG CAGTGTGATT TTCTTTTTCT
    16081 TCATTATTGT TTTTCTCCTT TTGTTTTTGT AAATACAATG GCAACTTTTT TACTTGGATG
    16141 CCTATTACCT CTGTTTTTTA TTCAAAGTTT CATAATAAAA TATGATACTT TTGTCAATCT
    16201 CCTCAATCAG CCCGTATTTA ACCGCCAGCC TGTAGCGGAA ATCTTTTTGC AGATTAGGCA
    16261 TCATGACATC TTTTAGCCTC TGTCTGAACT GTTCAACGGT AAACGTGGAC TTGTAGAAGT
    16321 TACACTGTCT GCACGCTGGA AGGAGATTAC TCTCGTCATA CATTTCTTTT TCCGACATTG
    16381 TCTGCGCAAT ATCGTTGTTG CGATAAACAC TTTCAACATG GTCTATCTGC ATGTCTTTGT
    16441 ATTCCAGTTC GCATCCACAG TAAGCACATC TGTGATTGTA TTTTTCATAT AGCTTTTTGC
    16501 GCGTTGCCGT GGGAATTGGT TTGTGTCTGC TCATGAAGCT TTCTCCATTT TCTTATAGTT
    16561 TTTAACATCA GATTTTTGTA AACCGGAATG TTATGAGTCA TTAGCATATG ATTCTTCTCA
    16621 TTTTGCTCTG TTTAACTAAA AGAATGCTTT TGCAATAAAT ATTAATGCAG CAACGGTAAT
    16681 AGTAGTGGTA ACAATGGTAC TTATACCAAT AAAATAGCCA TAACTATTTT TTAATGCATT
    16741 TTTCTTATTG AACTCGGCAT TTGTCGCTAT AAGACTTGCT GCGATTGGAA AATTAACAGT
    16801 AAGCAGAGCA GTGATAAATG CAAATATGAT TATTCTCATA ACGTGTCCTC TTTAATCCTA
    16861 CACAACATTT CTCCGAGCGC AGGTGCATCT TCGATAGAGC ATAGTGCGTT GGCTCTCATG
    16921 TCTTCAGTCC CATCTTTCCT CATAAATCTT GTTATCAGAT ACACCTTTTC CGGTTTAGCT
    16981 TCACCGTCAA TGGTGTAATA TCCGGTTTCT ACAGATGAAC CGTTTAACAT TCCAAGCTCT
    17041 CTTGTTTTGT TGTAGATGAA TTCTTTGTTC TTAGTCATAA TTAATTTCCT TTCTTCCCCT
    17101 GAAGTTCATT CCATACATAT CTGAGACAGT CAATGAATGC CTCGCTTTCA TATACATTGG
    17161 TACTGTCCTT ATCCATCTTG TGAACCTCGT AGCAGCTCGG ACCACAGATG ATGAAATATT
    17221 TATCATCAAA CACCCATGTA TCATTGAATA AATTAAGTTC CATAGTGCAT CTCCTCGTAA
    17281 TGCTTTGTCT GTATATATAA TATTCACAAA TGCGATTTTG TCCTAAAAGT TTCATGATTT
    17341 TCTTGAAATC CATATTAATT AGGAAGAAAA AGGAAAGGAA TGAATAGTGG TGGCGTATAA
    17401 GTATTATGAA CTTTTGTGCG GCAAACTGGC AGAGTCAATT TCAATTGTTT TCGGTCAGCT
    17461 AATTTTGGGA ATATCTGCTG CAAATCCCAA ATCATTTGTG GTCAGGGCAT CTTCCATGCC
    17521 GAATTTCACG GAAGCAAATC TGGTATTTAG AAAACAGATA AAGCTGTTAA ACTGTGACAG
    17581 GATTTTTGCA GTAAAATTGT TGTCAGAATA CCAAATAAGA GACCAGTTTA GTAATGATGA
    17641 CATAGAGAAA ATGCCTGTTT ACGATGAATA TTGTGATCAA TATTTTGGAC AGAATTAAAA
    17701 ATTGGAATAT TATATATGTA AAAAAAGCAG TAAAGGAGAA TATTAGGATG GGAAAACAAA
    17761 TAAATGATAC ACACAACTAT CCGAAATGCC ATGGTTGTCC ATACTATTTT GGTGAGATAG
    17821 ACAGCTGCAT GTTTGGCGAA GATGATGTGC CAGATAATTT GGAAAAGAAG TGTCACAATG
    17881 AAACAGAAAA AGATATAGAG ATAGGAGGAT AAGATTATGT CTACAAAAGT AGCTAATCTG
    17941 ATTGGTTATA TTACAGATTG TGATGGTGGT GAAGGATTTG TCGCTGACAG TGAGCGCATG
    18001 AGAAATATAT CTTTTGATAC AAAGATCTTT GGTAAAAATA AGAAAGTAAC AATACAGCCG
    18061 GGGCTCTATG TATTAAGAGG CACCCCGGCA GCAGGAAAAA CCGCATTCAT GCTTCAGATG
    18121 TGCAATGATT TTGCACAGAA TGCACAGAAA CACATTACTT ATTATACATT CAAAGAATCA
    18181 ATGCGTGAAC TGATGACAAG ATCGTTAGCA TGCGCACCGG CGGTAAACCA GTCGAACAAG
    18241 CAGAATTTCG TGAAGATTTC AGACTGTGAG TATTTTATTG GAGGTTCTAT TCAGTCAGTA
    18301 TTTTGTGAGT ATGGCTACCG CATTTATTTT GCGGAATGCA GTGCAAATCT GAGAGTTCAT
    18361 GAACTTGAAG CGAGCATAGA AAATAATGAC ATTGGAAATG TTATATTCAT TGATGCCCTA
    18421 CAGGATTTAG CGTTAACAGA CTCTTTTGCT GATATGCTCA AACAGCTTAA GATTTTCCAG
    18481 AAAGAGCATA ATCTGGTTGT AATTGCTTCG TTTTTGGATG CATACGCAGA TAATGCTGAC
    18541 AAAAGGGCTA TTATGAACTA TGCAGATGTT GTATGGGATT TGGAAGCAGA TGAAGTGAAT
    18601 GATGATGACG GCAATAAAGC CAACATTCGT CTAACTTGGA CCAAGAATAG ATTTGATTTT
    18661 GTGCCTGATA CTGTCTACTC GTATTATCCT GAGTATAATA TATTCTTATA ACATGGAGGC
    18721 TTATTATGAA TTATAAATAT GGCAAATGGC TTCAAAAGGA GATGATACAG TTCCCTCATC
    18781 AGCTTGACGT TGATCCTGAG GGGATGGTTG TACTTCAATG CGCTTTGGAA GTTTCAGCAG
    18841 AGCACTCTGA CAGCTATATT TCGTTTGAAG ACTTTTCGGT AACAACTGCT GACAATAATG
    18901 TGCAGAGCTA TGCAGAATTT ATCAAGAAAA CTCTTGACGA GGAATGCAGA AAGAATTTTG
    18961 CAGGAGTTAT GACAGAAGTG ATAACTCGAA ACATCAAGAG TGCTGACAAG GATCCGGAAG
    19021 AAAATACACT GGTATTCAAT GCTCAGGGCG GTATTAATTT TGATACAGGC TCATTCATGG
    19081 ATTTCTCATT TGGCGTTCCT GTCTGGGGCG ATATTGACAC ATTAAACAGC ATTATTGCAT
    19141 TCAATATTAA CTATAAAATT GGCAACAAGC ACGTCTGTCT GCACATTCCT GTTCAGGTCA
    19201 ATCTAACAGA AGATCGTTCT GTTACAGTAT TGTCCATTAA ATACAATCCT GTGAACAATG
    19261 TTGGTGGATG TGCGGCATAT ACTACAAAGG ATGTTCCTGC TGTCAGCATT ATCTCTGATT
    19321 ATGAGGAGTA TAAGCAGGTT GAAGCTGATA CATTAAATTA TGATTACAAA AAATTGGCAG
    19381 AAAAAAAATT TAACATGAGT TTTGGTATGA AATTTAAGAA GAAAAAACGT CCAGTGCGGA
    19441 CAAAACCGCT GTTTACAAGA AATTACAGTA TAAAGACAGC CGGAACCGAT GAAACGTATT
    19501 TTCTCAATGT GCCGGAAGAG TATGGCTATA GACTGCCACT GTATGGTGTG CTGGATGAAG
    19561 AACTGTCAAT TGTATAAGGA GAGATTATGC GTATAATAAT TGCAGGAGAC AAGGAATTTA
    19621 CTGACCAGTA CAGGCTTACC AAAGTCTGTA ACTGGATATC TGCTTATAAG AAAATTGTAT
    19681 ACGGTGACAT GGAAATAATA GGAAAGAAAA ATATATGATA AAGAAATTTT ATGATTGGCT
    19741 TACTTATAAT CCCGCCAATA TACCAATTAC AAATTTGATA AGACCAATTG CTTTTGAATT
    19801 AATAATTATT GTTATTATTA TGTGTGTATT TTGTTATGCA CTTTCTGAAA AAGTATCGTT
    19861 TAAAACTATT ATAGGTTGTT TTTTATTATC GCCTTATGTT TTATTATCTT TTTTGTGGGA
    19921 AATATGTTTT TTAAATGAAA ATTTATTTGT ATACTTAGTA CCTTTATATC CAATGATAGC
    19981 ATTTTTGTTA GTTAAAAAAC TGTATAGTTA TAAGAATAGT GAACTACTCG GTAATTGAAT
    20041 TGCCGAGGAT TCCGCTTAAA ATCCTAAATA AGTATTAAGG AGAGTGAGAA AATGAATGTA
    20101 AAATATGCAA AAGACTATAT CCAACAAATA AATAAGTTAT GTAATGAAAT AAATGTGTTT
    20161 ACTGAAAAAC GTCAAGAAAT GTTGATGAGA GTGCGAAAAT TCGTAACGAC CTTGATATGT
    20221 GTAAAGACAT TTTGGTCTTT TGTATACAAA TTCCACCTTT ATAGTATTCA TAAAAATAAA
    20281 TAAAGGAGGA AACAATATGA AATTCCAAGA AGAACTCATA CTCACAATAA TTGCAGGAAG
    20341 CAGGGAATTT ATTGACCAGT ATAGACTTAA CAAGGTTTGT AACTGGATAT TTGCTTACAA
    20401 GAAAATTGCA TACAGTGATG TGAAAATAAT AAGTGGTACA TGCAGGGGCG CTGACATAAT
    20461 GGGCGAGAAC TTTGCAAAAA CTTACAACAT TCCTGTAAAG AGATTTCCAG CTGACTGGAA
    20521 ATTGTATGGC AGAAATGCAG GAAATGTCCG CAACAGACAG ATGGCTGAGT ATGCATCTTC
    20581 AAATTCTTCA AACAATGGCG TGCTGATTGC TTTTGCCAAC AGCAGATGCA AAGGTACCAT
    20641 GAACATGATA AACCTTGCCA TTGATTATAA ACTGGATGTG TTTGTTGTTT GGTATGAAGA
    20701 ACAGCGTATT GAAAGATATA ATTACAAAAC AAATCAGTTT GTAAAAATTA TTTAGCAGAG
    20761 GCTTTTGTCT CTGCTATTTT TGTGCAGAAA ACCCATATTT ATTACATCTT ATTAATCAAC
    20821 GTACATTCAA AGGAAATATT ATGTACGAAT TTTTAAATAA TGTTAATTTT AGCAGTGATG
    20881 TAATTTCGCT GCCGGGAAAT GCTGACACAA AGGCTCAAGC AAAGTGACTC ATGAAGCAAG
    20941 TGTTGAAAGC TATTCGTAAT GATGAAGAAG CTGACTATGC AGACATTGAG CTTAGTCGCA
    21001 AAGACGTCAA GGGAGAAGAT GGTACTGCTG ATGGAAGTGT TGATATGTTT ATTTTCATTT
    21061 ATCAGAATCC TTCCTATAAA CTCGAGGCCT CTGTTGAAGT TAATCAGCTT GAGTTTGGAA
    21121 GCGATAAGCT GGAGGAGGAA ACGTTTTTTT TATCCATCAA AGGAATTTGA CGAGTTTGTC
    21181 TGCACAATGG TAGACAGATA TTTCAATCCA CTGCTAAAGG AAAAGGGATA AACAAATTGA
    21241 AACCATATTA ATGTGGTCTC TTTTTTTAAT TTCTTTTTGG ACAAAATAAA AGTTTTCTAT
    21301 ATTATATATA AAAAGTAAAT GGAGGGAAAT TATTTATGGT AACACTGAAT AATTTCAAAT
    21361 TGCTTCATGA AATAATAAAT AATAATTGTA AGATTGGGCG AGCCCAAACA TATACGCTTG
    21421 TGGAGATAGT AGGGAACAAA ATATTCAGTG GATATTTGTT CTGCTCTGAC CGGAGCAGAA
    21481 CAAAGAAACG AGGTTGTAGA AACAAGAATT CCCGAAATCT TTAGGATTTG GAGAATGTCA
    21541 ACAAGAGATA GGGAGATTAC TTATGGCAAA ATATAGAGCT TTTATTAAGG CGAATATATA
    21601 TCCACAAAAT GAAGATTGTA ATGAAAATAA TGCTTTCGTT ATACATATCC CAGAACACAT
    21661 TTCATATGAT ACAGAGCAAA AAGCATTAGA TTCTAAAACG AGATGGGATT ATTCATTTGG
    21721 TTTTGATAAT AAGAATGTGG TCATTCTAAT TTGTCATGTT ACCGTAGTTG ATGACGGGTA
    21781 TGTAGAAATA AGAAATATGC CTGAATATTG TTATGATTAC GATACTTTTG TTAAATTAGG
    21841 TGGATGGATC GAACATATTA CAAGAAAAGA AAATGTTGTA AATATAGTTA GAATAAATGA
    21901 AGATTTTAAT CATTTGTATG CAAATCTTCT AAATGATATA AAAACTCAAA TTCACATTAA
    21961 ACCAACAGAT ATTACGATAT TTGAGTGTAA TAAAAAGGAC ATACAAATTC CAATTCCAAT
    22021 AAATCATATT GTACAAAATA GTTATGTTTC ATCAGGAAAT TATAATTGTA ACAGACCACT
    22081 TGTAGATGAC TCTTTTTATA AAGCATTATC TGCATTTGAA CCAGATGATA TAAAAGGTAA
    22141 AAATTGTCAT ATTGCAGAGG ATTATATATC TTTAAATGAT TTTAATAATG AAAATTCAGG
    22201 AAGTATTTAT TATGACGTCA GAATGCAACG TATTGTAGAT GAAACTGAAT GGACTAAACA
    22261 TTGTTATGAG TACACTGTAG AACAAAAAAG AGAAAGAAAA AGAGCACTAG AAAAACAAGG
    22321 CTTGTTAGAT GCATATAATT CTCTTGAAAT GTATTTACAA AGTCACAATA GTATTAGAAA
    22381 AATAGAATGT GATGCGAGTA AAGATTGGCA AGCGCCTTAT GAAATAATCG AAAAAGATTT
    22441 AACGTATGGG TATAAGTTAA GTGGATTTGA AATGCTTGAA GATGCTATAG TTTGGGAGAT
    22501 TACAACCTAT GAAAGACCAA TTAAGCAAAA TGATTGTATT CGAGGTATGG ATATTTGCTA
    22561 TTTGATGTTT AAAGATGGAA AAACAATTGA AGTTGTAAGG CAAATTGATT ATAAATTGAT
    22621 GTGTGGTAAA AATGGTGTTT CAGAAGACGA TTATGAAACG TATAGAAATC AATATATTGA
    22681 TATTTCAAGC ATTCAATTAA AATGTAGTAA AGGGGTAGCC GATGAAATAT ATTAATGAAA
    22741 ATCCAACAAA AACGGAAAAA ATGCTTTTTG AAAAATATGG TCTTTATTTA ATTTATAAAG
    22801 ATGAAGATTC ATATAGATAT GCTCCGATTC ACATAGAAAA CCAATATGTA TATCCGTCTT
    22861 CTGTAGAAGT GGAAAATGAC ATGGTTGAAT GGGAACATGA TATTTTGTTT GACATCTTTA
    22921 CCGAAACAGT TACGATTCAT GGTAACTATG ATTCCATGGG TATTACTTTA ATTCATAAAA
    22981 GAATGAAAGA ACTAAATTTT AACTGATTTG GATTTTTCAC GATCTTCTCT TATAAGTAAT
    23041 CATCAAAGTA ACTGCAACAT TCTCTAAAAG GTGTTGCGAT TGTTCTGACA GCTCATACTA
    23101 TATACACCAT CATAGGAAAT TCAAATTTGA CAATTATTTC TTCTTTCTAG GAAATAAACG
    23161 CAACGGAGGT GTTGTATTTC CTTTGAAAAT TTTGCTGTTT TTATTTCTTT TTGGACAAAA
    23221 TGAAGATTTT TCATATTATA TATAAAAAAC AAATGGAGGA AAATATCCAT GGTAATACTA
    23281 AATACCTCAT ATGAGAATGG CAAAGCCCGC ATCGAACTCA ATTCAGAGGA GCTCGCATTA
    23341 ATTGCACTTG CGCTCAAGTC GCAGGAAGCT GGTAAGCCGC AGAGTGTATT AAGCAACAAT
    23401 TTTCTTATGG TATCAGCGCT TGTGGAGACA GGACGCATAT CAAATATTGG TGACAGCAGT
    23461 GCAATTGTCA ATAATAGCGC AATTGTTAAA AAGACTATAC CGCCATCACT GGAAACTGTT
    23521 GTAAAAGATT TGTCAGCAGA CAAAAAGATC AAAGAGACCT CAGACCCGGC AATTTCGGTT
    23581 ATGTGTGAGC CGGATCCTGA ACCATTCTTC AAGAAAAGCA AAAAGGAGAC TATCTAATGA
    23641 AATATTATTT GCTTGAAACT GCGCCGTGGG AAACATTTTA CAGTGCAGCA GCGGAAACGA
    23701 CAGAAACAAT TGTTAACGAA TTTGTGTCAG CATATGCGGA TTACACAAAA GCAGAGAAAT
    23761 TCGATAAAAC AAAGCATCAG CCAGCAAAAC ACATGTCAGG TGTTAAAAAT GATGAAAATA
    23821 TTTATATTCT GTACCGAATA ACTGGTGAAC CTGAACTGTG GCAGATTGGC AGCAAAGTGT
    23881 CTGACATCAC GGGATATATT GTGCCGGGAC TTTTCCATGT CAGAAAAATC GGCGCGTTCG
    23941 TATCAGACGA TGTCGAGACA AAAAGTGAGG TGACACAGGC ATGAACATAG AAACTATATT
    24001 CCATGACTAT AAAGAATTGA ATGCTCTTGC TAAGGAAAGT AGTGAGCATC CTCATATAGG
    24061 CAAGACCAAT CTTCAGAAAG ATTTGGAAAC AGTACAGGTT CTTGACGACA ATGTTGCTGA
    24121 TATTACAGCA ATCACACATG ATCTTGGACT ATACAGTGCT ACAGAAGAAA AGATCACAAT
    24181 TACATATGTA AAGGGCGGAA AAGAACATAC ACATGATTTC TTTGTCGACG CCAAACATCT
    24241 GCACATATAC AAAGATAAAG ATTTCTTGAT AGAGGGAAAA CTGTCAGAGG ATAAGAAAGA
    24301 CTACGTATTT ACGGTCTACA TTCCTGAATG GTCAGAAAAT GGACTTCCTG ACGAAGATTA
    24361 ACTATAAGGG CTGCTTTTTG GCAGCTCTTA TTTTTGCACA AAAATCCATA TTTATAATGT
    24421 CATATTTATC AAAAAAAATA AAGGAGGAAC AATATTATGA CGTTTTATTC AATAAAACTC
    24481 TGGCCAAATA AGATTGCCAG AGATATGGGC GAGGCAATTT GCATGTCGCC AATGTGTGCT
    24541 GCCACAGACC TTGATGCTGT CAAAGCTGAG GTAGCACAGT ACGATATAGA TGCAACCGGA
    24601 TGCATCGAAA TCGTTGATAA GTCAACAGAG GAGCCATTAC TACATTATGA GGGCGGTACA
    24661 TGGTCAGAAG TAACTTTGTA AACAATAAAA GAGCGGAAGA TATTATATTT TCTGCTCTTT
    24721 TCTTTTGGAC AAAATTATGT CTGTGAATAT TATATAAGAA AGTAATGAAA GGAGAACAGC
    24781 CGTGAATCCT GAAATTAAAA TATCTGTTTC AGAAACAAAC ATTAAGCAAA TCGAAGAGAT
    24841 CAAAGAATAC AATTCTAAAG TATGTCGTTG GTGCCGTAAA ATCAAAACAT GCACTGGGTT
    24901 GCTAACATTT TTGTTTATTA TACTGGCGCT TAGATTAGCT GGTTTTCTTG GTCTGGCGAT
    24961 AATTTCTCAG GCAATATGGT GTATTGCAGA TGCACTTTTT GTCAATTATA CAGAAAAGAC
    25021 ATTATTCGTT AACGAAGATG AAGAATGTAT TAGACTGGTT CTTTCAGGCA AAGATTTATC
    25081 ACCTTTACCA TTGCCTTTAC CGAATAGCAG TTATGGTATA TGCTGTCAAA TACCTGATAC
    25141 TGACACTGGC CGCATAAAAA ATATATATCT TGATGTTGTT AACGAAATAC CTGATTCAGA
    25201 AAAGATTGTA TTAAAATTTA TTGCGCAGAA TAAAAAGGTT TATGGCTGGT ATGCCGAGAA
    25261 AGGAGAGTAA TTATGCGACT AAAATTCAGA CAAGATGATA TTGATGTAGT AATTGCTGTA
    25321 ACGAATGTAC ATTATTGCAA GCATCAGTCA GCAGTGTATG GCTACAATCC TAATGATGAG
    25381 ACAGATGAAT TTGGAAACAT TTATAAATGC GGGTTGTCAG TCTTGCAGCA GGATGTAACT
    25441 CAGACTATGG TTATGCTTTT TGTTGGCATC AGTAAAATGG ACTGCAATGA CATTGTTGAG
    25501 GAACTGTTGA AATATGGATA TGCTGACATA AGCGATTATG ATTATACAGA TATTCTTTTG
    25561 ATACAGGACT AATTTTTTTT GGACAGATTT CAAAAACGGA ATACTATATA TATGTAAACA
    25621 AAAAATCCAT TATTTAAAAG GAGAAAATGC ACATGGACAA CTTAATATTT GTAGCAGCCG
    25681 CTATTGCGGT TATTGCGGTA ATCATTATCC TTGTTCTTAT TACAGGATAT GTGAAAGCAC
    25741 CAACGGACAC AGCGGTGATC ATCAGTGGAC TTAAAAAGGA ACCGAAATAT GTAATCGGAC
    25801 GGTCTTCAAT CAAGATTCCG TTCTTGCAGC GAACTGATAA GCTTACTTTG AAGATGATTT
    25861 CAGTGGATGT AAAAACTGAG GAGTCAGTTC CAACCAATGA TTACATTAAT GTCAATATTG
    25921 ATTCGGCTGT AAAAGTCAAG GTCAGCATGG ATCCAGAGAA GATGAAACTT GCCGCAAGCA
    25981 ACTTCCTTAA CAAGAATGAA GATTACATTA GAAATTCTGT TGTGGATGTA TTGCAGGGAA
    26041 ATGTCCGAGA GATTATCGGT CAGATGAAAC TTGAGGAAAT TGTACAGGAC CGTAAGAAGT
    26101 TTGCTGATAA GGTTCAGGAG AATGCGGCTC CAGATATGGC TAAGATGGGC TTAGATATTG
    26161 TGTCATTTAA TGTACAGAAT GTTACTGATA AGGCCGAGGT CATTGAGAAT TTAGGTATTG
    26221 ATAGAATTGT AAGTATTTCT AAATCAGCAC AGATTTCAAA GGCTGAAAGC TTAAGAGATA
    26281 TTGCTGTTGC AAAGGCATCC GCAGACAAAC AGGCCAATGA TGCAAGAGTA GAAGCTGAGA
    26341 CAGCTATTGC AGAACAGAAC AATGCGCTGG AGATCAAAAA GCAGGAGCTC AAGAAACAGT
    26401 CTGATATCAA AAAGGCTGAG GCTGATGCTG CTTATGAGAT TCAGGAACAG GAGCAGCGAA
    26461 AGACCATCGA GATTGCAACA GCGGATGCAA ATATCGCCAA GCAGGAGAAA GAAGCTGAAA
    26521 TCAAGGAAAA AGAGATTGCA GTCCGTGAAA AGTCGCTTGA TGCTGAGATT AAGAAACAGG
    26581 CGGATGCTGA GAAATACGCT CGTATGCAGA AAGCTGATGC TGAGAAGTAT GAGCAGGAAA
    26641 AGAGAGCAGA AGCAGAGAAG TTTACAAAGC TTCAGGCTGC CGAGGCAACA AGAGCACAGT
    26701 ATGAGGCAGA GGCAGAAGGC ATCAGAGCAA AAGGTCTTGC AGAGGCAGAG GCTATGGAAA
    26761 AGAAAGCTGA TGCTATGGCT AAATACGGCA AGGCAGCAAT GACTGAGATG ATTATCAAGG
    26821 TTCTTCCGCA GATGGCAGAG GCTATCGCTA AGCCGCTTGA GAGCATTGAT AAGGTTTCTA
    26881 TTATCGGTGG TGCAGGAGAC AGTGGAATGT CTGCTATAAG CGACAATGTT CCGCAGGTGC
    26941 TTGCCAAAAC CATCGAATCT GTAAAAGAGA CAACCGGATT TGACCTTACT GAGGTTATGA
    27001 AAGCTAATAC ATATGACGCT AAAGTTAATA ACAATATTAA CGTGGCAACA GACTTTGGTG
    27061 AGAAACTTGC TGAAAATGCA GTAAAAGAAT CTATAGATGA AATAGACAAT GCTCCGGCAG
    27121 AAGTTAAACC GTCAAACAGT CGAGTTGATG TAACTCCAGA AAATAAGCAG TAGCTGTGAT
    27181 AGAGAGGATG TGTAAAAGCA TCCTCTTTTT TTGGACAAAA CTTAAAAGCG GAATATTATA
    27241 TATATAGAAA ACAAACGAAT ATACATACGA AAGGAAATAT ACTATGCGTA TAAACATTAA
    27301 ACCGTTCACA AAAGAAGAAG TTAATACTAT AAACCCTTTT ATGCAGAAAG AAGTCCTGAC
    27361 AGATAATAAT GATGAAATCA TTACAACATT TCTTGATGTT AAAAACAGTC TTGAAGCCGC
    27421 TGCTGACGAA GATGCAGATG TGACTAATAT TCTTCATTTG GCTTTTGACA ATGAAAAAAG
    27481 CATAAAAAGA ATTAAGGTTT TTGGTGACTC CGTCTTTCTT GTTAAAATCC TCATGCTTCT
    27541 GACAGCTTTT CGAGGAAGTG TATTGCCGGA AGGTGCTAAA CCCGGAATGA AGTTTCTGTC
    27601 AGAGAATTTC TTTACAGTCG AGTTTGATAG CATAGATGGC CTGCAAAATA TCCTGCTTGA
    27661 TGATGCATCT GTGAATTATG GACTTGATCT TATTTATTTA AACGAACTCG GTGTTGCAAA
    27721 GCTGATTATT GACGGTATCA GAGAGACAGA GGAATTCGTT GACGGACTTA TTGCATTACA
    27781 GTGTGCAAGC GATTTTAAGT TATTTGATGA GTTAACAGAG CAGATACTTG ACAATGATGA
    27841 ATTGAGACTG TCCTTTGCGA AAACCGTAAC AACAGCCATT CTCGATAAGA AACTTGGATT
    27901 TGTGTCAGGC AGACATAAGA ATGGTACTGT TGACTGGGGT ATTGCTGTTG TTCCTGACGG
    27961 AGGAATTGAT AGTTGCGATC CAAATGACCT GCTTGCAATT CCCATCATTG ACAATAGTCC
    28021 GTATAAAACA CAGCATGAAC TACATCAGCA GTATGGTCCA GAGAAAATAT GCAATGCTGT
    28081 CTTTGAGTCA GTTGTTACAA ATCTCTTTGA TACAGATAAC CGTAAAGGTG TACTTGCATT
    28141 TTTAGATGCT TTGGGAATGA AACTCAATGT AATTCCAAAA AAGATTTCTG ACTTTGAAGC
    28201 TGATAGTGAT GAAGATGTGG ATGAAAGTTC AATGTTTTCG GAAATCTAAT ATGACTTGTT
    28261 GAGAGAAAGG ATAGCTTTTA GCTGTCCTTT TTATGTGCAA ACTCCATCTT TATTACAGAT
    28321 TTCATATCAA AAAATACAAA TAAAGGAGGA AAATAATATG AAATTAATGG AAACAGGTAT
    28381 TGATGCCGAG GAATTGCAGA AATTACAGAC GCTGACGGAA TTAATGTATA CAGCAAAAAC
    28441 ATTATACCGT AATGTCAGTG AGCTTCATTC TCAAATCGGT AAGTCGCAGG ATAAAAGTGT
    28501 TTTAGAATTA TCACTTGATG CATGTCTGGC GTTCAATAAA CTGTATGATG CACTTCAGAC
    28561 AGAGCAAAAA TTTCTGTTGA ATGACATCGA GATTGATATA CCAGAAAATA TGTGATATAC
    28621 GAAAAATGCT AAGAAAAGGA TGGCTTCAGC TGTCCTTTTT TTTGTGTACA AACTCCACCT
    28681 TTATTACAGA TTTCATATCA AAAATAAAAT AAAGGAGGAT AAACATATGA AATTTTATCA
    28741 CGGAACAAGT ATCGAGAACT TTTTGAAGAT CGTTCACGAT GGAGGATTTG ACAGCAAAGT
    28801 CAGCAACTGG CTGGTTTCTG ACAGTACCCG CGTCTACATG GCGTCGGTAG GACAGGATTA
    28861 CTGGGATTAT TCTGATAAGG AGCGACAGGA ATATGCCGAG GACTTTGAAG ATGAGCTCAG
    28921 GGAAGCTTTT GAAACAGCTG TAGGCAATGC TCAGATAGCA GCAGCAGTTG TTGGTTCAGT
    28981 TTACAACTCT GTAGTTGTAC TTGAGTTTGA AATTCCGGAC AATATTGTCA TGGAATACAT
    29041 CGTTGATGAT GACAGCGTGG AAAACGCTCA TGGCTGTTAT GAAATTACTG AGAGTGATCT
    29101 TAATAAGCTT ATTACTGACG GCACCATAAA GGTTTATACC CATCAGCTTC TTGGTGCCTA
    29161 TAAACCTTAT GCAAGGGTTT TCTATCTTCC GGTAAGGAAC AGGTTTTTCA ATGAGTCAGA
    29221 GGTTCCTGAA GACGTGATGA AACTTGCTTG GCTGGTCAAA GATCTGTATC CTGATAATCT
    29281 TTTCAATTAC GAAGATGACG TTAAGAGAGC TGGTTTTATT CTTGGCGACA AAGACTGGAA
    29341 GCCGGAAGGA GGTCAGGCAG CATGATCAAA GCTCTCGTTC TTGCAGTGAT TTTTGCAGTA
    29401 CTGTTTATTG CAGGCATTAT TGTCAGTGTT GTATTTGATG TAGCAGACAA GCTGGCAGCA
    29461 GTACTGCATA AAAATGGTAA AGTGTATAAA TTCTTTTGCA ATAATGCAAA GAAAATATGC
    29521 ACTGCCGGGT TTACAGCTTG TATTCTTGCG ATAGTTTTTG CAGGAACCTA TCTGGCATAT
    29581 GGTATTCTGG ATGAATGTGC CCAGATTTAT CTGAACGTTA GATGGTAAAC AAAAAGAGGA
    29641 GTTGAGTAAT TCAGCTCTTT TTTTTGTATA AAAAAGAGAC CGGCATGATA CCAGTCTCTT
    29701 ATATGCAGTC TAATCGAACA TGAAATCGTC GTAATTATCA TCATATTCAA TATCTTCGTC
    29761 ATCATCACCG GCCCAAATAT CTTCACCGGC AATTGCAGCA GGTCCATCTT CATCGAGCAG
    29821 TCCGTTTGCA AGATTATCGT CAAGATCAGG CTCTTCCTCA GACGGCATAT TCATAGCTTC
    29881 CTCGTATGTC ATTGATTCGC CTGTAGCGAT ATTTTCGTAC ATATCATCTT TTATCTGTAC
    29941 ATCAACCATT TCTTCCGGCA TTGGGATATC ACCGTTAACA TAGTTGTAAT CATGGTTCTC
    30001 ACCGTAATAA GCGTTTTCCA TATTCTCTCT GTCTTCATAA TCCCTTACAA CTTTCTCAAG
    30061 GTCAATGTCA TCAAGCTGTC CCACTTCATA TCCACCTTTT GCAAGAGCTT CTCCAGCAAC
    30121 AGCGTACTGG TTGATTTTTG TTGTTACTTC CATATGTTCC TTTGCCTGTG AGATGCCGAA
    30181 CCTTGTAAGT ACATTCTGAG CGTTGCTTAC AAGTTCTTCA ACATTCTGGC CAAGGTCAAG
    30241 ATTAATTTTC TGTTTTACTT CAACTGAACC GTCGTTTTTA AATGTCAAAT CGTCTCTGTC
    30301 ATACTGGTTT AAGTCTGTTT CCTGACCATT TGTCGGTGAA ATTTTGCCAA TAATGTCTCT
    30361 TACTTCATCA GTACGCTCCA GACGAAATTC CTTCTGTGCA AAATCATGTC CCTGTAAAAT
    30421 TTCAGGTTTT GACGGATCAT CTATAGGCTG ATCACTCTTG TGGATAGTGA AATCAATAAG
    30481 GTCTTTTCGT TCCAGTTCCT TTGCCACATC GTCAATATTG ACATTGAGAA TACGCGCTTC
    30541 GGCATTTTTC TTTGCAAGCT GTTTGAAGTT GTCGAAATTA TTCTTCCGTT CTTCATTATA
    30601 CTTCTGTTCA GTTGTAACAA CAAGAGTGTC GTATCTTGCA ATGTCGCCAA GACAGGATTC
    30661 CTTTTCTTTT TTGTTGGCAA GATCATATGT GTTCATAACT GTATTATCTA TCGTAAACAT
    30721 GACTTTGCTG TCCTTGATAA TAAACCTGTT TTTCGGATGT TCAGGATCTG CAAGTACCTG
    30781 TGCGATTTCA GGATTGTGTG AAGCTTGTTC AATGACGCCT GAAGCAGCTT CCCTTGCAGT
    30841 ATCTTTTCTG TTTAAATACT CCATGAGGGC AGGATTTGAC AGTTTCAATA CTGATGCCGC
    30901 CATTGAACGC TCGAGCGGTG TCATTTCATC CTTAAATGTA CGTTCTTCCA TGTCCTGTGC
    30961 AGATATTTCC ACTGCATATG TCTTTGTCTC GGCATTGTAG AGTTTTGCTG AGTAAATATT
    31021 GTTTGCTGCC ATTTCTTTCT GAAGAATGTC AGCTTCCACA TTTGTAAGAT TTGTCAGCAT
    31081 GTTTGTCTCA ATGCCGTTAA ATTCTTCATT AATAGTGTCT GCTGTAAGCT CAAAGTTCTT
    31141 TTCTTTATTG AGCTTCTTCT CACAGGCTTT TGCAATACGA TATGCCTGAT CACGGTCACA
    31201 CTGCTTACAG GTATATACCA TAACGCCTGT CTCTGAAGGA TCTGCAAGCG GATAATCCTT
    31261 GCTGTCATAA TTGAGCTGTG AAAATGCGAT TTCCTGCTGT TTGCACAAAT CCTCAAATTC
    31321 GCTTGATATT TCCGCCGGAA CCTCAAACGG CTGTGCCAGT TCATGTCCGT CCTTTACCCA
    31381 TTTTGTAAGT TCATCATTCA TGTTAATCAT TGTGGCGAGT TTTAATAAGT CCGCCTGTTT
    31441 GATAAGCCAT TCCATTAATT TACTTTCAAC TGTCAGGGTT GCCTGTCCAC CAAAATCTTC
    31501 TAATGCTGCC ATAATTTCTA TCCTTTCTAT TATCGACCAT TATCTGTGTT GTTTGCTTTT
    31561 ACTTCTATAT ATATGGATTT TAGAGATGAC AATGAAGATG AGAGCAGTAG TTGTTCATGA
    31621 TTTGTTAACA AAGTGCCAAA AAATGCTATG TGGGTTTAAA TGAATATATA CAGTGATACT
    31681 TTGTTAACAG ATTGGTGTTA GCAGAAGTGT CTGCAAGCAG GTTTATTCTT TTGACAGATA
    31741 TGACATTAAC AAAAAAGTGC CAAAAATTGC TATATGGATG CTGCGCAGAA GCGCGAAAGT
    31801 ACTGTACTTC TTTGTAAATG GATATATACA GTGATGCTTT GTTAACGGAT TGGTGGTAAC
    31861 AGGAGTGTTT GTAGGTAGGT TTATTCTTTT GACGGATATG TCATTAACAA ATATTCGTTA
    31921 CTAATTCTGT TTCATTAATG TTCTCTGTTT GAAAAAGACA GCAGAAATGC ATATGTAATG
    31981 TTTGAGTTGG AAGACGCTTT TGATGGCAAA GATGCCGTTA ATCCGATTCT TTCATATGTT
    32041 TATGAGGCAT CAAAAGTGCT GGGCATTAAG CAGTTTGGAA TGGTAATTTA CAATACTGTA
    32101 ATTAACTTCG ATGCTTCGCA GGTATATGAT ACCGAGACGT TCAAAATAAA TTAGCATATT
    32161 AATGAGAGGG CTGCAAAAAG CAGCTCTTTT TTTGGACAGA TTCATTGTTT TTCATATTAT
    32221 ATAAGTAAAT ATTATATACG AAAGGTGTGA AAAAATAATG AATACTGAGA ACATTAAAGC
    32281 ATTTGCAGAA AAACACTCTG AACTTTTAAA GGATGTTGGC CAGTCTCTTA TTGTTATTGT
    32341 GACTGCAGTG ATATTTGCGG TTATTCTTGG AAAGTATGTA TTCCTTAATG CAAACATTCC
    32401 ATCCGCATCA ATGGAGAATA CCATCATGAC GGGGGATAAG CTGATTGCTA ACAGACTTTA
    32461 TTACAACAAA CACGATCCTG CCAGAGGAGA CATTGTCATA TTCAATGCAC CTGATACTGG
    32521 TGAAGAATAT ATCAAGCGTG TTATCGGGCT GCCGGGAGAA AAGGTTGAAA TTAAGGACTG
    32581 CAAGCTGTAT GTTGACGGAA AATGCTTAAA GGAGCCATAT CTTAAGGATG AAAAATGGAC
    32641 AAACGATAAT GGACCATACA CATTCAATGT ACCAAAGGGT TCATATCTGC TTTTAGGCGA
    32701 CAACAGAAAT AATTCATTTG ATGCAAGGGA ATGGAAGCAT ACATACGTAA AGAGAGATGC
    32761 GATTAAGGCA AAAGCAGGTT TACGGTATTA TCCGTTTGAC AGGTTTGGCG TAGTACAATA
    32821 GGAAAGGAGA AGCATTATGA TGAAAACTGA TTTGGTCAGT AATCTTCCAA GCGGCATGCA
    32881 GGAGAGAGTT AACAATGCGG GCAGTGACGT GGAAAAGTGG CTGGCAGAAA GAAAAGAAAG
    32941 AGCAAAATAC ATAGACGATT TAAGCCTTGA AAATGAATCT GATTCAGAAG AAGGCATTGA
    33001 GTTCTATTTT GTAAACGAAT TTATTACTGG CGATCTGAGA GTTGAGATTT CAGCCATTGC
    33061 AAAGGACTTC TTTGCAAATT GTGCTGATGT ATGCAGACAG GTTGATGAAA AGAAAGATGG
    33121 ACTGCATGCG GTTGATTATT TCACCGGCGA TTATGACAAA GCGTCTTACG GTATCAATAT
    33181 GATTGGAGAC CAGTTTAGTC TAATGATTAT CCATTATCTG TACTATGGCA CAAAACTTGG
    33241 CAACGAGTTT TGCAAGAAGC AGCTGATTGC ATTGCACAGA ACATTTCATA AGAAAGAATA
    33301 TAACAGCATC AAGCGTTTTT CAAAACTAAC TGGTTATGAT ATATTTGATA TACTGGGTGA
    33361 TGACATGTCT GACGGTTCGG CAGCAAGAAT TATTGTCATA TCAAGACTTC TTGGAATTGA
    33421 AATAGAAAAA GACCGTAATT TTGAAGTAAT ATGCAAGCTG ACAAACAAGC ATTTACGGGA
    33481 AGACATTCCA AAAGAGAAAT ATTCTAAAAT ATATGACGGT GACTACCATG ATGAGGACTG
    33541 TGAGTCATTT GACCGTAATC TTTTCATTGC AAAAGATATT GTTAATGGGT ATTTGGCTGC
    33601 ATACAAAAAA GACATTGCAA CCATTAAGTC CTGCATAAGA AATACTGCTT ACAGATACTT
    33661 CTCTGTTAAC GAAAAACTTT ATAACATGAG CATTGTTGAA AACTGGCTCA GGAATGGCAG
    33721 TATTTTTGTC ACAAATACTG TGGAAGCAGT GGCAAATGCG TTAAGTGATC CGGATTACGA
    33781 GTATGATTAT ACTGATCCAC AGGTCGTAAA GGACGCGTCT GATGATGAAC GTTTCCAAAT
    33841 GCTCAATGAA CTTATGATGG CCTCATTTAT TAATTTCATG ATGCAAATAG TTTTTGCTGG
    33901 CAATCTGAGT GCGATATCGG ATAATTGGTT TTTATTCAAG GATGACTATC ACAATAAGCT
    33961 TTATAAGTCA ATGGTTACAG ATAAGAGTGT TGATGAAGAC GAAGCTAAAC CGGATGACTA
    34021 CAAACAGGAT GAGTCTGATG ACAGAGCGGA TCTGATTGCA CAGATAAATG AACTCAAGTC
    34081 GCAGGTTAAG ATGCAGGAAA GCGAGATTAG CTCATTAAGA GGAGAAAATA AAAAGGTCAA
    34141 GTCGCTTCAG AGAGAACTGG ACAAGCTTAA GTATGAGAGT GCTGATGATA AAAAGGAACT
    34201 TGCAGCATTA CGTTCGTTTG TGTATGAACT GGATAACGAA AGTGAAACAG AAACCACTAA
    34261 AAACAACATT GAAAACATGA AGAAAGCGCT TAAAAACAAG AGACTTACAA TAATCGGCGG
    34321 ACACCAAAAC CTTGTCAATT ATTTAAAGCA GGAGTTTCCT GACTGGACAT ATACTGCAAC
    34381 AGAAGTAAGG TCAGACATTC CATTATCAAA GCTTGTTAAT CAGGATTTGA CGGTATTCTG
    34441 CGCAGAACAT ATATGTCACG CTTTCTACTA TAAATATCTG CACATGGCAA GAAAGAACAA
    34501 TTTGAAAATA GGTTACATGC AAGGAAGCAA TATCAACCAG ATAATCACAC AGCTGTACAA
    34561 TCAACTTTAA CAAGAAAAAA AAAGAGTGAC CGTTTCGGTC ACTCTTTTAA TTTTACTCAA
    34621 TGCCTACAGC CTTAAGCAGT GCGTCCTTAT CGTTTGCGCA CTCATCGTTT AAGACAAGTT
    34681 CAAGCATCTG ATTGAGGACA GCTCCTATTT CCTTGCCCGG CTTCATGCCT GCTGCAATAA
    34741 GGTCTCCTCC GTTAACAGCC AGATCCTTAA GCGAAAAACA TGCCTGCTGT TTGAGTATGT
    34801 CACAACGAAC TGCAAACAGA TGATTTATTA CCTTAAGGCG CTCAGTTCTG CCTTTTATTG
    34861 CCTGACCGCT TATATCAGCG TATTTAAGCA TGAAAAGGCA TTTTAATAGA GACTCACTGT
    34921 CAAGCTTGTT GAGCCATCTC TTAATATACT TTGCTTCCGG CTTAATGTCG GCATCGTGAT
    34981 ATTTGACAAG AGTGACTACC TGCTCCCTGA TGCTGTTGTT GAAACGCATG CGGCGCATAA
    35041 TGTTGTCAGT CATTTCAGCA GACTTTGCTG TATGGCTATA GAAATGTCTT ATGCCGTCAG
    35101 GACCATCCTG ATAGCTATGA GGCTTTCCAA TATCATGGAA AAACGCTGCA AGGGCCAGTG
    35161 CCAGATTGTT TGGATCCATG AAGAGAGCTG CTCTTGCGAG TACTTCAATT GTGTGGTCCC
    35221 AGACGTTGAA CATATGATAC GGATTGTTCT GTTCAAAATT AAACATGTCC CTGATTTCAG
    35281 GAATAAATAC AGCAATAATT TCCCTGTAAT CATTAATTAT CTGACTGCCC ATTGGTTGAG
    35341 TAAGTATCTT ACAGAATTCA CCGTTAATAC GCTCAGCAGA TACCTTGGTC AAAGTATCGC
    35401 TCATCTGGAA TGCAGCAACC ATTGTTTTCA TTTCAAGGTC AAATTCAAGC TGTGCAGCAA
    35461 ACCGCAGTGC ACGCATGATA CGGAGCGCGT CTTCTTTGAA CCTGTCCTTA GGATTGCCTA
    35521 CGCAGCGGAT GACATGGTCC ATAAGATCAA GTCTGCCGCC GAATAAATCA ATGAGCCCTT
    35581 CCTTATCATT GTACGCCATT GCATTGATTG TGAAGTCTCT GCGTTTTAAA TCTTCAGCAA
    35641 GTGATTTTGT AAAGCGTACA ATATCAGGAT GACGTCCGTC AGAATATGCA CCGTCAATGC
    35701 GGTATGTTGT GCACTCGTAA AATCCGTCAA TAGACAGAAT AGTGAGAGTA CCGTGTTTGA
    35761 TGCCTGTTTC AATGATTTTG GTGTCAGAGA ACACTTTCTT CATCTCATCA AGTGTTGCTG
    35821 ATGTAGTGAT GTCCCAGTCA TGAACCGGGC GCTTTAAGAT ACTATCACGG ACACATCCGC
    35881 CAACAAGATA GGCCTCAAAA CCATTGTTCT GGAGCGTGTC AATGATGGTA GCAGCTCCTC
    35941 TTGGAATATT AATAGTGATA TTGTTCATAA TGTTTCCTCC TTTATTTGTA TTTGTATGAA
    36001 CTATGATAAA GGTGGAGTTT GCTTACAGAT AATAAAAAGA CTGGTGTTTT TGCACCAGTC
    36061 TCTTTATTCG TTCATAATAA TTTCCTACTT TATTTTTTTT AGGCTGTGTC TGTCAATATG
    36121 ACTGATTTTG ACACAGTTTT TAAGCCACAA AAGGAACAGG CTCACGATTA GGAATATCTT
    36181 TATTACGAAT AGTCTTACTT GTTGTAAGTA CGAAAGTGAC AAAAATATTC TTTTTCTCTG
    36241 CATCTGTTTC TTTTGCATAG TTTATTAAGT TATTCCATAC AAGATAGTTG TTCAAATACT
    36301 TAGTAGATAC ACCCTTGAAC TGATATAAAA ATCTTTTCAA TTCGCTGTGA TAACTATTGA
    36361 TGTGCTGAAT ATTATAGATG CCTTTCTTGG TTCTGCCAGT CTTTAACTGT ATTAAATTAA
    36421 TATCGTTCTT AGTGGCAAAT CTCTTATAAC TGTTCATTTT ATCTGTAACG AGAACAGAGT
    36481 TTTCTTTAAT TCTGCCATCA TATAATTTAT GTAAATCTTT TGTAGATACA CGACCAGTAT
    36541 TAGTAATTTT GGAGATAGAC TGACCATTTC TATTTACAGC ACAAGGTACA CATACATTTT
    36601 CGTGCGATAA GCCACGTAAA TGTGAAGAAT GTCCTCTTTT GTATGATGCT TTTGGCATTG
    36661 TAAATGTCGT ACTTCTGGTA TGATTACCTT TGTATGAGAT AGCAAAGAAT GTTTTATCTG
    36721 CTTCAATGAT GCCATCTAAA TTCACACTTT CAGCCATATT CTGTAAGGCA TCTAATACCT
    36781 TATGTCTCCA AATAAATGCA GTATCTTTAT GAATACTGCA GATAGATGCT GTTTTACGAA
    36841 CAGAAAAGCC ATTCATCATA CAATCAATGA ATTTTGAGTT CCATCTTTTC TATGACCGTT
    36901 GCGAACAATG TGAGTACAAC CGCAAAGAGG GCATACCTTA CCATTGGAAA ATCTTTCTTC
    36961 CGTGAGAAAG CTTTCCATAT CTGCTGATTT CACAGATACA GTGCTTAAAA GCATTGTTCT
    37021 AAGTCTTTCA CGGTTTTTTA TTGTTAATTT GCCAATAATA TCTAATGCAT CTTTTATAGT
    37081 TGCCATTAAC ACCATTCCTT TCTTTAGTTA TCGTTGTTAA AGTACTCATT ATCCAATATT
    37141 CGTTTCAGCA AACCCACCAG ATATGGCGGT GGTTGCTTGC GTTCCTGTTC CCATTCTTGT
    37201 ATGTTTCTAA CAGAAATGCC AAAGTAAGTG GCGAATTTAC TTTGGCTCAT TCCTGTCAAA
    37261 TTTCTTAATT CTTTAATTTT CATCTTTTTT TCTCAACAGT TTTGCAGTAT TTTCAAACTC
    37321 AGCCATAGGA ATTTTTTCAA TCTCGCCATC TCCAAACATT ACGGAATAAT ATGATGAATT
    37381 CGCTTTACTA CCAAAGTATT CTGCAACAAT CTTTCCGATT TGAAGTTTGT GAGAAGTTGC
    37441 CTGTTCTGTC ATAAATATAT AATCGCCATT CCCAAAATAA GATTTTTCCA TTAGTTGTGT
    37501 ACTCCTTCCA AATATTTACT ATAAATATAG TATACGCTAT AAGCGTATAC TTGTCAAGGA
    37561 AAATTGAAAA AAATCAGTCA TTAATCAATA AAAAAGACTG ATGTTTTTCG CACCAGTCTT
    37621 TTTTTTGTTT AGAATATTCT TTCAAGGTCA TGGTTGATAA CCTTTTCCAG AAAATCCGGG
    37681 ATTACAAATT CCTCGATCTC TGCCTGACGA AAAGCATAGT CTTGAAACAG AATGTTGTTA
    37741 CAATTCTCTT TAATGACAGC TTTTTTGAGG TTTGTCATTC CAAAAGCATT TGATCCGACT
    37801 ATCACATTGT TAACGTCAAA GGTGATTTCC CTTATCGCTG TGTGACAGAA ACAGTCGTCA
    37861 CCAAATATTT TTATTTGGTT CTTTGGCAGA CTGATTTTGC TAAGATTCAT ACACTCAAAA
    37921 AATAAGCGTG AATCTACTTT TTTAGTACCA ATGCCTGACA AATCAGCTTT TTTGAGATTT
    37981 TCGCACTGAG CAAATGCCCC TGAACCAATT TTTCTGGCAG AGAGCGTTAT ATGTTCAAGC
    38041 GCTGTTTTTG CAAAAGCTGA TGAACCAATC ACCTGTACCT TGTCAAGATT AATGCTCTTT
    38101 AATGATGTAC ATTCACTGAA TGCATAATAA TCAATGACAT TTACACTGTC TGGAAGTTTG
    38161 ACTGTCTCAA GATTTTTACA GCCAAAGAAT GTTTCCCAAA GAATTGCTGT AAATGCACTG
    38221 TTCTCCGGGA GTTTGACACT TTTGATGCCT GAACAGGCAA AACATTCAGA ACCAATGTGC
    38281 TTTACGCTGT CAGGAATGCT GATTTCAGAC AAGTTTTCTG TCTGCTTGAA AGCAGATTCT
    38341 GCGATAGTCT TAAGACCATC ATTTAAGATA ACTTCTCTGA GCTGTCTGCA CTCCCTAAAG
    38401 GCATCAGATC TGACTACAAT TACCGTTGAT GGAAGAATAA TCTTCTCGAC AGCAGTTTTG
    38461 AAAAAAGCTG AATCTCCAAC AGCAGTAATA CCTTCATCAA TAGTTACATT CTTAAGATTT
    38521 TTACATCCTG AGAATAATCC ATTAGGAATT GCTCTGTCAC CACTGATTGT TACTGACTCA
    38581 AGGTTTTCAC AATTCTGATA AACACCTTCA TCAAGCTCTG AAATATCTTT GATGTCAAGA
    38641 TTTCTAACAG CGGTGCCCTC GAACGCATGC CGATCAATTT TTGCTGACAG GTTTCCGGCA
    38701 TCCAGATTGC TGCACTCAGA AAAAGCATTT GTGCCAATTG CTTTTACGTG AGAAAGATCA
    38761 ATCTTCTCAA GACACTGACA TCTGAGACAG AAGTTATCAG GGATTTCGGT GATAGTTTCT
    38821 GGCAGAATGA TTTCTCTTAA ACTTAAGCAG TTAAAGAAAA TACCATTGTC TAAGGTAATA
    38881 ATTCCCGAAA GGTTAATTGT TTTGAGATTT GTGTTCTCAA AACAGCCAGT TTTTAAAGCT
    38941 GTTACCTGCT TTGGGATTTC AAAGGCAGCA AGTTTTGAGT TTTTAAAACA CATCTCAGGA
    39001 ACATAAGTTA GATGCTTTGA GTATGTAACC TCTCTAAGTT CTGAAAATTC AAACACCCTG
    39061 TCGCCCATTG CCTTTACATT TGTAAGGTCA ATCTTTCTGA GTGTTGAGTT CTTAAACGCC
    39121 TCATCCTCGA TGCAGGATGA CTTCTTTTAC ACAGACATCT TCAAATGCTT GTTTGCTGAT
    39181 AACTCTTACG TCATCAGGAA TAGTTAACAC GTCAGCGCTT GTATTGCCAT ACTCGACATC
    39241 AATGAGCACG CCATCAATGA TTGTTAAGAA AAAACCATCA ACAACTCTTC TTTCTGTACT
    39301 TGATTCAGAT ATTGCCTGAA CTTTCTTATC CGTTTTGTAA GTTGTAATCT TCATAAATTT
    39361 GTCCTCCTTT ATTATTTTTT TTGTTTATGA ATTTACAGGA TAAAGATGAG TTTTGCTGAC
    39421 AGATAAGGAA AAGTGAAGAT TGTTTGATGC TGGATATTTT TTGCCAGCAT CCTTTGGACA
    39481 AATGAATAAA AGTAAATATT ATAAAGTAAA AATGTATTTA CAGAAAGGAA TAATACTATG
    39541 GACAGAGACG ATATGGAAAA TAGGGAAATT TATGTGCATG ACACACAGGT TTCAAAGCGA
    39601 GAGATTGAAA ATGCAGAAGA AAGCCTGCAT ACAAGAGAAA TCATTGGTGA TAGTTCATCA
    39661 ATACTGCTGT ATAAGCTCAG AAAGGCTGCT TTTGATGGAA CACTCACTCC GTATAAGGTT
    39721 GATTTCTTGA GAAAGGATAT TACCAACTTC ACCATTTGTA GAATACTGAT GCATATGTTA
    39781 ATAAATGTGG CAGATTTCAG AACTACGGAC AAAGATGAGA AGAAAGAAGT CATTGCAAGG
    39841 CTTGCTGGGC TGTATCTGCC ATTAGGAGAT AAGCACAAAA CTGTAGACTG GAACGCATTG
    39901 ATGGACAAGT CGCCAGCATT GTTTGCAAAG ATGGCGGAAT ATTATCTGGA GATTGTGAGA
    39961 AAATTTGATG AGGCCTTAAG TCTTTTTGAT CATAATGATG TATTTTGCAA ACAGTGCCGC
    40021 ATCAGACGCA TTTCAAACGC CATTTATAAG GGGAAGATTA CAATTTTCGT TAGCGGAAAT
    40081 AATGATGTGT ATATGAAATT TGTGGATGGC AGTAAAGAAT ATTCTGTTTC CCTTGTACTT
    40141 GGAAACTACA GCTGGATGAA GCAGAAAGAC AAGGAAGACA AATCTCCTGA GGAGAAAAGC
    40201 CTTTTTGGTT TAAATATGAC ACCACAGGAT CCATTTGAAG ATACAACAGA AGAAGCGCTT
    40261 GTAAACTTTT CTTTGGAAGC AATTGCCGAC CGCATTGATT TGATTTTCTC TCACTGGCGT
    40321 GATGCTAATC TGGACCCGGA TGCTGTTATT TCGTTTTACA GAATGTTGAG CATGATTCTC
    40381 GAAGATAAAA ATCTCTGCAT CCAGTCAGAC AATTGCCCGG AAATCAAAAA ATGTAGAAAC
    40441 ATAATGGTCA AAATCAACGA TCCGCGCTGC AATCCGTTCA TGTCCAGTGG CATGCACTGG
    40501 TAGGAGAGCG TCATGTTGAT AATGATATTA AGCGTAATTA TTCTTGGCAG CGGATTTGCG
    40561 CTGTCAGGAA TAGGGATGTT TATTTTTGCC AGATATCTGC TTGCAGAAGA TACTGCCGCC
    40621 ATAATACTTG CACCGGATGT ATACAGCGTC GATGGAGATA TTGTGAAAGA TACAGCATGG
    40681 AACATTGTTC ATATACATAA GTCTGCAAAG ACAGGCGATG TGGTCCATAT ACGTATAGGC
    40741 AGGAAAAGCA GAAGAGTAGT ATCAAATATG GTATCAATAT TAATTCTGAT ACTTTGTGGC
    40801 GGCGGACTGT CATTTATCGG ATATGTTTGT ATAGTGTTAA CAAGTAACAT TATCACGCTT
    40861 ATATAATTGT TTTTCTTTCA CGCTTTACTC TTTACTCTGC TAAACAACCA AGTGCATACA
    40921 AAAATACCAG CAACAAAATG CTGGTATTTT TTTTGTTTAT AGAGAAATCT CTCTAACGCT
    40981 TCCCATATCA ATTGCCATTA TGGTAACGAT ATGACTGTTA GAATATGTCA CGTTTGCAAC
    41041 ATATTTGCCA GCAGCAAACT CGTTAACATG CTTTGCTGAC GAAGTATACT GCACAGGTTC
    41101 CTCATCCTCT TTGAGCATTG CCGTGATGTC GTCGTCAACA ATACCGCACA TGAGTTCTTT
    41161 AAGCTCTTTT GTGGTGCCAT TAAAACGAAC TACATCACAG TTGGCCTCAT ACTCTGAGTC
    41221 CTGCTTTGTG ATGAAGAACT CCTTTGGTAA ATCCTCTGCC GACTTTGACA AGAGCTCAAA
    41281 ATAACTCTCA TCATCAAGAG ATAAATCTGC AAGTACTCCA GCAGGTAAAT CTTCCTCATT
    41341 TCTTAATACG TTTTCTATCG TTTTAATCAT AATTTTTATC CTCCTTTATT ATTAATTTAA
    41401 TTATAATATG TATAAATATG GTGTTTACAT AAAAAGAAAG AGCAGCAGTG ATGCCGCTCT
    41461 TTAATTTGTT TACTCCATTT TGTCCCAGAT TTCTTTGTAT TTGTCATACA TGTAGTCCGG
    41521 AACAATCAGT TCATGTATCT TTGGTCCAGT AAGTTCACGG CCTGTATACA GACATGTCTG
    41581 TATACAGTTT TCATCCTTGA CTGGCAGAAA CTCAAGTGTC TGGGCTTCTA CACCATACAG
    41641 TGCAAACTCT ATGAGATATG AACCCGGATA AATAATGAGG TGGTCCAGCT TAAGTCCGTG
    41701 GAGACAGCGC CTTTCAAAAG TAAGTGCTTT GGCTGGAAGT CTTAGGTCCA GCTCATTGTC
    41761 AATATCATTG AAACACTCTT CAGGGATTTT CCCCAGATCC ATACATCTGC TTAAGTCTAC
    41821 TCGCTTCAAG TTGATACATC TAGCGAACGT CTGCTTTCCA AGGTTCATGA GTCTGGAAGA
    41881 ACATTCAATT TTTTCCAGAC CTGAACATTC AAAAGCACTT TTCCCGATGG AATTGATGTT
    41941 TGAAAAATCA AATTCCTTAA GATTGCGACA TCTTGCAAAT GCACGGCAGT TTATGGCTCT
    42001 GACATTTTCA ATGCCGGTTA TTTCGCAAAG TTCTTTGCAC TCTGTAAAAC AGCTTGTCTG
    42061 GATTGTTGTC AGGCGTTTTG ACAGATGCGC TTTTTTGAGT TTTACACAGC CGTTAAAAAC
    42121 TCCTTGGTCC AGAAATTCAA CTGAGTCAGG AATATTAATT TCCTCAAGGT CTGTATACGA
    42181 GAAAGCACCT TCGTTAATGC CTTTAAGGTT TTCAGGAAAT GTAATGCTGC TTAACCCAGT
    42241 GTTCTGGAAC GCAAATGAAG CTATGCGTTT CAAATTTTTG GGCAGCTTTA TTCCTGTAAG
    42301 TTTTTTACAG TCAAAAAAAG CATATTCACC GATACTGACG ATGTTTGTGT CTGCTTCGTC
    42361 AGTAAAAGTA ACCGTCTCAA GATTTGAGCA TCCTTCAAAT ATGCCCATAT TTACTAATGA
    42421 ATCTGCCTTT GGAGCATTAA TTGTGACCTC CTTTAACAGA CTGCATTTTT TGAAGACGCC
    42481 TGTACCCAGT CCATCTACAT TCTCAATGTG GACTTTCTCA AATGAACATT CCACAAATAC
    42541 ATTGGAATGA ACATGTTGAT AAGGATAGAG AGTAAGTTCT TTTGTTTTTA AAGATTTGCA
    42601 TCTCTTAAAT GCGCCATCTC CAAACCAGCT TATTGAGTCA AGGCTAATAT CCTCAAGATT
    42661 TTCACAGCCA GCAAAACAGT TTTTTGACAC AGATTTGCCA CAACTAATCT TAACTGATTT
    42721 GAGCTGATGG CAGTCTGCAA ACATTCCTGT TTCCAAAGAG AAATTCCTTG GAATATTTAC
    42781 CGTCTCCAAT ACAGTTTCAG CAAAGATATT CTCACCATTT CTGTCATGGT GGATCAATTT
    42841 TTCCGGCAGA GTTACATGCT TAAGACCTGA ATTTTCAAAA ACAGATGACT CAATGTAAAG
    42901 CATTTCTTTT GGAAAATCTA CTGATTCAAG GGCAGTACAG CTTTTGAAAG CAAAATGCTT
    42961 TATTCTTTCC AATTTTTCCG GAAAGTTGAT TTTCTTAAGA CTGCTGCACT GGTAGAAAGC
    43021 TGCCTCACCG ATGGTCTTTA AACCATTTGG CAGAATAACC TCCTCCACAT CACTACGGTA
    43081 AAAGGCATAG TCGCCGATAA CAGTTACTTT TGCTGGCACT TTAACTACCT TGCATCCATT
    43141 TGTCTTGCAA TTTTTGAGAG TAGCACCTTC TATGGTAAAC TCCGGCTCAA AAGATTTCTT
    43201 GTCAGCAGAA TCCTCCTCTT TAGCAAACTT GAACAAATTC GTTTCTTTAA CTGTAATTTT
    43261 CATAGTATTT TCCTCCTTTA TTATTGTTTT TATGAATAAA TTACAGGATA AATATGAGTT
    43321 TTGCTAATTA ATAAACTGCT GGCGATTAAC ATCAAGTGAC ACTTGATGCT AAACTTCAGT
    43381 AAAATCAATG GTTTCAAGAT TTTTAATACG AATAGATACT GTAAAATCCT TATATTTACG
    43441 TCATTTTGCT TAAAGTTTCA CTTGATGCTG AAAATTTTCT GCCTATATTT TTTGGACAAA
    43501 TGAATGAAAG TAAATATTAT ATATACAAAG ACGCAAAGGA GATTGCTATG AGCGACATGA
    43561 TTAAGCTGAG ACAGCGGTTC TGCAAGGACT GCGATATTCC TGTTAACATA TTTGATGAAC
    43621 CATATTTTTC AGACAGGCTC AAATTGTTTG ATTTTCTGTA TAATTCCATA AGCAAGTGGG
    43681 ATTTGTTTAA AAGTGAACTT GCAAAGTATG ACAGTGCTAT GGATTATTTT GCTGACTATA
    43741 GCCGCATAAA GGATGAAGCA GTTGAAACTG TAAGGAGTAC AGAAGGTTTT CAGCTTTTCA
    43801 CAGCTTATGG CATCAATGAT TTTTCAATAA AAAATAAAGG GCTCCCGGTA AGCAAGATAT
    43861 ACAACCCCGA GAATAACGGC AGAGTATTCT TAAGTATTGA CATGAGAAAG GCTAATTTTT
    43921 CAGCGCTGCG GGAATACCGC GATGATATAT TTGGTGGATC CGATACATGG GAAGCCTTTA
    43981 TCAGCAGGTT TACTGATAAC AAGCACATCA TAAACAGCAA GTACATCCGT CAGGTTATCA
    44041 TGGGCAATCT TAATCCAAAG AGACAGACTG CTTACGAAAA GGTTCTTATG GATAAACTGC
    44101 TGACAAATAT TCTGCATGCA AAAGTTATTA GCAAAGAGAA TGTTGCGGCA TTTCTTGCTG
    44161 ACGAGATTGT CTTTGACGTA ACTGATCTGG AAAACAGGCG TGAAGTAATA GCTAATATAT
    44221 ACAAAATATC CGGTCAGGCG CCATATATGA ACACTGAGGT CTTTTCCCTG CACAAGATTT
    44281 ATGGGTATGG TGTTGACGGT TACATCAAGA ATGTCTATTC GAATGTCTAT TTAATGGACA
    44341 ATGCAGCCCA CAGCATAAAG GTTAAGTGTG TTGACAAAGA CATGATGACA TTTGTTGCGA
    44401 GATACTTGTT AAAGGAGCCT GTTACGGATT TAGACAGGAC GTTCTATTGC AATGGACTGC
    44461 TTGCGAAGTT TGAACAGGTG CCGGAGATTA CAACCGATCT GAAGTTTGAT AATAAAATTG
    44521 ATGGAAATTA ATAAGGACGG CTGTATCTTA TGACTAAAGT CACAAGTCTT TATTCTAGCA
    44581 CCAAGATAAT GATTATTGCG GAAAGCGAAT ATTTTTTGGG ACAAAATTGA TTTTAGGCAC
    44641 TATATATAAC GATAAAATTA TCAAGTCTTG TTTGTGTCTT GATAGAATGA AAGGAATATT
    44701 GAAAACTATG AAAAGCATAA AAAGAATGTA TGTCGGAAGG AGTGGCAGCG GTAAGTCATA
    44761 TGAATGTATA GAGCTGGCTA AAAATCATTG TAATGGAATT ACCATAATTT TTGCCGGTAT
    44821 ACCCATTTTC AAAAAAGAAA AAGATGAATT AAGAAGCTGT GGGTTTACTT TTTGTGATAC
    44881 AAAAGATTTG TATGAACTTG ACCCGAAAAA AGGAAACAAG TATTACATAT ATAATGCTTA
    44941 TCCTTCAGCT CTTAAATTTC ACATGTTTGA TGATATTTGG GACTTTCTAA TCAATAATAT
    45001 AAAGAGACTA AACAAAAAAG ATGTTTTGAT TATATTTGAC GAGGGGGTTA TTTCTGATTT
    45061 TAAAATTCCG CAAGGGTTCA TGCTTAGTAC GGATAATAGA CAAATGAAAA TGAAGTTTTT
    45121 GTCAAAAATA GTGCGTTATT TTTTAAAATC TGGCATTGTG TTCACAATTC AGGAAGAAGA
    45181 CCCAACGGTT TTAGGAGAAA TAAAGAAATT CAATGTCCTT AGCATTTTGG GAACGGATTA
    45241 TGAAGTTGTA GTAAAAGATT ATGCAAAATA GATGTGAATA CTGTTCGCCA ACAAAAAGAT
    45301 GTCGTATTAA GATAATCAAA GGAGAAAAAT ATGGGAGTGA CAATAGAAAG TCCAAATTAT
    45361 TCAATAGATC TTGGCCCTGC AGGATTTAAC AGATTGAGGC AGAAAGTTGC AGACCTTACA
    45421 GCAACGGACA TTGCAGAACA TTACAGCAAA CTGACGGATG GAATGTTTCT TGTTGGAGAT
    45481 GAACGACAAA AGTTCATGGC TTGCTATAAC AAGAAGATTG CAGAATTAAA CGCAAAATAT
    45541 AATGAGAAAT ATAGTAATAT TCTTGATTTT CTATATGAAA GTGACTGTAG TGGAAAAATG
    45601 GATACTGAAC ATTGCAAATC AATTTGGGAA ATCATAAAAG ACTATAATGA TGATATCTGT
    45661 TATGGATATG CCGGACGTTC AGATTGTGCA AAGTTTTCTG ATTTCAAGGA CATTGTAAAG
    45721 GATTGTATTG ATAAATGCGT TGAGATGGAA TGGTGGTAAA GACATTGTAA CTCAAAAACA
    45781 AAAAGCACCG CATGAATTTC ACGTATGAAT ATACAAAACA AAGGAGAATG AATTATGCTG
    45841 AAAAAATACT TACAATTTTT AATTGACTCA TTTGAAAAAC TTACTTCCCT TGGTGGAAGC
    45901 AACAGTACAT GGAACGACTA TTTCCTTACT GTTGGCAACG AGTTTTTGGT CATTCTTATC
    45961 GGACTGGCTT ATATTGTAGC CATATTCCTC ATTGTTTATA TTCCGATTTT CGGAAATAAG
    46021 AAGCTGATAC GAAGAATAAG AAAGAACGAT AAGTGGTACA AATTTTACAG TCTGTATGAA
    46081 AAATATACCG TAGCGGTATT AAAGATCAGG TCTATTGTGT CCAACATTGA ACAAAATGAA
    46141 GATGTGCGTA TACTTAATGA ATATGCGTAC AATGATCATC TTGTTAAAGA GTTAATTGAA
    46201 ACACTTAATA AATTTGGAAT TCAGATTCCA GGGGTGAATT TTAAGAAAGG TGACAAGTTT
    46261 GATAAAGAAT TGTTAAACAA TACTCTTAAA GAGTTTAATC TCCAAAGTCG CCTGCCAATG
    46321 GAAGAGATTT CAAAGCATAA ATGGGACAAC TGCGGAGATT TCACTGAGTT TAATATCTTT
    46381 GGAGAGAGCT GGAATAAAGA AGCACGTTAC AACGTTAAGT GCATTGCATC ATGTTCCGGA
    46441 CTGCTACTTA TTTATGCAAT CTTTGTTATT CCGCTTATTC TTATGCTGTT TAAGTAGAAT
    46501 ATTCATTAGA TTTATTACCA TCCGCAGGTT TTATCCTGCG GGTGCGGTGT AAAAAATGAT
    46561 TGTGGGAGAA AAAGTATGCA GATACGAAAG AAATTCAAAT ATTCAAGAGA TAATGATGGT
    46621 CAGATTAATA TAATATACAA CATTCCTGAT GAGGTATACA CCAATGCAAG AATTAAAGGT
    46681 GAGCCATTTG CAAAACTGAA AGTTGGTCAT CCAAGACTGT TCAAAATAGT AAAGGAACTA
    46741 TACGATTATG ATATTCTTAT TACAGCTATT GTCATATTGA TTACTATTGG ATTTACTGCA
    46801 ATTTTCATAG AGCTTCTTGT TTTTTGTGTT AGGCCTATCA GTATGTTGGC AATAGTTGGG
    46861 ACCATTGCAA TTTTTCTGAT TATTGTACTG TTGGCATATG TTCAGTGTCG AATTCAGAAA
    46921 ATGCTTGAAC AATCAGAGCC GTATCATATC AGGGCGGAGC TGTTTAAGGC TATTGTTTAT
    46981 GATGAAACAA GAATATATCC CAGCTACAGC AATAAAAAGA AGAAAATCAC AGATATAGAA
    47041 ATTGATTGTG AAGAGAATCC TTATAGCTGC AGCGATTATA TCTATTGCCA GTTTTCGCCT
    47101 CCCTTAAAAA ATGGGAAATC GTGCACTGTA GAGTTTTGGT TTGCGGATGA TTTGAAGTAT
    47161 GAAACAATTA TCAAGAGGAA ATAGCTATGG AAATCACGAA ATATTCTACT AATTTTAGGA
    47221 CAAAACTGTG ATTTCAGGTA CTATATATAT AACAATAAAT AATGTTAACC CGACCATTTG
    47281 AAGGAGACCA ACATGTATAA TATATATTCT GTTTTTAGAA ATTTATTCAT TTTGACGCTT
    47341 ATTGTACTTT TACTATCATT TGTACTTTTA TGTATAGACA AAAAACAGAT AAGAACAAAA
    47401 AAAAATGTAT AAATTCATAG ATAAGTGTCA AACGACAGCT GCTTGTATTC TCGTAATATG
    47461 TTTATTTATA TTTGCTATAT CATTAATAGG ATTTGTTGTT TCAGATAGAA TGATTTTTTA
    47521 CAGTATAAAA AATGCGATGG CTGATTATTT CAACACTGAT GTGAAGCTGC ATAACGATGA
    47581 GCAGTTAATT GTAAATGGCG ATGAATATTA TGAATATAAG TATGATGATG AAAAGGATGA
    47641 AATAATCTTA GATAAGATTA ATTCCGATAA AAAGATAATA ATAAAGGATG TTTTTGGAAA
    47701 ATAATCTGTT GCAATATTCG AAAAGAAAGT TAGATGTTAG TAACAAAGAA ATGAAAATCA
    47761 ATTCAAAATA GAAGGACATG TAAAAAGATA CATAATTTGT CAAAGATATT TATTGATTAT
    47821 AGGAATTCCA ACTGGACAAT AGGTATATTA ATTGGGTTCT TTGTGGTTAT GAAGGGAGAA
    47881 AATTAAAATT ATGAAAAATA AATATCAGAA GTTACATAGA ATTGTAATCG GAAAACCCGG
    47941 CAGTGGAAAA TCATTTTATA TTTTATCAAA TGTAAAAGAA GATAATAAAA TAAATATTAT
    48001 TTGTTATCCA GAAGCAATAG GCACTTATGG AGATGTTTAT AGAAAGGCAT TTCCAGGGAT
    48061 ATTTTTAAAA TATAGACAAG ATGTTATAAC TGCAATACCA CAACATATAA CAAGCATTAA
    48121 TGAAAATACA TTATTAAAAT GTAATCATCA TTATAGTCCA AATATATTTA AGTTTATTGA
    48181 GTGGGCTAAA CAATATGGTG AAGATTTAAG CAGGTATCGT TTTGTTTTCC TTGACAGTTT
    48241 ATGGAATCAG TTAAATCAGG CTGATAAAAT TAAGTATTTC TTGTTGTTGT CAGAACTTAA
    48301 TACAGAAATA GTCATTGAAA TGGGCGGACT GGATGAGTTA TTGGAAATGA CAATCCGTGA
    48361 TTATAATTCA AAAATAATAA ACAACTATTG GACCATTTTA GAAAAGGAAT GTTCATAAGA
    48421 TGAAATGTAA TAAGTGCAGC AATGTAAATA TCTGCTTGGT ACGAGTGGAA TATTGGACCG
    48481 CAAAGTATCA ACTAATGCCG ATAAAATAAG AAGCATGTCG GATGAGGAGT TGGCAGAATG
    48541 GATTAACAGT AAAGATACGT GTGAACAATG TGCCTACACA CCGGGAGGTT TATGTATGAG
    48601 AAAACCTTGT ACAAATGGCA TATTAAAATG GCTTCAATCA GAAGCGGAAT AGGAGGGCGA
    48661 ATATGTTTAT AAGAACAATG GATGGAGAGT TAATTAACTC AGACAGTATT ATTGAGATAC
    48721 AAGGAGTTTT TAGTTCATGG CTGCATGTCA AAATATCAGA TGGTACAAGT CATTACATTG
    48781 ATGAGAATGA TGCATCAAAA TTCATACCGG AAAATGAATT ACGACAATTT GAGTCAGATA
    48841 TTGAATGGCT TAGGCTACAA TGGGCGACCG GCGGTAAAGT CGATGGAGAA AATTAGAAAG
    48901 GATGGAGCAG CTGCAAGTGA TACATTTGCC TACATTTAAA CAAATAATAA TTATTTCATA
    48961 AGGAGAAATA AGTAATGAAG TTAATTGATG CAACAATTCA GCCAAAGGCT TTGACTGATT
    49021 ATATTTTAGA AAGAGAATCC ACGTTTATAC GTGTGTTGGA AGAAGGAGAT AATGATTTTC
    49081 TTCTTGCGCT GTTAACGGAT TACTTTAAGG AACAGCCAAC TGCTTATGAT GTAGATAAGG
    49141 TTGTTAGTGA AATGGAAAAA GATAAATTCA TTGACTGCGA GACTATATTG TCAGATATAC
    49201 ATCAGGGATT TAATGCCGGA TTAAGCAGAG CAATCGAGAT TGGAAAAGGC GGTGAAGTGA
    49261 ATGGCTAAGT GGAATGCAAG CGTGGGTTTG CAACTTTCGA TTGATTATGA TGACATCGAA
    49321 GCTGATACAC AGGAAGAAGC AGAACAGACT GCAATTGGAA GATATCGACT GGAACAACTG
    49381 TGAATGTGAT GCTGATAATC CGATTGTGTA TTGTTGCTAC AAGGAGAGAA CGGAAGATGA
    49441 GTAGAGTGTT ACCAATTTTA TTCAACATGA AAATGGTTCG GGCAATTCTG GATTGCAGAA
    49501 AGAGTTGTAC GAGAAGAATA ATTAAACCAC AACCGCAAGG ATATTTTGAA GTAAGCGAAG
    49561 AACCACTGTA TATATATGAT ACAGACGGAA AACAAGGCAA AATTACACCA CCATATCAGC
    49621 CGGGCGATAT CCTCTATGTT CGGGAAACAT TTATTCAGGC AGCAGCTCAC ATCTTTTGGT
    49681 ATAAAGCGGA TGATAAACCA TGGATGTCAA AAGATTTACT TTGGAAACCG TCAATCCACA
    49741 TGCCGAAAGA AGCCGCACGT ATCTGGCTTA AGGTTAAGGA TGTGAGGGTG GAGCAGCTAC
    49801 AAGACATTAC GGGACTCAGC ATACAGAAAG AAGGAATTGA GCTCGATCCG AATGAATGCG
    49861 CTGGTAAATT TGATTTCATC TCTGAATTGT TTTTCTTGTT TCAAAGATTG TGGGATTCTA
    49921 CAATCAAGAA ATCAGACCTT AACCGCTACG GATGGGATGC GAATCCTTAC GTATGGGTAA
    49981 TCGAATTTGA GCGATGCGAA AAGCCGAAAG AAGAAATGTG AAATGGATAG AAATTGATGA
    50041 ATTAACCAGT AACTGTAATA AGTTAAGAAC AAGGGAAAAA TTATGAGAGA TAAAATTATA
    50101 AAAAAAATCA ACAAAGCGAA ACCTGAATTT CACTATGTAG ATCAGTTTTT AGAAAATGAA
    50161 GAAATTACAC GCGTTTGTTC GTTTTGTGGA AAAGCATATA AAGACAAAAA AATCACTATT
    50221 AATGGCGTTC CATGCTATAA GTATGCTATT TGTGGTGACT GTAAAAAACA AAAGTTTGGG
    50281 ACTGATTTCT AACCAATGAA GAAGTTGATG AAATATATTA ATGTGCATAT AATGTCAGAA
    50341 TTCAATTTCG TTCTGTAGAA TTAAAAATGC CCGCTAAGGT GGATAAAACT AGAAAAAGCA
    50401 GAAGAGGTGC AGAAAAGGTA CCTCTTTTTT TTGAGCATAT ATATTAGCAT CTCTTGCAGA
    50461 CAGGTTGTGG AAGCATAATA AATTTGCAAA AATTATAATT AATTCTACAA AGTGCTTGAC
    50521 ATAGTTACTA AAAGTTATTA TGATAAGTAC ATAAAGTAAA TATAAAAAGC GCAGAAAGTA
    50581 ATTATAGGAG TTAAACACAT GAATAAAGTA GATGCAAATG GATTAACAGA ACAGGAATTT
    50641 TTAGCAGAAT ATAAGCCGGG CGATTATGAC AGACCATCGG TTACAGTTGA TATGATGGTG
    50701 CTTCGTATGA AGGAAGATTT AAGCTGTATG CAGGTGCTTC TGATAAAGAG AAAGGCTCAT
    50761 CCGGAGATAG ACAAATGGGC GCTTCCAGGC GGATTTATTA ACATAAAGGA ATCAGCA
//
