# Supplementary material for: Clades of huge phages from across Earth’s ecosystems
Source: Nature. 2020 Feb 12;578(7795):425–31. doi: 10.1038/s41586-020-2007-4 (PMC7162821; doi:10.1038/s41586-020-2007-4)
Supplement: Supplementary file 6 — Genbank files for all genome. [file 41586_2020_2007_MOESM6_ESM.zip › genbank_genomes_SD-4/GD_PHAGE_63_40.gbk]

LOCUS       P0_An_GD2017L_S7_170907_scaffold_315295_prodigal-single      94801 bp    DNA     linear   BCT NOV-13-2019
DEFINITION  P0_An_GD2017L_S7_170907_scaffold_315295_prodigal-single, contig.
ACCESSION   P0_An_GD2017L_S7_170907_scaffold_315295_prodigal-single
VERSION     P0_An_GD2017L_S7_170907_scaffold_315295_prodigal-single.1  GI:
KEYWORDS    .
SOURCE      GD_PHAGE_63_40
  ORGANISM  GD_PHAGE_63_40
            .
COMMENT     Data sourced from ggkbase. For additional details see
            http://ggkbase.berkeley.edu/organisms/404905
FEATURES             Location/Qualifiers
     source          1..94801
                     /organism="GD_PHAGE_63_40"
                     /mol_type="genomic DNA"
     gene            45..1016
                     /locus_tag="P0_An_GD2017L_S7_170907_scaffold_315295_prodig
                     al-single_1"
     CDS             45..1016
                     /product="hypothetical protein"
                     /codon_start=1
                     /transl_table=11
                     /translation="MTRWHDDYSKAKGGSDQNGRLAHRVVNRYREALQTIPKQAADWQ
                     PDLWLPDLLGAKKRLSDEAIKAIKAEMKADTSPYGKKDGKAPAGGIVYFLFKAIHEAS
                     LAQKLWNLLDQNAGLAGDSQWEDLAGRIAGHLSHDPAERKVQAAGLCVDLLMRTRQGR
                     KATSLNRLLTREFANEIAAVNAAGPPGPAERLREPAQKKRSPAQVLIAWAEDPGVKAV
                     VQKALQATGKDPAKVARLIVDTLEDANVHRGASIAEGLLGPMGQVDTAEMAYTGSDAA
                     SALDWGVESVCGFAVGLLMAIGASASATRLAKALVGEYPDIFEDRLL*"
     gene            1028..1426
                     /locus_tag="P0_An_GD2017L_S7_170907_scaffold_315295_prodig
                     al-single_2"
     CDS             1028..1426
                     /product="S-adenosylmethionine decarboxylase-like protein
                     n=1 Tax=Bradyrhizobium oligotrophicum S58
                     RepID=M4ZHA4_9BRAD"
                     /codon_start=1
                     /transl_table=11
                     /translation="MYSAGRHLIIDGAVKDASVFTADRLTAMFNDLAKALDMQIILGP
                     NFIEVPLDKAVLRTVKKTGEFADEGGISGTCVISTSHMSLHAWPLRKAFSADVFSCKD
                     FDHMKAIGILTEVLGVTRSHVTVLDRLMPR*"
                     /db_xref="UniRef100_M4ZHA4"
                     /db_xref="aol:S58_72490"
                     /db_xref="87067074"
                     /db_xref="M4ZHA4_9BRAD"
     gene            complement(1423..1731)
                     /locus_tag="P0_An_GD2017L_S7_170907_scaffold_315295_prodig
                     al-single_3"
     CDS             complement(1423..1731)
                     /product="hypothetical protein"
                     /codon_start=1
                     /transl_table=11
                     /translation="MTKAQADECEMKGWAVARIKCCPTLTKDERTALARLYKAQAFPW
                     RDRAEYFGWNWCDVLRSLADLQLVEYRDLPHQDGEMAARLTERGVRSYLKGLRRGVQS
                     *"
     gene            1790..3559
                     /locus_tag="P0_An_GD2017L_S7_170907_scaffold_315295_prodig
                     al-single_4"
     CDS             1790..3559
                     /product="SNF2 family protein id=4026560 bin
                     =GWB1_Spirochaetes_59_5 species=Streptococcus constellatus
                     genus=Streptococcus taxon_order=Lactobacillales
                     taxon_class=Bacilli phylum=Firmicutes
                     tax=GWB1_Spirochaetes_59_5 organism_group=Spirochaetes"
                     /codon_start=1
                     /transl_table=11
                     /translation="MNQPINGAALQATYEQLKKVRESKTCVLKPNPMLRTEIVGLDGQ
                     PQPFRLRYYQVQGIFHLLSMKRMVLGDGTGLGKTIEAIGALCYLWMPSKEPRNKVIVV
                     TPKSALRQWAAEIQRFTTGVRTYLVTGTAEERQAVYEAWANAPTGPDAEKAVLILNYH
                     LLIRDWDQGRIVPTLADGRPDPKGVTTPGLLDRIIRGVQDLVVIFDEAAAFKNTSTKT
                     WQTCRFLSLRANRVYGLTATLLKNNLIEGYSIYKVIHPDVFTTKTKFMDLYCVTRMQF
                     VGGRRKIPLVVGYKNLQHFRERIDPFFLGRPKHAVSDELPTLITKEIPCELSTVENAK
                     YSEALTGVLELGDGTVRDYEDYKAFVALIYCQQVADSLHLLGFKEGSGVLDRFAQEIM
                     GDVAELGSKEEALLDLLTGELEGEKVIIYTRFESLVGRLQAILTKAKIKSVRITGKEK
                     DDDRRAAQVAFQDTGSDVRVIFITDAGSEAINLQIASAMIFYDAPWSWGNYVQTIGRM
                     IRIGSPHQHVVVYHLVAERPATTLKDRRTIDHYTLGLLRGKKDLIDQVLGEVAVGALD
                     FDKGQGFVRNLVREMKGTNTTQS*"
                     /db_xref="GWB1_scaffold_8486_3"
                     /db_xref="shg:Sph21_1213"
                     /db_xref="86113695"
     gene            3569..4444
                     /locus_tag="P0_An_GD2017L_S7_170907_scaffold_315295_prodig
                     al-single_5"
     CDS             3569..4444
                     /product="hypothetical protein"
                     /codon_start=1
                     /transl_table=11
                     /translation="LAEVKKPCPWGCDGSGRLRHDEGTVIYCTCFQVRRMRPLLQDFS
                     NAAAITQSPLYIGEGDKLVDRTRENLFIKGYWAEDLRSHFRFALSSKLYDSDFRFRFK
                     TIMDAELLDVWLDKKSYKAQSREDREQRKTFNTLDQFVGPDLDLVLLRLGFLGHPNRA
                     MAGVIKQALMMRETARKATWLVEDTSRTTFGPGNYSYSEDLAGYIAEQFKIVNLTRKA
                     PPQVILPPHGYDVSGDTDDSEDASLGGDTDFEAAFKRRPKEVFKAPPEPEGNVFASVG
                     ALSDKDKKKWRRGQH*"
     gene            4441..5925
                     /locus_tag="P0_An_GD2017L_S7_170907_scaffold_315295_prodig
                     al-single_6"
                     /gene="dnaC"
     CDS             4441..5925
                     /gene="dnaC"
                     /product="dnaC; Replicative DNA helicase [SA14-24] (EC:3.6
                     .1.-)"
                     /codon_start=1
                     /transl_table=11
                     /translation="LKRLLRSIIDFDGMITPEGLLFNFTRLKKSQLEWSRPDDQRIYK
                     FVNDFFQNHLELPSSATVTDYFTRADDPEVTERLKDIQAAQSYNRTNFGHLLQTLLED
                     QNKVKLVALFKESQDIVTKGLDYKEGRETVRKQGVRDSIVHFTQRANELLIPEYNARV
                     QGDIRLDGQELWDEYQQAKVNKDKVWGKFVGLNEIDKVCQGIKKGELWTHCAFPGELK
                     TSFALNWAYNLVTRYRTNIVYWSLEMPYEQVRRNVIAIHSANLKWLHRGYKPLDYRKI
                     RDGELNAEEEVFYKILLEDWQNCRDYCHFEIMAPAKEMTIEDIKLDTELLHREFEVGC
                     VFLDHGQEIEARKNKRGKGDYVMEINSVVRDAKRMALHFNQGEKVPVVMLFQINRQGK
                     DEAAKNEGRYKMNAINYANQVEKSSDVISTTYLDDAHRQAGTTMFCNLKNRDNPLFQP
                     FVAEVQFGPRRILNGVADSSRGGMNVEDHRASVQRQLALDPLNL*"
                     /db_xref="lmod:LMON_0055"
                     /db_xref="GWB1_scaffold_11530_5"
                     /db_xref="86113991"
                     /db_xref="3.6.1.-"
     gene            5922..6560
                     /locus_tag="P0_An_GD2017L_S7_170907_scaffold_315295_prodig
                     al-single_7"
     CDS             5922..6560
                     /product="hypothetical protein"
                     /codon_start=1
                     /transl_table=11
                     /translation="MSARDYQKEAEREIQGQESARRWVKARIEVIHERVTAHDVLRRF
                     GVNLRYGEDHEEQFSCPFHGQDNKPSARVYPASVRGPSHAWCFVCQERWDVLGLWKKF
                     TNFEGRFTRLLSDIEREYGIIPPDSPPIDDGDDGQDEELLEVLRLFDICERRLKGAKR
                     AFDMRGFLVISSILDRLYYQLESGGTPYEQLKAVLGKVLDKIGEKVRACPDD*"
     gene            6545..6982
                     /locus_tag="P0_An_GD2017L_S7_170907_scaffold_315295_prodig
                     al-single_8"
     CDS             6545..6982
                     /product="hypothetical protein"
                     /codon_start=1
                     /transl_table=11
                     /translation="VPRRLKLCPVELGDIELQLVYSYGGEWEPEWRALQGSLIAGLFT
                     HVSKAVMDHALQGWTSPLVKALGLSPEGALHKLPKVMRQCWSRPNCPHSGTYCTPLDK
                     KMPWCFTPDGIEDEEMRQLAHEAIRLWREKVYIIVVTEDEHAR*"
     gene            6972..9932
                     /locus_tag="P0_An_GD2017L_S7_170907_scaffold_315295_prodig
                     al-single_9"
     CDS             6972..9932
                     /product="DNA polymerase n=1 Tax=Citromicrobium sp.
                     JLT1363 RepID=UPI000225EB73"
                     /codon_start=1
                     /transl_table=11
                     /translation="MPDDFDDDVAGTALPADLADADIEDEAPATEVAPTEPPPAVAAP
                     VAASPAEAVDEDLLAMLNQAGAAARPAPPPPRAMPEDDSDTSFEEFTATSGIQQQATV
                     PRISKPWMKHHRFVQVKTPEEVERIVDEAIANGHCSLDLETEGFDNRIRYDEAGKPYT
                     VHKIVGFCISIGEAKTGYYIPLRHRPEDGGDDLNVKPTERVEAAIRCLCQASQPTPKE
                     GQPDPLSFKEFETPPKVVIDFWNAKFDQEFLYPITGIDWWHPESFEDGLLACFTLFSD
                     DDHLGLKHKAKEKLRDPDGNPYEMIELKELFLRGRPIKFYLLAPDEMGTLNYACSDAV
                     CTRLLCSHPSIIPTVKAKPELAFTYRLEKMVVQVIRVMERNRVKIDRARIKQMLDTNE
                     LKRAEWLAKIVAVAESKGFPGFEPASTKQLSDFLFSERGLNIEPKPEKNEKSGQYKTD
                     ADTLEALVKDNPNAPEVLQWVLDWRSCEKLQGTYLEGLYNNPDENDELRFDFKQTGAQ
                     TGRFSAPGREVEHGFSGIPIHGMPHTTEFRECFIARPGYTMVKSDYAGQELRVVANIS
                     GEPVWIKEFLNGSGDLHSITARAFFGKQEVTKEERAKGKQANFALVYGGGPAAIIRAT
                     GCDKPEAHRRKAAFDKAVPTFAKWVKGQHAKVKKDRGIWNPFGRWIAIPDANVKEGDI
                     TSRGKRVDANEANSIRAACERHSTNYPIQSAGADIMKIALVLLHREFHKRGWLKDGAD
                     VVRMLLTVHDEIVFEIKDEYVPEVLKVIVERMEAPTRIPQPPHSPVWKVPLVVEPLIG
                     RSWGGVYDYAMLRKGQETPPKEGEKLKPHEIRVGNRIYHRIPPWLEAYWKPYYDAPAE
                     PPKDPPPAAPTEAPAAPPAASPPAPAAPAASPAQTAPESPAQPPKEATPKTLVFRIGV
                     LTASSCRDTQLVLFEHRHLDPMTKGMPVRLLSKEGVVLVETTRGVRIQPTAYLDVIRK
                     MQRLRLTDGKYDLL*"
                     /db_xref="UniRef100_UPI000225EB73"
                     /db_xref="A0A0F8ZEW8_9ZZZZ"
                     /db_xref="gvi:gvip065"
                     /db_xref="UPI000225EB73"
     gene            9964..10494
                     /locus_tag="P0_An_GD2017L_S7_170907_scaffold_315295_prodig
                     al-single_10"
     CDS             9964..10494
                     /product="hypothetical protein"
                     /codon_start=1
                     /transl_table=11
                     /translation="MPKQDYLRECNDKGVPLPDFAEAFCSRCLQPECTRSLHGKMKFD
                     QRVATWEDRLFRNVPRLDASDPRYSAIAGQRFINIDTSRTPEIRSAWIDPLTVTESPA
                     PTPPTPQATPEVQPQPTPRAPKHLALANAPSQAGKMLGTPPPAKDAWAAPEPTTKSNE
                     KVVPPGFTVKLGGSGV*"
     gene            10512..10688
                     /locus_tag="P0_An_GD2017L_S7_170907_scaffold_315295_prodig
                     al-single_11"
     CDS             10512..10688
                     /product="hypothetical protein"
                     /codon_start=1
                     /transl_table=11
                     /translation="MEFKAIIKQDGTVVTEVLDRGSHLCSEVYRVTNAVGKQLNDEET
                     GPDCEPVIETSGEK*"
     gene            10712..11038
                     /locus_tag="P0_An_GD2017L_S7_170907_scaffold_315295_prodig
                     al-single_12"
     CDS             10712..11038
                     /product="hypothetical protein"
                     /codon_start=1
                     /transl_table=11
                     /translation="MSHRVTTKTEIKDKALAAQALKIAGMGYQDMGTSLRITSGKMCN
                     ATINLQTGEISGDTDYGHTNKSLGALRQAYGEAKYRAECMKQGINITSREVNRDGDVV
                     LYCRMA*"
     gene            11154..12734
                     /locus_tag="P0_An_GD2017L_S7_170907_scaffold_315295_prodig
                     al-single_13"
     CDS             11154..12734
                     /product="hypothetical protein n=1 Tax=Fervidibacteria
                     bacterium JGI 0000001-G10 RepID=UPI000371F29D"
                     /codon_start=1
                     /transl_table=11
                     /translation="MNQDLLFHLRSLSRIIYFVTDEEDQFLVKLRDTLKKYAARTMVF
                     NAALGLVPIEALIRDWTTRAHAENRECANIHDALIQAYKDDPKDEQNFYVFTDPERWL
                     SDPHVVRRVLNIVHQLHNDIRNIKILIFVGTRRYVPEKIQRYVEVINDHGLTSNEIGD
                     IVKTACDHLQTQVPKDAAQVFRGLTSYEINAAIAQSIVKTKKDPTNPKRIDSAYVAEF
                     RRRQLMKTDLVQYVDTSAFNFDVVGGASRFKDWAYKTRLAWTAKGQAFGLKPPKGVLA
                     VGVWGCGKSLSIKAMGHAWGLPVVQLEMGRLRSSGVGESEANVYRAIRIIESASPCVV
                     WIDEAEKSLSGGQSSAQSDAGTTSRTIGILSTWLQETTAPVCLAMTANSLKTLPIEFV
                     NRMDERFFFDLPSEDDRIDILKIHIKKAQQDPEHFNLAALSEKAKQMVGREIEQAIGA
                     AMIESFAQEKEALDETILCDELSRKPRIIKTMVDEVREVVEWVGYDPDVDDGIRARFA
                     SKPNRSGGALKLIGGDGG*"
                     /db_xref="UniRef100_UPI000371F29D"
                     /db_xref="cap:CLDAP_28990"
                     /db_xref="86639253"
                     /db_xref="UPI000371F29D"
     gene            12727..13890
                     /locus_tag="P0_An_GD2017L_S7_170907_scaffold_315295_prodig
                     al-single_14"
     CDS             12727..13890
                     /product="hypothetical protein"
                     /codon_start=1
                     /transl_table=11
                     /translation="VADNKPILASAGQELERVLPEVKTLARPTKGPLLAARHEIKRSP
                     KLQALFSKARKEHWPATQLAEEAAPVLGALLEGSEAEMREVALYLADEYEQVGDAVLI
                     VSTVTGKAIAKITDADIWQPAKVPRHSGNLAKPLPRLRPDLEGFLVQWVFDQDREQRL
                     LATIAEKVPQTALVREEGDRRLQPLTRAGRASLVQELGDALPTILEAVQGASRAFLDR
                     FELRSEPPTSAKLNPLLKCTAFGRVVTPIADPKTFNLRYDRLGAMAAQMGTSWVREMA
                     RTLALGSSENERVRVTWPFDTPGLWVGGPDLAQAFGLHRALVVDGAPATVVRPEAGVI
                     VIDSASYACRDRELFDRWEVAAAVEYTLYVNWQNVVTFDIEGLPELSVAEVVR*"
     gene            13890..14162
                     /locus_tag="P0_An_GD2017L_S7_170907_scaffold_315295_prodig
                     al-single_15"
     CDS             13890..14162
                     /product="hypothetical protein"
                     /codon_start=1
                     /transl_table=11
                     /translation="MPYCSFKVKSPGVLPIPGQLNALDEGLNTFTALVPDVEAFKAEL
                     RAMGVEVLEVFNLDEHEPYKPSLDLLPEEAADLEQHLRILGTGKPV*"
     gene            14171..14473
                     /locus_tag="P0_An_GD2017L_S7_170907_scaffold_315295_prodig
                     al-single_16"
     CDS             14171..14473
                     /product="hypothetical protein"
                     /codon_start=1
                     /transl_table=11
                     /translation="MGIRARKNHLILVLKTRARLCRSLTPEQVAQFELMYRRAVTTQE
                     QDQVTKALDDFINGWKTGTDAYSRIRQDLFEEDDDPLPPILQEAWERSQAELRRKP*"
     gene            14470..15036
                     /locus_tag="P0_An_GD2017L_S7_170907_scaffold_315295_prodig
                     al-single_17"
     CDS             14470..15036
                     /product="hypothetical protein"
                     /codon_start=1
                     /transl_table=11
                     /translation="MIERIILLDVDDVLADFEAAYFEVIHRITGLTLRHEDRTQWNIL
                     AMVPEEHHALVEATAMEAGFCSRLVPIVGAHAAVLSLQALGKVYAVTAPWPGAKTWYW
                     EREQWLREHFDIYSDEVLHVTPKHLVRGNVIIEDKRENALAWAKANPEGLAILWDMPY
                     NQEPCSLPNVARAKDWPTVVRLVRDYTP*"
     gene            15033..16076
                     /locus_tag="P0_An_GD2017L_S7_170907_scaffold_315295_prodig
                     al-single_18"
     CDS             15033..16076
                     /product="Uncharacterized protein {ECO:0000313|EMBL
                     :KKL93969.1};  TaxID=412755 species="unclassified
                     sequences; metagenomes; ecological metagenomes.;"
                     source="marine sediment metagenome.;""
                     /codon_start=1
                     /transl_table=11
                     /translation="MKQYLDLLRHVLANGTRKENRTGVDTISTFGHYYEHDLREGFPL
                     LTTKKMPWRSIVVELLWFLSGSNKAEFLDRHGVTFWKPWYNPDGTVNAAYGPAWRRFE
                     YPDYCETDSGLGDGPCTRWNDQIEWVVGQLKEKPMRRDLVVSAWQPHIAQKPPTAKTY
                     WAPCHCMFILNVQNDERFEGYEDLSNFDLAVIKGRRWNSPGDPAGWLAEPLKVADTKQ
                     RLCLHLTQRSCDTILGVPFNLASYALLTHLMARFADLEPGIFGHTLVDAHIYCAKADG
                     SKAEFDHIPGAREQLTREPYPLPKLIIADDIRSLEDVEKLLHPSVTTAEIMGKFKLEG
                     YASHPKMDFKVAV*"
                     /db_xref="A0A0F9G5C8_9ZZZZ"
                     /db_xref="GWB1_scaffold_265_91"
                     /db_xref="mah:MEALZ_0019"
     gene            16086..16574
                     /locus_tag="P0_An_GD2017L_S7_170907_scaffold_315295_prodig
                     al-single_19"
     CDS             16086..16574
                     /product="Putative uncharacterized protein n=1 Tax
                     =Novosphingobium pentaromativorans US6-1
                     RepID=G6EB91_9SPHN"
                     /codon_start=1
                     /transl_table=11
                     /translation="MPLPYQVHSETSRAAALAYEQQAWTARQRVFEAIRNFSGLTDEE
                     VCTLLAMNPSTERPRRVELERAGLIRDSGQQRATRSGMLAVIWENIEGQQYQDHLFRQ
                     HRPPASDLTGDAKAVAEIRERIPERSQSPELRTLLARLDDEIAEREEPAWEPDDDELF
                     YG*"
                     /db_xref="UniRef100_G6EB91"
                     /db_xref="npn:JI59_12040"
                     /db_xref="86497763"
                     /db_xref="G6EB91_9SPHN"
     gene            16577..16975
                     /locus_tag="P0_An_GD2017L_S7_170907_scaffold_315295_prodig
                     al-single_20"
     CDS             16577..16975
                     /product="hypothetical protein"
                     /codon_start=1
                     /transl_table=11
                     /translation="MSEALLNARTYFGVQLQPGEAASAAVKLVLETAAGLGVEIKRLE
                     VMGTLDVGARTFVRIRTELENALPVLERLLTGGRAVIRMNGTQFALHLPGGRSAAVPQ
                     VRMLAVALPDSHQVYAGTVIEHWRDQFESA*"
     gene            17010..18698
                     /locus_tag="P0_An_GD2017L_S7_170907_scaffold_315295_prodig
                     al-single_21"
     CDS             17010..18698
                     /product="Uncharacterized protein n=1 Tax=Enterococcus
                     faecalis ERV62 RepID=J5EPX0_ENTFL"
                     /codon_start=1
                     /transl_table=11
                     /translation="MFYLYAEEGLPAVEPTAEDIDKIKADIADLENAIGTNQGNAYWA
                     RARKSLLAKSMSDDIDEAKKEWGFVRMWREPNGSVCQLCGHHPIVYLFLIKNRINGNQ
                     MIVGSECIVNYLHIPGAPDLAVLKTRLGQLRSLLKKLLAAQATPEQIGAAIATREKLQ
                     AFERKLNMVIARIAAPDPDVDIRELLTALVAPNRIASALKVGTGGYKGVSEAVDALRQ
                     LQYFLTRLGEKSKIYKPFKLLPAVLAIMRKRSEDDDKYEMLVNLEKRLERCFPFETAA
                     ALVEMAWSEIRNCRKEAIAAATKEAEAAKESTRRNTQYEAEVLQEYDYLERALKAGVK
                     ANNDQIDDQLARYVKYIESDDFPRDLEKEIPHFVGYLTAGEDPIETAAFWIEQFANNL
                     YTWNIESAIQRKFGIGRLDDSAGVKRALLMAANEGYIDVEHKGDPREEFIKKMNADDK
                     EVIALLSKEVDDIKILGSRADRKNYEVMSEDLKIDVEKFYKCSPASVDFMRRFCTDIF
                     RKWRAGQIRSLSFGQRNIVEKQYAITKGGRPVNASMWDDLKPELTEPYSPGYGR*"
                     /db_xref="UniRef100_J5EPX0"
     gene            18702..20099
                     /locus_tag="P0_An_GD2017L_S7_170907_scaffold_315295_prodig
                     al-single_22"
     CDS             18702..20099
                     /product="hypothetical protein"
                     /codon_start=1
                     /transl_table=11
                     /translation="MHDISAQRVLSRFLCGAVADPEGLARTLRHNLDVFDELVPKARA
                     LQDALADIKQLVARKELSDLDAWHRVQALTDRSSGYGAILLAIHREYVEAFHGMWVLA
                     LAVLQKYSLPQALRKKVEVIARFWSTKQTPRKPKLPNGNIVHEDAAVSLYLRYVEDTR
                     TQLGTITEAMTKGRPISEGDATDPAKVKAGPFTLLNTGGFPDDLMQSSAEAMKKAADL
                     ATARGFGSICYGEVNITQKIGARNTLAFYMIQKDEMFLRADAEISKDHIYNILHELGH
                     RYEHKFLKRHQAPDEMYLLIGRKHTKEFHREKPQKGEVLTDPKSGVVYEVVSVAGDTV
                     HLRREPDPLTLAQLRSKVITSLLEYQPDLKQADKAKFDALVDVALQEFVQRAGVGSAT
                     VHLQGYYAMKGIDPRKRPDFMGYITPYAAQSASENFSEMFAHYCMGTLPKGQVELFED
                     RVLSSNPRDVREWIT*"
     gene            20102..20830
                     /locus_tag="P0_An_GD2017L_S7_170907_scaffold_315295_prodig
                     al-single_23"
     CDS             20102..20830
                     /product="Nitrilase/cyanide hydratase and apolipoprotein
                     N-acyltransferase n=1 Tax=Pseudomonas mendocina (strain
                     ymp) RepID=A4Y180_PSEMY"
                     /codon_start=1
                     /transl_table=11
                     /translation="MKVAAIQFRPTFKDKEANLRQAAGFVAQAAQAGAQLIVLPELVT
                     TGYSFMSEEEAGAFAEVAEPGGMTFGVMASLAAKLDVAIAWGMVERDKGTNHLYNTQV
                     LVFDCGHVSYRKVNRWGNDFLWAKEGRANPPVVTYQGKKVGLLICRDVRDRKDSKWKS
                     FYEKGDADIVCLSANWGDGGFPAITWMEFAEDNNAVLIVSNRWGKEIPNDFGEGGVCV
                     IYPDQRVVCDGLVWNQDCIVFSEV*"
                     /db_xref="UniRef100_A4Y180"
                     /db_xref="pmy:Pmen_4599"
                     /db_xref="A4Y180_PSEMY"
     gene            complement(21289..21504)
                     /locus_tag="P0_An_GD2017L_S7_170907_scaffold_315295_prodig
                     al-single_24"
     CDS             complement(21289..21504)
                     /product="hypothetical protein"
                     /codon_start=1
                     /transl_table=11
                     /translation="MPRESIPADVERYAKEVKEANPDYSEAQVWGTAWSIYCRYKKPG
                     DPAHCTMPASQYFPGKTAAVNDPRWKA*"
     gene            complement(21546..22805)
                     /locus_tag="P0_An_GD2017L_S7_170907_scaffold_315295_prodig
                     al-single_25"
     CDS             complement(21546..22805)
                     /product="ATP-dependent Clp protease ATP-binding subunit
                     ClpX n=1 Tax=Ruminococcus sp. CAG:177 RepID=R6I8T3_9FIRM"
                     /codon_start=1
                     /transl_table=11
                     /translation="MASTVARCNFCGRPRNEVKHLIAGSDDGPYICNRCIESSGKAIA
                     EAAKKDGSAKEEPLRKPKEIFAYLQQHVIAQEKAKQDMSVAIYNHYKRRIAIQKGLHP
                     DIDIQKSNIVLAGPSGTGKTEIARSIARMLKVPFYVGDATRLTQAGYVGDDVESLLQG
                     LVADADGDIERAQWGVVFIDEFDKLARKSGTSVSGYRDVTGEGVQQALLKLLEGAKVN
                     VPRGMGAKVVAAGMGGSDIIDTANILFIGAGSFAGIEEIVTKRVNKNARMGFHGESQD
                     RKKLTKSETYAAIIEEDILEFGLIPELVGRMPVLTSTLELSEDEMVRILTEPKNAILK
                     QFKALFEMDGIDLQFDEAALRVIAREAKKRPTGARALRSILEDILRPYAFEVPSDATV
                     QAVRVTEECAQGKGKAVIVQKGQAATA*"
                     /db_xref="UniRef100_R6I8T3"
                     /db_xref="R6I8T3_9FIRM"
                     /db_xref="tcm:HL41_05280"
     gene            complement(22842..23450)
                     /locus_tag="P0_An_GD2017L_S7_170907_scaffold_315295_prodig
                     al-single_26"
     CDS             complement(22842..23450)
                     /product="Tax=RBG_16_KB1_OP1_55_9_curated"
                     /codon_start=1
                     /transl_table=11
                     /translation="MGTFSWDCKVCGHPMLAPECTNKVNKWMSKVVVFLSPTAKGALR
                     GTYDGYGRVTSSRSWCDDDEDSLVNASAPCCYHKACWEAAGKPKHTGASRPSADQGYF
                     FSDPTHNMAKPKTAADLPEKPVDTSAVAVMGMCRSIWTTDENGREKFLEILHGPWHPL
                     TRKQALRLATQRMWRQVERKFKQGHAVPQIQDVTAAAERLVG*"
                     /db_xref="87129959"
     gene            23509..24333
                     /locus_tag="P0_An_GD2017L_S7_170907_scaffold_315295_prodig
                     al-single_27"
     CDS             23509..24333
                     /product="hypothetical protein"
                     /codon_start=1
                     /transl_table=11
                     /translation="VNSGRAERLPYSLSRWTDVPIAKWGWFKAQLAQGWMVGFDPRTA
                     IPSKWSLAPEDVLGFIFWTKNPANLVKDAALLAKYPLVVHVTLTGWMEVEAGAPGLWE
                     AIDLLEAAVNAFGPERVIWRFSPIPTLPAMGAHGGLLDRFGAIAQAAQHMGLRKVYAS
                     FLQQNDLMPEPRTKEERQRVLLGLAASAPGMQVLLCRDDRETLEGLALPLNLAEGVCE
                     DGSVFGAEGQHQEGCGCALAVDPFTINESCSLGCQYCYAADKGLNPCRRNTTCRTS*"
                     /db_xref="rrf:F11_18210"
     gene            24318..24623
                     /locus_tag="P0_An_GD2017L_S7_170907_scaffold_315295_prodig
                     al-single_28"
     CDS             24318..24623
                     /product="hypothetical protein"
                     /codon_start=1
                     /transl_table=11
                     /translation="MPNQLVTFETPVVEDEDSPDLTDAEVEQAVIATSLHQVSRHLSD
                     MTCSSCSAPLIKRHYALRRRKPSMYWRVILDCAEGHANVVVFRTDFGNNPVGPLVSL*"
     gene            24620..25051
                     /locus_tag="P0_An_GD2017L_S7_170907_scaffold_315295_prodig
                     al-single_29"
     CDS             24620..25051
                     /product="hypothetical protein"
                     /codon_start=1
                     /transl_table=11
                     /translation="MSNNGCGCGPSNNEIQEVVDSCAEESTSRCACEPTTRRTYCDGD
                     TTNNVWVEGVDEARGAVGICLLDTMKECQVINVLQRDERARADLLRVTTDPRLRELAM
                     TVAPLPSYEEEDRLQTTINNNPGSIPFYTVFRGNAPYSNKG*"
     gene            25059..25424
                     /locus_tag="P0_An_GD2017L_S7_170907_scaffold_315295_prodig
                     al-single_30"
     CDS             25059..25424
                     /product="hypothetical protein"
                     /codon_start=1
                     /transl_table=11
                     /translation="MNRHDRRANWAKARKTQQGLAQLQVAAQKLKGLETLPDALKDVQ
                     AILEGVNEMRVAMACAIQDIGSLEREKARRDFVLVRLLQTIDPNQDWAARLIEFEAEY
                     DAAYPPEQEEAPVEPTPET*"
     gene            25428..25658
                     /locus_tag="P0_An_GD2017L_S7_170907_scaffold_315295_prodig
                     al-single_31"
     CDS             25428..25658
                     /product="hypothetical protein"
                     /codon_start=1
                     /transl_table=11
                     /translation="MAVRHATPPPKPRCPVGPQAWANLLRQVIARAEATQDPRLEGLR
                     KLLGKPQIEAHLRRMGILGPNDIQREFPGPRS*"
     gene            25667..25939
                     /locus_tag="P0_An_GD2017L_S7_170907_scaffold_315295_prodig
                     al-single_32"
     CDS             25667..25939
                     /product="hypothetical protein"
                     /codon_start=1
                     /transl_table=11
                     /translation="VQAAFLTGKPTEAYHATMRALAHYSDLYLEAARLRFRVNFASSV
                     CEKCDGLKAGPGVVATCYQLQRCEYSNTKETDIDSEQARVIEALTP*"
     gene            26034..26714
                     /locus_tag="P0_An_GD2017L_S7_170907_scaffold_315295_prodig
                     al-single_33"
     CDS             26034..26714
                     /product="Uncharacterized protein n=1 Tax=alpha
                     proteobacterium HIMB59 RepID=J9YY83_9PROT"
                     /codon_start=1
                     /transl_table=11
                     /translation="MSAEIKALRATVEKLVQDKKAAFEKAKDEYAAAIKRLSQFDDLA
                     KAVFGGEEPAPRKKPGPKPGTKRTKVVKAAEPPAPKKAKKGRKAKKVAPAKKAAPAKK
                     EATKKTKRGYNKFAAEGRAAVLRGDRPPIKEAISKVMGSKVMNATTIADLLKEKKWLP
                     NSNDPKAYIAYILCSTKERFERVTTKGRGFYRVKGAASNEKPEKASKSETDAILADAG
                     VGTGVFSG*"
                     /db_xref="UniRef100_J9YY83"
                     /db_xref="cbw:RR42_m3608"
                     /db_xref="A0A0C4YG58_9BURK"
                     /db_xref="J9YY83_9PROT"
     gene            26763..27143
                     /locus_tag="P0_An_GD2017L_S7_170907_scaffold_315295_prodig
                     al-single_34"
     CDS             26763..27143
                     /product="hypothetical protein"
                     /codon_start=1
                     /transl_table=11
                     /translation="MDARETRTLDAAIRLYKSKLRQYVYSKRTDRDWGQVLYLEESIL
                     AEAQAGWEQALSKWDLKDALSKAKLHSLVGEAFYRSLRDVIAMLEDLSVGDEALDLLD
                     AYVQTSWWRELLPEENESCSSATS*"
     gene            27122..27652
                     /locus_tag="P0_An_GD2017L_S7_170907_scaffold_315295_prodig
                     al-single_35"
     CDS             27122..27652
                     /product="hypothetical protein"
                     /codon_start=1
                     /transl_table=11
                     /translation="MQLGDLLEWEGRRWLAIMLDRPTRTMTLLSESGTRIGVAMNLEQ
                     RRASGCVVVANPAKEWPCILHKQKKRLGKLVAIQRALRLGASVNNLRAFYDWMLTDPD
                     REGGGPIFFNPALGLDVGETLLALFERGTNKIVVPTSFSTLEARAAKAASKPKELPTV
                     YDRLMDDEDDFGGDVD*"
     gene            27649..28275
                     /locus_tag="P0_An_GD2017L_S7_170907_scaffold_315295_prodig
                     al-single_36"
     CDS             27649..28275
                     /product="hypothetical protein"
                     /codon_start=1
                     /transl_table=11
                     /translation="LSLPLRIERAIADSQALRTRLAAEFDLYARTRASDARSTLMCTK
                     GCAFCCWHPTRASVLEGVPLYRHLVRAGLWTTALRKAVQAHSEKTFGLAPQVWLLSML
                     ACPLLDPKANVCLSYANRPFVCRVMYSVGDPQMCHPHKILQAVGMVNQTAALAAFVKG
                     ENALFRANGAHNIPLPVSTALLLAERLVKGEVDFEQLDQHLLKESLAL*"
     gene            28272..28562
                     /locus_tag="P0_An_GD2017L_S7_170907_scaffold_315295_prodig
                     al-single_37"
     CDS             28272..28562
                     /product="hypothetical protein"
                     /codon_start=1
                     /transl_table=11
                     /translation="MKVECCICGAKRERQDAVVVVLSDEEKAAIRQMKVEPPNEYAYC
                     KPCHRLTTDREQGARLIQGLVQTRLQLQGNPKAEEIGRRYYEFFIQKAKVRS*"
     gene            28559..29293
                     /locus_tag="P0_An_GD2017L_S7_170907_scaffold_315295_prodig
                     al-single_38"
     CDS             28559..29293
                     /product="hypothetical protein"
                     /codon_start=1
                     /transl_table=11
                     /translation="MIEDVLGSAINELNRIRREQGEDVYREAAKNMAKMCLARGGKVA
                     QFARVALGEIVDFDAVERELNDRAASYRQEPEPEPPKPPPPEAPPADEAMAKAIMGQV
                     PGCETQAQFNAMMAAFDALRLLLAAIFTGNKASEVESHKALAKAIEVAVTATDISHKL
                     RDVPEAATSKGSEEFKQPPKQFHEHDVQRELLNELATINRMDALNEWYASNRTRMDQV
                     VSVSLRNVLFDAIKAKKAEVKQQQSD*"
     gene            29307..29696
                     /locus_tag="P0_An_GD2017L_S7_170907_scaffold_315295_prodig
                     al-single_39"
     CDS             29307..29696
                     /product="Uncharacterized protein {ECO:0000313|EMBL
                     :KKN19781.1};  TaxID=412755 species="unclassified
                     sequences; metagenomes; ecological metagenomes.;"
                     source="marine sediment metagenome.;""
                     /codon_start=1
                     /transl_table=11
                     /translation="VKVLVCGSRQWANRKAIVRELSKLPQGTVIIHGACETGADKIAD
                     EEARKRGFEIRAYPADWDAYRDTANPKAAGPARNSKILREEHPDKSGQPITLGLAFTE
                     DLKRSRGTADMVTKAGKAGIKMTVLGS*"
                     /db_xref="A0A0F9R3F7_9ZZZZ"
     gene            29714..29953
                     /locus_tag="P0_An_GD2017L_S7_170907_scaffold_315295_prodig
                     al-single_40"
     CDS             29714..29953
                     /product="hypothetical protein"
                     /codon_start=1
                     /transl_table=11
                     /translation="VIEVNVYEHGPDDTHGPTLYEGNWPEAPAPDDIISWDDPKFAHS
                     AEPKRWLVVSREYHWVTDCGMYVDLFVEPYPDMKE*"
     gene            29950..30900
                     /locus_tag="P0_An_GD2017L_S7_170907_scaffold_315295_prodig
                     al-single_41"
     CDS             29950..30900
                     /product="Uncharacterized protein {ECO:0000313|EMBL
                     :KKN67679.1};  TaxID=412755 species="unclassified
                     sequences; metagenomes; ecological metagenomes.;"
                     source="marine sediment metagenome.;""
                     /codon_start=1
                     /transl_table=11
                     /translation="MIPLEKLHAITTAIVHAECPDGLASALLIKDALPDVQIRLVQYN
                     TPAHRELVAEPGLLFADFSPPADRAQEFVDAGALIMDHHKTARPVVMAFGENGVFGDE
                     VTEPGVCGATLVYRHFWLPLLLAKGEDYIDPDLRIFVERFAHLAGIRDTWQNKHPDWY
                     AACVQASALFFSNHEEILLAGLESVYQNWEGTYIWAGKISHDRHLKRCQRAAQEGWKH
                     VSIKGTRVVAFQGVKLSSEAAEAIGDGADLVVGFDVFSQNGVPRYVFSMRSHTTFDCG
                     SFAKRFGGGGHTQAAGFHVDEPEHNPYTTLRHYLGIYEEG*"
                     /db_xref="A0A0F9SKV6_9ZZZZ"
     gene            30902..31057
                     /locus_tag="P0_An_GD2017L_S7_170907_scaffold_315295_prodig
                     al-single_42"
     CDS             30902..31057
                     /product="hypothetical protein"
                     /codon_start=1
                     /transl_table=11
                     /translation="MGKYTVRKPNQADRTFEKPEDAVTYMIKTPGPAKLFGPEGLILS
                     KGIQAPA*"
     gene            complement(31059..31370)
                     /locus_tag="P0_An_GD2017L_S7_170907_scaffold_315295_prodig
                     al-single_43"
     CDS             complement(31059..31370)
                     /product="hypothetical protein"
                     /codon_start=1
                     /transl_table=11
                     /translation="MTKNLPRSGRDWQLYTSSMKCGKAARALTSALKAAEKALRKALK
                     SVTTREAAESAVYEAMRTHMYPVMNQYSSYGAYDSEPCWTATDYLNAVAEEKGFAARC
                     W*"
     gene            31649..31897
                     /locus_tag="P0_An_GD2017L_S7_170907_scaffold_315295_prodig
                     al-single_44"
     CDS             31649..31897
                     /product="hypothetical protein"
                     /codon_start=1
                     /transl_table=11
                     /translation="MSYDRRAKVRLESVTYKAAEADEMLSKVYLTLHGLKAGYDAMEE
                     IPSYLRPSYTQLMKVLGLLHPVQQESHQLREMVKRLPR*"
     gene            32011..32508
                     /locus_tag="P0_An_GD2017L_S7_170907_scaffold_315295_prodig
                     al-single_45"
     CDS             32011..32508
                     /product="Uncharacterized protein n=1 Tax=Streptomyces sp.
                     HGB0020 RepID=S2YX16_9ACTO"
                     /codon_start=1
                     /transl_table=11
                     /translation="MPCKRRGCQKPIHHDGLCREHTKLSQGRVRAFGVQPPGAQCSIE
                     GCERPYLAKGFCRKHYSALWRHGDPNVRLHEPPGSGSLKRGYRYIAVNGKNVLEHRYV
                     MEQKLGRKLLPGETVHHINGKRADNRPANLELWLKRHPPGQRVEDHVKWARNLLMHYG
                     HLFPE*"
                     /db_xref="UniRef100_S2YX16"
                     /db_xref="S2YX16_9ACTN"
                     /db_xref="lfi:LFML04_0710"
                     /db_xref="S2YX16_9ACTO"
     gene            32570..32803
                     /locus_tag="P0_An_GD2017L_S7_170907_scaffold_315295_prodig
                     al-single_46"
     CDS             32570..32803
                     /product="hypothetical protein"
                     /codon_start=1
                     /transl_table=11
                     /translation="MGKYKNKLAIIRSFSEDEKGNPTITVSPIPKGRKQDKTFSLFKV
                     WKVRPEQIAELKAKGKIAGQDDQDEDDEDWEWR*"
     gene            32794..33177
                     /locus_tag="P0_An_GD2017L_S7_170907_scaffold_315295_prodig
                     al-single_47"
     CDS             32794..33177
                     /product="hypothetical protein"
                     /codon_start=1
                     /transl_table=11
                     /translation="MAMNNAAQRVVARYQMAAAKYDFYADGQQLLGKLRAIQHKGFEA
                     LLKKANAAMRSFGYGLDMQQSYLSVRAGRSDPDRIEGTLRFVPLPTRDTWASQDDMDR
                     ALQERLDIYSARNMGDGIFEVHLGG*"
     gene            33184..34923
                     /locus_tag="P0_An_GD2017L_S7_170907_scaffold_315295_prodig
                     al-single_48"
     CDS             33184..34923
                     /product="2-alkenal reductase id=3256086 bin
                     =GWB1_Spirochaetes_59_5 species=Myxococcus stipitatus
                     genus=Myxococcus taxon_order=Myxococcales
                     taxon_class=Deltaproteobacteria phylum=Proteobacteria
                     tax=GWB1_Spirochaetes_59_5 organism_group=Spirochaetes"
                     /codon_start=1
                     /transl_table=11
                     /translation="MPMDIAHRVAARYKQKKKVESEDGGETTVYLYSDRQIARRNAEK
                     AKRLEGLSKSIGELRKKVKRDLKSSDPERCLTALAVALIDHTFERVGNDESVKEREHF
                     GVTGWQRRHVTFGRGQATIKYTGKSGVQQTKKVTDKAILTALRNAYEAAEGDDTGIFE
                     HPAGKVTAEKVNAYLEPFDITAKDIRGFHANSEMQTRLKAIRAKSGALPTDKKERKAK
                     LKEEFKAALEETAEAVGHEASTLKSQYLVPGLEDDYLKDGNVESTFIKTAAWPFVPWA
                     DEASDENRIARRVAMRYRVAVDNLLDIEITKDNAEDILAGLIADVDDLEGAEKRLGLD
                     LRNMASLMRQFPHNDDLHHNGETVMQHTLEVIEAIRDVTEGKDPLQKKLLGIVALMHD
                     LGKAYTYVNREGKHTFYDHMKRSVDVAEVLLAKHRAQLGDLYKRIIDLIRHHDIFLTL
                     VNSRAKGGEGLKYLKPLLREVVYLDGHIDDLFTFAKADSYHAKSYQEKLKDAEGVLED
                     LGRYEQQQAEAAIEKQRQQERFQQKLPEIRALLEAEAPEAVGALPDPSAVNAVLGRLK
                     RYDLIKQLQGMVR*"
                     /db_xref="GWB1_scaffold_2035_4"
                     /db_xref="A0A0F9NY90_9ZZZZ"
                     /db_xref="psim:KR76_04645"
     gene            34920..35645
                     /locus_tag="P0_An_GD2017L_S7_170907_scaffold_315295_prodig
                     al-single_49"
     CDS             34920..35645
                     /product="Uncharacterized protein n=1 Tax=Agarivorans
                     albus MKT 106 RepID=R9PNL5_AGAAL"
                     /codon_start=1
                     /transl_table=11
                     /translation="VTPADPSAVAETLGEVDGQPILLVRHSDHEPTKLIVAGFHGDEP
                     AGPLALLRLTEKHRLPRGVALIPVVNPSGWDLGTRMNARNQDPDRGFIHTTDEPSPEA
                     QILLRHMPRLLSYAKEGLLTLHEDVEMEGTFYLCSNGDPTFTRRIYDAVSRFFRPSSD
                     GSLDAGHPDQGITQPTHDGSFEDCMLSHGVKPLCYVETPGKSPLEARVEATLAVCETF
                     LGISAAERVARRFLAHRRLAGVS*"
                     /db_xref="UniRef100_R9PNL5"
                     /db_xref="R9PNL5_AGAAL"
     gene            complement(35648..36583)
                     /locus_tag="P0_An_GD2017L_S7_170907_scaffold_315295_prodig
                     al-single_50"
     CDS             complement(35648..36583)
                     /product="Site-specific DNA-methyltransferase 
                     (adenine-specific) {ECO:0000256|RuleBase:RU361257};
                     EC=2.1.1.72 {ECO:0000256|RuleBase:RU361257};; 
                     TaxID=1254432 species="Bacteria; Proteobacteria;
                     Deltaproteobacteria; Myxococcales; Sorangiineae;
                     Polyangiaceae; Sorangium.;" source="Sorangium cellulosum
                     So0157-2.;""
                     /codon_start=1
                     /transl_table=11
                     /translation="MPPAHPFLKWAGGKAQLAEVILGVFPTRAESYFEPFLGGGAMFF
                     ATMLRRPDLRTIVLGDANWELIDCYKVVRDFPEELIGALQYREDGYNSAPDPKAFYEH
                     WKAQDPRELDPITRASRTILLNKTGFNGLFRTNLEGKFNVPWSKKKTARIFDEDNIRA
                     CSTALQPVQLRAGDFTKAVREARAGDIVYFDPPYLPVSKTANFTSYTEARFTVDDQYR
                     LLALFRELVDKGVKVILSNADLPEVRSMYAGFEIQAIKARRVINSKGSQRGPVGEVLI
                     IGRPDLRLPEMETGASVLQPPVTGGDGSGESDAGS*"
                     /db_xref="S4XUQ1_SORCE"
                     /db_xref="UniRef100_S4XUQ1"
                     /db_xref="scu:SCE1572_17070"
                     /db_xref="2.1.1.72"
     gene            complement(36528..36812)
                     /locus_tag="P0_An_GD2017L_S7_170907_scaffold_315295_prodig
                     al-single_51"
     CDS             complement(36528..36812)
                     /product="hypothetical protein"
                     /codon_start=1
                     /transl_table=11
                     /translation="MSSCGHNWQPIQSWYGRYRCIWCKAIGYRQLVNGGARGNPLHIV
                     VYVCKRAGCHEPAIAAGKKPQLCAEHSRCTIPHAASTPVPEVGRGESTAR*"
     gene            complement(37054..37722)
                     /locus_tag="P0_An_GD2017L_S7_170907_scaffold_315295_prodig
                     al-single_52"
                     /gene="rnhB"
     CDS             complement(37054..37722)
                     /gene="rnhB"
                     /product="rnhB; ribonuclease HII (EC:3.1.26.4)"
                     /codon_start=1
                     /transl_table=11
                     /translation="MPLHTGIPAIDEAKATSIVGSDEVGLGAWAGPAVVCAVATPCAW
                     SDPEVKDSKKLSRAQRERVYRKYWPDESIVISLVVVGVEDIDKVGVHEAIKAGHRQAI
                     EGTFYRLAYEPIIVVDGNWCPDAPLCHALPKADALVPAVSLASVIAKVTRDRLMREYD
                     KEYPGYDFASNVGYGTPKHQAGLARLGVTPIHRRSFAPIAHYIDGDAAANVDVTEYLA
                     KLDG*"
                     /db_xref="sox:TM7x_02310"
                     /db_xref="A0A0A7P9C0_9BACT"
                     /db_xref="UniRef100_UPI0002194A84"
                     /db_xref="3.1.26.4"
                     /db_xref="3.1.26.-"
     gene            complement(37867..38343)
                     /locus_tag="P0_An_GD2017L_S7_170907_scaffold_315295_prodig
                     al-single_53"
     CDS             complement(37867..38343)
                     /product="id=3765171 bin=GWB1_Spirochaetes_59_5 species
                     =unknown genus=unknown taxon_order=unknown
                     taxon_class=unknown phylum=unknown
                     tax=GWB1_Spirochaetes_59_5 organism_group=Spirochaetes"
                     /codon_start=1
                     /transl_table=11
                     /translation="VAKRKPKLAEAPKPRKAKDKPDPLEQTPTDLEEHWADVAPGKSI
                     PRMPRKDLAKFVMDFCDDKVFTSAHVRDSQAENLLHLIFMPLALGALQGLYEHEVKNI
                     GLIWEYMSQAGYRAINGYPTFLSCRLMHKDDWDTARKAIQREMKRRKKSVETVLDE*"
                     /db_xref="GWB1_scaffold_4705_18"
                     /db_xref="86830616"
     gene            complement(38336..38563)
                     /locus_tag="P0_An_GD2017L_S7_170907_scaffold_315295_prodig
                     al-single_54"
     CDS             complement(38336..38563)
                     /product="hypothetical protein"
                     /codon_start=1
                     /transl_table=11
                     /translation="MDITLKVKRVIVMTNLPGTDKVSLTLESLTPFPELGYDGHADIE
                     VRAGYGVEWCRKVFAVEPDIIDCQTGKVTRG*"
     gene            complement(38568..38792)
                     /locus_tag="P0_An_GD2017L_S7_170907_scaffold_315295_prodig
                     al-single_55"
     CDS             complement(38568..38792)
                     /product="hypothetical protein"
                     /codon_start=1
                     /transl_table=11
                     /translation="MALMILAGKCINEAEDPPEAAVLYCGCTGRVLPVMFNDADDAEA
                     FISLHGDVRRLSDEELTVRHNEWVKAHPRR*"
     gene            complement(38823..39032)
                     /locus_tag="P0_An_GD2017L_S7_170907_scaffold_315295_prodig
                     al-single_56"
     CDS             complement(38823..39032)
                     /product="hypothetical protein"
                     /codon_start=1
                     /transl_table=11
                     /translation="MTPEQLVEALMLAQSLTTCEPDKMDSSEAFQTIEQGRKLAKIVT
                     DWIRSGAIHPPGSPLPWAGAYPPRS*"
     gene            complement(39029..39286)
                     /locus_tag="P0_An_GD2017L_S7_170907_scaffold_315295_prodig
                     al-single_57"
     CDS             complement(39029..39286)
                     /product="hypothetical protein"
                     /codon_start=1
                     /transl_table=11
                     /translation="MYPLRAKQHPITALAKKAMHFHQLEKKAIFEALHRLILHGDILI
                     WDPNTKELHGSEDIAGVSMNGDAIQISLVEQPKPRRKTKKP*"
     gene            complement(39349..40356)
                     /locus_tag="P0_An_GD2017L_S7_170907_scaffold_315295_prodig
                     al-single_58"
     CDS             complement(39349..40356)
                     /product="Phage/plasmid-related protein TIGR03299 n=1 Tax
                     =Coleofasciculus chthonoplastes PCC 7420
                     RepID=B4VVD2_9CYAN"
                     /codon_start=1
                     /transl_table=11
                     /translation="MSAEIEITNGQASMFSVRETPWHGLGHIIPQAPTMEDAIRLAGL
                     DWQVRLQPLHMRYDGEEMNVPAWATVRDTDRSVLGVVGPTYRPVQNRDAFKWFQPWLE
                     SGKVTLETAGSLREGRHIWILARVLNGGSELEVQPGDTVRQYILLSNGHDGTMALRNG
                     FTGIRVVCANTLAGAHHDGASKLLKIRHTKRAGEAMDQIREIMDIARSEFVANIDQYR
                     ALARAGVTKDSLREYIKRVFQPKLVAATAKPELTVDEADVERADLGCDRLMGRILPLF
                     EGGRGNQGKTWWDAYNAVTEYLSYERGRSADIRLDSLWFGDGARVNQRALDTARQLAF
                     G*"
                     /db_xref="UniRef100_B4VVD2"
                     /db_xref="A0A0C1X4S8_9CYAN"
                     /db_xref="cyj:Cyan7822_0471"
                     /db_xref="B4VVD2_9CYAN"
                     /db_xref="TIGR03299"
     gene            complement(40435..40668)
                     /locus_tag="P0_An_GD2017L_S7_170907_scaffold_315295_prodig
                     al-single_59"
     CDS             complement(40435..40668)
                     /product="hypothetical protein"
                     /codon_start=1
                     /transl_table=11
                     /translation="MTLIAPWFICPKCDTEGPHDFKGEGDDMIVTCQECGFEYVPAAE
                     DEDDGEHESSFEEQFENAQFAQDEYPNGYEDDM*"
     gene            complement(40681..41103)
                     /locus_tag="P0_An_GD2017L_S7_170907_scaffold_315295_prodig
                     al-single_60"
     CDS             complement(40681..41103)
                     /product="hypothetical protein"
                     /codon_start=1
                     /transl_table=11
                     /translation="MKNATVSVTVSATSATDWTAKFDEDELRATLEEVEVNPSVEIEV
                     GDYWTPTYVGVKGCAYADVEVTAIVTFEGAELTEEEQEAIAEKLEWPGCVSFECSKTV
                     EYRVRNRGRSKECSRDVNYTVDWTTGDTGLCATYSAGC*"
     gene            complement(41140..41541)
                     /locus_tag="P0_An_GD2017L_S7_170907_scaffold_315295_prodig
                     al-single_61"
     CDS             complement(41140..41541)
                     /product="hypothetical protein"
                     /codon_start=1
                     /transl_table=11
                     /translation="MSEITVTCERLSDGTWVGSIDEDDLHAALCEAEVEAEVEDEGVG
                     AYECWGQCGVDVDYRVTSVTGSAEVTLYCDFSGHEFEDDEAEEAAKTQAIASLTIPNV
                     RTSGDEDGVEYDILWVPSAPAETVYFEAEVD*"
     gene            41593..41844
                     /locus_tag="P0_An_GD2017L_S7_170907_scaffold_315295_prodig
                     al-single_62"
     CDS             41593..41844
                     /product="hypothetical protein"
                     /codon_start=1
                     /transl_table=11
                     /translation="MALPKKGSRSIQVNNRTYRWMVRKVQADGAGDPRLRLTVQDPET
                     MELHQRHFPAYTGKFTPDNDPIANSVTTADVREFICTKF*"
     gene            41913..42779
                     /locus_tag="P0_An_GD2017L_S7_170907_scaffold_315295_prodig
                     al-single_63"
     CDS             41913..42779
                     /product="Uncharacterized protein n=1 Tax=Klebsiella phage
                     KP27 RepID=K7NTI2_9CAUD"
                     /codon_start=1
                     /transl_table=11
                     /translation="MPHTSYRIADGLHLVCQDIPTTAPAKPVEVPTNHIAVIDCSGSM
                     SGELPQIREQLKKRLPKLLKEHDTISIIWFSGRGQFGTLLEAEPVATLADLKDVNAAI
                     DRWLKPICLTGFREPLEEVTKLISRVDKKVAKGSVYALFFMSDGCDNQWGRPDILRVV
                     EQAAGKIASATFVEYGYYADRPLLTAMAEKSGGSLIFAQDFDTYAPMFEGAMQKKLQG
                     GKKVEVTIPGDPICGFGFAMHDGDLLTFSVEGGKAMVPEGLPAIWYVSPSVVGETGDS
                     LSTIVRKGLKAA*"
                     /db_xref="UniRef100_K7NTI2"
                     /db_xref="D5JFE8_9CAUD"
                     /db_xref="K7NTI2_9CAUD"
     gene            43322..44794
                     /locus_tag="P0_An_GD2017L_S7_170907_scaffold_315295_prodig
                     al-single_64"
     CDS             43322..44794
                     /product="Uncharacterized protein n=1 Tax=Serratia phage
                     phiMAM1 RepID=K7YIT8_9CAUD"
                     /codon_start=1
                     /transl_table=11
                     /translation="MSDQDVVAAAYAAISLFSVRMKPEVTLPFLRALGDVKFVEDFGL
                     CFGKQKYSAFMDASKAAAFDAKQRLTKGYDPKKVPDDNAFTVLDLLKVLAEEDGNRIL
                     MEHPEFKYSRIGRARVDAAENLTPEETAEIEKLTAEMAKTKNAKKVAELTAKIAAVTA
                     NKPKPLKFEADKAPDGYAVDALTYNEERPNISLRVRKTGSVDLTGRIPAEHDKVPAKF
                     PSFVYRNYAIVKDGLVNVEKLPVKLTAATFDKLRKAGVVDGDSVQDVMVIDVKALPVI
                     NRAMVKAASAKTLFELEYELTKARAAQKVYNTVKKDKFPRKSEGYAVTYGEAAAAWLK
                     EQGLTDYSGYQPPHTTQAEASDFYMGKEMAVSLKGLSSLPSLNEFRKQAAKGKLNAGA
                     TLMAATVKEVDDFLASAAYTKAATPDKVFEAWLDGQARAATVKVRQLIERKAQLLFAI
                     IVGQVWFTEFSSLDQNTMDLTVDGQKLACKVEMKEIQIAI*"
                     /db_xref="UniRef100_K7YIT8"
                     /db_xref="K7YIT8_9CAUD"
     gene            44799..45005
                     /locus_tag="P0_An_GD2017L_S7_170907_scaffold_315295_prodig
                     al-single_65"
     CDS             44799..45005
                     /product="hypothetical protein"
                     /codon_start=1
                     /transl_table=11
                     /translation="MPRYRTIVARSIRREKDRITPEFWKRPVWVWRAGADVTTVTLSC
                     GHTKEYRGTGDVAPKDRALCKECL*"
     gene            45002..45466
                     /locus_tag="P0_An_GD2017L_S7_170907_scaffold_315295_prodig
                     al-single_66"
     CDS             45002..45466
                     /product="hypothetical protein"
                     /codon_start=1
                     /transl_table=11
                     /translation="MSLSICTKVIIGFEVKPGELNLSPMPAHHCPEGHIRKGKDDKFC
                     AICGGKFKADPKPPPSLIERYAEKIGLVAEELFDDWHEGYEDSEVCLREVAGDMMVLG
                     KAWASLHEYKMGQLRQLDPNVHALITYELVKIRDDLGWSDRPINSYLVLKVS*"
     gene            45469..45633
                     /locus_tag="P0_An_GD2017L_S7_170907_scaffold_315295_prodig
                     al-single_67"
     CDS             45469..45633
                     /product="hypothetical protein"
                     /codon_start=1
                     /transl_table=11
                     /translation="MAKLRACQGCKHLLLRTGFGGKEEPWCLLLGQRAGKWWCLWKWL
                     RRTPVDPAKA*"
     gene            45630..47303
                     /locus_tag="P0_An_GD2017L_S7_170907_scaffold_315295_prodig
                     al-single_68"
     CDS             45630..47303
                     /product="Uncharacterized protein n=1 Tax=Sorangium
                     cellulosum So0157-2 RepID=S4XTB8_SORCE"
                     /codon_start=1
                     /transl_table=11
                     /translation="MRLRRLAISLGMLGGLVGGAWLAAPSAARWYVEKHYPGVTIHGE
                     VDVHLDRLVFTGVRVARTGLDATFDRVTVRRNESIEAEGGEATYLFGASPKDEREVTS
                     RRITIKGLRKLTVRGSDYGMTLTGARYDGQELCFDTAEFDHPKLRGSAERGCAKKDKS
                     EAWAAKVTTHLTTPIVIPEFPREGDLVVTDAHVWWTKEDQTLRASAKSITYGPLEAQE
                     AALNHGEGETRAYAQKLVLSHPWLAPWPLDFNQGIEAVYRAGPDLKPRIDLVVNKLRL
                     TIQPEDWSFQFADTCQGVIDALPPKLAEPLTGVQWKNGELVIEARAKDPVKVRIGHKC
                     QAICSSPMLKALHGQFTYEVYDSKNQRVARKVGPGTLNWTPLPAVVKDMVTATMVMED
                     PGYLHHRGYIAQAFENSLKDNIKTGKFLRGGSTITMQLAKNLWLYRDKTLTRKLQELL
                     LAVALESCFSKDQILELYLNVVEFGPDIYGIGAAARHYFKVDASALTPKQAFYLASIL
                     PRPRKAAPPTKDTMDRIEKLMKLLAKNGFIPETMLDAPDEGPDTSDWAQ*"
                     /db_xref="UniRef100_S4XTB8"
                     /db_xref="A0A017T7K7_9DELT"
                     /db_xref="scu:SCE1572_15505"
                     /db_xref="S4XTB8_SORCE"
     gene            47321..48109
                     /locus_tag="P0_An_GD2017L_S7_170907_scaffold_315295_prodig
                     al-single_69"
     CDS             47321..48109
                     /product="Putative deoxynucleotide monophosphate kinase n
                     =1 Tax=Megavirus courdo7 RepID=H2EBP2_9VIRU"
                     /codon_start=1
                     /transl_table=11
                     /translation="MIIGVSGLAGSGKNAVADILVRKHGFVPIAFADPMKRFVQDVYD
                     FSDEQLWGESDKRVQPDERYPRVHPNHCCQGAAVGSPEWHKPRVCTTCGAVGGDPPSM
                     PEGPCVTHLTPRYALQKLGTEWGRDCYANTWVDYAIRVAKNLIEQPCNGYVYCYTPKG
                     GQWLMPVMEAHASGVPKVEGVIITDVRFWNEFRAIREAGGFNVRTIRPGAGLQGAYAE
                     HVSETQQAEIPDGEFHGVIQNDGTLADLEGKVEQFLAWCRSRKG*"
                     /db_xref="UniRef100_H2EBP2"
                     /db_xref="87033264"
                     /db_xref="H2EBP2_9VIRU"
     gene            complement(48106..48804)
                     /locus_tag="P0_An_GD2017L_S7_170907_scaffold_315295_prodig
                     al-single_70"
     CDS             complement(48106..48804)
                     /product="hypothetical protein"
                     /codon_start=1
                     /transl_table=11
                     /translation="VPQELVDRKTPATKEQVITALWSAWMRYFGQAPKRESIWVLAAQ
                     WALETGWGRSMHNYNLGNVKSREGDGFDYQFYACNEILPKAEATKLHEADPEHAKILT
                     TRSDGTCIIWFYPNHPGCRFRAFNTLIEGATDYIAILAKRFDKAWPAVSAGDPAQFCH
                     LLKQQDYYTADEAGYTKTLVSVYTSISKMAFDYDTLPLLTEAEKTAIGNNAAASLDGL
                     ARDIIEDADTEPRD*"
     gene            complement(48808..49161)
                     /locus_tag="P0_An_GD2017L_S7_170907_scaffold_315295_prodig
                     al-single_71"
     CDS             complement(48808..49161)
                     /product="hypothetical protein"
                     /codon_start=1
                     /transl_table=11
                     /translation="MLSTQELTELKARCITAASRGFSIGKAESYVAQLQEVVGKPELP
                     AGMAPLSPAHLLHLIGMAERGEKATPTMRSAKPIEAPKPAPEPEPEPEIAVEAPPAPP
                     SSAGDEPAKPRKRGR*"
     gene            complement(49194..49895)
                     /locus_tag="P0_An_GD2017L_S7_170907_scaffold_315295_prodig
                     al-single_72"
     CDS             complement(49194..49895)
                     /product="Uncharacterized protein n=1 Tax=Sorangium
                     cellulosum (strain So ce56) RepID=A9GV95_SORC5"
                     /codon_start=1
                     /transl_table=11
                     /translation="VSKFIIWVMLFITSHAPPGRPNYIPENQETKEEAVARYESIARD
                     LEEVLLTEPPLFRGPHGKARTATVLLSVMLFESGFHRNVDFGLGKYARGDNGRSWCLT
                     QQHIGTGRTISWNKVHNRWARASDPPEQVELGWTGEELIADRKKCIRVALRGIRSSFN
                     SCRTYPVNEWLRSYGSGTCEAGGEASIKRMALAITWYGQHKPEPDAVLFAPPAPPSLL
                     PDEPLAPGSPIALGD*"
                     /db_xref="UniRef100_A9GV95"
                     /db_xref="A0A0F8Y3T6_9ZZZZ"
                     /db_xref="scl:sce0570"
                     /db_xref="A9GV95_SORC5"
     gene            50171..50644
                     /locus_tag="P0_An_GD2017L_S7_170907_scaffold_315295_prodig
                     al-single_73"
     CDS             50171..50644
                     /product="hypothetical protein"
                     /codon_start=1
                     /transl_table=11
                     /translation="MEKHPICRIHHALRDSTPHAEQRRLYLAFPQKHGYAGRELLDDA
                     DEPMASLHFEAVLILALAQTYPQDAPKHHPVTVIISSHAEDWAYNQTETIAHSIFTRL
                     AQECRVEAAKFVGTAFKSLLFGCRVLQLEEAPKRWVAFGFRKDDIIPDWLRESLL*"
     gene            50664..51182
                     /locus_tag="P0_An_GD2017L_S7_170907_scaffold_315295_prodig
                     al-single_74"
     CDS             50664..51182
                     /product="hypothetical protein"
                     /codon_start=1
                     /transl_table=11
                     /translation="MADETDLEAYWSDVRTTPALIPVQHGTGRVDVAAAKAAHDAATT
                     GVAQPTAEKVIHMFLRHWRAEVLAGGIGSLIELVLEDYNLDIAELVGFVRALPQALLQ
                     RIIDQGATSSSARGVHALLAIEHHRRMRTGALSDYTLRRDADRVLLVEVRRSGSSLTF
                     RLDETFDMAALS*"
     gene            51179..51955
                     /locus_tag="P0_An_GD2017L_S7_170907_scaffold_315295_prodig
                     al-single_75"
     CDS             51179..51955
                     /product="hypothetical protein"
                     /codon_start=1
                     /transl_table=11
                     /translation="MSNDLEAYWSTIRLAPLPPTFESVLDERGSVLLLLGTAAERRKA
                     LEYVSGRLPPSQGNLPNRLPCVNMQCARAHFISAQETLYAASRHYSDTYLGKPLYSPA
                     HIPLLPYTIARIVASAPLGGSLAEGWLATKGLLVQFAAQQKSHVNRVAISLARWVTGG
                     DIEGLPDLPIIDRALELFLAAESLGMLHHVWLTFDGLHDDVPIEDIRHIIDVLGKTGS
                     FTFLLGCTPEQRELALTIHPTPKEYLVYAGAFHEVGLDAS*"
     gene            51945..52865
                     /locus_tag="P0_An_GD2017L_S7_170907_scaffold_315295_prodig
                     al-single_76"
     CDS             51945..52865
                     /product="hypothetical protein"
                     /codon_start=1
                     /transl_table=11
                     /translation="MPPNQSDDDLRSYWTEVRAPTRRRRTVQVAFEPPPVENLLQWAT
                     NFTKPGRPALCVIPGPSYERNLLLQKYLDPKWAMFRPDCIEDVLGSYTQDWIDQGVLA
                     NFTQRISTLRIPSDEKPPTSWNLLWDLSLVDDFLVDEPLRTMVDREFYLIHKVYHAIW
                     EARFLARESTDQLSTFLQGLARWLTNEPLTDADREALRAVNVTRRIESPQERADVLLF
                     LLTLAEHNSLVNRAVFTFDGLERLLGSAHRAALRQLDAFLGDVDRWVKLGCPIGIFLG
                     FNATRTNLSALKRLNPKLHARVQAGLEWTQ*"
     gene            52862..53329
                     /locus_tag="P0_An_GD2017L_S7_170907_scaffold_315295_prodig
                     al-single_77"
     CDS             52862..53329
                     /product="hypothetical protein"
                     /codon_start=1
                     /transl_table=11
                     /translation="MIEVDLTEDTPTIEYDTDLSVVHLITGMSPNNDEGCWLHIDGCR
                     ERPINYKGRAPLRGTGIVPYTMFDRDITESGRYEVVCQVRHGSARRAVLDIELTKDRV
                     AITIRKSSTPAIWIMQDEVVPLKGDQDYTHTIYEVALDRPAAWDRIGSEDEPV*"
     gene            53338..53832
                     /locus_tag="P0_An_GD2017L_S7_170907_scaffold_315295_prodig
                     al-single_78"
     CDS             53338..53832
                     /product="Marine sediment metagenome DNA, contig:
                     S01H1_L09064 {ECO:0000313|EMBL:GAF98235.1};  TaxID=412755
                     species="unclassified sequences; metagenomes; ecological
                     metagenomes.;" source="marine sediment metagenome.;""
                     /codon_start=1
                     /transl_table=11
                     /translation="MSPTPRTNDISEDVGFDDEPIGLGLPGERFDLKCPECGAMLRLK
                     TSRNGVFYGCETWGTTGCKGSHGAHSDGSPLGVPADQATKRARIQAHRAFDQLWKPDG
                     GRKPLMTRAEAYEWMRLAMKIARLQAHISMFTQDQCTKLVRLVKQKFPATKTLWDRLA
                     EDDD*"
                     /db_xref="X0VCC2_9ZZZZ"
     gene            53841..54227
                     /locus_tag="P0_An_GD2017L_S7_170907_scaffold_315295_prodig
                     al-single_79"
     CDS             53841..54227
                     /product="hypothetical protein"
                     /codon_start=1
                     /transl_table=11
                     /translation="VPALLHERQVEAILALDWLLDASKDTRNTGRTVAVAIALLRKAL
                     RHPGQRVYLFDHHDGVGEARHVLDLIMELAETEPTLFDLNFAPTTTSITYQGNPILDW
                     WPERMYSNKLPLEARRTSWERLGRDE*"
     gene            54254..54775
                     /locus_tag="P0_An_GD2017L_S7_170907_scaffold_315295_prodig
                     al-single_80"
     CDS             54254..54775
                     /product="Uncharacterized protein {ECO:0000313|EMBL
                     :KKL17682.1}; Flags: Fragment;;  TaxID=412755
                     species="unclassified sequences; metagenomes; ecological
                     metagenomes.;" source="marine sediment metagenome.;""
                     /codon_start=1
                     /transl_table=11
                     /translation="MPEILRTRDVVVLFKGDAYPVMIDPTMQARGWPGGQGVQWVNSP
                     LDEFRVGFSDGLYGGFLLWGSDEPADKFTAMTGQQPTYGYAVMCAGGWLISTSTYEKY
                     TYLSRIGGGPLVPINYVVGERLVFSLRGWFTKEDEWTLSGDPRMPNGYYIANVVQVPS
                     AANDYYIMLQTSI*"
                     /db_xref="A0A0F9BUQ9_9ZZZZ"
     gene            complement(54984..55427)
                     /locus_tag="P0_An_GD2017L_S7_170907_scaffold_315295_prodig
                     al-single_81"
     CDS             complement(54984..55427)
                     /product="Uncharacterized protein n=1 Tax=Xiphophorus
                     maculatus RepID=M4A5F0_XIPMA"
                     /codon_start=1
                     /transl_table=11
                     /translation="VKRVVLMQGVSGSGKSTVARALAQKTPGALVLSADDFLMVGGRY
                     VWSEVRARSAHARCHRAFRRALEAGVALVVVDNTNTKWSHMRGYVKDALAHGYKVEVM
                     QVPCAPKVAAARNSHGVPLAVVEKMAAEMTAFKVPEGRPVKVRRA*"
                     /db_xref="UniRef100_M4A5F0"
                     /db_xref="A0A096LZW1_POEFO"
                     /db_xref="M4A5F0_XIPMA"
     gene            complement(55424..55915)
                     /locus_tag="P0_An_GD2017L_S7_170907_scaffold_315295_prodig
                     al-single_82"
     CDS             complement(55424..55915)
                     /product="hypothetical protein n=1 Tax=Streptomyces sp.
                     351MFTsu5.1 RepID=UPI000365F0AE"
                     /codon_start=1
                     /transl_table=11
                     /translation="MPDPKDENLAPYWEDVRGQPVPIPDIQHFDAHPGELVIGTKNRV
                     LVRIQPDGQLRYGEGYTPDEAAELFWTAMTLKRKGMEERLQHLGLLEQLLIRVGSADL
                     RTELLRMRAAREDATEEDRFRAQMAMRNLEVLVHQMIELGRGLVARPEPVDPPPPPVV
                     EPE*"
                     /db_xref="UniRef100_UPI000365F0AE"
     gene            complement(55908..56351)
                     /locus_tag="P0_An_GD2017L_S7_170907_scaffold_315295_prodig
                     al-single_83"
     CDS             complement(55908..56351)
                     /product="hypothetical protein"
                     /codon_start=1
                     /transl_table=11
                     /translation="MGALIADWYAHHPILGPLATMGTSLVLSVALTFGILAALHAVRR
                     KRPDRHGVPTVQAVRDMIRSHNHTELSEDFPLVLTRLRDAEANIMNLSRYTTTLQRSN
                     QSLQRAVQALQRKAQAEGKPARKPRGKKAEPQDAWDIINRDDADA*"
     gene            complement(56355..56768)
                     /locus_tag="P0_An_GD2017L_S7_170907_scaffold_315295_prodig
                     al-single_84"
     CDS             complement(56355..56768)
                     /product="hypothetical protein"
                     /codon_start=1
                     /transl_table=11
                     /translation="MLAGFTTEGLILIVVMVSGVSFIVQMAVRRLFPTRSIEGAQLEE
                     HIQRLRVRVETLEQNHLALRDDYRQLERAVRGRMMPVGYSEYWSQFDAQLKSLQKAVE
                     DLAGYPAYGPKDVRPSQWDRIANDEPSDEPPPGVG*"
     gene            complement(56775..57053)
                     /locus_tag="P0_An_GD2017L_S7_170907_scaffold_315295_prodig
                     al-single_85"
     CDS             complement(56775..57053)
                     /product="hypothetical protein"
                     /codon_start=1
                     /transl_table=11
                     /translation="MRRFKRLFEAVRTISPQAELVFRGIPDREDWWVCLISVGGVIIV
                     DTAAGPLETVIEEATRKIGRMSQRIRAAVATKAGDSIPPPPSSGRTGV*"
     gene            57115..57720
                     /locus_tag="P0_An_GD2017L_S7_170907_scaffold_315295_prodig
                     al-single_86"
     CDS             57115..57720
                     /product="hypothetical protein"
                     /codon_start=1
                     /transl_table=11
                     /translation="MAFLGIKVPHEIARLLAQVDYGAKGKPEPTDNYHITLVYFGEGV
                     PIEQITKAILTTYKVTSKTRPFTVQTSRVSTFPPHPDEGTVPVICRVDSTELHDLRAK
                     LVKTYDDAGVSFDTTFPVYKPHLTLAYIDPGEEAKKAEGLDLTIPVIEWGVGEIVLWG
                     GDNGDERIVVTFPFALPPTREAVYRAMVRATLYHRPRRGSS*"
     gene            57761..58627
                     /locus_tag="P0_An_GD2017L_S7_170907_scaffold_315295_prodig
                     al-single_87"
     CDS             57761..58627
                     /product="hypothetical protein"
                     /codon_start=1
                     /transl_table=11
                     /translation="MPEQLDWCAECNAPIYMERVAGACTCDAGKIKALTAHIRRNRTR
                     PAHPRRGEPVLPRPLDDAALTMATARAMAAGHQRPRPVVVGTPRHDQDLGQILMADAR
                     RELGIREEFEHFDRTVRAGLGVPEPVVRPANCPPAPPQDFNLEALWTDEEIEGTASPM
                     ATAGDIEFDGGEDIEFEQLPLRVGGEETRFRVDRGAPQREPFRANVEPGPQGGPMRQV
                     GQARGYPILREQRFAGLGPGDRYWSSEPEYVGRMPEQSERQVAPKPAERPARRPTVYE
                     RLAHSFLDEDDD*"
     gene            58646..59056
                     /locus_tag="P0_An_GD2017L_S7_170907_scaffold_315295_prodig
                     al-single_88"
     CDS             58646..59056
                     /product="hypothetical protein"
                     /codon_start=1
                     /transl_table=11
                     /translation="MPTDDTLIQRLALAAHTYGRTKADVAKIRFTIVPALADMPDLAN
                     AWEVELAIECLGEITDNIPRPSATFAWKGVGDTLPEALGAVGKDLQGHIQWERDRLDE
                     QSLQLNMAHRELSTTLSDLWPTQDPQGPPDESTS*"
     gene            59040..59831
                     /locus_tag="P0_An_GD2017L_S7_170907_scaffold_315295_prodig
                     al-single_89"
     CDS             59040..59831
                     /product="Peptidoglycan-binding domain 1 protein n=1 Tax
                     =Chitinophaga pinensis (strain ATCC 43595 / DSM 2588 /
                     NCIB 11800 / UQM 2034) RepID=C7PFT3_CHIPD"
                     /codon_start=1
                     /transl_table=11
                     /translation="MRVLRSGLAGEDVRQWQFYLIGQNLLQEAATGTFDDATRQATID
                     FQRKHGLKVDGWVGTETLGHAGKEGFPLLLDADDFEDGPGWPPPPNFTPLSSTADRER
                     VFGKFDFVPAPTPLNPEGIKILGDWYVRNIIMVEIPQLVGVPGAPHDGKIELHRLAAQ
                     PVKDLFAAWQEANRMPLVKSYGGSFCARFIRGSRQNLSNHSFGTAFDINVRWNWLGQQ
                     PALKGKVGSVRELVPLANQLGFYWGGHFGRNGGRVDGMHFEIAFL*"
                     /db_xref="UniRef100_C7PFT3"
                     /db_xref="cpi:Cpin_6086"
                     /db_xref="C7PFT3_CHIPD"
     gene            59853..60674
                     /locus_tag="P0_An_GD2017L_S7_170907_scaffold_315295_prodig
                     al-single_90"
     CDS             59853..60674
                     /product="hypothetical protein"
                     /codon_start=1
                     /transl_table=11
                     /translation="VLTYIYQVTNAHNGKVYFGKTRSVAKRWRRHVWDAAHGSKAYFH
                     AAIRKHTPEAFVVTVLSSHETDVEASSEEIRRIASVPFEACYNTAPGGTGGHTMTQEQ
                     IEEQYKIKPTSYAELRRLFAEGRTAVAIAEHLQVPLKAVRRCAQRLGLSFQVRRAAVP
                     GRVRPQKKRAPTSRAKYTPEERARFRSAIAVRSNIARGLPAKVRHRIHQLYFRKHLTA
                     QEIADQIGVSRGSVRATINKFYAGLSPEEHARLKHVHGSAVRAGLRNPNAKAHSL*"
     gene            60671..60895
                     /locus_tag="P0_An_GD2017L_S7_170907_scaffold_315295_prodig
                     al-single_91"
     CDS             60671..60895
                     /product="hypothetical protein"
                     /codon_start=1
                     /transl_table=11
                     /translation="VKPKVAKLQKGQVVRSTLEPEVIQAPVTKLMKVIAIERRPGQQI
                     AQLELRVEAGVYLIHIDEATARAIASIFDA*"
     gene            complement(60892..61722)
                     /locus_tag="P0_An_GD2017L_S7_170907_scaffold_315295_prodig
                     al-single_92"
     CDS             complement(60892..61722)
                     /product="hypothetical protein"
                     /codon_start=1
                     /transl_table=11
                     /translation="MQATNENTGKPVGMEKLVVRIFRDACARALLSSGQLKPTLDEFL
                     RAVLTNTSASKSDKDYARKVYKDLIAMTGGSGLPVWVRKEDEAKVQAAKDVDAILGDL
                     GVEPSKAAVEEGSFEDTELDELDKLLRSVDVAKEDPFLSADSPLRKFLAELVAKFRHP
                     PIMTFHLEGQRYVALGTLFGRVRDDIHLNINCTVNPYQSLAKVPADIMVYNGNRPLNV
                     MDEDAHGLRRYVYCCRHVTGRKIRYWMRKNDEDQPSGARFVILTDDEQGYKVVTRNEF
                     *"
     gene            complement(61844..63115)
                     /locus_tag="P0_An_GD2017L_S7_170907_scaffold_315295_prodig
                     al-single_93"
     CDS             complement(61844..63115)
                     /product="hypothetical protein"
                     /codon_start=1
                     /transl_table=11
                     /translation="VRKHFPLTVLPYLHFASGGWHSHEGGIPEDADLWIREVEALPPE
                     DGAMKALPATLLSACEAKIQAEKKPLADALARLRAALNSYEGAFDQDAERRVVGAMLA
                     ALGQDAPEPTPGLEKARTELRLALEAVSKHVVHAELARIAEQPSPPPKEPDPFVPAAD
                     APPPASAEALAVDVEAARALLDEINDYKPQDDSEMRFVQVLRAFAAESRMYMVRIPSN
                     HPIHWQLSQTIRYLSKLNFEHNLQKVYVRGLGRTQHDDWERLSREARGWLAKFDQDAE
                     APAPSQAPKSRPSAPGKKDDSKNAHSWPALRALRARLAGGKEVLFVGGWRCDDKVRLV
                     KERFGLEVEWYETDPQKPRFADSAVSKVKGGRVAAVVLLEGFITHKDANRIVDAAAAV
                     GVPLAMANRAGVASLETAFNEIERKLVATGT*"
     gene            63153..63656
                     /locus_tag="P0_An_GD2017L_S7_170907_scaffold_315295_prodig
                     al-single_94"
     CDS             63153..63656
                     /product="Uncharacterized protein n=1 Tax=Acaryochloris
                     marina (strain MBIC 11017) RepID=B0C848_ACAM1"
                     /codon_start=1
                     /transl_table=11
                     /translation="MILFYEPQNAYGYFSNFSRHGIDLDSKHWPTSEHYFQAMKSTES
                     VVQERIRGCRTPGQAARLGRATRLRPEWDQPLYLVQVPLEWSYDVPEPVPKCIERYKD
                     LVMLRAVRAKFTQHDILRASLLDTGNEVLVEDAMADPYWGWGCSKNGLNRLGQILMLV
                     REELRRG*"
                     /db_xref="UniRef100_B0C848"
                     /db_xref="amr:AM1_2731"
                     /db_xref="B0C848_ACAM1"
     gene            63649..64083
                     /locus_tag="P0_An_GD2017L_S7_170907_scaffold_315295_prodig
                     al-single_95"
     CDS             63649..64083
                     /product="hypothetical protein"
                     /codon_start=1
                     /transl_table=11
                     /translation="VAKDDLEEFWADVRPKGRKKPSPKLHPKLDAITKGQVWVGVFDT
                     EGKEFSYEGYERQPVAIPPMDSQMNAMVFPIMFPAGTVRGVVGSIGIWETKTGDMLIH
                     QSQPFQTIHVTESDTLNVSLTITDSPHPYGGLVNMLKMRGLL*"
     gene            complement(64080..64670)
                     /locus_tag="P0_An_GD2017L_S7_170907_scaffold_315295_prodig
                     al-single_96"
     CDS             complement(64080..64670)
                     /product="hypothetical protein"
                     /codon_start=1
                     /transl_table=11
                     /translation="VKPRFPVPVSWQGLEPKVTIDLRADTTVLHRVGGFPDHYRVIPV
                     EDRRYTTPKLYRIEVASYWRKRWQLLELVRPCRLANLPVGSQCLIEVKIGAEAQAVWA
                     DSKGNHVAWGDHPNECMLLCGEPAKYTLHPAFYGRVTCRECLKVGKAWLPFLVEPYEH
                     PRVTEKARRKVQNRARIRAKYPTVFDRVARDFLDED*"
     gene            complement(64667..65245)
                     /locus_tag="P0_An_GD2017L_S7_170907_scaffold_315295_prodig
                     al-single_97"
     CDS             complement(64667..65245)
                     /product="hypothetical protein"
                     /codon_start=1
                     /transl_table=11
                     /translation="VADLEDDWAMVRAIPTQPRTEDESDSLQEDWATLRNYPACLYIV
                     NDPSVRWEDVSLWRVRVLGCKRPEKAPENRWIVQYQDVLFGSPPKDKIVQERKFTLGM
                     DRAYLSLGEAVVHLNRACAQHQLTLRQRMFDQERTIREHMAELAQLTARADAMPAAVM
                     LRGDKVVAQQALKLAPLPKEDDFADLFELGKP*"
     gene            65282..65629
                     /locus_tag="P0_An_GD2017L_S7_170907_scaffold_315295_prodig
                     al-single_98"
     CDS             65282..65629
                     /product="hypothetical protein"
                     /codon_start=1
                     /transl_table=11
                     /translation="LPVYNEAMPRVYRVTFTKTFDVAVLADSEEALREALHGDDIDNN
                     WDVPNDWTIDIADPMRTKLPVTLPKYDAAVVGNTIYATDDEGVEDIRQRAEDELTKRW
                     MAEKQIPLPFEKP*"
     gene            65626..65922
                     /locus_tag="P0_An_GD2017L_S7_170907_scaffold_315295_prodig
                     al-single_99"
     CDS             65626..65922
                     /product="hypothetical protein"
                     /codon_start=1
                     /transl_table=11
                     /translation="MKDQALLAALLGSDKLTDDEDRAFRSMLSFIDSERRSVRTLSAR
                     QRAWAESVYKRLHLDEEEPSQNLYSTGAVPKPTGPLPQMGWEKFPKPLKPPGRS*"
     gene            complement(66117..66371)
                     /locus_tag="P0_An_GD2017L_S7_170907_scaffold_315295_prodig
                     al-single_100"
     CDS             complement(66117..66371)
                     /product="Uncharacterized protein {ECO:0000313|EMBL
                     :KKK51638.1};  TaxID=412755 species="unclassified
                     sequences; metagenomes; ecological metagenomes.;"
                     source="marine sediment metagenome.;""
                     /codon_start=1
                     /transl_table=11
                     /translation="MPTPNEPLAAYAHDAWSRWMRYLFEKSLKVRGGSRKIPAALVKR
                     WMRQMNTPYAQLPEDEKKSDREESVRIMRIFIGEDDERGG*"
                     /db_xref="A0A0F8W4X4_9ZZZZ"
                     /db_xref="GWB1_scaffold_1297_11"
                     /db_xref="pbc:CD58_00465"
     gene            complement(66371..66928)
                     /locus_tag="P0_An_GD2017L_S7_170907_scaffold_315295_prodig
                     al-single_101"
     CDS             complement(66371..66928)
                     /product="hypothetical protein"
                     /codon_start=1
                     /transl_table=11
                     /translation="MLLDLTRYPLVMLPDECTSTVALRTISAQGVSGTVWYEDLRPAQ
                     GYRMRAKEKKYELPPTASFPRGLATYHETRLPVEDAKEIAPFACVFEAASVLGHSLVK
                     EPLAAWRVRVSVLWKTENHTWHVTAWDLSRNDAPIMCIVTKAINPFIKGYKEEATPLM
                     RAKKTLGAEMVDGPANAWTRLLEDD*"
     gene            complement(66937..67764)
                     /locus_tag="P0_An_GD2017L_S7_170907_scaffold_315295_prodig
                     al-single_102"
     CDS             complement(66937..67764)
                     /product="hypothetical protein"
                     /codon_start=1
                     /transl_table=11
                     /translation="MPAPTPQQLLAKLIQSAASRQASPPSIIVAPSEGPVTITLPRER
                     ALVNGRIEIQNIQLARIGPNANGDIFPADVSGQEYARAPERFMASEEPGLAVANLAGV
                     RRLELHTTEDRSEQARLDYARQSIMAEEDRRIFEALDQLGRDAPVESPQFDRDEPFSM
                     SFWGRQRPDGGYGWHVVPSRQPLPPSHNSPFIEASWVTAPVDRLPVRRVQVPEFEITS
                     NPTVRLSDIRNRRFNLSGDPPQSVDPPPPPTRETVHTNGPRPDCPTIWQRILGVDPV*"
     gene            67802..68227
                     /locus_tag="P0_An_GD2017L_S7_170907_scaffold_315295_prodig
                     al-single_103"
     CDS             67802..68227
                     /product="hypothetical protein"
                     /codon_start=1
                     /transl_table=11
                     /translation="MSDLDGTPLDDAWKDIVPPPRSSEPDPEVAKARKLQEAADCYRR
                     RKARREHPRGYFDRQQRWFPYEAEYLDCCHSIRTPSARFPYSLMVHCRTVAHVAGLYK
                     VDPEELRRYLKPPKVKTSNPNRRLRGPTIWDKLTEDDSP*"
     gene            complement(68229..68408)
                     /locus_tag="P0_An_GD2017L_S7_170907_scaffold_315295_prodig
                     al-single_104"
     CDS             complement(68229..68408)
                     /product="hypothetical protein"
                     /codon_start=1
                     /transl_table=11
                     /translation="MPKAIPPGTMCFACSEKPATVNKGTVPLCADCAQVASGNKRGVK
                     VVKPPKKASGTSHPA*"
     gene            68445..68924
                     /locus_tag="P0_An_GD2017L_S7_170907_scaffold_315295_prodig
                     al-single_105"
     CDS             68445..68924
                     /product="hypothetical protein"
                     /codon_start=1
                     /transl_table=11
                     /translation="MRRFADQTAVPIAKSRTEIDALLRGWGAIGIQWSDDFEEGRVML
                     RFIWPYEGNRYIARMTLQLATDEVLKKLAVDGRTRRFSASKFAKLSAQRGRQEHRVLG
                     LWLKAALNAVAAKLITAEELFLPFLEGNDGKTVAELALPRLHELFSGSATKLLGTGR*"
     gene            complement(68904..69242)
                     /locus_tag="P0_An_GD2017L_S7_170907_scaffold_315295_prodig
                     al-single_106"
     CDS             complement(68904..69242)
                     /product="hypothetical protein"
                     /codon_start=1
                     /transl_table=11
                     /translation="MNKRHLNLVFEGARQVLKRLCGTRPAILAWDIRCGLHSGFRPCC
                     VAWFVTLWPLTYGSRVYRWYFQAAEHRRFGFIPCPLCLALDRHVEVLDCRCMQFYDWL
                     YQEELTPCAE*"
     gene            69258..69467
                     /locus_tag="P0_An_GD2017L_S7_170907_scaffold_315295_prodig
                     al-single_107"
     CDS             69258..69467
                     /product="hypothetical protein"
                     /codon_start=1
                     /transl_table=11
                     /translation="MADERIVVSVDLPYACFGLIIERGIVVEAAPIAGWATGKPAREV
                     LEYFKRKGAKLERCGPPKTPRSGVL*"
     gene            69471..69938
                     /locus_tag="P0_An_GD2017L_S7_170907_scaffold_315295_prodig
                     al-single_108"
     CDS             69471..69938
                     /product="hypothetical protein"
                     /codon_start=1
                     /transl_table=11
                     /translation="MLSQDVDQIRLQAINLVSALDQFQLTYLNLLGTGLNDVQAAREA
                     RLLVDISLPSMTPPKPAPKARKPRKRAKAEAVPKKARKPRAKVEMPALSPLDAKLLKS
                     MPEGEDFTVKQLPLAQKLGGRRLIGLVHRLHKLGFIERVGIASNKVTTWKRLH*"
     gene            70054..70302
                     /locus_tag="P0_An_GD2017L_S7_170907_scaffold_315295_prodig
                     al-single_109"
     CDS             70054..70302
                     /product="hypothetical protein"
                     /codon_start=1
                     /transl_table=11
                     /translation="MDSWTRACFAQTGVQNVFEVRGGQRYMWEVSRTEHHDGAITGTV
                     WKMFENELGASMCRQSGTFRIEGDGTVKRAPAFLKAAR*"
     gene            70324..71184
                     /locus_tag="P0_An_GD2017L_S7_170907_scaffold_315295_prodig
                     al-single_110"
     CDS             70324..71184
                     /product="HNH nuclease n=1 Tax=Thiothrix nivea DSM 5205
                     RepID=I3BT76_9GAMM"
                     /codon_start=1
                     /transl_table=11
                     /translation="MPEDTYEDFFGALRPARPSIPPTPPPPEHDDSIEDCLEVLGQCP
                     LPIPLETIWQRAAALRTSFPNLPESRAQEVAERMTAEVLSFITSPERSPRERSTLALC
                     LEQGFVTKQDCYGMGFDPVVTRDLTKHGLVFYSQRGQILLDLGASNASLGGFSTLPSR
                     QRDALLADAHFTCVFCRKQYERKFLTADHRVPHRVAGNSLTDAEGLQAYQVACYPCNN
                     RKQQGCRACTNQQTTKDIAKCRTCYWAYPDKYEHIAGKHERRLTLVARTPEEMLVLDE
                     VQKFAAARGL*"
                     /db_xref="UniRef100_I3BT76"
                     /db_xref="calo:Cal7507_5571"
                     /db_xref="88999966"
                     /db_xref="I3BT76_9GAMM"
     gene            complement(71179..71478)
                     /locus_tag="P0_An_GD2017L_S7_170907_scaffold_315295_prodig
                     al-single_111"
     CDS             complement(71179..71478)
                     /product="hypothetical protein"
                     /codon_start=1
                     /transl_table=11
                     /translation="LGVAIGPLFFYAPPSGSPVIRSCEQCGTFKDVRRSPARTAYARE
                     TPTVWDRIRAEDGGLTPTPAVLEDPNPDVWLCPDCMADYHAFWDEQWAEYYAGLL*"
     gene            71509..72024
                     /locus_tag="P0_An_GD2017L_S7_170907_scaffold_315295_prodig
                     al-single_112"
     CDS             71509..72024
                     /product="hypothetical protein"
                     /codon_start=1
                     /transl_table=11
                     /translation="MTRFTRFTWGDALPCFLATFCGLGLVLWAHDYDQVTAPPIRAER
                     PAMAAPAPPKVAPKPVSPYESPRPPDAPSYVQGGGVLQVAIGPTSKGLKDCKENLWNI
                     LGVYKGKAWQTQMATVKWFGERWTIVFDGVAPEAAEKMCPWLKQLGWGWRDAYCQRMC
                     TYRPDWFASKP*"
     gene            complement(72136..72810)
                     /locus_tag="P0_An_GD2017L_S7_170907_scaffold_315295_prodig
                     al-single_113"
     CDS             complement(72136..72810)
                     /product="Deoxyadenosine kinase / Deoxyguanosine kinase 
                     (EC:2.7.1.113)"
                     /codon_start=1
                     /transl_table=11
                     /translation="MRFRPLIWVEGIIGAGKTTFAKEIAKRLGLRLIEEPVGKGEGVD
                     NPYLERFYKDPKKWAFGMQVFLLHQRFAMQQLASYEATGVGGYNGSILDRSLSGDRVF
                     AKLHKEAGNIEELDFLTYESAYQIMCRSLLPPTLLVFLDVQPKTAYDRMRNRNRQAEE
                     GVPLDYLVKLRDGYHSLLDEADKGMLPWAHAIHTCRVPWDPATVTSDQWDAVAQTVLG
                     ACRVVG*"
                     /db_xref="clt:CM240_2147"
                     /db_xref="UniRef100_D3B9Y0"
                     /db_xref="A0A0F9T5T0_9ZZZZ"
                     /db_xref="D3B9Y0_POLPA"
                     /db_xref="2.7.1.113"
                     /db_xref="2.7.1.11"
     gene            72876..73298
                     /locus_tag="P0_An_GD2017L_S7_170907_scaffold_315295_prodig
                     al-single_114"
     CDS             72876..73298
                     /product="hypothetical protein"
                     /codon_start=1
                     /transl_table=11
                     /translation="MEAEFAVVHEPSPRLRTRKVDEAAWAALAKQKAQTSGDWYILVK
                     HGGSVANSYGYSARTEAALIVADPQGRVVVWMAKLRANKVTEAGAAEACLPGTRALWD
                     GRYKSEKAVAKAWTIIRNAHAERRVMTPKTVFDWLNEA*"
     gene            complement(73526..73888)
                     /locus_tag="P0_An_GD2017L_S7_170907_scaffold_315295_prodig
                     al-single_115"
     CDS             complement(73526..73888)
                     /product="hypothetical protein"
                     /codon_start=1
                     /transl_table=11
                     /translation="VINIDYTGRACLVAGPATTLLVSMVLSVRLGTQHAEEYLPQGTP
                     MATGDPVPDGYRAYTMLPGMTYNILREADKFSRTFTNRVVATVLVDRDGQSWVGRPSA
                     WRPMEDQFPTAWARLLSD*"
     gene            complement(73885..74178)
                     /locus_tag="P0_An_GD2017L_S7_170907_scaffold_315295_prodig
                     al-single_116"
     CDS             complement(73885..74178)
                     /product="hypothetical protein"
                     /codon_start=1
                     /transl_table=11
                     /translation="MGCCMQKSTIYPLPPWARPGVRVVSQAAFTAGFESAVQLAFEAS
                     IEPGRRAVICRVDNHAVSVVGADPKYPTLVIRLSRQDFAQYWRKALPTEQGVQ*"
     gene            complement(74182..74838)
                     /locus_tag="P0_An_GD2017L_S7_170907_scaffold_315295_prodig
                     al-single_117"
     CDS             complement(74182..74838)
                     /product="Uncharacterized protein {ECO:0000313|EMBL
                     :KKL69661.1}; Flags: Fragment;;  TaxID=412755
                     species="unclassified sequences; metagenomes; ecological
                     metagenomes.;" source="marine sediment metagenome.;""
                     /codon_start=1
                     /transl_table=11
                     /translation="VLRRIQAEQVPWVKHNFGDRPTWMPLLGLVEEAGELAEADSKRD
                     LAAIGDALADIMIFALDYCSGMGWDAGDMWAVNAPAPQAGFIGILVSLGKLCHAHLKQ
                     AQGIRVSEDHEKAARKALEALFSCLRLKDASLVERTLQTWQTVKKRDWKANPVTAAPA
                     PEPRTYEMPQTTVVKAQAIVDLDEKGPAAVPEPPKPAPAALDEEESVLDFLDTLNLVR
                     *"
                     /db_xref="A0A0F9ETQ2_9ZZZZ"
     gene            complement(74783..75367)
                     /locus_tag="P0_An_GD2017L_S7_170907_scaffold_315295_prodig
                     al-single_118"
     CDS             complement(74783..75367)
                     /product="hypothetical protein"
                     /codon_start=1
                     /transl_table=11
                     /translation="MPDGLLFPEQEKALAPLLKKRVVTDFGAGDLQMARTCLRLGAKH
                     VIAVDKAPWGKPTKRITVVAQYFHQYRKPIDVLLLSWPINHHCAGLIEAVARAETVVY
                     LGKNTDGSACGTPLLFSNLLVREVLVHVPHYRNTLIVYGGSREQRMPLFEEMAGIDLS
                     VIYPYAVYHDDHERRLRAPAHPSGASALGEAQLR*"
     gene            complement(75360..75581)
                     /locus_tag="P0_An_GD2017L_S7_170907_scaffold_315295_prodig
                     al-single_119"
     CDS             complement(75360..75581)
                     /product="hypothetical protein"
                     /codon_start=1
                     /transl_table=11
                     /translation="MSCICNRCPVTRPPVEKHPVAHTYTGHKIVMNPASPPMWVGIGV
                     QAKQRGLDTLKVGDVTEWGEVMRIEEPHA*"
     gene            complement(75904..76212)
                     /locus_tag="P0_An_GD2017L_S7_170907_scaffold_315295_prodig
                     al-single_120"
     CDS             complement(75904..76212)
                     /product="hypothetical protein"
                     /codon_start=1
                     /transl_table=11
                     /translation="MLAWLATVIGVTTIITQSKLLFPMREWLETLRWERLRSDFLSCP
                     MCVGFWVGFVSSAVFKWGVAPELPYWVGFRWIADGCISSAACWYTYVVAKWFIGDRVL
                     *"
     gene            complement(76212..76952)
                     /locus_tag="P0_An_GD2017L_S7_170907_scaffold_315295_prodig
                     al-single_121"
     CDS             complement(76212..76952)
                     /product="Metallophosphoesterase n=1 Tax=Leptospirillum sp
                     . Group II 'C75' RepID=U4QUD5_9BACT"
                     /codon_start=1
                     /transl_table=11
                     /translation="MSVNLLVLSDLHLEWHRDEGQSFIKSLDTKDVDVLVLAGDIDCA
                     PRLEATFEVLCARFPQVVWVMGNHEFYGYNPVQALGFANRAARRFGNLHWLNDSTVTL
                     GGVRFLGCTLWFPKPSASAFKGGYNDYFQIKGFEPWVYDEHRASIRFLSRELRAGDVL
                     VTHFMPLRESIHEAYRGHPLNCFFYAGKEADKLVRESGAQLVVHGHTHCSFDYRLPKG
                     TRVVCNPFGYVRHEENSGFNEGKIVEVF*"
                     /db_xref="UniRef100_U4QUD5"
                     /db_xref="A0A0G1Z2G9_9BACT"
                     /db_xref="rhi:NGR_c22310"
                     /db_xref="U4QUD5_9BACT"
     gene            76995..77249
                     /locus_tag="P0_An_GD2017L_S7_170907_scaffold_315295_prodig
                     al-single_122"
     CDS             76995..77249
                     /product="hypothetical protein"
                     /codon_start=1
                     /transl_table=11
                     /translation="MDFEVASSDRVESPQLEARVARVLAAIGHPEAMVTDESMVWDFS
                     PLGASATERASWLDKLRTKLCLDELSMRDYIWQVAERLPK*"
     gene            77246..77614
                     /locus_tag="P0_An_GD2017L_S7_170907_scaffold_315295_prodig
                     al-single_123"
     CDS             77246..77614
                     /product="hypothetical protein"
                     /codon_start=1
                     /transl_table=11
                     /translation="MIASYTSATSNTTTGIYRCFVYPSCGTATITLSGRCPNCGDFHY
                     YADTNLYIAPAPNPREVARQRKRDLSKRALTRARLALQRALDDPRPEIPLADRKRPYA
                     RPRSKKRVCAGSSRYRVSVH*"
     gene            complement(77611..77841)
                     /locus_tag="P0_An_GD2017L_S7_170907_scaffold_315295_prodig
                     al-single_124"
     CDS             complement(77611..77841)
                     /product="hypothetical protein"
                     /codon_start=1
                     /transl_table=11
                     /translation="MTKAKLNEAAEIALKVIDQTATEGEKMALQMFMALLTRREERAY
                     EKALTAAINEVNRLRLVAESKARTAANNARWG*"
     gene            complement(77876..78214)
                     /locus_tag="P0_An_GD2017L_S7_170907_scaffold_315295_prodig
                     al-single_125"
     CDS             complement(77876..78214)
                     /product="hypothetical protein"
                     /codon_start=1
                     /transl_table=11
                     /translation="MTTYTKLRDESWGLRVEGRPAPGQKVTVTKKNGEQKTETIGKVL
                     WQGPDVALCTIYRDTEHPAEVERHIQPGYRNYGRPRRGRTCSCDADCCRGGCHCDDHC
                     VCRGGNIYDC*"
     gene            complement(78245..78817)
                     /locus_tag="P0_An_GD2017L_S7_170907_scaffold_315295_prodig
                     al-single_126"
     CDS             complement(78245..78817)
                     /product="hypothetical protein"
                     /codon_start=1
                     /transl_table=11
                     /translation="MDAPTLYRNGYMDQFDDWVSANSWSGERQLVASLDVYFHVKLKV
                     IVYGSYRRKTRPESWCASLEADGVTLTVARGKCRTLKAAQAAVAKLDFTEGIKTLLGR
                     VYAPERAYLVYRQVDRPSVWGVLTDRGSWEPWCTAFGYLTVSGWHWPVGEYLVVRGEE
                     RLLVHRSGCSVCTSSIRDADKERFAWLKAG*"
     gene            78859..79149
                     /locus_tag="P0_An_GD2017L_S7_170907_scaffold_315295_prodig
                     al-single_127"
     CDS             78859..79149
                     /product="Uncharacterized protein n=1 Tax=candidate
                     division WWE3 bacterium RAAC2_WWE3_1 RepID=V5RUX9_9BACT"
                     /codon_start=1
                     /transl_table=11
                     /translation="MDRFEAAMRRRRLRDRAIAYRGGRCTLCGYNKCSAALVFHHPDP
                     LGKDFTISSRMTSWKAIVRELDKCDLVCANCHAEIHDGLHPEMLDEDGRFID*"
                     /db_xref="UniRef100_V5RUX9"
                     /db_xref="wwe:P147_WWE3C01G0775"
                     /db_xref="89834617"
                     /db_xref="V5RUX9_9BACT"
     gene            79167..80420
                     /locus_tag="P0_An_GD2017L_S7_170907_scaffold_315295_prodig
                     al-single_128"
     CDS             79167..80420
                     /product="Uncharacterized protein n=1 Tax=Bacillus cereus
                     BAG1X1-3 RepID=J8LSJ4_BACCE"
                     /codon_start=1
                     /transl_table=11
                     /translation="MPTRLDIFAEAIMDVNGDIPEGYVQGMFASLMRKHGQDHRDTLL
                     EEVPAANIPQLRATIRDALRVIKTDLETHPNHDPRTESEKAYDQSVLASYLLRKRTPR
                     SPQGATLPVKATLYDIGKFWWPHTYGKEPDADTERLVMLMIKAADSMPDTTEERRLYL
                     RMEEGQVQVFTCATWAHYGFPMVQLASHRYTAALMATSIPRSIEIKAPWPAFLIELPT
                     DMLDTEFEGALHPLTHVLVLVNKLATGEEVWSFTATGPSGVNLWRWRLPLEVLREDPK
                     NDRIRYGAFDLELTKKDDRTIALLTKLVLNVCIAMTDPDNVKPVGKHRKTAYEGPRRF
                     SKEPELRTYKVGKPITLDVRPAIQGYLLGTLRTSPTVQFLVRGHWRDQACGPGWSKHK
                     TIWIEPYWKGPEDAPINVRAHVIEP*"
                     /db_xref="UniRef100_J8LSJ4"
                     /db_xref="cds:CDC7B_1097"
                     /db_xref="H2GZA6_CORD7"
                     /db_xref="J8LSJ4_BACCE"
     gene            80417..80749
                     /locus_tag="P0_An_GD2017L_S7_170907_scaffold_315295_prodig
                     al-single_129"
     CDS             80417..80749
                     /product="hypothetical protein"
                     /codon_start=1
                     /transl_table=11
                     /translation="MTEEAVSQVLDELLHEHVIDTTSKETARVLLWALHGENDTDKIA
                     QKTKLPRDSFVRPIVKRLRESGLWDKGLMLEEGPLEITFVLAILCAEGKIRAVPQTCD
                     DPSPTPTL*"
     gene            80716..81300
                     /locus_tag="P0_An_GD2017L_S7_170907_scaffold_315295_prodig
                     al-single_130"
     CDS             80716..81300
                     /product="hypothetical protein"
                     /codon_start=1
                     /transl_table=11
                     /translation="MRRPIADADVVAARKRPPKAASPELLEDWATLKGLPQYAYTVDW
                     RHPECFAILRYHVIGKGSDEGDTYYRLAFDKILAKSPEYKRSRSKARDDRESPHFPAH
                     SLCFTRKQVERWIEGAKNTLLHYVGTELGRLNYVMEEAQRQIKWMAEAMNTLNRGPLP
                     EWDLERALSKVPATRPKRTSSQARGESSPSPSGE*"
     gene            complement(81572..81916)
                     /locus_tag="P0_An_GD2017L_S7_170907_scaffold_315295_prodig
                     al-single_131"
     CDS             complement(81572..81916)
                     /product="hypothetical protein"
                     /codon_start=1
                     /transl_table=11
                     /translation="MQILSSPEKTVVLVQGEDHFNALVNASEVYTLARIKWITSISLT
                     VTAVGFVLLLVLLGADDRVALRTICIMLVTYSMTSFWYLGKYRGFYRRARDAWLKQES
                     AEGRVFKHPEQT*"
     gene            complement(81944..82600)
                     /locus_tag="P0_An_GD2017L_S7_170907_scaffold_315295_prodig
                     al-single_132"
     CDS             complement(81944..82600)
                     /product="hypothetical protein"
                     /codon_start=1
                     /transl_table=11
                     /translation="MQSMRIEFNKVTAVYTIEWALPIAPLPGDAFRDIEGDTYTVLST
                     DGANVTLAGPRFPKEWLEPVKEDWVRRTFEHRLYDLWSSVECLDFAVSGATVPNEFVL
                     RGLSGNMVLLDRPVSFLPQASIASVHILVEPVPGVHGDFMGADLKGKPLDRFDLTIGK
                     KGRISVIGNQIEIDTKVVKTSMWGGDFQHAVCKATQMAYAVLEDKQLVIEHRLGPSAG
                     *"
     gene            complement(82581..82862)
                     /locus_tag="P0_An_GD2017L_S7_170907_scaffold_315295_prodig
                     al-single_133"
     CDS             complement(82581..82862)
                     /product="hypothetical protein"
                     /codon_start=1
                     /transl_table=11
                     /translation="MPLTKPPLRERIIWLLNRSPWLSASQIARRVGARTPSVASEVRK
                     MVIAGVLDCQRGKGPRGGNGYALAKPINLPTWYDRILGDDPVYDAEHED*"
     gene            complement(82866..83111)
                     /locus_tag="P0_An_GD2017L_S7_170907_scaffold_315295_prodig
                     al-single_134"
     CDS             complement(82866..83111)
                     /product="hypothetical protein"
                     /codon_start=1
                     /transl_table=11
                     /translation="MFSAGGSLSDPIDPVVSERAHERTDCALYHACLHDAAKGKKRSH
                     GGDDFVPCVGCSRYQASPRARIDGWVKPGDRNPWNTF*"
     gene            complement(83074..83433)
                     /locus_tag="P0_An_GD2017L_S7_170907_scaffold_315295_prodig
                     al-single_135"
     CDS             complement(83074..83433)
                     /product="hypothetical protein"
                     /codon_start=1
                     /transl_table=11
                     /translation="MASAHAYLVYGVKFDPNTPTYAKLQAMDWTPIEACQAKTGLVFL
                     MHGNEDKPLAYVVGVPFAEGHSWQALHPLPLHNEKLMSPSNTTALLPKVLMALHEVGL
                     GQEDAHVFGWWLVVRPD*"
     gene            complement(83450..83749)
                     /locus_tag="P0_An_GD2017L_S7_170907_scaffold_315295_prodig
                     al-single_136"
     CDS             complement(83450..83749)
                     /product="hypothetical protein"
                     /codon_start=1
                     /transl_table=11
                     /translation="MAWVVRYKDARHPGRPFLALTHTGEWGTSAKSRAQRFATRRSAE
                     IALHEYCENNPQFALETRASAISHFIVEPEDAPEPDDPRRRPKQARTLWDRILDD*"
     gene            complement(83749..84033)
                     /locus_tag="P0_An_GD2017L_S7_170907_scaffold_315295_prodig
                     al-single_137"
     CDS             complement(83749..84033)
                     /product="hypothetical protein"
                     /codon_start=1
                     /transl_table=11
                     /translation="MGYIIHYRKGDDPARYLAYNAKAAKYYLSHIGRAAAFATKEDAE
                     AAIDYFVEVSPEVACSANYSIRLVPPDNKRPPKVLQMPPPSLWARLLKDD*"
     gene            complement(84033..84263)
                     /locus_tag="P0_An_GD2017L_S7_170907_scaffold_315295_prodig
                     al-single_138"
     CDS             complement(84033..84263)
                     /product="hypothetical protein"
                     /codon_start=1
                     /transl_table=11
                     /translation="MPAKKPLKIRMSKQVKMFLQTLPPDEQKMLVDHFERIASGDLTG
                     VEMTPEERAIFESEEGVDLEAMAQSADEDMEN*"
     gene            complement(84266..84577)
                     /locus_tag="P0_An_GD2017L_S7_170907_scaffold_315295_prodig
                     al-single_139"
     CDS             complement(84266..84577)
                     /product="hypothetical protein"
                     /codon_start=1
                     /transl_table=11
                     /translation="MSPETLSARMCQFESERHHDDIVSRIYLNPEDAVECIRTYHPRQ
                     EPETKTELLRMGILGYLHGAVIYARRFIPRGHYVMLGNLDGNDDLKEGWQPTPGQIQS
                     I*"
     gene            84636..84935
                     /locus_tag="P0_An_GD2017L_S7_170907_scaffold_315295_prodig
                     al-single_140"
     CDS             84636..84935
                     /product="hypothetical protein"
                     /codon_start=1
                     /transl_table=11
                     /translation="MPFDATPLATDWNDVNAMIADIQQHRADTGESLVNADDDGTSYV
                     AVRIPRLGFKAEPSGKTWTITIRVLHDQPSIPELPGVNFRNAPGRKKFSEYVLSL*"
     gene            complement(84877..85371)
                     /locus_tag="P0_An_GD2017L_S7_170907_scaffold_315295_prodig
                     al-single_141"
     CDS             complement(84877..85371)
                     /product="hypothetical protein"
                     /codon_start=1
                     /transl_table=11
                     /translation="MKVHHVIYELDTDEHLDHARALLKLVFGGSPRIRREDHRLYGIY
                     HYGELVAVTGVNVYTLGWFKTTAYAAALKAPPEGAISFTAVHPDHRQKGYATALRRYI
                     QGVYRSLVTGTGAKSMREAMHRLNERTGFRVLWKSGKRTVWYWARGSARTPRTSSGRV
                     RSES*"
     gene            complement(85381..86535)
                     /locus_tag="P0_An_GD2017L_S7_170907_scaffold_315295_prodig
                     al-single_142"
     CDS             complement(85381..86535)
                     /product="hypothetical protein"
                     /codon_start=1
                     /transl_table=11
                     /translation="VISLRAEWLDDGGLPIYDLGAENETAYYLDEHKVWRVLAPNLQR
                     RRLIVPLGGVDCLLEEFEAQLHEWVEVMRGFDGGNGTIIFPIRSFAQIAVDNPEDMRW
                     FVLAGLAYIPNAALGTPLEGADPYQAILQVLHRDQTCQASRDAIAGAQLREIAHAFEL
                     KEARDRSRALLEEFLTAEQRDELTHSACFHVQGADGFRYQIRLGQAHNVFRVDETGQR
                     VVEYCLITKGILPVCDQLLAQKVLLETDPETFHKTANAWSLEGGQRVCLTPPAARRER
                     LPDLIGEQLEIALWRPDTIPGVLDGGREAEGDAGMAFGVGVHVAGERVMAGEATGGAP
                     EAELVPDLGGAGDGLGVAAVGAGVDAASLDVGAPEAAPLAEQVVPPQLLE*"
     gene            complement(86687..87046)
                     /locus_tag="P0_An_GD2017L_S7_170907_scaffold_315295_prodig
                     al-single_143"
     CDS             complement(86687..87046)
                     /product="hypothetical protein"
                     /codon_start=1
                     /transl_table=11
                     /translation="MDTLETTFAGAPEDKGIIAVMGKEGDTKYAWDPTSRAEVDAARE
                     HFAKLKTQGFMLFKVKRFGRKGNAMPEFASKEGKFLAVPPADPEPEKGGPYRTEPAKD
                     FDPATPRYLAIAPVAGG*"
     gene            87083..87751
                     /locus_tag="P0_An_GD2017L_S7_170907_scaffold_315295_prodig
                     al-single_144"
     CDS             87083..87751
                     /product="Uncharacterized protein {ECO:0000313|EMBL
                     :KKK72355.1};  TaxID=412755 species="unclassified
                     sequences; metagenomes; ecological metagenomes.;"
                     source="marine sediment metagenome.;""
                     /codon_start=1
                     /transl_table=11
                     /translation="MAETLDEKLEIAIKAANRYKIAAFLDLLAEHKGHPTFRTHGWVF
                     ERDIGFVCCGHEFRTSVSSLNEALPEARTAFMRLYNRQVRNAWVERERAMRKAEKRAK
                     ALLFRFLTREQKWSLRADNSFEVTGQDGRTYRIVCGEHGGSVVWQGKKRYCFHAKGVE
                     LPRFDLMLAQKLFVETRTEDFLAEAHVTDPDNPTPRVTDPASIPEEATENPEPFLRAA
                     MGAA*"
                     /db_xref="A0A0F8YFB5_9ZZZZ"
     gene            87950..88171
                     /locus_tag="P0_An_GD2017L_S7_170907_scaffold_315295_prodig
                     al-single_145"
     CDS             87950..88171
                     /product="Tax
                     =RIFCSPLOWO2_12_FULL_Betaproteobacteria_65_14_curated"
                     /codon_start=1
                     /transl_table=11
                     /translation="MEMIEMTPQGDTKYQWNVNDPREAEQARALFAQFRSKGYAVFRA
                     KGNGRRGEPVQEFDPDAETMIFVPLMAGG*"
                     /db_xref="88913787"
     gene            complement(88168..88335)
                     /locus_tag="P0_An_GD2017L_S7_170907_scaffold_315295_prodig
                     al-single_146"
     CDS             complement(88168..88335)
                     /product="hypothetical protein"
                     /codon_start=1
                     /transl_table=11
                     /translation="MDDIRPSGTVEVTCVECGWSFWLDSLDSRLPDGPFVCPVCDGTE
                     EYIPKALDDEP*"
     gene            complement(88353..89180)
                     /locus_tag="P0_An_GD2017L_S7_170907_scaffold_315295_prodig
                     al-single_147"
     CDS             complement(88353..89180)
                     /product="hypothetical protein"
                     /codon_start=1
                     /transl_table=11
                     /translation="VAITPAELQADPTGTIISKLSAPTGTSAPIDTLANLALLVATPY
                     PDGTTIYVNEVEDAYVLDKVGAHAADGLCVIAAVGGGYWVARNAGRWEDVQGSIGQGA
                     GTAALTIEVWRDTAFLMWYLRHDQNDALNFVFQLPHRWRHTTAVVPHLHVLPAANPVA
                     AQVVRVDGYYAWTKPGGTALPALVGWTPFGPINTPINPGDFAVQKIISLGAVTPPAEA
                     RGSTCLCIWFRRFGTDPGDTYTTNRTWGPTTAANLALVSADVHYRLAHQGSEVEIPV*"
     gene            complement(89185..89622)
                     /locus_tag="P0_An_GD2017L_S7_170907_scaffold_315295_prodig
                     al-single_148"
     CDS             complement(89185..89622)
                     /product="hypothetical protein"
                     /codon_start=1
                     /transl_table=11
                     /translation="VKVTNVSGATLYLKDLRLIRQGQTEARRAEDLYVGPGASKYLPD
                     TSDVIRSAQKGDLYAFEKVGKITLNDATTLAAAPGPGNALTIAHDLGYIPHIVVVKKV
                     MVGPVVTWVDATGIVDIVHNATFTETTITNTVAAPIDFLIRIG*"
     gene            complement(89646..89972)
                     /locus_tag="P0_An_GD2017L_S7_170907_scaffold_315295_prodig
                     al-single_149"
     CDS             complement(89646..89972)
                     /product="Uncharacterized protein n=1 Tax=Stackebrandtia
                     nassauensis (strain DSM 44728 / NRRL B-16338 / NBRC
                     102104 / LLR-40K-21) RepID=D3PWL6_STANL"
                     /codon_start=1
                     /transl_table=11
                     /translation="MPYVNERLALLDKFEQVFAEAAKERPKRDTFVPAPEGAYQTTEL
                     GWVAFERQVMFEAVNLERRVRGLPQVTLRQVIRVENQACGHVDYAHKYALYCAELAMG
                     DDKPPP*"
                     /db_xref="UniRef100_D3PWL6"
                     /db_xref="sna:Snas_3576"
                     /db_xref="D3PWL6_STANL"
     gene            complement(90003..90212)
                     /locus_tag="P0_An_GD2017L_S7_170907_scaffold_315295_prodig
                     al-single_150"
     CDS             complement(90003..90212)
                     /product="hypothetical protein"
                     /codon_start=1
                     /transl_table=11
                     /translation="MEMTPERIAKILHKHLKPAEAMEVIQVFNERAGVVAALMQMGPK
                     QFKNEKLLVEWAKQIARHAKTTGDC*"
     gene            complement(90216..90794)
                     /locus_tag="P0_An_GD2017L_S7_170907_scaffold_315295_prodig
                     al-single_151"
     CDS             complement(90216..90794)
                     /product="Tax
                     =RIFCSPLOWO2_12_FULL_OD1_Kaiserbacteria_45_26_curated"
                     /codon_start=1
                     /transl_table=11
                     /translation="MRNLAGAHYCDDVIHEELSQAGLTAIVVPRDEVHSEVPYTLEGQ
                     MRGFKFRRAWRYWVVEGRVPIEAARDLYENPVGRKAVRAGGDCTCPEPETQAEWFDFA
                     GQRVYPDPTGEQEAKWRGFIETHPECRGEPGYFAPDPSVITGAHAFVTCYHIDTQEGL
                     NLFVETMRKWCGRPLPTRGRTVYDRLLEAEDF*"
                     /db_xref="88986962"
     gene            complement(90782..91210)
                     /locus_tag="P0_An_GD2017L_S7_170907_scaffold_315295_prodig
                     al-single_152"
     CDS             complement(90782..91210)
                     /product="hypothetical protein"
                     /codon_start=1
                     /transl_table=11
                     /translation="VKRQRPRRRKLVAAYHGRQRCWQLLWAIPQGKRWLTALHETGFP
                     TKEKALSRRRVIYAQRDANRARTTLYRTVEKFLRMIRRRRGRDLCSRWDPLNGIIGIG
                     DGPETLGVRIERVQEKYGKSLDDFWRDVNQALREDEPCET*"
     gene            complement(91207..91509)
                     /locus_tag="P0_An_GD2017L_S7_170907_scaffold_315295_prodig
                     al-single_153"
     CDS             complement(91207..91509)
                     /product="Uncharacterized protein {ECO:0000313|EMBL
                     :KKM71389.1};  TaxID=412755 species="unclassified
                     sequences; metagenomes; ecological metagenomes.;"
                     source="marine sediment metagenome.;""
                     /codon_start=1
                     /transl_table=11
                     /translation="MKPPELAHTAIAFLNGLLQTDPEAVRALVETRVPCNEAMAQHPS
                     VQVSVDDGVEQRTVGLLGILNGLIGVDDDGWGFLAAEFDDEGKLTRFLLTPPRVHR*"
                     /db_xref="A0A0F9JNK3_9ZZZZ"
     gene            complement(91527..92024)
                     /locus_tag="P0_An_GD2017L_S7_170907_scaffold_315295_prodig
                     al-single_154"
     CDS             complement(91527..92024)
                     /product="GTP pyrophosphokinase {ECO:0000313|EMBL:KFB77029
                     .1}; EC=2.7.6.5 {ECO:0000313|EMBL:KFB77029.1};; 
                     TaxID=1453999 species="Bacteria; Proteobacteria;
                     Betaproteobacteria; Candidatus Accumulibacter.;"
                     source="Candidatus Accumulibacter sp. SK-02.;""
                     /codon_start=1
                     /transl_table=11
                     /translation="MDARSLALRAHGKQTYGDLPYAVHLERVVDLVRRYGQVVEDIAW
                     LHDTLEDTGLLVTEIDCYCGSEVARGVMLLTDPPGRNRKERKAKMNARLAAIAVDSPD
                     AWVLLVKAADRLANVESSVQARLLPLVEMYRKEQVAFREAVYRAGFNDRFIEATEALL
                     GMVHA*"
                     /db_xref="A0A080MID9_9PROT"
                     /db_xref="UniRef100_UPI00016C4727"
                     /db_xref="scl:sce6063"
                     /db_xref="UPI00016C4727"
                     /db_xref="2.7.6.5"
     gene            complement(92050..92244)
                     /locus_tag="P0_An_GD2017L_S7_170907_scaffold_315295_prodig
                     al-single_155"
     CDS             complement(92050..92244)
                     /product="hypothetical protein"
                     /codon_start=1
                     /transl_table=11
                     /translation="MPDVHLTTSAPGCGGTLVVLTPEQARGLAGVLMAYAAEEKAEMV
                     VLTVPMGSVTVGSPHPGLIR*"
     gene            complement(92245..92565)
                     /locus_tag="P0_An_GD2017L_S7_170907_scaffold_315295_prodig
                     al-single_156"
     CDS             complement(92245..92565)
                     /product="hypothetical protein"
                     /codon_start=1
                     /transl_table=11
                     /translation="VTAPYRKPGECLPDRPLPPAVVLPRPPGKRMWINMLQGRGRDLR
                     YRPSRMPQVLAIVAGVLVLAAIVAFAMTADIKDLEPGGDCSCSCSPKPCSCSCDRRRS
                     LFED*"
     gene            complement(92562..92795)
                     /locus_tag="P0_An_GD2017L_S7_170907_scaffold_315295_prodig
                     al-single_157"
     CDS             complement(92562..92795)
                     /product="hypothetical protein"
                     /codon_start=1
                     /transl_table=11
                     /translation="MADRKCTVYSEYCPEHGFFHGAEAEELRAGIEAIIDHEGDVQGF
                     KRALRALLDRVDARDSLAYLEAKKAEEAKENEP*"
     gene            complement(92839..93156)
                     /locus_tag="P0_An_GD2017L_S7_170907_scaffold_315295_prodig
                     al-single_158"
     CDS             complement(92839..93156)
                     /product="hypothetical protein"
                     /codon_start=1
                     /transl_table=11
                     /translation="MGTYEENLVKALDTMLWGPQRPIVDSGRVVLNRAALVETFIPAW
                     GARFRPRPDGDVSVEYRDFVGTLSSPDGNGREWQVFSGAYAGLTDVHFRTKLSEWAKA
                     GNI*"
     gene            complement(93165..93398)
                     /locus_tag="P0_An_GD2017L_S7_170907_scaffold_315295_prodig
                     al-single_159"
     CDS             complement(93165..93398)
                     /product="hypothetical protein"
                     /codon_start=1
                     /transl_table=11
                     /translation="MIPIEHPPEAEGQEPCALCGRPTGFWTALPDREPKDQVACCARC
                     GEAREPEDVPTKEAWFLKANTRVSYKVNWRVTF*"
     gene            complement(93589..93867)
                     /locus_tag="P0_An_GD2017L_S7_170907_scaffold_315295_prodig
                     al-single_160"
     CDS             complement(93589..93867)
                     /product="hypothetical protein"
                     /codon_start=1
                     /transl_table=11
                     /translation="MNCKMCGKPLPKYTRSWWERLDKPNLRPVVGKAIARQGLVRQIL
                     RTRGEPGDQRVTYWTGQVGYNGRGHFCSLKCGYEWAMDEIAKIEDSMP*"
     gene            complement(93864..94121)
                     /locus_tag="P0_An_GD2017L_S7_170907_scaffold_315295_prodig
                     al-single_161"
     CDS             complement(93864..94121)
                     /product="hypothetical protein"
                     /codon_start=1
                     /transl_table=11
                     /translation="MKALTLTKTKAALAAYDAALGAFREAVGKEPTEVVDALDGAVEA
                     ADGAVRAAFAEETADRNQPKNAKLVSPADPWLRRLVERYAP*"
     gene            complement(94125..94367)
                     /locus_tag="P0_An_GD2017L_S7_170907_scaffold_315295_prodig
                     al-single_162"
     CDS             complement(94125..94367)
                     /product="hypothetical protein"
                     /codon_start=1
                     /transl_table=11
                     /translation="MTSTPKLQVALREYYRLSERAQDMWACGAGMHPAMDSLCHAMAK
                     AEEEVRAAIEEELSWFCEPGQVHHIYADDPRLRTWA*"
     gene            complement(94398..94523)
                     /locus_tag="P0_An_GD2017L_S7_170907_scaffold_315295_prodig
                     al-single_163"
     CDS             complement(94398..94523)
                     /product="hypothetical protein"
                     /codon_start=1
                     /transl_table=11
                     /translation="VKRACQSTCRDPENRSKKGCVCGGHSQKARKKRKVKRGKPG*"
     gene            complement(94520..94756)
                     /locus_tag="P0_An_GD2017L_S7_170907_scaffold_315295_prodig
                     al-single_164"
     CDS             complement(94520..94756)
                     /product="hypothetical protein"
                     /codon_start=1
                     /transl_table=11
                     /translation="MLMPVLDLWEPHPEYPGTEIRKCGAEKVLALFPEGLDSSQCWVW
                     TLGKKNGCADDREVARKRAEEAARAEGYQLEEDL*"
ORIGIN      
        1 GTTGTGGTTC TCCTTTTGGA ATCCCGATTG AGGATGGTGA CGCCATGACC CGTTGGCACG
       61 ACGACTACAG CAAGGCAAAG GGCGGGAGCG ACCAGAACGG TCGCCTCGCG CATCGGGTGG
      121 TGAACCGCTA TCGCGAGGCC CTCCAAACCA TCCCCAAGCA AGCGGCAGAC TGGCAACCCG
      181 ACCTTTGGTT ACCCGATCTG CTCGGGGCCA AGAAGCGACT TTCGGATGAA GCCATCAAGG
      241 CCATCAAGGC CGAAATGAAG GCGGACACCA GCCCCTACGG CAAGAAGGAT GGCAAGGCCC
      301 CGGCAGGGGG GATCGTGTAC TTCCTGTTCA AGGCCATCCA CGAAGCGAGC CTTGCGCAGA
      361 AGCTCTGGAA CCTCTTGGAC CAGAATGCTG GCTTGGCAGG AGACAGCCAG TGGGAAGACC
      421 TTGCGGGTCG TATCGCGGGG CACTTGAGCC ATGACCCAGC AGAGCGCAAG GTCCAAGCGG
      481 CGGGCCTCTG CGTGGACCTA CTGATGCGTA CCCGGCAGGG GCGCAAGGCG ACCTCCCTCA
      541 ATCGCCTCCT CACTCGGGAG TTCGCGAACG AGATTGCGGC TGTCAACGCG GCTGGCCCCC
      601 CTGGCCCCGC CGAGAGACTT CGTGAACCCG CCCAGAAGAA ACGCTCTCCT GCGCAGGTTC
      661 TCATCGCTTG GGCCGAGGAC CCTGGGGTCA AGGCCGTCGT ACAAAAGGCT CTGCAAGCCA
      721 CCGGCAAGGA TCCTGCGAAG GTGGCCCGGC TCATCGTGGA TACCCTGGAG GATGCCAACG
      781 TCCATCGGGG TGCGTCCATC GCAGAAGGGC TGCTTGGTCC GATGGGTCAG GTGGATACCG
      841 CCGAGATGGC CTACACTGGA TCGGACGCGG CCAGCGCGCT CGATTGGGGT GTGGAATCCG
      901 TCTGCGGTTT CGCCGTGGGG CTCCTCATGG CCATCGGGGC ATCTGCTTCT GCAACGCGAC
      961 TCGCCAAAGC TCTAGTCGGG GAGTACCCTG ACATCTTCGA GGATCGCCTG CTGTAGGGAG
     1021 GTGAGGGATG TACAGCGCAG GTCGCCACCT CATCATCGAC GGAGCCGTCA AGGACGCCTC
     1081 GGTGTTCACC GCCGATCGCT TGACGGCCAT GTTCAACGAC CTCGCAAAGG CGTTGGACAT
     1141 GCAGATCATC CTCGGCCCCA ACTTCATCGA GGTGCCCCTC GACAAGGCCG TCCTACGCAC
     1201 GGTCAAGAAG ACCGGCGAGT TCGCGGACGA AGGCGGTATC TCTGGCACCT GCGTCATCTC
     1261 GACGAGCCAC ATGAGCCTAC ACGCCTGGCC TCTCCGCAAG GCGTTCTCGG CCGACGTGTT
     1321 CTCGTGCAAG GACTTCGACC ACATGAAGGC CATCGGCATC CTGACCGAGG TGCTCGGCGT
     1381 CACCCGGTCA CACGTCACCG TGCTCGACCG CCTCATGCCT CGCTAGCTCT GGACACCCCG
     1441 GCGAAGGCCC TTCAGGTACG AGCGCACCCC GCGCTCCGTG AGCCGAGCTG CCATCTCACC
     1501 GTCTTGGTGC GGCAGGTCGC GGTACTCGAC GAGCTGTAGG TCGGCCAACG ACCGGAGCAC
     1561 GTCACACCAG TTCCAACCGA AGTACTCCGC GCGATCCCTC CAGGGGAACG CCTGCGCCTT
     1621 GTAGAGCCTC GCGAGGGCGG TTCGCTCATC CTTGGTGAGC GTCGGGCAGC ACTTGATTCG
     1681 CGCGACCGCC CACCCCTTCA TCTCGCACTC GTCCGCTTGC GCTTTGGTCA TGCTGTTTCT
     1741 ACAACCAAGC GCGCCCGCTG ATCAACCGCG CGGTGTACGA TAGGGAACGA TGAACCAGCC
     1801 CATCAACGGT GCGGCCCTCC AGGCCACCTA CGAGCAGCTC AAAAAGGTAA GGGAGTCGAA
     1861 GACCTGCGTG CTCAAACCCA ACCCCATGCT CCGCACGGAG ATCGTGGGGC TCGACGGGCA
     1921 GCCGCAACCC TTCCGGCTGC GCTACTACCA GGTGCAGGGG ATCTTCCACC TGCTGTCCAT
     1981 GAAGCGCATG GTCCTGGGGG ACGGCACGGG CCTCGGCAAG ACCATCGAGG CTATCGGGGC
     2041 GCTCTGCTAC CTCTGGATGC CGAGCAAGGA GCCCCGCAAC AAGGTCATCG TGGTCACGCC
     2101 GAAGAGCGCT CTCCGGCAAT GGGCGGCGGA GATCCAGCGG TTCACCACGG GGGTCCGCAC
     2161 CTACCTCGTG ACGGGGACCG CCGAGGAGCG GCAGGCGGTC TACGAGGCTT GGGCCAACGC
     2221 CCCCACTGGC CCGGACGCCG AGAAGGCTGT GCTCATCCTC AACTACCACC TGCTCATCCG
     2281 CGACTGGGAC CAAGGCCGCA TCGTCCCGAC GTTGGCGGAC GGGCGGCCGG ACCCGAAAGG
     2341 GGTGACGACG CCTGGCCTAC TCGACCGCAT CATCCGAGGC GTGCAAGACC TCGTGGTCAT
     2401 CTTCGACGAG GCAGCGGCGT TCAAGAACAC GAGCACCAAG ACCTGGCAGA CCTGCCGCTT
     2461 CCTGAGCTTG CGCGCCAACC GGGTCTACGG GCTCACGGCG ACGCTGCTGA AGAACAACCT
     2521 CATCGAGGGC TACAGCATCT ACAAGGTCAT CCACCCGGAC GTGTTCACGA CCAAGACGAA
     2581 GTTCATGGAC CTCTACTGCG TCACCCGCAT GCAGTTCGTC GGGGGGCGGC GGAAGATCCC
     2641 GCTCGTCGTC GGGTACAAGA ACCTCCAACA CTTCCGAGAG CGCATCGACC CCTTCTTCCT
     2701 CGGGCGCCCC AAGCACGCCG TCTCGGACGA GCTGCCAACA CTCATCACGA AGGAGATCCC
     2761 CTGCGAGCTG TCCACCGTCG AGAACGCCAA GTACAGCGAG GCCCTGACCG GGGTGCTGGA
     2821 GCTAGGTGAC GGCACGGTGC GCGACTACGA GGACTACAAG GCGTTCGTCG CGCTCATCTA
     2881 CTGCCAGCAG GTGGCCGACT CCCTGCACCT GCTCGGCTTC AAAGAGGGCT CAGGGGTGCT
     2941 CGACCGATTC GCCCAGGAAA TCATGGGCGA TGTCGCTGAG CTGGGCAGCA AAGAGGAAGC
     3001 GTTACTTGAC CTTCTGACGG GCGAGCTGGA AGGCGAGAAG GTCATCATCT ACACGCGCTT
     3061 CGAGTCCCTC GTGGGCCGTC TGCAAGCCAT CCTGACCAAG GCCAAGATCA AGAGCGTCCG
     3121 CATCACGGGC AAGGAGAAGG ATGACGACCG GCGCGCGGCC CAGGTCGCAT TCCAGGACAC
     3181 GGGCTCTGAC GTGCGCGTCA TCTTCATCAC CGACGCGGGG TCAGAGGCTA TCAACCTCCA
     3241 GATCGCGTCA GCGATGATCT TCTACGACGC GCCATGGAGC TGGGGCAACT ACGTCCAGAC
     3301 CATCGGTCGA ATGATCCGAA TTGGTAGCCC GCACCAGCAT GTCGTGGTGT ACCACCTGGT
     3361 AGCAGAGCGG CCGGCGACTA CGCTCAAGGA CCGGAGGACC ATTGACCACT ACACGCTCGG
     3421 CCTTTTGCGC GGCAAGAAGG ACCTCATCGA CCAAGTGCTC GGAGAAGTGG CTGTCGGCGC
     3481 CCTGGACTTC GACAAGGGCC AAGGCTTCGT GCGCAACCTC GTGCGTGAGA TGAAGGGGAC
     3541 CAACACCACC CAGAGCTAGG AGGACCGCTT GGCTGAGGTA AAGAAGCCCT GTCCCTGGGG
     3601 ATGCGATGGC TCGGGCCGGC TGCGGCACGA CGAGGGCACG GTCATCTACT GCACCTGCTT
     3661 CCAGGTGCGG CGCATGCGGC CCTTGCTCCA GGACTTCTCC AATGCAGCCG CCATCACCCA
     3721 GAGCCCCCTC TACATTGGGG AGGGGGACAA GCTCGTAGAC CGCACCCGCG AGAACCTGTT
     3781 CATCAAGGGC TACTGGGCCG AAGACCTGCG CTCGCACTTC CGGTTCGCGC TATCCAGCAA
     3841 GCTCTACGAC AGCGACTTCC GGTTCCGGTT CAAGACCATC ATGGATGCCG AGCTGCTCGA
     3901 CGTGTGGCTC GACAAGAAGA GCTACAAGGC GCAGTCGAGA GAGGATCGAG AACAGCGCAA
     3961 GACCTTCAAC ACCCTGGACC AATTCGTCGG GCCAGACCTG GACCTCGTGC TGCTCCGCCT
     4021 GGGGTTCCTG GGGCACCCGA ACCGCGCCAT GGCCGGCGTC ATCAAGCAAG CGCTGATGAT
     4081 GCGGGAGACG GCCCGGAAGG CCACCTGGCT CGTCGAGGAC ACGTCACGGA CCACCTTCGG
     4141 GCCGGGCAAC TACAGCTACA GCGAAGACCT CGCCGGCTAC ATCGCCGAGC AGTTCAAGAT
     4201 CGTCAACCTG ACCCGAAAGG CCCCACCCCA AGTCATCCTC CCGCCGCATG GCTACGACGT
     4261 GTCGGGGGAC ACCGACGATT CAGAGGATGC CAGCCTCGGC GGCGACACGG ACTTCGAGGC
     4321 AGCCTTCAAG CGGCGGCCCA AGGAGGTATT CAAAGCGCCC CCCGAGCCAG AGGGGAACGT
     4381 GTTCGCCTCG GTCGGAGCGT TGAGCGACAA GGACAAGAAG AAGTGGCGTA GGGGGCAGCA
     4441 TTGAAGCGTC TACTCCGATC CATCATCGAC TTCGACGGGA TGATCACGCC CGAGGGGTTG
     4501 CTGTTCAACT TCACGCGGCT CAAGAAGTCC CAGCTCGAAT GGTCGCGCCC GGATGACCAG
     4561 CGCATCTACA AGTTCGTCAA CGACTTCTTC CAGAACCACC TGGAACTCCC CAGCTCGGCC
     4621 ACCGTCACCG ACTACTTCAC CCGCGCCGAC GACCCCGAGG TGACCGAGCG CCTCAAAGAC
     4681 ATCCAGGCGG CGCAGTCGTA CAACCGCACC AACTTCGGGC ACCTGCTCCA GACGCTCCTC
     4741 GAAGACCAGA ACAAGGTCAA GCTCGTCGCC CTGTTCAAGG AGTCGCAGGA CATCGTAACG
     4801 AAGGGGCTGG ACTACAAGGA AGGCAGGGAG ACGGTCCGCA AGCAGGGGGT TCGGGACAGC
     4861 ATCGTTCACT TCACCCAGCG CGCGAACGAG CTGCTCATCC CCGAGTACAA CGCCCGCGTC
     4921 CAGGGGGACA TCCGCCTCGA TGGCCAAGAG CTGTGGGACG AGTACCAGCA AGCGAAGGTC
     4981 AACAAGGACA AGGTGTGGGG CAAGTTCGTC GGCCTCAACG AGATCGACAA GGTGTGCCAA
     5041 GGCATCAAGA AGGGCGAGCT GTGGACCCAC TGCGCCTTCC CCGGCGAGCT GAAAACCAGC
     5101 TTCGCGCTCA ACTGGGCCTA CAACCTCGTG ACCCGCTACC GGACCAACAT CGTCTACTGG
     5161 TCGCTGGAGA TGCCCTACGA GCAGGTGCGG CGCAACGTCA TCGCCATCCA CTCGGCGAAC
     5221 CTCAAGTGGC TCCACCGGGG CTACAAGCCC CTCGACTACC GCAAGATCCG CGATGGTGAG
     5281 CTGAACGCCG AGGAGGAGGT GTTCTACAAG ATCCTCCTCG AAGATTGGCA GAATTGCCGG
     5341 GACTACTGCC ACTTCGAGAT CATGGCGCCG GCCAAGGAGA TGACCATCGA GGACATCAAG
     5401 CTCGACACGG AGCTGCTGCA CCGGGAGTTC GAGGTCGGCT GCGTGTTCCT CGACCACGGG
     5461 CAGGAGATCG AGGCGCGCAA GAACAAGCGT GGCAAGGGCG ACTACGTGAT GGAGATCAAC
     5521 AGCGTCGTTC GTGACGCCAA GCGCATGGCC CTGCACTTCA ACCAGGGCGA GAAGGTCCCC
     5581 GTGGTCATGC TCTTCCAGAT CAATCGCCAG GGCAAGGACG AGGCGGCCAA GAACGAGGGG
     5641 CGCTACAAGA TGAACGCCAT CAACTACGCC AACCAGGTCG AGAAGTCCTC GGACGTGATC
     5701 TCGACGACCT ACCTCGACGA CGCTCATCGC CAGGCTGGCA CCACCATGTT CTGCAACCTG
     5761 AAGAACCGGG ACAACCCGCT GTTCCAACCC TTCGTGGCCG AAGTGCAGTT CGGCCCCCGG
     5821 CGCATCCTCA ACGGTGTGGC GGATAGCTCA CGCGGAGGCA TGAACGTCGA GGACCACCGA
     5881 GCCTCGGTGC AACGCCAGCT AGCCCTCGAT CCCCTCAACC TATGAGCGCG CGGGACTACC
     5941 AGAAGGAAGC CGAGCGCGAG ATCCAAGGCC AGGAATCCGC CCGTCGCTGG GTCAAAGCAC
     6001 GCATCGAGGT CATCCACGAG CGGGTGACAG CCCATGACGT GCTCCGGCGC TTCGGGGTGA
     6061 ACCTCCGCTA CGGGGAGGAC CACGAGGAGC AGTTCTCGTG CCCCTTCCAC GGACAGGACA
     6121 ACAAGCCCTC GGCACGGGTC TACCCCGCCT CCGTGCGCGG CCCTTCTCAT GCCTGGTGCT
     6181 TCGTCTGCCA AGAGCGTTGG GACGTGCTCG GCCTCTGGAA GAAGTTCACC AACTTCGAGG
     6241 GGCGCTTCAC GCGCTTGCTG TCGGACATCG AGCGCGAGTA CGGCATCATC CCACCCGATA
     6301 GCCCGCCCAT CGACGATGGG GATGATGGGC AGGACGAAGA ACTACTCGAA GTGCTCCGCC
     6361 TGTTCGACAT CTGCGAGCGC CGGCTCAAGG GCGCCAAGCG GGCCTTCGAC ATGCGGGGCT
     6421 TCCTGGTAAT CAGCTCCATT CTCGACCGGC TCTACTACCA GTTGGAGAGC GGGGGGACGC
     6481 CCTACGAGCA GCTCAAGGCT GTCCTGGGGA AAGTCCTGGA CAAGATTGGG GAGAAGGTGC
     6541 GGGCGTGCCC CGACGACTGA AGCTCTGCCC CGTCGAGCTG GGCGACATCG AGCTACAGCT
     6601 TGTCTACAGC TACGGCGGCG AGTGGGAGCC CGAGTGGCGC GCTCTGCAAG GCAGTCTTAT
     6661 CGCGGGGTTG TTCACGCACG TCTCGAAAGC CGTCATGGAC CACGCCCTCC AGGGGTGGAC
     6721 GAGCCCGCTC GTGAAGGCCC TGGGGCTCTC CCCCGAGGGT GCCCTGCACA AGCTCCCGAA
     6781 GGTCATGCGC CAGTGCTGGA GCCGCCCCAA CTGCCCTCAC TCGGGCACCT ACTGCACGCC
     6841 GCTCGACAAG AAGATGCCGT GGTGCTTCAC GCCGGACGGA ATCGAGGACG AAGAAATGCG
     6901 CCAGCTCGCG CACGAAGCCA TCCGGCTGTG GCGCGAGAAG GTGTACATCA TCGTGGTCAC
     6961 GGAGGACGAG CATGCCAGAT GACTTCGACG ACGATGTTGC GGGGACCGCG CTCCCGGCAG
     7021 ACTTGGCCGA TGCGGACATC GAGGATGAGG CGCCTGCCAC CGAGGTAGCC CCTACCGAGC
     7081 CTCCCCCTGC GGTCGCTGCT CCTGTGGCCG CATCCCCTGC CGAGGCTGTC GATGAGGATC
     7141 TGCTGGCTAT GCTGAACCAA GCGGGGGCAG CCGCACGGCC GGCACCGCCC CCGCCGAGAG
     7201 CCATGCCCGA GGATGACTCT GACACCTCCT TCGAGGAGTT CACGGCGACA TCAGGGATCC
     7261 AGCAGCAAGC CACGGTCCCA CGGATCTCCA AGCCCTGGAT GAAGCATCAT CGGTTCGTCC
     7321 AGGTCAAGAC ACCCGAGGAG GTGGAGCGCA TCGTCGATGA GGCCATCGCC AACGGGCACT
     7381 GCTCCCTCGA CCTCGAAACC GAGGGCTTCG ACAACCGCAT CCGCTACGAC GAGGCGGGCA
     7441 AGCCCTACAC GGTGCACAAG ATCGTCGGCT TCTGCATCTC CATCGGGGAG GCCAAGACCG
     7501 GGTACTACAT CCCTCTCCGC CACCGGCCGG AGGATGGTGG CGACGACCTC AACGTCAAGC
     7561 CCACCGAGCG CGTCGAGGCC GCTATCCGCT GCCTGTGCCA AGCCTCACAG CCGACCCCAA
     7621 AGGAAGGGCA GCCGGACCCC CTGAGCTTCA AGGAGTTCGA GACGCCCCCC AAGGTCGTCA
     7681 TCGACTTCTG GAATGCGAAG TTCGACCAGG AGTTCCTGTA CCCCATCACG GGCATCGACT
     7741 GGTGGCACCC AGAGAGCTTC GAGGACGGGC TCCTCGCGTG CTTCACGCTC TTCTCGGACG
     7801 ATGACCACCT CGGCCTCAAG CACAAGGCCA AGGAGAAACT CCGCGACCCC GATGGCAACC
     7861 CCTACGAGAT GATCGAGCTG AAGGAGCTGT TCCTTCGGGG TCGGCCCATC AAGTTCTACC
     7921 TGCTGGCCCC CGATGAGATG GGCACGTTGA ACTACGCCTG CTCGGATGCC GTCTGCACGC
     7981 GCCTGCTCTG CTCGCACCCG TCCATCATCC CTACGGTGAA GGCGAAGCCC GAGCTGGCGT
     8041 TCACCTATCG CCTGGAGAAG ATGGTCGTGC AGGTCATCCG GGTCATGGAG CGCAACCGGG
     8101 TCAAGATCGA CCGTGCGCGC ATCAAGCAGA TGCTCGACAC CAACGAGCTG AAGCGCGCCG
     8161 AGTGGCTCGC GAAGATCGTG GCGGTAGCCG AGAGCAAGGG CTTCCCTGGT TTCGAGCCTG
     8221 CCAGCACGAA GCAGCTCTCG GACTTCCTGT TCAGCGAGCG CGGGCTCAAC ATCGAGCCCA
     8281 AGCCGGAGAA GAACGAGAAG TCAGGCCAGT ACAAGACGGA TGCCGACACG CTCGAAGCAC
     8341 TGGTGAAGGA CAACCCCAAC GCCCCCGAGG TGCTCCAGTG GGTCTTGGAT TGGCGGAGCT
     8401 GCGAGAAGCT CCAGGGGACC TACCTCGAAG GGCTCTACAA CAACCCGGAC GAGAACGACG
     8461 AGCTGCGCTT CGACTTCAAG CAGACGGGTG CCCAGACGGG CAGGTTCTCG GCCCCTGGAC
     8521 GCGAGGTCGA GCATGGCTTC TCGGGCATTC CCATCCACGG GATGCCCCAC ACCACGGAGT
     8581 TCCGCGAGTG CTTCATCGCG CGGCCCGGCT ACACGATGGT CAAGAGCGAC TACGCCGGGC
     8641 AGGAGTTGCG CGTGGTGGCC AACATCTCGG GTGAGCCCGT GTGGATCAAG GAGTTCCTGA
     8701 ATGGCTCCGG CGATCTGCAC TCCATCACCG CACGGGCCTT CTTCGGCAAG CAGGAAGTCA
     8761 CCAAGGAGGA GCGCGCCAAG GGCAAGCAGG CCAACTTCGC GCTCGTCTAC GGTGGTGGTC
     8821 CCGCCGCCAT CATCCGGGCA ACCGGGTGCG ACAAGCCCGA GGCCCATCGG CGCAAGGCGG
     8881 CCTTCGACAA GGCGGTGCCA ACCTTCGCCA AGTGGGTCAA GGGACAGCAC GCCAAGGTGA
     8941 AGAAGGACCG AGGCATCTGG AACCCCTTCG GCCGGTGGAT CGCCATCCCT GATGCCAACG
     9001 TCAAGGAGGG GGACATCACC TCCCGAGGCA AGCGGGTCGA TGCCAACGAG GCCAACAGCA
     9061 TCCGCGCGGC CTGCGAGCGG CACTCGACCA ACTACCCCAT CCAGAGCGCG GGCGCGGACA
     9121 TCATGAAGAT CGCGCTCGTC CTGCTGCACC GGGAGTTCCA CAAGCGCGGC TGGCTGAAGG
     9181 ACGGCGCCGA CGTTGTGCGC ATGCTCCTGA CGGTGCACGA CGAAATCGTG TTCGAGATCA
     9241 AGGACGAGTA CGTCCCCGAG GTACTCAAGG TCATCGTGGA GCGCATGGAA GCGCCAACCC
     9301 GAATCCCGCA GCCGCCGCAC AGCCCCGTCT GGAAGGTGCC CCTCGTGGTC GAGCCCCTCA
     9361 TCGGGCGCTC CTGGGGTGGG GTGTACGACT ACGCCATGCT TCGGAAGGGG CAAGAAACCC
     9421 CGCCGAAGGA AGGCGAGAAG CTCAAGCCGC ACGAGATTCG AGTCGGCAAC CGCATCTACC
     9481 ATCGAATCCC GCCCTGGCTC GAAGCCTACT GGAAGCCCTA CTACGACGCG CCGGCCGAGC
     9541 CTCCCAAGGA CCCCCCACCC GCCGCCCCTA CGGAGGCTCC AGCAGCCCCG CCAGCAGCCT
     9601 CTCCCCCTGC TCCAGCAGCT CCCGCCGCCT CCCCAGCGCA GACTGCCCCA GAGTCTCCTG
     9661 CGCAACCTCC GAAGGAGGCT ACCCCGAAAA CGCTGGTCTT CCGTATAGGC GTCCTCACGG
     9721 CAAGCTCATG CCGGGACACC CAGCTCGTGC TCTTCGAGCA CCGGCACTTG GACCCCATGA
     9781 CGAAGGGGAT GCCGGTGCGG CTCCTCTCGA AGGAGGGTGT GGTGCTTGTC GAGACGACGC
     9841 GCGGAGTGCG CATTCAACCG ACGGCGTACC TCGATGTGAT CCGCAAGATG CAGCGGCTAC
     9901 GCTTGACCGA CGGCAAGTAC GACTTGCTGT AGCTCCTGGG CGGTGTACTA TCTTCCAAGG
     9961 GTTATGCCCA AGCAAGACTA CCTGCGCGAG TGCAACGACA AGGGGGTCCC TCTGCCGGAC
    10021 TTCGCGGAAG CGTTCTGCTC GCGGTGCCTC CAACCCGAGT GCACGCGCAG TCTGCATGGC
    10081 AAGATGAAGT TCGACCAACG GGTTGCCACT TGGGAAGACC GCCTGTTCAG GAACGTCCCT
    10141 CGTCTCGATG CCTCGGACCC TCGGTACAGC GCTATCGCAG GGCAGAGGTT CATCAACATC
    10201 GACACGAGCC GGACACCAGA GATTCGCTCC GCCTGGATCG ACCCTCTCAC GGTAACGGAG
    10261 TCCCCCGCGC CTACACCCCC TACGCCACAA GCCACCCCCG AGGTGCAACC CCAACCAACC
    10321 CCGAGGGCTC CCAAGCATCT CGCGCTAGCC AACGCGCCTA GCCAGGCTGG CAAGATGCTG
    10381 GGCACCCCAC CGCCCGCCAA GGATGCCTGG GCGGCCCCGG AGCCGACCAC GAAATCGAAC
    10441 GAGAAGGTGG TCCCGCCAGG TTTCACCGTC AAACTTGGTG GCTCCGGTGT ATAGTAGGTT
    10501 AGGAGACGCG CATGGAGTTC AAGGCGATCA TCAAACAGGA TGGCACGGTG GTCACGGAAG
    10561 TCCTCGACCG AGGAAGCCAC CTGTGCTCAG AGGTTTACCG TGTAACCAAC GCCGTGGGCA
    10621 AGCAGCTCAA CGACGAAGAA ACCGGACCGG ATTGCGAGCC GGTCATCGAA ACCTCGGGCG
    10681 AGAAGTGATC GCCTGAGAAC GGAGAATCAC GATGAGTCAT CGAGTCACCA CCAAGACCGA
    10741 GATCAAGGAC AAGGCGCTTG CAGCCCAGGC GCTCAAGATC GCGGGGATGG GCTACCAGGA
    10801 CATGGGGACC AGCCTGCGCA TCACGAGCGG CAAGATGTGC AACGCCACCA TCAACCTTCA
    10861 GACCGGCGAG ATCAGCGGCG ACACCGACTA CGGCCACACG AACAAGTCCC TCGGGGCTCT
    10921 TCGGCAGGCG TACGGTGAGG CCAAGTACCG CGCCGAGTGC ATGAAGCAAG GGATCAACAT
    10981 CACGTCCCGC GAAGTCAACC GCGATGGCGA CGTGGTGCTG TACTGCCGCA TGGCGTGACC
    11041 CCTCGCTGTC CGGTTCGGTG GAAGCCCGCC CCCCGGCGGG CTTTCGCATA TCAGGGGCGC
    11101 GCTTTCTCTC CCGTTCTTGG GGGTCGCTCG GTGTATGGTA GAGCGAGGCA ACGATGAACC
    11161 AAGACCTTCT GTTTCACCTG CGGTCCCTCT CGCGAATCAT CTACTTCGTG ACCGACGAAG
    11221 AGGACCAGTT CCTCGTCAAG CTACGGGACA CGCTCAAGAA GTACGCCGCG CGGACGATGG
    11281 TGTTCAACGC CGCTCTGGGG CTCGTACCCA TCGAAGCCCT CATCCGCGAT TGGACGACCC
    11341 GCGCCCACGC GGAGAACCGA GAGTGTGCCA ACATCCACGA CGCGCTCATC CAGGCGTACA
    11401 AGGATGACCC GAAGGACGAG CAGAACTTCT ACGTGTTCAC GGACCCGGAG CGCTGGCTCT
    11461 CCGATCCCCA TGTCGTGCGC CGGGTGCTCA ACATCGTCCA CCAGCTCCAC AACGACATCC
    11521 GCAACATCAA GATCCTGATC TTCGTGGGGA CGCGCCGGTA CGTGCCCGAG AAGATCCAGC
    11581 GGTACGTCGA GGTCATCAAC GACCACGGGC TCACCTCGAA CGAGATCGGG GACATCGTGA
    11641 AAACCGCCTG CGACCACTTG CAGACGCAGG TGCCGAAGGA TGCCGCCCAG GTCTTCCGTG
    11701 GGCTCACGAG CTACGAGATC AACGCCGCCA TCGCACAGTC GATCGTCAAG ACGAAGAAGG
    11761 ACCCAACCAA CCCGAAGCGC ATCGACTCGG CCTACGTCGC GGAGTTCCGG CGACGGCAGC
    11821 TCATGAAAAC GGACCTCGTG CAGTACGTGG ACACGTCCGC TTTCAACTTC GACGTGGTGG
    11881 GCGGCGCGAG CCGGTTCAAG GACTGGGCCT ACAAGACCCG CCTCGCCTGG ACAGCCAAGG
    11941 GTCAAGCGTT CGGCTTGAAG CCTCCCAAGG GTGTCCTGGC GGTCGGGGTG TGGGGCTGCG
    12001 GCAAGTCCCT CTCGATCAAG GCGATGGGGC ACGCTTGGGG CCTCCCCGTC GTGCAGCTCG
    12061 AAATGGGCCG GCTGCGGAGT TCCGGCGTCG GCGAGTCCGA GGCCAACGTC TACCGTGCCA
    12121 TCCGCATCAT CGAGTCGGCT TCCCCCTGCG TGGTCTGGAT CGATGAAGCG GAGAAGTCCC
    12181 TGAGCGGGGG GCAGTCGAGC GCGCAGTCGG ACGCGGGGAC CACGAGCCGC ACCATCGGCA
    12241 TCTTGAGCAC CTGGCTCCAA GAGACGACCG CGCCCGTGTG CCTGGCCATG ACGGCGAACT
    12301 CGCTCAAGAC CCTGCCCATC GAGTTCGTGA ACCGGATGGA CGAGCGGTTC TTCTTCGACC
    12361 TACCCTCGGA AGACGACCGC ATCGACATCC TGAAGATCCA CATCAAGAAG GCCCAGCAAG
    12421 ACCCCGAGCA CTTCAACCTG GCGGCCCTCT CGGAGAAGGC GAAGCAGATG GTCGGCCGGG
    12481 AGATCGAGCA GGCCATCGGC GCGGCCATGA TCGAGAGCTT CGCCCAGGAG AAGGAAGCCC
    12541 TCGACGAAAC CATCCTCTGC GACGAGCTGA GCCGCAAGCC GCGCATCATC AAGACCATGG
    12601 TGGACGAGGT GCGGGAAGTC GTCGAGTGGG TGGGCTACGA CCCCGACGTG GACGATGGCA
    12661 TCCGCGCTCG GTTTGCCAGC AAGCCGAACC GCTCTGGTGG TGCCCTCAAG CTCATCGGTG
    12721 GCGACGGTGG CTGACAACAA GCCCATCCTC GCCTCGGCCG GGCAAGAACT TGAGCGGGTA
    12781 CTCCCCGAGG TCAAGACCCT TGCTCGGCCG ACCAAGGGGC CTCTGCTAGC CGCGCGGCAC
    12841 GAGATCAAGC GGAGCCCGAA ACTCCAAGCC TTGTTCAGCA AGGCCCGCAA GGAGCACTGG
    12901 CCAGCAACGC AACTCGCTGA AGAGGCCGCC CCGGTGCTAG GGGCGCTCCT CGAAGGCTCC
    12961 GAAGCGGAGA TGCGCGAGGT CGCCCTCTAC CTGGCCGACG AGTACGAGCA GGTCGGGGAC
    13021 GCCGTGCTCA TCGTGTCCAC CGTCACCGGG AAGGCCATCG CCAAGATCAC CGACGCGGAC
    13081 ATCTGGCAGC CCGCCAAAGT ACCCCGGCAC TCGGGGAACC TGGCCAAGCC CCTGCCCCGG
    13141 CTGCGCCCCG ACCTCGAAGG CTTCCTGGTC CAGTGGGTCT TCGACCAGGA CCGCGAGCAA
    13201 CGTCTCCTGG CCACCATCGC CGAGAAGGTG CCCCAGACCG CCCTGGTGCG GGAGGAAGGG
    13261 GACAGGCGCC TCCAGCCCCT CACACGGGCC GGTAGAGCGT CTTTGGTCCA AGAGCTAGGC
    13321 GATGCCCTAC CCACCATCCT AGAGGCCGTC CAGGGGGCTT CTAGGGCCTT CCTCGACCGC
    13381 TTCGAGCTGC GATCCGAGCC CCCAACCTCG GCGAAGCTCA ATCCCCTGCT CAAGTGCACA
    13441 GCATTCGGGC GGGTGGTGAC GCCCATTGCG GACCCGAAGA CGTTCAACCT GCGGTACGAC
    13501 CGGCTAGGGG CCATGGCGGC GCAGATGGGG ACGAGCTGGG TGCGCGAGAT GGCCCGGACG
    13561 CTGGCTCTGG GGTCTTCGGA GAACGAGCGG GTGCGGGTGA CGTGGCCGTT CGACACACCG
    13621 GGGCTCTGGG TAGGGGGGCC GGACCTGGCT CAAGCGTTCG GACTGCACCG TGCGCTCGTG
    13681 GTCGATGGGG CGCCGGCCAC GGTGGTCCGA CCCGAGGCGG GGGTCATCGT GATCGACTCG
    13741 GCCTCCTATG CCTGTCGGGA TCGTGAGCTG TTCGACCGCT GGGAGGTCGC GGCGGCGGTC
    13801 GAGTACACGC TCTACGTGAA TTGGCAGAAC GTGGTGACGT TCGACATCGA GGGGCTACCG
    13861 GAGCTGTCGG TAGCCGAGGT GGTGCGCTGA TGCCCTACTG CTCGTTCAAG GTGAAGAGCC
    13921 CAGGCGTGCT CCCGATACCG GGCCAGCTCA ACGCGCTCGA CGAGGGGCTC AACACGTTCA
    13981 CCGCTCTCGT GCCGGACGTG GAAGCCTTCA AGGCCGAGCT GCGCGCCATG GGGGTCGAAG
    14041 TGCTGGAGGT GTTCAACCTC GACGAGCACG AGCCCTACAA GCCCTCGCTG GACCTACTCC
    14101 CCGAAGAGGC GGCTGATCTG GAGCAGCACT TGCGCATCTT GGGTACGGGC AAGCCGGTGT
    14161 AGTATCCAGC ATGGGCATCC GGGCTCGGAA GAACCACTTG ATCCTGGTGC TCAAGACCCG
    14221 AGCACGCCTA TGCCGCTCCC TGACCCCCGA GCAGGTGGCG CAGTTCGAGC TGATGTACCG
    14281 GCGCGCGGTC ACGACTCAGG AGCAGGATCA GGTCACGAAG GCGTTGGACG ACTTCATCAA
    14341 CGGGTGGAAG ACCGGCACGG ATGCCTACTC GCGCATCCGG CAAGACCTCT TCGAGGAGGA
    14401 CGATGACCCC CTGCCCCCGA TCCTGCAAGA AGCCTGGGAG CGGAGCCAAG CGGAGCTACG
    14461 GCGAAAACCA TGATCGAACG CATCATCCTG CTCGACGTAG ACGACGTGCT CGCGGACTTC
    14521 GAGGCGGCCT ACTTCGAGGT CATCCACCGC ATCACCGGCC TGACGTTGCG GCATGAGGAC
    14581 CGGACCCAGT GGAACATCCT GGCCATGGTT CCCGAGGAAC ATCATGCCCT CGTGGAAGCA
    14641 ACCGCCATGG AAGCTGGCTT CTGTTCGCGC CTGGTGCCGA TCGTCGGCGC CCATGCCGCC
    14701 GTGTTGAGCT TGCAGGCGTT GGGCAAGGTC TACGCGGTCA CCGCACCCTG GCCGGGGGCC
    14761 AAGACGTGGT ACTGGGAGCG CGAGCAATGG CTCCGTGAGC ACTTCGACAT CTACTCGGAC
    14821 GAGGTGCTCC ATGTCACCCC CAAGCACCTC GTCCGGGGGA ACGTGATCAT CGAGGACAAG
    14881 CGCGAGAACG CGCTCGCCTG GGCCAAAGCC AACCCCGAGG GCCTCGCCAT CCTCTGGGAC
    14941 ATGCCCTACA ACCAGGAGCC CTGCTCTTTG CCCAACGTCG CACGCGCCAA GGATTGGCCT
    15001 ACCGTCGTGC GCCTTGTTCG GGATTACACC CCATGAAGCA GTACCTTGAC CTACTACGCC
    15061 ATGTCCTCGC CAACGGAACC CGCAAGGAGA ACCGGACCGG CGTGGACACG ATCAGCACCT
    15121 TCGGGCACTA CTACGAGCAC GACTTGCGCG AGGGCTTCCC CCTGCTCACG ACCAAGAAGA
    15181 TGCCGTGGCG GAGCATCGTG GTCGAGTTGC TCTGGTTCCT CTCCGGGTCG AACAAGGCGG
    15241 AGTTCCTCGA CCGACACGGG GTCACCTTCT GGAAGCCCTG GTACAACCCG GACGGCACCG
    15301 TCAACGCCGC CTATGGCCCT GCCTGGCGGC GGTTCGAGTA CCCGGACTAC TGCGAGACGG
    15361 ACTCGGGGCT TGGGGACGGC CCTTGCACAC GTTGGAACGA CCAGATCGAG TGGGTCGTTG
    15421 GGCAGCTCAA GGAGAAGCCC ATGCGTCGGG ATCTCGTGGT GTCCGCCTGG CAGCCCCACA
    15481 TCGCGCAGAA GCCCCCGACG GCCAAGACCT ACTGGGCGCC TTGCCACTGC ATGTTCATCC
    15541 TCAACGTGCA GAACGACGAA CGCTTCGAGG GCTACGAGGA TCTGTCCAAC TTCGACCTTG
    15601 CCGTGATCAA GGGCCGGCGT TGGAACTCTC CGGGCGACCC TGCTGGTTGG TTGGCCGAGC
    15661 CCCTGAAGGT TGCCGATACC AAGCAGCGTC TCTGCCTGCA TCTGACCCAG CGGTCGTGCG
    15721 ACACCATCCT CGGGGTGCCC TTCAACCTGG CGAGCTACGC CTTGCTCACC CACCTGATGG
    15781 CGCGGTTCGC TGACCTGGAG CCAGGCATCT TCGGGCACAC CCTCGTGGAC GCCCACATAT
    15841 ATTGTGCTAA GGCCGATGGC TCGAAAGCCG AGTTCGACCA CATCCCCGGC GCCAGGGAGC
    15901 AGCTCACCCG AGAGCCCTAC CCGCTGCCCA AGCTCATCAT CGCGGACGAC ATCCGGTCCC
    15961 TCGAAGACGT GGAGAAGCTC CTGCACCCGT CCGTCACGAC AGCCGAGATC ATGGGCAAGT
    16021 TCAAGCTCGA AGGGTACGCA AGCCACCCGA AGATGGACTT CAAGGTTGCT GTCTAGGAGG
    16081 CCCGCATGCC GTTACCCTAC CAGGTGCATT CTGAGACATC TCGCGCAGCC GCCCTCGCCT
    16141 ACGAGCAACA GGCGTGGACC GCGCGCCAGC GAGTGTTCGA GGCTATTCGC AATTTCTCCG
    16201 GGTTGACCGA CGAGGAGGTC TGCACTCTCT TGGCCATGAA CCCCAGCACG GAGCGCCCCC
    16261 GACGGGTTGA GTTGGAGCGT GCGGGGCTCA TCCGTGACAG CGGGCAACAA CGGGCCACTC
    16321 GGTCTGGAAT GCTAGCCGTC ATCTGGGAGA ACATCGAGGG CCAGCAGTAC CAAGATCACC
    16381 TGTTCCGGCA GCACCGCCCC CCAGCCTCGG ACCTGACTGG GGACGCAAAA GCGGTGGCCG
    16441 AGATCCGGGA GCGCATCCCC GAGCGCAGCC AGTCACCTGA GCTGCGCACC CTCTTGGCCA
    16501 GGCTCGACGA CGAGATCGCC GAGCGAGAAG AACCCGCCTG GGAGCCGGAT GACGACGAGC
    16561 TGTTCTACGG GTAGCCATGA GCGAAGCACT ACTGAACGCA CGTACCTATT TCGGGGTCCA
    16621 GCTTCAACCG GGCGAGGCAG CTTCGGCGGC GGTGAAGCTC GTGCTGGAGA CGGCAGCCGG
    16681 CCTCGGGGTG GAGATCAAGC GGCTGGAGGT CATGGGCACC CTCGATGTGG GTGCCCGGAC
    16741 GTTCGTGCGC ATCCGCACGG AGCTGGAGAA CGCTTTGCCC GTGCTTGAAC GGCTGCTCAC
    16801 GGGAGGCCGC GCGGTCATCC GCATGAACGG CACGCAGTTC GCCCTGCACC TCCCCGGAGG
    16861 GCGTTCGGCG GCTGTCCCCC AGGTGCGCAT GCTGGCGGTC GCGCTACCGG ACAGCCACCA
    16921 GGTCTACGCC GGCACGGTCA TCGAGCACTG GCGGGACCAG TTCGAGAGCG CGTGATCTTT
    16981 CTATCAGGGC TCCCGTACAG GAGCCCACCA TGTTCTATCT GTACGCCGAA GAAGGACTGC
    17041 CCGCCGTCGA GCCGACTGCG GAGGACATCG ACAAGATCAA AGCGGACATC GCGGACCTCG
    17101 AAAACGCGAT CGGCACCAAC CAGGGGAACG CCTACTGGGC TCGGGCTCGG AAGTCCCTGC
    17161 TCGCGAAGTC GATGTCGGAT GACATTGATG AGGCGAAGAA GGAGTGGGGC TTCGTCCGCA
    17221 TGTGGCGTGA GCCCAACGGG AGCGTGTGCC AGCTCTGCGG CCACCACCCC ATCGTGTACC
    17281 TCTTCCTCAT CAAGAACCGC ATCAACGGCA ACCAGATGAT CGTCGGGTCG GAGTGCATCG
    17341 TCAACTACCT GCACATCCCC GGCGCCCCGG ACCTGGCCGT CCTCAAGACG CGGTTGGGCC
    17401 AACTGCGGAG CCTGCTCAAG AAGCTCCTGG CTGCGCAGGC AACCCCAGAG CAGATTGGGG
    17461 CCGCCATCGC GACCCGCGAG AAGCTCCAGG CGTTCGAGCG CAAGCTCAAC ATGGTCATCG
    17521 CTCGGATCGC GGCCCCAGAC CCCGACGTGG ACATTCGAGA GCTGCTGACA GCCCTCGTTG
    17581 CGCCGAACCG GATCGCCTCC GCCCTCAAGG TGGGCACGGG TGGCTACAAG GGCGTCTCGG
    17641 AAGCCGTCGA TGCCCTGCGG CAGTTGCAGT ACTTCCTCAC GCGCTTGGGG GAGAAGTCCA
    17701 AGATTTACAA GCCCTTCAAG CTGCTTCCCG CCGTCCTGGC CATCATGCGC AAGCGCTCCG
    17761 AGGATGACGA CAAGTACGAG ATGCTGGTGA ACCTGGAGAA GCGCCTGGAG CGGTGCTTCC
    17821 CGTTCGAGAC GGCAGCGGCC CTGGTCGAGA TGGCGTGGTC CGAGATTCGG AACTGCCGCA
    17881 AGGAAGCGAT TGCCGCTGCC ACCAAGGAAG CCGAGGCCGC AAAGGAGTCC ACCCGGCGCA
    17941 ACACCCAGTA CGAGGCCGAG GTTCTCCAGG AGTACGACTA CCTGGAGCGC GCCCTGAAGG
    18001 CAGGCGTCAA GGCGAACAAC GACCAGATCG ACGACCAGCT CGCGCGGTAC GTGAAGTACA
    18061 TCGAGTCGGA CGACTTCCCT CGCGACCTCG AAAAGGAAAT CCCGCATTTC GTGGGCTACC
    18121 TGACTGCGGG GGAGGACCCG ATCGAGACGG CGGCCTTCTG GATCGAGCAG TTCGCGAACA
    18181 ACCTCTATAC GTGGAACATC GAGTCGGCCA TCCAGCGGAA GTTCGGGATC GGGCGATTGG
    18241 ACGACTCCGC AGGGGTCAAG CGCGCTCTGC TCATGGCAGC CAACGAAGGC TACATCGATG
    18301 TCGAGCACAA GGGCGACCCC AGGGAAGAGT TCATCAAGAA GATGAACGCC GATGACAAGG
    18361 AGGTCATCGC CCTGCTGTCG AAGGAGGTCG ATGACATCAA GATCCTCGGC AGCCGCGCGG
    18421 ATCGCAAGAA CTACGAGGTC ATGTCCGAGG ATCTCAAGAT CGACGTGGAG AAGTTCTACA
    18481 AGTGCTCGCC CGCGAGCGTG GACTTCATGC GCCGCTTCTG CACGGACATC TTCAGGAAGT
    18541 GGCGCGCGGG GCAGATCCGT AGCCTGTCCT TCGGGCAGCG CAACATCGTC GAGAAGCAGT
    18601 ACGCCATCAC CAAGGGCGGG CGTCCTGTGA ACGCGAGCAT GTGGGACGAC CTGAAGCCCG
    18661 AGCTGACCGA ACCCTACTCC CCTGGCTACG GGCGGTAGGG CATGCACGAC ATCAGCGCAC
    18721 AACGGGTGCT GTCGAGGTTC CTGTGCGGAG CTGTTGCGGA CCCCGAGGGG CTCGCGCGGA
    18781 CCCTTCGCCA TAACCTCGAC GTGTTCGACG AGCTTGTCCC GAAGGCCCGC GCACTTCAGG
    18841 ATGCACTTGC GGACATCAAG CAACTCGTTG CCCGCAAGGA GCTATCCGAC CTCGATGCTT
    18901 GGCATCGGGT CCAGGCGCTC ACGGACCGCA GCAGCGGCTA CGGGGCCATC CTCTTGGCCA
    18961 TCCACAGGGA GTACGTGGAA GCCTTCCACG GCATGTGGGT ACTCGCCCTC GCTGTCCTCC
    19021 AGAAGTACAG CCTGCCCCAA GCCCTGCGCA AGAAGGTCGA AGTCATCGCC CGCTTCTGGT
    19081 CCACCAAGCA GACCCCGCGC AAGCCGAAGC TCCCCAACGG GAACATCGTA CACGAGGATG
    19141 CGGCCGTCAG CCTCTACCTC CGCTACGTCG AGGACACGCG GACCCAGCTT GGCACGATCA
    19201 CCGAAGCCAT GACCAAGGGG CGCCCCATCT CCGAGGGGGA TGCCACCGAC CCTGCCAAGG
    19261 TCAAGGCCGG TCCCTTCACC CTGCTCAACA CCGGAGGGTT CCCCGACGAT CTCATGCAGT
    19321 CGTCCGCCGA GGCCATGAAG AAGGCAGCGG ATCTGGCCAC AGCCCGAGGC TTTGGCTCTA
    19381 TCTGCTACGG CGAGGTGAAC ATCACGCAGA AGATCGGGGC GCGCAACACC CTCGCCTTCT
    19441 ACATGATCCA GAAGGACGAG ATGTTCCTGC GCGCGGATGC GGAAATCTCG AAGGATCACA
    19501 TCTACAACAT CCTGCACGAG CTGGGGCACC GCTACGAGCA CAAGTTCCTC AAGCGGCACC
    19561 AAGCCCCAGA CGAGATGTAC CTGCTCATCG GGCGCAAGCA CACGAAGGAG TTCCACCGGG
    19621 AGAAGCCCCA GAAGGGGGAA GTCCTGACGG ACCCCAAGAG CGGCGTCGTC TACGAGGTCG
    19681 TTTCGGTAGC GGGAGACACG GTTCATCTAC GGCGCGAACC GGACCCGCTC ACCCTGGCCC
    19741 AACTTCGCTC GAAGGTCATC ACCTCCCTGT TGGAGTACCA ACCGGACCTG AAGCAGGCGG
    19801 ACAAGGCAAA GTTCGATGCT TTGGTGGATG TGGCGCTCCA GGAATTCGTC CAGCGTGCCG
    19861 GTGTGGGCTC CGCGACGGTC CACTTGCAAG GCTACTACGC GATGAAGGGC ATCGACCCCC
    19921 GCAAGCGTCC TGACTTCATG GGGTACATCA CGCCGTACGC GGCTCAAAGC GCCAGCGAGA
    19981 ACTTCAGCGA GATGTTCGCG CACTACTGCA TGGGCACCTT GCCGAAGGGT CAGGTGGAGC
    20041 TGTTCGAGGA CCGCGTGCTA TCCTCGAATC CGCGTGACGT ACGCGAGTGG ATCACGTAGC
    20101 CATGAAAGTC GCCGCCATCC AGTTTCGGCC CACCTTCAAG GACAAGGAGG CCAACCTGCG
    20161 CCAGGCGGCC GGCTTCGTGG CCCAGGCGGC CCAGGCCGGT GCCCAGCTCA TCGTCCTGCC
    20221 GGAACTGGTG ACGACGGGCT ACTCGTTCAT GTCCGAGGAA GAAGCTGGGG CATTTGCCGA
    20281 GGTAGCGGAG CCCGGCGGGA TGACCTTTGG GGTCATGGCT TCCCTAGCAG CCAAGCTCGA
    20341 CGTAGCCATC GCTTGGGGCA TGGTCGAGCG GGACAAGGGC ACGAACCACC TCTACAACAC
    20401 CCAGGTGCTC GTGTTCGACT GCGGACATGT CAGCTACCGC AAGGTCAACC GCTGGGGCAA
    20461 CGACTTCCTC TGGGCCAAAG AAGGCCGCGC GAACCCACCC GTCGTAACCT ATCAGGGCAA
    20521 GAAGGTTGGC TTGCTCATCT GCCGGGACGT GCGTGACCGC AAGGACAGCA AGTGGAAGTC
    20581 GTTCTACGAG AAGGGTGACG CGGACATCGT GTGCCTGAGC GCCAACTGGG GCGACGGGGG
    20641 CTTCCCAGCC ATCACCTGGA TGGAGTTCGC CGAGGACAAC AACGCCGTGC TCATCGTCTC
    20701 GAACCGCTGG GGCAAGGAGA TCCCCAACGA CTTCGGCGAG GGTGGCGTCT GCGTGATTTA
    20761 CCCTGACCAG CGGGTCGTCT GCGACGGCCT CGTCTGGAAT CAGGACTGCA TCGTATTTTC
    20821 GGAGGTTTGA CCTATGCTTC GTCTCGTATC CTTGGTTTGC GCACTCGTTC TGCTCTCGGC
    20881 TTGCACGGAG GACATCGAGT CCACGGCGGC CGGTGGCGCT GGTGGGACCA CGCTGGTTGG
    20941 AGGCTCCGGT GGGGCTCCTA CGGGCGGTGC CGGTGGTGAG GCTGGCGCTC CCATGGGCGG
    21001 CTCGGGTGGA GCTGTCGTGG GCGGTTCTGG CGGCAGCGCT GGGGCTCCCG TTGGTGGGTC
    21061 CGCAGGCGCA CCGGCTGGTG GCTCGGGCGG CGCCGGGGGT TGATCCCTCA GCACCTCGGG
    21121 TTGTAGTACC GGCATGCAGG TCGGTACGAA AGCACAGGGC CAGGACCACT GGGCGAAGCT
    21181 CGTGGTCATC CGGCACGGCC GAGGTTCACG CCGAGCAGCT AACCGCGCCG AGAAGGCAGC
    21241 GGAGACTCGG GTTCGTCAGG CGGGCCGCAA GGCTTGCCGG GACTGGAGCT AAGCCTTCCA
    21301 CCGGGGGTCG TTGACGGCTG CCGTCTTGCC GGGGAAGTAC TGGCTGGCGG GCATCGTGCA
    21361 GTGCGCGGGG TCGCCCGGCT TCTTGTAGCG GCAGTAGATC GACCAAGCGG TGCCCCAGAC
    21421 CTGCGCCTCG GAGTAGTCCG GGTTGGCCTC TTTGACTTCT TTGGCGTATC GCTCTACGTC
    21481 GGCGGGGATG GACTCGCGTG GCATGGCTTC GACCTCATCG AAGGTCGCGC GATAAGAACT
    21541 TCCGCCTACG CCGTCGCCGC CTGGCCCTTC TGGACGATGA CCGCCTTGCC CTTGCCCTGG
    21601 GCGCACTCCT CGGTGACCCG GACGGCTTGG ACCGTGGCAT CGCTGGGGAC CTCGAAGGCG
    21661 TAGGGCCGGA GGATGTCTTC GAGGATGGAC CGGAGCGCGC GGGCTCCCGT GGGCCGCTTC
    21721 TTGGCTTCCC GCGCGATGAC GCGCAGGGCG GCCTCATCGA ACTGGAGGTC GATGCCGTCC
    21781 ATCTCGAATA GGGCCTTGAA TTGCTTGAGG ATGGCGTTCT TGGGCTCGGT GAGGATGCGC
    21841 ACCATCTCGT CCTCGGACAG CTCCAAGGTC GAGGTGAGCA CGGGCATGCG GCCGACCAAT
    21901 TCCGGTATGA GCCCGAACTC CAGGATGTCC TCCTCGATGA TGGCGGCGTA TGTCTCACTC
    21961 TTGGTGAGCT TCTTGCGGTC CTGGCTCTCC CCGTGGAAGC CCATCCGCGC GTTCTTGTTG
    22021 ACCCGCTTGG TGACGATCTC CTCGATGCCG GCGAAGCTCC CTGCACCGAT GAACAGGATG
    22081 TTGGCCGTGT CGATGATGTC GGAGCCCCCC ATGCCGGCCG CGACGACCTT GGCCCCCATG
    22141 CCGCGCGGGA CGTTGACCTT GGCGCCTTCG AGCAGCTTGA GAAGGGCTTG CTGGACCCCT
    22201 TCCCCGGTCA CGTCGCGGTA GCCCGAGACG CTGGTGCCCG ACTTGCGAGC GAGCTTGTCG
    22261 AACTCGTCGA TGAACACGAC GCCCCACTGG GCGCGTTCGA TGTCCCCGTC GGCGTCGGCC
    22321 ACGAGCCCCT GGAGGAGGCT CTCCACGTCA TCACCCACGT ACCCAGCTTG GGTCAACCGC
    22381 GTCGCGTCCC CGACGTAGAA GGGCACCTTG AGCATCCGCG CGATGCTCCG GGCGATCTCC
    22441 GTCTTGCCCG TTCCCGAGGG GCCGGCGAGG ACGATGTTGG ACTTCTGGAT GTCGATGTCC
    22501 GGGTGTAGGC CCTTCTGGAT GGCGATCCGC CGCTTGTAGT GGTTGTAGAT GGCCACCGAC
    22561 ATGTCCTGCT TGGCCTTCTC CTGCGCGATG ACGTGCTGCT GGAGGTAGGC GAAGATTTCC
    22621 TTGGGCTTGC GGAGGGGTTC CTCCTTGGCC GAGCCATCCT TCTTGGCCGC CTCGGCGATA
    22681 GCCTTGCCGC TCGACTCGAT GCAGCGGTTG CAGATGTAGG GGCCATCGTC CGAGCCCGCG
    22741 ATGAGGTGCT TGACCTCGTT TCGGGGTCGG CCGCAGAAGT TGCAGCGGGC TACTGTGGAT
    22801 GCCATGGTGT TCGTCCTATC ATACACCGGA AGCCAGGGGT TTCAGCCGAC CAGACGCTCG
    22861 GCGGCTGCCG TCACGTCTTG AATTTGGGGG ACGGCGTGGC CCTGCTTGAA CTTGCGCTCG
    22921 ACCTGGCGCC ACATCCGTTG GGTGGCCAGC CGGAGCGCTT GCTTGCGCGT CAGCGGATGC
    22981 CAGGGACCGT GGAGGATTTC CAAGAACTTC TCGCGGCCGT TCTCATCCGT GGTCCAGATG
    23041 CTCCGGCACA TCCCCATGAC CGCCACTGCC GAGGTATCCA CCGGCTTCTC GGGCAGATCC
    23101 GCTGCCGTCT TCGGCTTGGC CATGTTGTGG GTTGGGTCGC TGAAGAAGTA CCCCTGATCA
    23161 GCCGAGGGGC GCGATGCGCC CGTATGCTTG GGCTTCCCGG CCGCCTCCCA ACATGCCTTG
    23221 TGATAACAGC AAGGCGCCGA GGCATTCACC AGGCTGTCCT CATCATCGTC ACACCAACTG
    23281 CGGCTGCTCG TGACGCGCCC GTAGCCGTCG TACGTCCCCC GAAGAGCACC CTTGGCTGTC
    23341 GGGCTCAGGA AGACGACCAC CTTGCTCATC CACTTGTTCA CCTTGTTGGT GCACTCGGGG
    23401 GCGAGCATCG GATGGCCACA GACTTTGCAA TCCCAAGAGA ACGTACCCAT GCTGGTACTA
    23461 CAACTCGAAA CCTGCGCCGA TCAACCGCCG GCCGGTGTAT CTTAGGGTGT GAACTCCGGT
    23521 CGCGCCGAAC GTCTCCCCTA CAGCCTCTCC CGGTGGACCG ACGTGCCCAT CGCCAAGTGG
    23581 GGTTGGTTCA AGGCCCAGCT CGCCCAGGGG TGGATGGTGG GCTTCGACCC CAGGACGGCC
    23641 ATCCCGAGCA AGTGGTCCCT CGCGCCGGAA GACGTGCTGG GGTTCATCTT CTGGACCAAG
    23701 AACCCCGCGA ACTTGGTCAA GGATGCCGCG CTCCTGGCCA AGTACCCCTT GGTCGTGCAC
    23761 GTCACGCTGA CCGGCTGGAT GGAGGTGGAG GCAGGGGCGC CGGGGTTGTG GGAAGCCATC
    23821 GACTTGCTCG AAGCGGCCGT CAACGCCTTC GGCCCCGAGC GGGTCATCTG GCGCTTCAGC
    23881 CCGATCCCCA CCCTCCCCGC CATGGGCGCG CACGGGGGCC TGCTGGACCG CTTCGGGGCC
    23941 ATCGCCCAGG CAGCCCAGCA CATGGGCTTG CGGAAGGTCT ATGCGAGCTT CCTACAGCAG
    24001 AACGACCTGA TGCCCGAGCC GCGCACCAAG GAAGAACGGC AACGGGTGCT CTTGGGTCTG
    24061 GCTGCCAGCG CGCCGGGGAT GCAAGTGCTC CTCTGCCGGG ATGACCGGGA AACCCTCGAA
    24121 GGGCTGGCGC TACCCCTGAA CCTTGCCGAG GGCGTCTGCG AGGATGGGTC CGTGTTCGGC
    24181 GCCGAGGGCC AACACCAGGA AGGGTGCGGC TGCGCCTTGG CCGTGGACCC GTTCACCATC
    24241 AACGAAAGTT GCTCGCTCGG TTGCCAGTAC TGCTACGCTG CGGACAAGGG CCTCAACCCT
    24301 TGCCGTCGGA ACACGACATG CCGAACCAGC TAGTCACGTT CGAGACGCCT GTTGTGGAGG
    24361 ATGAGGATTC GCCCGACCTC ACGGATGCGG AGGTCGAGCA GGCGGTCATC GCCACGAGCT
    24421 TGCACCAGGT CTCGCGGCAC CTCAGCGATA TGACGTGCTC GTCCTGTTCG GCGCCCCTGA
    24481 TAAAGCGTCA CTACGCTCTG CGTAGACGGA AGCCCAGCAT GTACTGGCGG GTCATCCTCG
    24541 ACTGCGCAGA GGGCCATGCG AACGTCGTCG TGTTCCGTAC CGACTTCGGC AACAACCCGG
    24601 TAGGCCCCTT GGTGTCGCTA TGAGCAACAA CGGATGTGGC TGCGGTCCGA GCAACAACGA
    24661 GATCCAAGAA GTCGTCGATA GCTGCGCCGA GGAGAGCACC AGCCGATGTG CGTGCGAGCC
    24721 CACCACGCGC CGGACCTACT GCGATGGGGA CACGACGAAC AACGTGTGGG TCGAAGGCGT
    24781 CGATGAAGCC AGGGGAGCTG TCGGCATCTG CCTGCTCGAC ACCATGAAGG AGTGCCAGGT
    24841 CATCAACGTG CTCCAGCGGG ATGAGCGTGC CCGCGCGGAT CTGCTCCGAG TCACGACCGA
    24901 CCCCCGCCTG CGGGAGCTGG CCATGACGGT CGCGCCTCTG CCTTCGTACG AGGAAGAGGA
    24961 CAGGCTCCAG ACCACCATCA ACAACAACCC AGGGAGCATC CCGTTCTACA CCGTGTTCCG
    25021 GGGCAACGCC CCGTACAGCA ACAAGGGATG AGATGTAGAT GAATCGACAT GACCGCCGGG
    25081 CCAACTGGGC CAAGGCGCGC AAGACCCAGC AAGGCTTGGC GCAACTCCAA GTAGCCGCTC
    25141 AGAAGCTCAA GGGGCTCGAA ACGCTCCCCG ACGCCCTGAA GGATGTGCAA GCCATCCTCG
    25201 AAGGGGTGAA CGAGATGCGC GTCGCGATGG CCTGTGCCAT CCAGGACATC GGGAGCCTGG
    25261 AACGGGAGAA GGCACGCCGA GACTTCGTGT TGGTGAGGCT GCTTCAAACC ATCGACCCGA
    25321 ACCAGGACTG GGCTGCACGG CTCATCGAGT TCGAGGCCGA ATACGATGCG GCCTACCCCC
    25381 CAGAGCAGGA GGAGGCTCCT GTGGAGCCCA CACCGGAGAC GTGACCGATG GCCGTTCGAC
    25441 ACGCGACCCC GCCCCCGAAG CCGAGATGCC CGGTTGGTCC GCAAGCATGG GCCAACCTAC
    25501 TGCGGCAAGT CATCGCGAGA GCGGAAGCCA CCCAGGACCC GCGCCTGGAG GGCCTACGCA
    25561 AGCTCCTCGG GAAGCCCCAG ATCGAAGCCC ACCTGCGGAG GATGGGCATC CTCGGCCCCA
    25621 ACGACATCCA GCGGGAGTTC CCCGGCCCAC GGAGCTGAGG GACGCAGTGC AAGCTGCGTT
    25681 TCTCACCGGG AAGCCCACCG AGGCATACCA TGCCACCATG CGCGCCCTTG CGCACTACTC
    25741 GGACCTCTAC CTGGAGGCGG CACGGTTGCG GTTCCGTGTC AACTTCGCAT CGAGCGTGTG
    25801 CGAAAAATGC GATGGGCTCA AGGCGGGTCC GGGGGTCGTG GCCACTTGCT ACCAGCTTCA
    25861 ACGATGCGAA TACAGTAACA CCAAGGAAAC GGACATCGAC TCCGAACAGG CAAGGGTCAT
    25921 CGAAGCTCTG ACCCCCTAGA ATCGACTTGA CACCCCCAAG GAGGCCATGG TTTCCTCCGG
    25981 CGGGATTTGG CCCCAAGTGT GGGGTGACCA TCGGATGTAG AAAGGAACGA GAGATGAGCG
    26041 CTGAAATCAA AGCCCTGCGT GCGACCGTCG AGAAGCTGGT CCAAGACAAG AAGGCTGCCT
    26101 TCGAGAAGGC CAAGGACGAG TACGCAGCCG CCATCAAGCG CCTGAGCCAG TTCGACGATC
    26161 TGGCCAAGGC CGTCTTCGGT GGCGAGGAAC CCGCTCCGCG CAAGAAGCCA GGTCCGAAGC
    26221 CCGGCACGAA GCGGACCAAG GTGGTGAAGG CCGCCGAGCC GCCCGCCCCC AAGAAGGCGA
    26281 AGAAGGGTCG GAAGGCCAAG AAGGTTGCCC CCGCCAAGAA GGCCGCTCCT GCCAAGAAGG
    26341 AAGCGACCAA GAAGACCAAG CGGGGCTACA ACAAGTTCGC TGCGGAAGGC CGCGCGGCCG
    26401 TCCTCCGTGG GGATCGCCCG CCGATCAAGG AAGCGATCAG CAAGGTCATG GGCAGCAAGG
    26461 TCATGAACGC GACCACGATC GCGGACCTGC TCAAGGAGAA GAAGTGGCTG CCCAACAGCA
    26521 ATGACCCGAA GGCGTACATC GCGTACATCC TGTGCTCGAC CAAGGAGCGC TTCGAGCGGG
    26581 TGACCACCAA GGGCCGTGGC TTCTACCGCG TCAAGGGAGC GGCCAGCAAC GAGAAGCCCG
    26641 AGAAGGCGAG CAAGTCCGAG ACGGACGCCA TCCTGGCGGA TGCCGGCGTC GGAACCGGTG
    26701 TGTTCAGCGG GTGATTTCCC GCTCGGTATC GTGCCCCCCG GTGTCTACTG TAAGTAGAAG
    26761 CCATGGATGC ACGAGAAACC CGAACACTGG ACGCCGCGAT CCGGCTCTAC AAGAGCAAAC
    26821 TGCGGCAGTA CGTCTACAGC AAGCGGACGG ACCGAGACTG GGGCCAGGTG CTCTACCTCG
    26881 AAGAGAGCAT CCTCGCCGAA GCTCAAGCGG GCTGGGAGCA AGCGCTCAGC AAGTGGGACC
    26941 TGAAGGACGC CTTGTCCAAG GCCAAGCTGC ACAGCTTGGT GGGTGAGGCG TTCTACAGGT
    27001 CGCTCCGCGA TGTCATCGCC ATGCTGGAAG ACCTGTCGGT TGGGGATGAG GCGCTCGACC
    27061 TGCTCGATGC CTACGTCCAA ACGTCGTGGT GGCGGGAGCT TCTGCCCGAG GAGAACGAGT
    27121 CATGCAGCTC GGCGACCTCC TAGAGTGGGA GGGGCGACGG TGGCTCGCGA TCATGCTGGA
    27181 CCGGCCCACC CGCACGATGA CGCTCTTGAG CGAGAGTGGG ACTCGAATCG GCGTCGCGAT
    27241 GAACCTGGAA CAACGGCGCG CTAGCGGATG CGTCGTGGTC GCCAATCCCG CCAAGGAATG
    27301 GCCCTGCATC CTCCACAAGC AGAAGAAGCG GCTCGGGAAG CTCGTCGCCA TCCAAAGGGC
    27361 GCTTCGGCTC GGGGCCTCGG TCAACAACCT GCGCGCCTTC TACGACTGGA TGCTCACCGA
    27421 TCCCGACCGG GAAGGCGGCG GCCCCATCTT CTTCAACCCG GCCCTCGGGC TGGACGTTGG
    27481 CGAGACGCTC CTGGCCTTGT TCGAGCGGGG GACGAACAAG ATCGTGGTGC CTACGTCGTT
    27541 CAGCACCCTC GAAGCGCGTG CGGCCAAGGC AGCTTCCAAA CCGAAGGAGC TGCCGACGGT
    27601 CTACGACCGC CTGATGGATG ACGAGGATGA CTTCGGGGGA GATGTCGATT GAGCCTGCCT
    27661 CTACGGATCG AGCGCGCCAT CGCTGACTCC CAAGCCCTCC GAACACGCTT GGCGGCGGAG
    27721 TTCGACCTGT ACGCCCGCAC CCGAGCGTCG GATGCCCGAA GCACGCTCAT GTGCACCAAG
    27781 GGATGCGCCT TCTGCTGCTG GCACCCGACA CGAGCGAGCG TCCTCGAAGG GGTGCCCCTG
    27841 TACCGGCATC TGGTCCGCGC TGGGCTCTGG ACCACAGCCT TGCGCAAAGC GGTGCAGGCG
    27901 CACTCGGAGA AGACCTTTGG CCTCGCACCC CAGGTCTGGC TGCTCAGCAT GCTGGCATGC
    27961 CCACTGCTCG ACCCGAAGGC GAACGTGTGC CTGTCGTACG CCAACCGGCC GTTCGTGTGT
    28021 CGGGTCATGT ACTCCGTGGG GGACCCCCAG ATGTGCCACC CACACAAGAT CCTCCAAGCG
    28081 GTCGGCATGG TGAACCAAAC GGCAGCGTTG GCGGCGTTCG TCAAGGGGGA GAACGCCTTG
    28141 TTCCGTGCCA ACGGTGCGCA CAACATCCCG CTCCCCGTCT CAACCGCGCT GCTACTGGCG
    28201 GAGCGGTTGG TCAAAGGGGA AGTGGACTTC GAGCAGCTCG ACCAACATCT CCTCAAGGAG
    28261 TCCTTGGCGC TATGAAGGTG GAGTGCTGTA TCTGCGGAGC AAAGCGGGAG CGCCAGGATG
    28321 CTGTCGTGGT CGTCTTGTCC GATGAGGAGA AGGCAGCCAT TCGGCAGATG AAGGTCGAGC
    28381 CCCCGAACGA GTACGCCTAC TGCAAACCCT GCCACCGGCT CACCACGGAC AGGGAGCAAG
    28441 GGGCGCGGCT TATCCAGGGG CTCGTGCAAA CCCGGCTCCA GCTCCAAGGC AACCCCAAAG
    28501 CCGAGGAGAT CGGGCGGCGG TACTACGAGT TCTTCATCCA GAAGGCCAAG GTGCGATCAT
    28561 GATCGAGGAC GTTCTCGGGT CAGCCATCAA CGAGCTGAAC CGCATCCGCC GAGAGCAGGG
    28621 GGAAGATGTC TACCGCGAGG CCGCGAAGAA CATGGCCAAG ATGTGCTTGG CGCGCGGGGG
    28681 CAAGGTGGCC CAGTTCGCGC GTGTAGCCCT TGGCGAGATC GTGGACTTCG ATGCCGTCGA
    28741 GCGTGAGCTG AATGACCGGG CTGCTTCCTA CCGCCAGGAG CCCGAGCCCG AGCCCCCCAA
    28801 GCCACCCCCG CCAGAGGCGC CCCCGGCTGA TGAGGCCATG GCGAAGGCCA TCATGGGGCA
    28861 GGTCCCCGGC TGCGAGACGC AGGCGCAGTT CAACGCCATG ATGGCGGCCT TCGATGCGCT
    28921 CCGGCTCTTG CTGGCTGCCA TCTTCACGGG GAACAAGGCT TCCGAGGTCG AGTCCCACAA
    28981 GGCCCTTGCC AAGGCCATCG AGGTTGCCGT CACGGCCACG GACATCAGCC ACAAGCTCAG
    29041 GGACGTGCCC GAGGCGGCTA CCAGCAAGGG GTCCGAGGAG TTCAAGCAGC CCCCGAAGCA
    29101 ATTCCACGAG CATGATGTCC AGAGGGAGTT GCTCAACGAG CTGGCCACCA TCAACCGGAT
    29161 GGACGCCCTC AACGAGTGGT ACGCGAGCAA CCGGACGCGC ATGGACCAGG TGGTCAGTGT
    29221 GAGCCTGCGC AACGTCCTGT TCGACGCCAT CAAGGCGAAG AAGGCAGAAG TCAAGCAACA
    29281 GCAGAGTGAC TAGGAGGTAG TTCGAGGTGA AGGTCTTGGT ATGCGGGAGC CGCCAATGGG
    29341 CGAATCGGAA GGCCATCGTT CGGGAGCTGT CGAAGCTCCC CCAGGGGACG GTCATCATCC
    29401 ACGGGGCGTG CGAGACGGGG GCGGACAAGA TCGCGGACGA AGAAGCCCGC AAGCGCGGCT
    29461 TCGAGATCCG GGCCTACCCC GCTGACTGGG ACGCCTACCG AGACACGGCG AACCCCAAGG
    29521 CTGCCGGCCC AGCGCGCAAC TCGAAGATCC TGCGCGAGGA GCACCCGGAC AAGTCCGGGC
    29581 AGCCCATCAC CCTTGGACTC GCCTTCACCG AGGACCTCAA GCGCTCCCGA GGGACCGCCG
    29641 ACATGGTGAC GAAAGCGGGC AAAGCCGGCA TCAAGATGAC CGTCCTGGGG AGTTAGCCGG
    29701 TGTATGATCA GGCGTGATCG AGGTCAACGT CTACGAGCAC GGCCCTGACG ACACGCACGG
    29761 CCCCACCCTC TACGAGGGGA ATTGGCCCGA AGCCCCCGCC CCCGACGACA TCATCTCGTG
    29821 GGATGACCCC AAGTTCGCGC ACTCGGCAGA GCCGAAGCGC TGGCTGGTCG TCTCCCGCGA
    29881 GTACCACTGG GTCACGGACT GCGGCATGTA CGTGGATCTG TTCGTCGAAC CCTACCCGGA
    29941 CATGAAAGAA TGATCCCCCT CGAAAAGCTC CACGCCATCA CGACCGCCAT CGTCCACGCC
    30001 GAGTGCCCGG ATGGCCTGGC CTCCGCGCTG CTCATCAAGG ATGCCTTGCC GGATGTTCAG
    30061 ATCCGGCTCG TGCAGTACAA CACCCCGGCG CACCGGGAGT TGGTGGCCGA GCCTGGGCTC
    30121 CTGTTCGCGG ACTTCTCCCC GCCGGCAGAC CGCGCCCAGG AGTTCGTAGA CGCCGGGGCG
    30181 CTCATCATGG ATCACCACAA GACCGCGCGC CCTGTGGTCA TGGCGTTCGG GGAGAACGGG
    30241 GTCTTCGGGG ACGAGGTGAC CGAGCCTGGA GTCTGCGGGG CAACGCTCGT CTACCGGCAC
    30301 TTCTGGCTGC CCCTCTTGCT GGCCAAGGGC GAGGACTACA TCGACCCGGA CCTACGCATC
    30361 TTCGTCGAGC GGTTCGCGCA TCTGGCAGGC ATACGGGACA CCTGGCAGAA CAAGCATCCC
    30421 GACTGGTACG CTGCCTGCGT CCAGGCAAGC GCCCTGTTCT TCAGCAACCA CGAAGAGATA
    30481 CTCCTGGCGG GGCTCGAAAG CGTCTACCAG AACTGGGAGG GCACCTACAT CTGGGCGGGC
    30541 AAGATCAGCC ACGACCGGCA CCTGAAGCGG TGCCAGCGGG CCGCCCAGGA GGGCTGGAAG
    30601 CACGTTTCGA TCAAGGGGAC GAGGGTAGTG GCCTTCCAGG GCGTCAAGCT CTCCAGCGAG
    30661 GCAGCAGAGG CCATCGGCGA CGGAGCGGAT CTCGTGGTCG GCTTCGACGT GTTCAGTCAG
    30721 AATGGCGTAC CCCGGTACGT CTTCTCGATG CGCAGCCACA CGACCTTCGA CTGCGGCAGC
    30781 TTCGCCAAGC GGTTCGGAGG CGGCGGGCAC ACGCAAGCCG CCGGGTTCCA CGTCGATGAG
    30841 CCCGAGCACA ACCCCTACAC CACGCTCCGG CACTACCTTG GAATCTACGA AGAAGGCTGA
    30901 GATGGGCAAG TACACGGTTC GCAAGCCGAA TCAAGCCGAC CGGACGTTCG AGAAGCCCGA
    30961 GGACGCCGTG ACCTACATGA TCAAGACCCC CGGTCCGGCC AAGCTCTTTG GCCCCGAGGG
    31021 TCTCATCCTG TCCAAGGGGA TCCAGGCCCC GGCTTAGGCT ACCAGCAGCG AGCGGCGAAG
    31081 CCCTTCTCCT CGGCCACCGC GTTCAGGTAG TCCGTCGCCG TCCAGCAAGG CTCGGAGTCG
    31141 TAGGCGCCGT AGCTGCTGTA CTGGTTCATC ACGGGGTACA TGTGCGTCCT CATGGCCTCG
    31201 TAGACCGCAC TCTCGGCGGC TTCCCGAGTG GTCACGCTCT TGAGGGCCTT GCGGAGCGCC
    31261 TTCTCGGCTG CCTTGAGGGC CGAGGTCAGC GCGCGAGCAG CCTTCCCGCA CTTCATCGAG
    31321 CTGGTGTAGA GCTGCCAATC GCGACCGGAG CGGGGGAGGT TCTTCGTCAT GGGGGTACTA
    31381 CAACCGAGCC TCGACTCTGA TCAACCGCTG CCCCCAAATA TGCAGAGGCC CAGGGGGCGC
    31441 ACCCCCTGGG CTTGCTCCCG GCTGATGTAC TTTCTACTTG GCACGCCGGG CTGCCGAGTA
    31501 GCAGGGGAGG TTTCCTTCAT GCCTTCATCA CGGGGGCTAG CACCTTCAGG TTCGCCATCG
    31561 TGCGGGCTTT CCGCCCCGGC TCTTGCGGGT ACTACAACCG AGCCCCCGGC CCGATCAACC
    31621 GCTAGTCTAC TTTTCCGGGC GCCAGGGTAT GAGCTACGAC CGCCGGGCAA AGGTGCGCCT
    31681 GGAATCCGTG ACCTACAAGG CTGCGGAAGC CGACGAGATG CTCTCCAAGG TCTACCTGAC
    31741 CTTGCATGGG CTGAAGGCGG GCTACGACGC CATGGAGGAG ATCCCCAGCT ACCTTCGCCC
    31801 GAGCTACACC CAGCTCATGA AGGTGCTCGG GCTGCTCCAT CCCGTGCAGC AGGAATCCCA
    31861 CCAGCTCCGC GAGATGGTGA AGCGGCTCCC GCGCTAGTCT ATCGTTCCCG ACGCCAGGGA
    31921 TAGGCCCATG ACCACGCCCG CCATCCGAGT CGCTGCCCGC TACTTCGCTG TCAGCGGGGG
    31981 TCAATACCCT ACTTGTGCGG AAAGTAGGGT ATGCCGTGCA AGCGCCGAGG ATGTCAAAAA
    32041 CCCATTCACC ATGACGGCCT CTGTCGAGAG CACACCAAGC TCAGCCAGGG ACGAGTACGA
    32101 GCGTTCGGGG TTCAACCCCC TGGGGCTCAA TGCAGCATTG AAGGGTGCGA ACGCCCCTAT
    32161 CTCGCCAAAG GGTTTTGCCG GAAGCATTAC AGCGCCCTCT GGCGGCACGG CGATCCAAAC
    32221 GTCCGGCTCC ATGAACCCCC CGGTTCAGGC AGTCTCAAGC GGGGTTACCG CTACATCGCG
    32281 GTCAACGGAA AGAACGTCCT TGAACACCGC TATGTCATGG AGCAGAAGCT CGGCCGGAAG
    32341 CTCCTCCCCG GAGAAACCGT CCACCACATC AACGGCAAGC GCGCCGACAA TCGACCCGCA
    32401 AACCTTGAGC TGTGGCTCAA GCGCCATCCC CCAGGGCAAC GAGTCGAGGA TCACGTCAAG
    32461 TGGGCCAGAA ATCTCCTCAT GCACTACGGG CACTTGTTCC CCGAGTGAGC GCGTAGCAGC
    32521 GAGATTCATT CGGACGGCAG GTTACCTGGC TGTGGGCGAT TTGGTGTGGA TGGGTAAATA
    32581 CAAGAATAAA TTGGCAATTA TTCGATCCTT TTCGGAGGAC GAGAAGGGCA ACCCCACCAT
    32641 CACGGTGAGC CCCATCCCCA AGGGGCGCAA GCAGGACAAG ACCTTCTCCC TGTTCAAGGT
    32701 CTGGAAGGTC CGGCCCGAGC AGATCGCCGA GCTGAAGGCC AAGGGCAAGA TTGCCGGCCA
    32761 GGATGACCAG GACGAGGACG ACGAGGATTG GGAATGGCGA TGAACAACGC TGCACAACGA
    32821 GTCGTGGCCC GTTACCAGAT GGCTGCCGCC AAATACGACT TCTACGCGGA CGGGCAGCAG
    32881 CTCTTGGGCA AGCTCCGCGC CATTCAACAC AAGGGTTTCG AGGCCCTTCT GAAGAAGGCC
    32941 AACGCGGCCA TGCGTTCCTT CGGCTACGGG CTCGACATGC AACAGTCCTA CCTTTCCGTA
    33001 CGAGCGGGGA GGAGTGACCC GGACCGCATC GAGGGTACAT TGCGTTTCGT TCCCCTGCCG
    33061 ACGCGCGACA CATGGGCGAG CCAAGATGAT ATGGACCGCG CCCTGCAAGA ACGGCTCGAC
    33121 ATCTACAGCG CTCGGAACAT GGGCGATGGC ATCTTCGAGG TCCATCTAGG GGGCTAGCGG
    33181 GACATGCCCA TGGACATCGC ACACCGGGTA GCCGCGCGCT ACAAGCAGAA GAAGAAGGTC
    33241 GAGTCCGAGG ACGGCGGCGA GACGACCGTG TACCTCTACT CCGACCGGCA GATTGCGCGC
    33301 CGGAATGCCG AGAAAGCGAA GCGCTTGGAG GGGCTCAGCA AGTCCATCGG GGAACTCCGC
    33361 AAGAAGGTCA AGCGTGACCT CAAGTCGAGC GACCCTGAGC GTTGCCTCAC CGCCCTCGCG
    33421 GTAGCCCTCA TCGACCACAC GTTCGAGCGG GTCGGCAACG ACGAGTCGGT CAAGGAGCGG
    33481 GAGCACTTCG GGGTGACGGG CTGGCAGCGC CGCCATGTCA CCTTCGGTCG GGGCCAGGCG
    33541 ACCATCAAGT ACACGGGCAA GAGCGGCGTC CAGCAGACCA AGAAGGTCAC GGACAAGGCC
    33601 ATCCTCACTG CCCTCCGCAA CGCCTACGAA GCCGCCGAGG GAGATGACAC GGGCATCTTC
    33661 GAGCACCCAG CAGGCAAGGT GACGGCCGAG AAGGTCAACG CCTACCTGGA ACCCTTCGAC
    33721 ATCACCGCCA AGGACATCCG AGGCTTCCAC GCCAACTCCG AGATGCAGAC GCGGCTCAAG
    33781 GCCATCCGCG CCAAGTCCGG CGCGCTCCCC ACGGACAAGA AGGAGCGCAA GGCCAAGCTC
    33841 AAGGAAGAGT TCAAGGCAGC CCTCGAAGAG ACCGCCGAGG CGGTTGGGCA CGAGGCGAGC
    33901 ACCCTCAAGA GCCAGTACCT CGTTCCCGGC CTGGAAGACG ACTACCTCAA GGACGGCAAC
    33961 GTCGAGAGCA CCTTCATCAA GACGGCTGCC TGGCCCTTCG TCCCATGGGC TGATGAAGCG
    34021 TCAGACGAGA ACCGTATCGC GCGTCGGGTG GCCATGCGGT ATCGTGTCGC CGTGGACAAC
    34081 CTGCTCGACA TCGAGATCAC GAAGGACAAC GCCGAGGACA TCCTCGCGGG GCTCATCGCC
    34141 GACGTAGACG ACCTCGAAGG GGCGGAGAAG CGTCTCGGGT TGGACCTGCG CAACATGGCC
    34201 TCCCTGATGA GGCAGTTCCC GCACAACGAC GACCTCCACC ACAACGGCGA GACGGTCATG
    34261 CAGCACACAC TGGAGGTCAT CGAGGCCATC CGCGACGTGA CCGAGGGCAA GGACCCGCTC
    34321 CAGAAGAAGC TCCTCGGCAT CGTCGCCCTG ATGCACGACC TCGGCAAGGC GTACACGTAC
    34381 GTCAACCGGG AGGGCAAGCA CACGTTCTAC GACCACATGA AGCGCTCCGT GGACGTGGCC
    34441 GAGGTGCTCC TAGCCAAGCA CCGCGCGCAA CTTGGGGATC TCTACAAGCG CATCATCGAC
    34501 CTCATCCGGC ACCACGACAT CTTCCTCACG CTGGTCAACT CGCGAGCCAA GGGTGGCGAG
    34561 GGCCTGAAGT ACTTGAAGCC CCTCCTTCGC GAAGTGGTCT ACCTCGACGG GCACATCGAC
    34621 GACCTCTTCA CCTTCGCCAA GGCGGACAGC TACCACGCCA AGAGCTACCA GGAGAAGCTG
    34681 AAGGACGCCG AGGGGGTGCT CGAAGACCTG GGCCGCTACG AGCAGCAGCA AGCCGAGGCT
    34741 GCCATCGAGA AGCAGCGCCA GCAAGAGCGC TTCCAGCAGA AGCTCCCCGA GATCCGTGCC
    34801 TTGCTCGAAG CGGAGGCCCC CGAGGCTGTG GGAGCGCTAC CAGACCCGAG CGCGGTCAAC
    34861 GCAGTCCTTG GGCGCCTGAA GCGGTACGAC CTCATCAAGC AGCTCCAGGG AATGGTCCGG
    34921 TGACGCCGGC CGATCCGAGC GCTGTGGCCG AGACGCTCGG CGAAGTCGAT GGTCAGCCCA
    34981 TCCTGCTCGT GCGGCATTCC GACCACGAGC CCACGAAGCT CATCGTGGCC GGGTTCCACG
    35041 GGGACGAGCC GGCTGGCCCC CTGGCGCTTC TGCGCTTGAC GGAGAAGCAT CGGTTGCCCC
    35101 GAGGTGTGGC TCTCATCCCC GTGGTCAACC CGTCGGGCTG GGACCTCGGC ACGCGCATGA
    35161 ACGCGCGCAA CCAGGATCCA GACCGTGGCT TCATCCACAC GACGGACGAA CCTTCCCCCG
    35221 AGGCCCAAAT CCTCCTACGG CACATGCCCC GCCTGCTCAG CTACGCCAAG GAGGGGCTGC
    35281 TCACCCTGCA CGAGGACGTG GAGATGGAGG GAACCTTCTA CCTCTGCTCC AACGGGGACC
    35341 CCACCTTCAC GCGCCGCATC TACGACGCGG TATCGAGGTT CTTCCGGCCT AGCTCAGATG
    35401 GCAGCCTCGA TGCGGGCCAC CCGGACCAAG GGATCACCCA GCCGACGCAT GACGGGTCCT
    35461 TCGAGGACTG CATGCTCAGC CATGGGGTCA AGCCCCTGTG CTACGTAGAA ACGCCCGGCA
    35521 AGAGCCCTCT GGAGGCCCGC GTTGAGGCAA CCCTAGCCGT CTGCGAGACG TTCTTGGGGA
    35581 TCAGTGCTGC CGAACGGGTC GCGCGAAGGT TTCTCGCCCA TCGCCGGCTG GCAGGTGTAT
    35641 CTTAGGGTTA GGAGCCAGCG TCGCTTTCGC CCGAACCATC CCCCCCGGTT ACGGGCGGCT
    35701 GTAGCACGCT GGCTCCTGTT TCCATTTCCG GCAGGCGCAG GTCAGGCCGC CCGATGATGA
    35761 GCACCTCGCC GACGGGGCCT CGCTGGCTCC CCTTGGAGTT GATGACCCGC CGAGCCTTGA
    35821 TGGCCTGGAT CTCGAAGCCG GCGTACATGG ACCGCACCTC GGGCAGGTCC GCGTTCGACA
    35881 GGATGACCTT GACGCCCTTG TCCACCAGCT CACGGAACAG GGCGAGCAGG CGGTACTGGT
    35941 CGTCCACGGT GAACCGCGCC TCCGTGTAGC TCGTGAAGTT CGCGGTCTTC GAGACGGGGA
    36001 GGTAGGGCGG GTCGAAGTAC ACGATGTCGC CTGCGCGAGC CTCGCGGACG GCCTTGGTGA
    36061 AGTCCCCGGC GCGGAGCTGG ACGGGCTGCA AGGCGGTGGA GCAGGCGCGG ATGTTGTCCT
    36121 CGTCGAAGAT GCGTGCGGTC TTCTTCTTGC TCCAGGGGAC GTTGAACTTG CCTTCGAGGT
    36181 TGGTGCGGAA CAAGCCGTTG AAGCCCGTCT TGTTGAGCAG GATGGTGCGG CTGGCGCGCG
    36241 TGATGGGGTC CAGCTCACGG GGGTCTTGGG CCTTCCAGTG CTCGTAGAAC GCCTTGGGGT
    36301 CTGGGGCGCT GTTGTAGCCG TCCTCGCGGT ACTGGAGCGC GCCGATCAGC TCTTCGGGGA
    36361 AGTCCCGCAC GACCTTGTAG CAGTCGATCA GCTCCCAGTT CGCATCCCCG AGCACGATGG
    36421 TTCGGAGGTC CGGCCGGCGG AGCATCGTGG CGAAGAACAT GGCCCCTCCA CCAAGGAAGG
    36481 GCTCGAAGTA GCTCTCGGCG CGGGTGGGGA ATACGCCGAG GATGACCTCA GCGAGCTGTG
    36541 CTTTCCCCCC GGCCCACTTC AGGAACGGGT GTGCTGGCGG CATGGGGGAT AGTACACCGG
    36601 GAGTGCTCCG CGCAGAGCTG TGGCTTCTTC CCAGCAGCGA TGGCGGGCTC GTGGCACCCA
    36661 GCGCGTTTGC AGACGTAGAC GACGATGTGC AAGGGATTGC CCCTCGCGCC CCCGTTGACG
    36721 AGCTGCCGGT AGCCGATGGC CTTGCACCAG ATGCAGCGGT AGCGCCCGTA CCAGCTCTGG
    36781 ATAGGCTGCC AGTTGTGGCC GCAGGATGAC ATCTCGAACC TCCACAGGAA GAACACGGCG
    36841 AGACGCCGGT TCGATAACCC CTCATGCCGG GTTTTGGGCG GATTCGGACA TCGACGCGCA
    36901 GAAATCTGCC CGTCCGTCGA ACCCCCTACC TCTACATGGG CGTGGGAGGG CCGGATGTTG
    36961 CAAAAATTCT TGCCTGCCCA TGTCGATTTC TGCTCCGACA TGGGCGGCGC GTGATCATCA
    37021 GGCGGGGGTA CTACAACCGG AGGCTCACGC TGATCAACCG TCGAGCTTGG CCAGGTACTC
    37081 GGTCACGTCC ACGTTGGCAG CCGCATCCCC GTCGATGTAG TGCGCGATGG GGGCAAAGCT
    37141 CCTCCGGTGG ATGGGGGTCA CCCCGAGCCG CGCGAGCCCC GCTTGATGCT TCGGGGTGCC
    37201 ATAGCCCACG TTCGAGGCGA AGTCGTAGCC GGGGTACTCC TTGTCGTACT CGCGCATGAG
    37261 GCGGTCACGG GTGACCTTGG CGATGACGCT GGCCAAGCTC ACGGCGGGCA CCAGGGCGTC
    37321 TGCCTTGGGC AGCGCATGGC ACAAAGGGGC ATCCGGGCAC CAGTTGCCGT CCACGACGAT
    37381 GATGGGCTCG TAGGCGAGGC GGTAGAACGT CCCCTCGATA GCTTGCCGGT GCCCAGCCTT
    37441 GATGGCCTCG TGGACGCCCA CCTTGTCGAT GTCCTCGACG CCGACCACGA CGAGGCTGAT
    37501 CACGATGCTC TCGTCGGGCC AGTACTTCCG ATAGACGCGC TCCCGCTGGG CGCGGGACAG
    37561 CTTCTTCGAG TCCTTGACCT CGGGGTCGGA CCAAGCGCAA GGGGTGGCGA CCGCGCAGAC
    37621 GACGGCGGGT CCAGCCCAAG CGCCGAGCCC TACTTCGTCC GAGCCGACGA TGCTCGTCGC
    37681 TTTGGCTTCG TCGATGGCTG GGATGCCGGT GTGGAGCGGC ATGTGGGGTC CTTGGTGAGC
    37741 ACGAGGCGGT ACTTCCAGGG GAGCTGGCCG AAGTGCCGGA TGACTTCGCG GACGGGGGTT
    37801 TCGTCGGGGA TCTCGATGAG GATCTTCATG GGGCCGACGC TAGAGAAGTA CACCGAGGCG
    37861 GGCCAACTAT TCGTCGAGGA CCGTCTCGAC GGACTTCTTC CGGCGCTTCA TCTCCCGCTG
    37921 GATGGCCTTG CGTGCCGTGT CCCAGTCGTC CTTGTGCATG AGTCGGCAGG ACAGGAACGT
    37981 GGGGTATCCG TTGATGGCAC GGTAGCCGGC TTGGGACATG TACTCCCAGA TGAGCCCGAT
    38041 GTTCTTGACC TCGTGCTCGT ATAGCCCTTG CAAAGCGCCG AGCGCGAGGG GCATGAAGAT
    38101 GAGGTGGAGT AGATTCTCGG CTTGGGAGTC GCGGACATGC GCGCTCGTGA ACACCTTGTC
    38161 GTCGCAGAAG TCCATCACGA ACTTGGCGAG GTCTTTGCGG GGCATCCTCG GGATGCTCTT
    38221 GCCTGGCGCC ACGTCCGCCC AGTGCTCCTC CAGGTCGGTC GGGGTTTGCT CCAGGGGGTC
    38281 CGGCTTGTCC TTGGCCTTGC GGGGCTTCGG GGCTTCCGCC AGCTTCGGTT TGCGCTTAGC
    38341 CACGGGTCAC CTTGCCCGTC TGGCAGTCGA TGATGTCGGG CTCGACGGCG AATACCTTGC
    38401 GGCACCACTC GACGCCGTAG CCTGCACGGA CCTCGATGTC CGCATGCCCA TCGTAGCCCA
    38461 GCTCGGGAAA GGGCGTGAGG CTCTCCAGGG TGAGGCTCAC CTTGTCCGTT CCTGGCAAGT
    38521 TGGTCATCAC GATCACTCGC TTGACCTTGA GGGTGATGTC CATGGTGTCA CCGTCGGGGA
    38581 TGGGCCTTGA CCCACTCGTT GTGGCGCACG GTCAGCTCTT CGTCGGAGAG CCGGCGCACG
    38641 TCCCCATGGA GGCTGATGAA CGCCTCGGCG TCATCGGCGT CGTTGAACAT GACAGGGAGC
    38701 ACCCGGCCGG TGCACCCGCA GTAGAGGACC GCCGCTTCCG GCGGGTCTTC GGCTTCGTTG
    38761 ATGCACTTTC CGGCGAGGAT CATGAGTGCC ATGGTGGTAC TACAACTGGA GAGGGTTGCT
    38821 GATCAACTGC GTGGGGGGTA GGCACCGGCC CAGGGGAGCG GGGAGCCTGG GGGGTGGATG
    38881 GCGCCTGAGC GGATCCAGTC GGTCACGATC TTGGCGAGCT TGCGCCCCTG CTCGATCGTC
    38941 TGGAAGGCTT CGGACGAGTC CATCTTGTCG GGCTCGCAGG TGGTGAGAGA CTGCGCGAGC
    39001 ATGAGGGCTT CGACGAGCTG TTCGGGGGTC ATGGCTTCTT GGTCTTCCGA CGGGGCTTCG
    39061 GTTGCTCGAC GAGGCTGATC TGGATGGCGT CCCCGTTCAT GCTGACGCCT GCGATGTCCT
    39121 CGCTGCCGTG CAGCTCCTTG GTGTTGGGGT CCCAGATGAG GATGTCCCCG TGCAGGATGA
    39181 GCCGGTGAAG GGCCTCGAAG ATGGCTTTCT TTTCGAGTTG ATGGAAGTGC ATCGCCTTCT
    39241 TGGCTAGGGC GGTGATGGGG TGTTGCTTGG CTCGGAGAGG GTACATGGTC GTGCTTTCGT
    39301 TCAGAGGAGA GGGGCCGGTG GGCTGTCCCG GCCCCGAGCG GGTAGCGGTC ACCCGAAGGC
    39361 GAGCTGGCGG GCCGTGTCCA GGGCGCGCTG GTTGACGCGG GCACCGTCGC CGAACCAGAG
    39421 GGAGTCGAGC CGGATGTCCG CCGACCGGCC GCGCTCGTAG GAGAGGTACT CCGTCACGGC
    39481 GTTGTAGGCG TCCCACCAGG TCTTGCCCTG GTTCCCGCGC CCACCCTCGA AGAGGGGGAG
    39541 GATGCGGCCC ATCAGGCGGT CGCAACCGAG GTCCGCGCGC TCCACGTCGG CCTCGTCCAC
    39601 GGTCAGCTCC GGCTTGGCTG TGGCGGCCAC GAGCTTCGGC TGGAAGACGC GCTTGATGTA
    39661 CTCGCGGAGG CTGTCCTTGG TGACACCCGC GCGGGCGAGG GCGCGGTACT GGTCGATGTT
    39721 GGCCACGAAC TCGGAGCGGG CGATGTCCAT GATCTCGCGG ATCTGATCCA TGGCTTCACC
    39781 GGCACGCTTG GTGTGGCGGA TCTTCAGGAG CTTGCTGGCC CCATCGTGGT GCGCACCCGC
    39841 GAGGGTGTTG GCGCACACGA CCCGGATGCC GGTGAAGCCG TTGCGCAAGG CCATGGTGCC
    39901 GTCGTGGCCG TTCGAGAGCA GGATGTACTG CCGCACGGTG TCGCCCGGCT GGACCTCCAG
    39961 CTCGCTGCCG CCGTTGAGCA CGCGGGCGAG GATCCAGATG TGGCGGCCTT CACGCAGGCT
    40021 GCCCGCCGTT TCCAACGTGA CCTTGCCGGA CTCCAACCAG GGCTGGAACC ACTTGAAGGC
    40081 GTCCCGGTTC TGCACCGGGC GGTAGGTCGG CCCGACCACG CCGAGGACGC TCCGGTCCGT
    40141 GTCGCGCACG GTGGCCCAGG CGGGGACGTT CATCTCCTCG CCGTCGTACC GCATGTGGAG
    40201 GGGCTGGAGG CGCACCTGCC AGTCCAAACC CGCGAGACGA ATGGCATCTT CCATGGTCGG
    40261 CGCCTGCGGG ATGATGTGCC CCAAGCCATG CCATGGGGTC TCGCGGACGC TGAACATGCT
    40321 CGCCTGCCCG TTGGTGATTT CGATTTCTGC GCTCATGATT CGATCTCCTC TTGCTCTACC
    40381 GTACACCGGC AACCCGCGTC ATTTTTACGC TTTGTTTTCG ACGCGGGGCG TCAATCACAT
    40441 GTCGTCCTCG TACCCGTTGG GGTACTCGTC CTGCGCGAAC TGCGCGTTCT CGAACTGCTC
    40501 CTCGAACGAG GACTCGTGCT CCCCGTCATC CTCGTCCTCG GCGGCGGGGA CGTACTCGAA
    40561 GCCGCACTCC TGGCAGGTGA CGATCATGTC GTCGCCCTCG CCTTTGAAGT CGTGGGGGCC
    40621 TTCGGTGTCG CACTTGGGGC AGATGAACCA GGGGGCGATG AGGGTCATGG AGGTTTCCTT
    40681 TCAGCAACCG GCCGAGTAGG TGGCGCACAG GCCCGTGTCG CCCGTGGTCC AATCGACCGT
    40741 GTAGTTCACG TCGCGGGAGC ACTCCTTGGA CCGGCCGCGA TTCCGCACGC GGTACTCGAC
    40801 GGTCTTCGAG CACTCGAAGC TCACGCAGCC GGGCCATTCC AGCTTCTCCG CGATGGCCTC
    40861 TTGCTCCTCT TCGGTCAGCT CGGCGCCCTC GAAGGTCACG ATGGCCGTGA CTTCGACATC
    40921 GGCGTAAGCG CAGCCCTTCA CACCCACGTA GGTCGGGGTC CAGTAGTCCC CCACCTCGAT
    40981 CTCGACGGAG GGGTTCACTT CGACCTCTTC GAGGGTGGCT CGAAGCTCGT CCTCATCGAA
    41041 CTTCGCCGTC CAGTCGGTGG CGGAGGTGGC GGAGACGGTG ACGGAAACGG TGGCGTTCTT
    41101 CATGGGGGTA CTACAATCGC GCTCGGGGTT TGATCAACCT CAGTCCACCT CGGCCTCGAA
    41161 GTAGACCGTC TCGGCAGGGG CGGAGGGCAC CCAGAGAATG TCGTACTCGA CGCCATCTTC
    41221 GTCCCCGCTC GTGCGGACGT TCGGGATGGT GAGCGAGGCA ATGGCTTGGG TCTTGGCCGC
    41281 TTCCTCCGCC TCGTCATCCT CGAACTCGTG GCCGGAGAAG TCACAGTAGA GGGTGACCTC
    41341 GGCCGAGCCG GTCACGGAGG TGACGCGGTA GTCCACATCG ACTCCGCACT GACCCCAGCA
    41401 TTCGTAGGCG CCAACCCCTT CGTCTTCCAC CTCGGCTTCC ACCTCGGCCT CGCAGAGAGC
    41461 CGCGTGCAGG TCATCCTCAT CGATGCTGCC GACCCAGGTG CCGTCGCTCA AGCGCTCGCA
    41521 GGTGACGGTG ATTTCGCTCA TGCGGGTACT ACAACCGAGC GGGTGCCCTG ATCAACCGGT
    41581 GTACTATCGT GCATGGCACT CCCCAAGAAA GGCTCCCGTT CGATCCAGGT GAACAACCGC
    41641 ACGTACCGTT GGATGGTGCG CAAGGTCCAG GCTGACGGCG CGGGGGACCC CAGGCTACGG
    41701 CTCACCGTGC AAGATCCCGA GACGATGGAG CTGCACCAGC GGCACTTCCC TGCCTACACG
    41761 GGCAAGTTCA CCCCGGACAA CGATCCCATT GCTAACTCCG TGACCACGGC AGACGTGCGC
    41821 GAGTTCATCT GCACGAAGTT CTGACCGGCG CGCAGAAAAC CGCCGGGAGC TGCGAGCCTC
    41881 CGGTGTACTG TTCGAGCACA GGAGAGCAAA CAATGCCCCA CACCAGCTAT CGAATCGCAG
    41941 ACGGCCTACA CCTCGTCTGC CAAGACATTC CCACGACCGC CCCCGCCAAG CCCGTCGAGG
    42001 TCCCGACGAA TCACATCGCC GTGATCGACT GCTCGGGGTC GATGTCGGGA GAGCTTCCCC
    42061 AGATCCGCGA GCAGCTCAAG AAGCGCCTGC CCAAGCTGCT CAAGGAGCAC GACACGATCA
    42121 GCATCATCTG GTTCAGTGGT CGCGGCCAGT TCGGCACCCT TCTCGAAGCC GAGCCCGTCG
    42181 CCACCCTGGC GGATCTCAAG GACGTGAACG CCGCCATCGA TCGGTGGCTC AAGCCCATCT
    42241 GCCTCACCGG GTTCCGCGAG CCTCTGGAGG AGGTCACCAA GCTCATCTCC CGCGTGGATA
    42301 AGAAGGTGGC CAAGGGCTCC GTCTACGCGC TCTTCTTCAT GAGCGACGGC TGCGACAACC
    42361 AGTGGGGACG CCCGGACATC CTCCGCGTCG TCGAGCAGGC CGCAGGCAAG ATCGCGTCCG
    42421 CCACGTTCGT CGAGTACGGC TACTACGCCG ACCGCCCCTT GCTCACCGCC ATGGCCGAGA
    42481 AGTCTGGTGG CAGCCTCATC TTCGCCCAGG ACTTCGACAC CTACGCGCCG ATGTTCGAGG
    42541 GCGCGATGCA GAAGAAGCTC CAAGGCGGCA AGAAGGTCGA GGTCACCATC CCCGGCGATC
    42601 CCATCTGCGG GTTCGGCTTC GCGATGCACG ACGGCGATCT CCTGACGTTC TCCGTCGAGG
    42661 GTGGCAAGGC CATGGTTCCC GAGGGTCTGC CCGCCATCTG GTACGTGAGC CCCTCCGTGG
    42721 TCGGAGAGAC GGGGGATAGC CTATCCACCA TCGTCAGGAA GGGCCTGAAA GCTGCCTAGC
    42781 AACCTTGGAG CGCTTCCAAG TCCGTACCCG ATGACAGTTC GCACATACAA GCTCACACTT
    42841 AGCAATCTCT GCCAAGAGCG CCGCAACTGG ACGCCCCATT TGCACCATCT GAGAGATGTT
    42901 CGACTCTTTT CCCCGAACGT GATCGAACTC CATGGCGGCC CAATGAAAGG TTCCACCACA
    42961 GTCCAAGCAA GGATGATTCT TCAGACGCCG CAGCAGTGCT CGCAAAGCAT CCTTTCGAGC
    43021 ATCCCTCGTC TTGGAGGTTC GCTCAACTTG CTCTTGCTTG TGTTTGGCGT ACCAAGCCCG
    43081 CCGGTAGGGT CTCATGCAAG GGCTGCAAAA ACGAAGGCGC TCTCCAGTCG CCTTGTTGGA
    43141 CACGGAGAAG CTGCTCTCCG GTTTCCATTC CTTGCAATGG GAACATCTCC GAAGTCCAGG
    43201 TCCAGGTGCC AGTGTCGGAC AGGTGTTGCG CTTGTGCCCA GGTTGCCCGC ATAGGGTGCA
    43261 TTTCTGTACC ATAGTTTACC AGTAGCACAT CCGGTTTAGG AAAGCAAACA AGGTACTTCC
    43321 CATGAGCGAT CAAGACGTTG TAGCCGCTGC GTATGCAGCC ATTTCTCTCT TTTCCGTCCG
    43381 CATGAAGCCA GAGGTGACGC TTCCATTCCT TCGGGCTTTG GGGGATGTGA AATTCGTGGA
    43441 GGACTTTGGG CTCTGCTTCG GCAAGCAGAA GTACTCGGCG TTCATGGATG CGTCCAAGGC
    43501 GGCGGCCTTC GATGCCAAGC AGCGCCTCAC CAAGGGCTAC GACCCCAAGA AGGTGCCCGA
    43561 CGACAACGCC TTCACCGTGC TCGACCTGCT CAAGGTGCTC GCCGAGGAGG ACGGCAACCG
    43621 CATCCTCATG GAGCACCCGG AGTTCAAGTA CTCCCGCATC GGCCGCGCTC GTGTGGATGC
    43681 CGCCGAGAAC CTGACCCCCG AGGAGACGGC GGAGATCGAG AAGCTCACGG CCGAGATGGC
    43741 GAAGACCAAG AACGCCAAGA AGGTTGCCGA GCTGACGGCC AAGATCGCAG CCGTGACGGC
    43801 GAACAAGCCG AAGCCCCTCA AGTTCGAGGC CGACAAGGCC CCGGATGGGT ACGCCGTGGA
    43861 CGCGCTCACC TACAACGAGG AGCGGCCCAA CATCAGCCTG CGCGTGCGCA AGACGGGCAG
    43921 CGTGGACCTC ACCGGGCGCA TCCCGGCCGA GCACGACAAG GTGCCGGCGA AGTTCCCGAG
    43981 CTTCGTCTAT CGCAACTACG CCATCGTGAA AGATGGCCTC GTGAACGTCG AGAAGCTCCC
    44041 GGTCAAGCTC ACGGCCGCGA CCTTCGACAA GCTCCGCAAG GCCGGCGTCG TGGACGGTGA
    44101 CAGCGTGCAG GACGTGATGG TCATCGACGT GAAGGCCCTG CCGGTCATCA ACCGCGCGAT
    44161 GGTGAAGGCG GCGAGCGCGA AGACCCTGTT CGAGCTGGAG TACGAGCTGA CCAAGGCTCG
    44221 TGCCGCCCAG AAGGTCTACA ACACGGTCAA GAAGGACAAG TTCCCGCGCA AGAGCGAGGG
    44281 CTACGCCGTG ACGTACGGCG AGGCTGCTGC TGCCTGGCTC AAGGAGCAGG GGCTCACCGA
    44341 CTACTCGGGC TACCAGCCGC CGCACACGAC CCAGGCCGAG GCGTCGGACT TCTACATGGG
    44401 CAAGGAGATG GCCGTGTCCC TCAAGGGCCT CAGCAGCCTG CCGAGCCTCA ACGAGTTCCG
    44461 CAAGCAGGCG GCCAAGGGCA AGCTCAACGC GGGCGCGACC CTCATGGCGG CGACGGTCAA
    44521 GGAAGTGGAT GACTTCCTCG CGAGCGCGGC CTACACCAAG GCGGCAACCC CCGACAAGGT
    44581 GTTCGAGGCT TGGCTCGACG GCCAGGCGCG TGCAGCCACC GTGAAGGTTC GCCAGCTCAT
    44641 CGAGCGCAAG GCGCAACTGC TGTTCGCCAT CATCGTCGGC CAGGTCTGGT TCACGGAATT
    44701 TTCCAGCTTG GACCAGAACA CGATGGACCT CACCGTGGAC GGGCAGAAGC TCGCCTGCAA
    44761 GGTCGAGATG AAGGAAATCC AGATCGCCAT CTAGCGCGAT GCCCCGCTAC CGAACCATCG
    44821 TGGCCCGGTC GATCCGGCGG GAGAAAGACC GGATCACCCC GGAGTTCTGG AAGCGGCCCG
    44881 TCTGGGTGTG GCGCGCGGGA GCGGACGTAA CCACGGTGAC GCTCTCGTGC GGCCACACCA
    44941 AGGAGTATCG CGGGACGGGG GACGTGGCGC CCAAGGACCG CGCTCTCTGC AAGGAGTGCC
    45001 TATGAGCCTG TCCATCTGCA CCAAGGTCAT CATCGGCTTC GAGGTAAAGC CCGGCGAGCT
    45061 GAACCTCAGC CCGATGCCCG CGCATCATTG CCCCGAGGGG CACATCCGCA AGGGCAAGGA
    45121 TGACAAGTTC TGTGCCATCT GCGGTGGCAA GTTCAAGGCA GACCCAAAGC CGCCACCGAG
    45181 CCTCATTGAA CGGTACGCTG AGAAGATCGG TCTCGTAGCC GAAGAGTTGT TCGACGACTG
    45241 GCACGAAGGT TACGAGGACA GCGAGGTATG CCTCCGCGAA GTTGCTGGGG ACATGATGGT
    45301 TTTGGGCAAA GCCTGGGCTT CTTTGCACGA ATACAAGATG GGTCAGTTGC GCCAGCTCGA
    45361 CCCCAACGTG CATGCCCTGA TTACGTATGA GCTGGTGAAG ATCCGAGACG ACCTTGGTTG
    45421 GTCCGACCGG CCCATCAACT CCTACCTCGT GCTCAAAGTG AGCTAGCCAT GGCGAAGCTC
    45481 CGCGCGTGCC AAGGCTGTAA GCACCTGCTC CTCCGAACCG GCTTCGGCGG CAAGGAGGAG
    45541 CCCTGGTGCT TGCTGCTCGG CCAGCGAGCC GGGAAGTGGT GGTGCCTCTG GAAGTGGCTC
    45601 CGCAGAACCC CTGTTGACCC GGCTAAGGCA TGAGGCTCCG CAGACTAGCC ATCTCCCTTG
    45661 GCATGCTCGG TGGGCTGGTT GGGGGCGCTT GGCTGGCTGC CCCATCCGCC GCGCGCTGGT
    45721 ACGTCGAGAA GCACTACCCC GGTGTGACCA TACATGGCGA GGTCGATGTC CACCTCGACC
    45781 GCCTGGTGTT CACCGGGGTC CGAGTGGCCC GCACGGGCCT GGACGCCACC TTCGACCGCG
    45841 TGACCGTCCG CCGAAACGAG TCCATCGAGG CTGAAGGCGG GGAAGCCACC TACCTGTTCG
    45901 GGGCCTCCCC GAAGGATGAG CGCGAGGTCA CGAGCCGGCG CATCACCATC AAGGGCCTCC
    45961 GCAAGCTCAC CGTTCGGGGG TCGGACTACG GCATGACCCT CACGGGGGCG CGCTACGACG
    46021 GTCAAGAGCT GTGCTTCGAC ACCGCCGAGT TCGACCACCC GAAGCTCCGG GGCTCCGCCG
    46081 AGCGCGGGTG CGCCAAGAAG GACAAGTCCG AAGCCTGGGC GGCCAAGGTC ACGACCCATC
    46141 TGACCACGCC CATCGTCATC CCCGAGTTCC CCCGCGAAGG CGACCTCGTG GTCACCGACG
    46201 CCCACGTCTG GTGGACCAAG GAAGACCAGA CCCTCCGCGC CTCAGCCAAG AGCATCACCT
    46261 ACGGCCCCCT GGAGGCCCAG GAAGCGGCCC TCAACCATGG GGAGGGTGAG ACTAGGGCCT
    46321 ACGCCCAAAA GCTCGTCCTG AGCCATCCTT GGCTCGCCCC GTGGCCTCTG GACTTCAACC
    46381 AGGGCATCGA GGCCGTCTAC CGCGCCGGCC CTGACCTGAA GCCGCGCATC GATCTGGTCG
    46441 TCAACAAGCT CCGCCTCACC ATCCAGCCCG AGGACTGGAG CTTCCAGTTC GCCGACACCT
    46501 GCCAGGGTGT CATCGACGCC CTCCCTCCCA AGCTCGCTGA GCCCCTAACA GGTGTTCAGT
    46561 GGAAGAATGG GGAGCTGGTC ATCGAGGCGC GGGCGAAGGA TCCGGTGAAG GTCCGCATTG
    46621 GGCACAAGTG CCAAGCCATC TGTTCGTCGC CCATGCTCAA GGCGCTCCAC GGGCAGTTCA
    46681 CCTACGAGGT CTACGACTCG AAGAACCAGC GGGTCGCGCG CAAGGTCGGG CCAGGGACGC
    46741 TCAACTGGAC CCCGCTTCCC GCCGTGGTCA AGGACATGGT GACGGCCACG ATGGTCATGG
    46801 AGGACCCTGG CTACCTGCAC CACCGGGGGT ACATCGCGCA GGCGTTCGAG AACAGCCTCA
    46861 AGGACAACAT CAAGACGGGC AAATTCCTGC GGGGCGGCTC AACGATCACG ATGCAACTAG
    46921 CGAAGAACCT TTGGCTTTAC CGGGACAAGA CGCTCACCCG GAAGCTGCAA GAGCTGCTCC
    46981 TCGCCGTGGC TCTGGAGTCA TGCTTCTCGA AGGACCAGAT CCTTGAGCTG TACCTGAACG
    47041 TGGTCGAGTT CGGCCCGGAC ATCTACGGCA TCGGGGCTGC CGCGCGCCAC TACTTCAAGG
    47101 TTGATGCGTC GGCCCTGACA CCCAAGCAAG CGTTCTACCT GGCGAGCATC TTGCCGCGTC
    47161 CCCGGAAGGC CGCGCCTCCC ACCAAGGACA CGATGGACCG AATCGAGAAG CTGATGAAGC
    47221 TCCTCGCCAA GAACGGGTTC ATCCCCGAGA CGATGCTGGA CGCGCCGGAC GAAGGCCCGG
    47281 ACACCTCCGA CTGGGCGCAG TAGCGGTGTA TGGTGCGGGC ATGATCATCG GAGTCTCGGG
    47341 TTTGGCGGGC AGTGGCAAGA ACGCCGTGGC GGACATCCTG GTGCGCAAGC ATGGCTTCGT
    47401 GCCCATCGCG TTCGCCGACC CCATGAAGCG GTTTGTTCAG GATGTCTACG ACTTCTCGGA
    47461 CGAGCAGCTC TGGGGTGAGA GCGACAAGCG TGTTCAGCCC GACGAGCGCT ACCCGCGCGT
    47521 CCACCCCAAC CACTGTTGCC AGGGTGCCGC CGTGGGATCC CCTGAGTGGC ACAAGCCTCG
    47581 GGTCTGCACG ACCTGTGGAG CGGTGGGCGG GGATCCGCCG AGCATGCCGG AAGGCCCGTG
    47641 CGTGACGCAT CTCACCCCCA GGTACGCGCT CCAGAAGCTC GGGACGGAGT GGGGGCGCGA
    47701 CTGCTACGCG AACACCTGGG TGGACTACGC CATCCGGGTC GCCAAGAACC TCATCGAGCA
    47761 GCCTTGCAAC GGCTACGTCT ACTGCTACAC GCCGAAGGGT GGCCAGTGGC TCATGCCCGT
    47821 TATGGAGGCC CACGCGAGCG GCGTCCCCAA GGTCGAGGGG GTCATCATCA CGGACGTGCG
    47881 CTTCTGGAAC GAGTTCCGTG CCATCCGTGA AGCCGGGGGC TTCAACGTGC GCACCATCCG
    47941 GCCGGGCGCG GGGCTACAGG GGGCCTACGC CGAACACGTC TCGGAGACGC AACAGGCAGA
    48001 GATCCCCGAC GGGGAGTTCC ACGGCGTCAT CCAGAACGAC GGGACGCTTG CGGACCTCGA
    48061 AGGCAAGGTC GAGCAGTTCC TCGCTTGGTG CCGGAGCCGG AAAGGCTAGT CTCGGGGCTC
    48121 CGTGTCGGCG TCCTCGATGA TGTCCCGAGC GAGGCCATCG AGGGACGCGG CGGCGTTGTT
    48181 GCCGATGGCA GTCTTCTCCG CCTCGGTGAG CAGGGGCAGC GTGTCGTAGT CGAACGCCAT
    48241 CTTCGAGATC GACGTGTAGA CGCTCACGAG GGTCTTGGTG TACCCGGCTT CGTCCGCCGT
    48301 GTAGTAGTCC TGCTGCTTGA GCAGGTGACA GAACTGGGCG GGATCGCCGG CCGAAACGGC
    48361 TGGCCACGCC TTGTCGAAGC GCTTGGCCAG GATGGCGATG TAGTCCGTGG CGCCTTCGAT
    48421 CAGGGTGTTG AAGGCGCGGA AGCGGCACCC AGGATGGTTC GGGTAGAACC AGATGATGCA
    48481 GGTGCCGTCC GAGCGTGTGG TCAGGATCTT CGCGTGCTCC GGGTCCGCTT CGTGGAGCTT
    48541 GGTCGCCTCC GCCTTCGGGA GAATCTCGTT GCAGGCGTAG AACTGGTAGT CGAAGCCATC
    48601 CCCCTCACGG CTCTTGACGT TGCCCAGGTT GTAGTTGTGC ATGCTTCGGC CCCAACCCGT
    48661 TTCGAGAGCC CACTGGGCCG CGAGGACCCA GATGGACTCT CGCTTGGGGG CCTGGCCGAA
    48721 GTAGCGCATC CACGCCGACC AAAGAGCAGT GATGACCTGC TCCTTGGTCG CGGGCGTCTT
    48781 GCGGTCAACC AGCTCTTGCG GCACGGACTA GCGGCCTCGC TTGCGAGGCT TGGCCGGCTC
    48841 GTCTCCTGCC GAAGACGGCG GTGCGGGGGG TGCTTCGACC GCGATCTCGG GCTCGGGCTC
    48901 CGGCTCGGGA GCTGGCTTGG GGGCTTCGAT GGGCTTGGCC GAACGCATGG TCGGGGTAGC
    48961 CTTCTCCCCT CGCTCGGCCA TGCCGATGAG GTGCAGCAAG TGCGCGGGGG ACAGCGGAGC
    49021 CATCCCTGCT GGAAGCTCCG GTTTCCCCAC GACTTCTTGG AGTTGGGCTA CGTAGCTCTC
    49081 GGCCTTGCCG ATGCTGAAAC CACGAGAGGC CGCCGTGATG CAGCGTGCCT TGAGTTCGGT
    49141 GAGTTCCTGA GTGGAGAGCA TGGTCACCTC TGCTCTAGTG CTGGATAAGT GGGTTAGTCA
    49201 CCCAGGGCGA TCGGGCTCCC TGGCGCCAAG GGCTCATCCG GTAGGAGCGA CGGGGGCGCG
    49261 GGGGGCGCGA ACAAGACCGC ATCTGGCTCT GGCTTGTGCT GCCCGTACCA GGTGATGGCG
    49321 AGGGCCATCC GTTTGATGCT GGCCTCACCA CCCGCCTCGC AGGTCCCGCT GCCGTAGCTG
    49381 CGGAGCCATT CGTTGACGGG GTACGTCCGG CACGAGTTGA AGGACGACCG GATGCCACGT
    49441 AGGGCCACCC GGATGCACTT CTTGCGATCC GCGATCAACT CCTCGCCGGT CCAGCCGAGT
    49501 TCGACCTGCT CCGGGGGGTC GCTGGCGCGA GCCCATCGGT TATGGACCTT GTTCCAAGAG
    49561 ATTGTGCGCC CAGTGCCGAT GTGCTGTTGC GTCAGGCACC AAGATCGCCC GTTGTCTCCC
    49621 CGTGCATACT TGCCCAGGCC GAAGTCCACG TTGCGGTGGA ACCCCGACTC GAACAACATG
    49681 ACGGACAGAA GCACGGTTGC TGTTCGCGCC TTGCCATGTG GCCCCCTGAA GAGTGGGGGC
    49741 TCCGTCAGCA AGACCTCTTC GAGATCACGC GCGATGGACT CGTACCGAGC AACCGCTTCC
    49801 TCCTTGGTTT CTTGGTTCTC GGGGATGTAG TTCGGGCGTC CCGGCGGCGC GTGTGACGTG
    49861 ATGAACAGCA TGACCCAGAT GATGAACTTG CTCACTTCTT CCTCCTGGTA TGGGTATCCC
    49921 CAAAGGCCCG GACGGGCCTC TCGGGTACTC ACCCTTGTCC GGTGCTACGT GGCCTTCGCA
    49981 CCTCCAGAGC TAGGCTGACG CCTGCACGAA ATGGTCTGAA AAGGCAGCAT CTTGGCACCG
    50041 ATGGGTCTTC TTGGGTATCG TCCCCTAAGA ACACCCAAAA GGGAATTATT GCAGCTCGAC
    50101 TAACCCCCTG CGAATGCAAG GGTTTTTCGG AATGCGGACA GATAGTACAC CGCGCGGTGT
    50161 ACTACAAGGC ATGGAGAAGC ACCCGATCTG CCGCATCCAT CACGCCCTGC GCGACAGCAC
    50221 ACCTCATGCA GAGCAACGAC GGTTGTACCT CGCATTCCCG CAGAAGCATG GCTATGCGGG
    50281 CCGCGAATTG CTGGACGATG CCGACGAGCC GATGGCCTCC CTCCATTTCG AGGCCGTGCT
    50341 CATCCTCGCG CTCGCCCAGA CGTATCCCCA AGATGCCCCG AAGCATCATC CTGTCACGGT
    50401 GATCATCTCG TCCCATGCCG AGGATTGGGC GTACAACCAG ACCGAGACGA TCGCCCACAG
    50461 CATCTTCACC CGGCTGGCGC AGGAATGCCG GGTAGAGGCT GCGAAATTCG TGGGGACCGC
    50521 CTTCAAGAGC CTGCTCTTCG GCTGCCGCGT GCTCCAGCTC GAAGAAGCCC CAAAGCGCTG
    50581 GGTTGCGTTC GGCTTCAGGA AGGACGACAT CATCCCCGAT TGGCTCCGAG AAAGCCTGCT
    50641 CTGAGGTGTA TGATCTGGCG AGGATGGCTG ACGAAACCGA TCTCGAAGCC TACTGGTCCG
    50701 ACGTGCGGAC CACCCCGGCA CTCATCCCCG TCCAGCATGG AACGGGCCGG GTCGATGTAG
    50761 CTGCGGCCAA GGCTGCGCAT GACGCCGCAA CGACGGGAGT GGCGCAACCG ACCGCCGAGA
    50821 AGGTCATCCA CATGTTCCTC CGGCATTGGC GCGCAGAGGT GCTGGCGGGG GGCATCGGCA
    50881 GCCTCATCGA GCTGGTGCTG GAGGACTACA ACCTCGACAT CGCCGAGTTG GTCGGCTTCG
    50941 TCCGGGCCTT GCCACAGGCG CTTCTCCAAC GCATCATCGA CCAGGGTGCT ACCAGCTCAT
    51001 CCGCACGAGG CGTTCATGCC CTGCTCGCCA TCGAGCATCA TCGGAGAATG CGCACGGGGG
    51061 CCTTGAGTGA CTACACGCTA CGAAGGGATG CCGACCGCGT GCTCCTCGTC GAAGTACGCC
    51121 GCTCCGGCAG CTCTCTCACG TTCCGGCTCG ACGAAACCTT CGACATGGCG GCGCTGTCAT
    51181 GAGCAACGAT CTCGAAGCCT ACTGGTCCAC CATCCGACTC GCCCCGCTGC CTCCAACCTT
    51241 CGAGTCCGTG CTGGACGAGC GCGGGAGTGT CCTGCTCTTG CTCGGGACCG CAGCGGAGCG
    51301 CCGGAAGGCC CTGGAATACG TCTCGGGGCG TCTTCCACCG AGTCAAGGCA ATCTCCCCAA
    51361 CCGCCTTCCT TGCGTCAACA TGCAGTGCGC GCGGGCTCAC TTCATCTCCG CGCAAGAGAC
    51421 GCTGTACGCC GCCAGCCGGC ACTACTCCGA CACCTACCTC GGGAAGCCGC TCTACAGCCC
    51481 TGCGCATATC CCCCTGCTGC CCTACACGAT CGCGCGTATC GTAGCCTCGG CACCGCTCGG
    51541 GGGGTCCCTT GCCGAGGGTT GGCTGGCTAC CAAGGGTTTG CTCGTTCAGT TCGCCGCCCA
    51601 GCAGAAGTCG CACGTCAACC GGGTCGCCAT CAGCTTGGCG CGCTGGGTGA CGGGCGGTGA
    51661 CATCGAGGGC CTACCTGACT TGCCCATCAT CGACCGCGCC TTGGAGCTGT TCCTCGCTGC
    51721 CGAGAGCCTG GGCATGCTCC ACCACGTCTG GCTCACCTTC GATGGGCTGC ATGACGACGT
    51781 TCCTATCGAG GACATCCGGC ACATCATCGA CGTGCTGGGG AAGACCGGAT CCTTCACGTT
    51841 CTTGCTTGGC TGCACGCCCG AACAACGGGA GCTGGCCCTC ACCATCCACC CCACGCCCAA
    51901 AGAGTATCTT GTCTATGCTG GAGCGTTTCA CGAGGTCGGA CTCGATGCCT CCTAACCAGT
    51961 CCGATGACGA CTTGCGGTCC TACTGGACCG AGGTGCGCGC CCCTACGCGC CGTCGGAGAA
    52021 CGGTGCAGGT GGCCTTCGAG CCGCCTCCCG TCGAGAATCT CCTCCAATGG GCCACGAACT
    52081 TCACGAAGCC AGGGCGCCCG GCGTTGTGCG TCATCCCTGG GCCATCCTAC GAGCGCAACC
    52141 TGCTCTTGCA GAAGTACCTC GACCCCAAGT GGGCCATGTT CCGACCGGAC TGCATCGAGG
    52201 ATGTGCTCGG CAGCTACACG CAGGACTGGA TCGATCAGGG GGTGCTGGCC AACTTCACGC
    52261 AGCGTATCTC GACCCTGCGC ATCCCGAGCG ACGAGAAGCC GCCTACGAGC TGGAACCTGC
    52321 TCTGGGACTT GAGCCTCGTC GATGACTTCC TGGTCGATGA GCCTCTGCGA ACGATGGTGG
    52381 ACCGGGAGTT CTACCTCATT CACAAGGTCT ACCACGCCAT CTGGGAAGCC CGCTTCCTGG
    52441 CGCGGGAGTC CACCGACCAG CTCAGCACTT TCCTCCAAGG GCTCGCGCGC TGGCTCACGA
    52501 ATGAGCCGCT GACGGATGCG GACCGAGAAG CTCTACGGGC GGTCAACGTG ACACGGCGTA
    52561 TCGAGTCCCC CCAAGAGCGC GCCGACGTGC TCCTGTTCCT GCTCACCCTG GCGGAGCACA
    52621 ACAGCCTGGT CAACCGCGCC GTATTCACCT TCGATGGTTT GGAGCGCCTA CTTGGCTCCG
    52681 CCCACCGGGC CGCCTTGCGC CAGCTCGACG CCTTCCTCGG AGACGTAGAC CGCTGGGTCA
    52741 AGCTCGGGTG CCCCATCGGC ATCTTCCTCG GGTTCAACGC AACCCGCACG AATCTCTCAG
    52801 CCCTCAAGCG CCTCAACCCC AAGCTGCATG CTCGCGTCCA GGCGGGCCTG GAGTGGACCC
    52861 AATGATCGAG GTGGACCTCA CCGAAGATAC CCCCACCATC GAGTACGACA CCGACCTGTC
    52921 CGTCGTGCAC CTGATCACAG GCATGTCCCC GAACAACGAT GAAGGGTGCT GGTTGCATAT
    52981 CGATGGCTGC CGGGAGCGCC CCATCAACTA CAAGGGCCGC GCGCCCCTGC GTGGTACGGG
    53041 CATCGTGCCC TACACGATGT TCGACCGGGA CATCACGGAG AGTGGCCGCT ACGAAGTCGT
    53101 CTGCCAGGTC CGCCATGGGT CTGCACGCCG GGCCGTGCTC GACATCGAGC TGACCAAGGA
    53161 TCGCGTGGCC ATCACCATCC GCAAGTCGAG CACGCCGGCC ATCTGGATCA TGCAGGACGA
    53221 AGTGGTGCCC TTGAAGGGCG ACCAGGACTA CACGCACACG ATCTACGAAG TGGCCCTTGA
    53281 TCGACCAGCC GCGTGGGATC GCATCGGGAG CGAGGACGAA CCGGTGTAGT ATAGGGCATG
    53341 AGCCCAACGC CCCGCACCAA CGACATCTCC GAGGATGTTG GCTTCGACGA TGAGCCGATT
    53401 GGCCTGGGGC TTCCCGGTGA GCGCTTCGAC CTCAAGTGCC CGGAATGCGG GGCGATGCTT
    53461 CGGCTCAAGA CATCTCGCAA CGGGGTGTTC TACGGGTGCG AAACCTGGGG CACGACGGGT
    53521 TGCAAAGGGT CGCATGGCGC GCACTCGGAC GGCAGCCCGC TCGGGGTGCC TGCGGATCAA
    53581 GCCACCAAGC GGGCGCGCAT CCAGGCTCAC CGTGCCTTCG ACCAGCTCTG GAAGCCCGAT
    53641 GGCGGACGGA AGCCCCTCAT GACCCGCGCG GAAGCCTACG AGTGGATGCG CCTGGCCATG
    53701 AAGATTGCCC GCCTGCAAGC GCACATCTCG ATGTTCACCC AGGACCAATG CACCAAGCTC
    53761 GTGCGCCTGG TGAAGCAGAA GTTCCCGGCG ACCAAGACCC TCTGGGACCG GCTGGCCGAG
    53821 GACGACGACT AGGGGGACCC GTGCCCGCGC TTCTGCACGA ACGGCAAGTC GAGGCCATCC
    53881 TGGCGCTCGA CTGGCTCCTT GATGCCTCCA AGGATACCCG CAACACGGGT CGGACGGTCG
    53941 CGGTCGCCAT CGCTCTCCTG CGGAAGGCTC TCCGGCATCC GGGGCAGCGC GTGTACCTGT
    54001 TCGATCATCA CGACGGGGTG GGGGAAGCCC GCCATGTCCT TGACCTCATC ATGGAGCTGG
    54061 CCGAAACGGA ACCAACCCTG TTCGACCTCA ACTTCGCGCC GACCACTACG TCCATCACCT
    54121 ACCAAGGGAA CCCCATCCTC GACTGGTGGC CCGAGCGGAT GTACAGCAAC AAGCTACCGT
    54181 TGGAAGCCCG CAGGACTTCG TGGGAACGTC TGGGACGCGA CGAATAGCCC TTCTATCGGC
    54241 TAGCTAGGGT GACATGCCCG AAATCCTCCG CACCCGCGAC GTAGTGGTCC TGTTCAAGGG
    54301 TGACGCTTAC CCCGTCATGA TCGACCCGAC CATGCAGGCG CGCGGGTGGC CAGGGGGCCA
    54361 GGGCGTTCAG TGGGTCAACT CGCCTCTCGA CGAGTTCCGT GTCGGCTTCT CGGATGGGCT
    54421 CTACGGGGGC TTCCTGCTCT GGGGCTCGGA TGAGCCGGCG GACAAGTTCA CGGCGATGAC
    54481 GGGGCAGCAG CCGACCTACG GCTACGCCGT CATGTGCGCT GGGGGCTGGC TCATCTCGAC
    54541 CTCGACGTAC GAGAAGTACA CCTACCTCTC CCGCATCGGG GGCGGTCCGC TCGTGCCCAT
    54601 CAACTACGTC GTCGGGGAGC GCCTCGTGTT CAGCCTGCGC GGGTGGTTCA CGAAGGAGGA
    54661 CGAGTGGACC CTCTCGGGGG ACCCTCGGAT GCCGAACGGG TACTACATCG CCAACGTGGT
    54721 GCAGGTGCCG AGCGCGGCCA ACGACTACTA CATCATGCTC CAGACGAGCA TCTGACATGT
    54781 TCGCTCGTTT CCCTTCTTGG TTCATCACGT CCGGGCCGGT GGCGCCGGGC GTGGAGGACC
    54841 ATGAATCACA AGCGACGTAG ACCGAAGAAC CGTCGGGCCG GCTGCCTGTT CTGCAAGCGC
    54901 TGGAAGGTCA ATGGCTCTGA GCTTCGCGAG AAGTGGCGAG CCAGCGAGCT TCGCCGGCTC
    54961 CAAGACGACC CCAAGTACGG CCGCTAGGCC CTTCGCACCT TCACCGGGCG CCCCTCGGGC
    55021 ACCTTGAAGG CGGTCATCTC GGCGGCCATC TTCTCGACGA CCGCTAGGGG AACCCCATGG
    55081 CTATTGCGGG CCGCTGCCAC CTTGGGGGCG CAAGGGACCT GCATCACCTC GACCTTGTAC
    55141 CCATGGGCCA GGGCATCCTT CACGTAGCCC CGCATGTGGC TCCATTTCGT GTTCGTGTTG
    55201 TCCACGACCA CCAGGGCCAC CCCCGCCTCC AAAGCCCGCC TGAAGGCCCT GTGGCACCGC
    55261 GCATGGGCAC TCCGGGCTCG GACCTCACTC CAGACGTACC GGCCACCCAC CATCAGGAAG
    55321 TCGTCGGCGG ATAGCACCAG AGCGCCGGGG GTCTTCTGCG CAAGGGCTCG GGCCACCGTG
    55381 CTCTTGCCGG ACCCGCTCAC ACCTTGCATC AGGACGACGC GCTTCACTCC GGTTCTACAA
    55441 CGGGAGGCGG AGGCGGATCA ACCGGCTCCG GCCGAGCCAC GAGACCCCGG CCAAGCTCGA
    55501 TCATCTGGTG CACCAAGACT TCGAGGTTGC GCATGGCCAT CTGGGCTCGG AAGCGGTCTT
    55561 CCTCCGTGGC ATCCTCACGA GCCGCGCGCA TCCGCAGAAG CTCCGTCCGA AGGTCAGCAC
    55621 TCCCTACTCG GATGAGCAGT TGTTCGAGCA ACCCGAGGTG CTGGAGGCGC TCCTCCATGC
    55681 CCTTGCGCTT GAGCGTCATG GCGGTCCAAA ACAGCTCAGC GGCCTCGTCA GGCGTGTAGC
    55741 CCTCGCCGTA GCGGAGCTGC CCGTCGGGTT GGATGCGCAC GAGCACGCGG TTCTTCGTGC
    55801 CGATGACCAG CTCCCCTGGA TGGGCATCGA AGTGCTGGAT GTCCGGTATG GGAACCGGCT
    55861 GCCCGCGCAC ATCCTCCCAG TAGGGTGCCA GGTTCTCATC TTTGGGGTCA GGCATCGGCG
    55921 TCGTCTCGGT TGATGATGTC CCAGGCGTCC TGGGGCTCTG CCTTCTTCCC GCGTGGCTTG
    55981 CGGGCGGGCT TGCCCTCGGC TTGGGCCTTG CGCTGGAGTG CTTGCACAGC CCGCTGGAGG
    56041 CTCTGGTTCG ACCTCTGGAG GGTCGTGGTG TAGCGGGAGA GATTCATGAT GTTGGCCTCG
    56101 GCATCTCGAA GCCGCGTCAA GACCAGCGGG AAGTCCTCGC TCAGCTCCGT GTGGTTGTGC
    56161 GATCGGATCA TGTCCCGCAC GGCCTGGACT GTAGGGACAC CATGCCGGTC TGGGCGTTTC
    56221 CGGCGGACGG CATGCAGCGC GGCCAGGATG CCGAACGTGA GCGCCACCGA GAGCACGAGG
    56281 CTGGTCCCCA TCGTGGCGAG AGGCCCAAGG ATAGGGTGAT GCGCGTACCA GTCCGCGATG
    56341 AGTGCGCCCA TGGCTTACCC TACACCGGGC GGTGGTTCAT CGGAAGGCTC GTCGTTGGCG
    56401 ATGCGGTCCC ACTGGCTTGG CCTGACATCC TTGGGGCCAT ACGCCGGGTA GCCTGCCAGG
    56461 TCTTCGACAG CCTTCTGCAA CGACTTGAGC TGGGCGTCGA ACTGGGACCA ATACTCGGAG
    56521 TACCCTACCG GCATCATCCG GCCGCGAACC GCTCGTTCGA GTTGCCGGTA GTCGTCGCGC
    56581 AGGGCCAAGT GATTCTGCTC TAGGGTTTCC ACCCTAACTC GAAGGCGCTG GATGTGCTCT
    56641 TCGAGTTGGG CACCCTCGAT GCTTCGGGTA GGGAATAACC GTCGAACCGC CATCTGCACG
    56701 ATGAACGAGA CACCCGAAAC CATGACCACG ATGAGGATGA GTCCCTCGGT GGTGAACCCC
    56761 GCGAGCATGC CCGATCATAC ACCGGTCCTG CCCGAGCTTG GCGGGGGCGG AATGCTGTCT
    56821 CCTGCCTTGG TGGCCACCGC CGCGCGTATC CTCTGGCTCA TCCGTCCTAT CTTCCGGGTG
    56881 GCTTCCTCGA TGACCGTTTC GAGAGGCCCC GCTGCCGTGT CCACGATGAT GACGCCCCCG
    56941 ACCGAGATGA GGCAAACCCA CCAGTCCTCG CGGTCGGGGA TACCGCGAAA GACCAGCTCG
    57001 GCTTGCGGGC TGATGGTGCG TACAGCCTCG AATAGCCTCT TGAAACGACG CATGGTGCCT
    57061 TAGCTGCTCC ACAAGGGGTT CTGGCGTTTC CTTTGGTGTA CCATCTTGAG GCGTATGGCG
    57121 TTCCTCGGGA TCAAAGTACC ACACGAAATC GCGCGCCTGC TTGCCCAAGT GGACTACGGC
    57181 GCCAAGGGCA AGCCGGAGCC GACGGACAAC TACCACATCA CCCTGGTCTA CTTCGGGGAA
    57241 GGTGTCCCCA TCGAGCAGAT CACCAAGGCC ATCCTCACCA CCTACAAGGT CACCTCGAAG
    57301 ACCCGCCCCT TCACGGTGCA GACGAGCCGT GTCTCGACGT TCCCGCCGCA CCCTGACGAG
    57361 GGCACTGTGC CCGTCATCTG CCGGGTGGAC TCGACCGAGC TGCACGACCT GCGCGCCAAG
    57421 CTGGTCAAGA CGTACGACGA TGCTGGGGTC TCCTTCGACA CGACGTTCCC GGTCTACAAG
    57481 CCGCACCTCA CGCTCGCCTA CATCGATCCT GGGGAGGAGG CCAAGAAGGC CGAGGGGCTC
    57541 GATCTCACGA TCCCGGTCAT CGAATGGGGC GTCGGGGAAA TCGTCCTCTG GGGAGGGGAC
    57601 AACGGCGACG AGCGCATCGT GGTGACGTTC CCTTTTGCCT TACCCCCGAC GAGAGAAGCA
    57661 GTGTACCGGG CCATGGTCCG CGCCACTCTG TACCACCGTC CTCGCCGGGG TAGCTCCTGA
    57721 TCGGATCGCT TATCAAAACG CTCTGGTGTA GGATCAAGCC ATGCCAGAGC AGCTCGACTG
    57781 GTGCGCGGAG TGCAACGCGC CCATCTACAT GGAGCGCGTG GCAGGGGCCT GCACATGCGA
    57841 TGCTGGCAAG ATCAAGGCCC TGACCGCGCA CATCCGACGG AACCGCACGC GACCCGCCCA
    57901 TCCCCGGCGT GGGGAGCCTG TTCTCCCGCG TCCCCTCGAC GATGCCGCGC TGACCATGGC
    57961 CACCGCGCGG GCCATGGCCG CTGGCCACCA GCGCCCTCGG CCCGTCGTGG TTGGAACCCC
    58021 GAGGCACGAC CAAGACCTTG GCCAGATCCT CATGGCCGAT GCACGGCGAG AGCTGGGCAT
    58081 CCGTGAGGAG TTCGAGCATT TCGACCGCAC GGTCCGCGCG GGGTTGGGTG TCCCCGAGCC
    58141 TGTGGTGCGC CCGGCCAACT GCCCACCAGC GCCTCCCCAA GACTTCAACC TCGAAGCCCT
    58201 GTGGACGGAC GAGGAAATCG AGGGCACCGC CAGCCCCATG GCCACCGCCG GGGACATCGA
    58261 GTTCGACGGC GGGGAGGACA TCGAGTTCGA GCAGCTACCC CTGCGCGTCG GCGGGGAGGA
    58321 GACGCGGTTC CGTGTGGACA GGGGAGCCCC GCAACGAGAG CCCTTCCGCG CCAACGTCGA
    58381 ACCTGGGCCT CAAGGCGGAC CCATGCGCCA GGTAGGTCAG GCACGGGGCT ACCCCATCCT
    58441 ACGTGAGCAG CGCTTCGCTG GCTTGGGGCC TGGAGATCGC TACTGGTCTT CCGAGCCCGA
    58501 GTACGTGGGG CGCATGCCCG AGCAGAGCGA GCGACAAGTC GCCCCCAAGC CTGCCGAGAG
    58561 GCCCGCACGC CGGCCGACGG TCTACGAGCG TCTGGCGCAC AGCTTCCTCG ACGAGGACGA
    58621 CGACTAGCCG GTGTACTATC GCCGCATGCC TACAGACGAC ACGCTCATCC AACGGTTGGC
    58681 TTTGGCTGCC CATACCTACG GGCGGACCAA GGCCGACGTA GCCAAGATCC GATTCACCAT
    58741 CGTCCCTGCG CTCGCCGACA TGCCGGACCT CGCCAACGCT TGGGAAGTCG AGCTGGCCAT
    58801 CGAGTGCCTC GGCGAGATCA CCGACAACAT CCCCAGGCCC TCGGCCACCT TCGCTTGGAA
    58861 GGGGGTTGGG GATACCCTCC CCGAAGCCCT GGGCGCCGTC GGCAAAGACC TCCAGGGGCA
    58921 CATCCAGTGG GAGCGCGACC GCCTCGACGA GCAGAGCCTC CAGCTCAACA TGGCTCATCG
    58981 AGAGCTGTCC ACGACGCTCA GCGACCTCTG GCCCACCCAA GACCCACAAG GACCCCCCGA
    59041 TGAGAGTACT TCGTAGCGGA CTCGCAGGTG AAGATGTTCG CCAGTGGCAG TTCTACCTGA
    59101 TCGGCCAGAA CCTCCTCCAA GAAGCCGCCA CGGGTACGTT CGACGACGCG ACCCGGCAAG
    59161 CCACCATCGA CTTCCAGCGC AAGCACGGTC TGAAGGTCGA TGGTTGGGTC GGCACGGAAA
    59221 CCCTCGGGCA TGCGGGCAAG GAGGGCTTCC CGCTTCTCCT GGATGCCGAT GACTTCGAGG
    59281 ATGGCCCCGG TTGGCCCCCG CCGCCGAACT TCACCCCCCT CAGCTCGACG GCGGACCGCG
    59341 AGCGCGTGTT CGGGAAGTTC GACTTCGTGC CCGCGCCGAC GCCCTTGAAC CCCGAGGGTA
    59401 TCAAGATCCT CGGGGACTGG TACGTGCGCA ACATCATCAT GGTCGAGATC CCGCAGCTCG
    59461 TGGGTGTCCC CGGCGCTCCC CATGATGGCA AGATCGAGCT TCACCGGCTG GCAGCGCAAC
    59521 CCGTGAAAGA CCTGTTCGCG GCTTGGCAGG AAGCGAACCG GATGCCCCTC GTGAAGTCCT
    59581 ACGGGGGCTC CTTCTGCGCG CGGTTCATCC GGGGGTCGCG GCAGAACTTG AGCAACCACT
    59641 CGTTCGGGAC AGCCTTCGAC ATCAACGTCC GGTGGAACTG GCTCGGTCAG CAGCCCGCGC
    59701 TCAAGGGCAA AGTCGGGTCC GTGCGGGAGC TGGTGCCCCT CGCCAATCAG CTCGGCTTCT
    59761 ACTGGGGCGG TCACTTTGGT CGGAATGGAG GTCGCGTCGA TGGAATGCAC TTTGAGATTG
    59821 CATTCCTCTA GTGGCCATCC TACGTTGGGG GTGTGCTAAC GTACATCTAC CAAGTGACGA
    59881 ATGCTCACAA CGGCAAGGTC TACTTCGGAA AGACCCGATC CGTTGCGAAG CGCTGGCGTC
    59941 GGCATGTGTG GGATGCTGCA CACGGGAGCA AAGCATACTT TCATGCGGCT ATCCGTAAGC
    60001 ACACCCCAGA GGCATTCGTT GTCACGGTTC TCTCAAGCCA CGAAACCGAT GTCGAAGCCA
    60061 GTTCAGAAGA GATCCGTCGA ATTGCTTCCG TGCCCTTTGA GGCATGTTAC AACACGGCCC
    60121 CTGGCGGCAC TGGGGGTCAT ACGATGACCC AAGAGCAAAT CGAAGAGCAG TACAAGATCA
    60181 AACCCACGAG TTATGCAGAG CTTCGACGTT TATTCGCTGA AGGGCGAACC GCAGTGGCGA
    60241 TTGCGGAGCA TCTGCAAGTG CCCTTGAAAG CGGTGCGCCG ATGTGCGCAA CGACTGGGGC
    60301 TTTCATTTCA GGTGCGCCGG GCGGCTGTCC CTGGACGTGT GCGACCTCAG AAAAAACGTG
    60361 CCCCTACGTC AAGGGCTAAG TACACCCCCG AGGAGCGCGC ACGCTTCCGA TCTGCCATCG
    60421 CTGTGCGAAG CAACATAGCG CGTGGCCTGC CAGCAAAGGT GCGACACCGC ATCCATCAGC
    60481 TCTACTTTCG GAAGCATCTG ACCGCTCAGG AGATTGCGGA TCAGATTGGG GTGTCAAGAG
    60541 GATCCGTTCG AGCCACCATC AACAAGTTCT ATGCGGGCCT GTCTCCCGAG GAGCATGCCC
    60601 GGTTGAAGCA TGTCCATGGG AGTGCTGTGC GGGCGGGCTT GCGAAATCCC AATGCTAAGG
    60661 CACATTCCCT GTGAAGCCCA AGGTCGCCAA GCTGCAAAAG GGCCAGGTCG TCCGTTCGAC
    60721 GCTGGAGCCG GAGGTCATCC AGGCTCCCGT GACCAAGCTG ATGAAGGTCA TCGCCATCGA
    60781 ACGGCGACCC GGCCAACAGA TCGCCCAACT TGAGCTGCGC GTCGAGGCTG GGGTCTACCT
    60841 CATCCACATC GACGAGGCGA CGGCACGGGC CATCGCCTCC ATCTTCGACG CCTAGAACTC
    60901 GTTGCGTGTG ACGACCTTGT ACCCCTGCTC GTCGTCGGTC AGGATGACGA AGCGGGCGCC
    60961 CGAAGGTTGG TCCTCGTCGT TCTTGCGCAT CCAGTAGCGG ATCTTGCGCC CCGTTACGTG
    61021 CCGGCAGCAG TAGACGTACC GCCGGAGCCC GTGCGCGTCC TCATCCATGA CGTTGAGCGG
    61081 GCGGTTCCCG TTGTAGACCA TGATGTCCGC AGGCACCTTG GCCAAGCTCT GGTACGGGTT
    61141 GACCGTGCAG TTGATGTTCA GGTGGATGTC ATCGCGCACC CGCCCGAAGA GTGTCCCGAG
    61201 GGCGACGTAG CGCTGCCCTT CGAGGTGGAA GGTCATGATG GGCGGATGCC GGAACTTCGC
    61261 GACCAGCTCC GCCAGGAACT TGCGCAGCGG GCTGTCCGCC GAGAGGAAAG GGTCCTCCTT
    61321 CGCGACATCC ACGCTCCGCA GCAGCTTGTC CAGCTCGTCC AGCTCCGTAT CCTCGAACGA
    61381 GCCTTCCTCG ACGGCGGCCT TCGAGGGCTC GACTCCGAGG TCGCCCAGGA TCGCGTCTAC
    61441 ATCCTTGGCG GCTTGGACCT TGGCTTCGTC CTCCTTGCGC ACCCAGACCG GGAGCCCCGA
    61501 GCCTCCGGTC ATGGCGATGA GGTCCTTGTA GACCTTGCGC GCGTAGTCCT TGTCGCTCTT
    61561 CGACGCGGAC GTGTTGGTCA GCACGGCGCG CAGGAACTCG TCGAGTGTGG GCTTGAGCTG
    61621 CCCCGAGGAC AGGAGCGCTC GGGCACACGC ATCTCGGAAG ATGCGGACGA CCAGCTTCTC
    61681 CATCCCGACC GGCTTGCCCG TGTTTTCATT CGTCGCTTGC ATCGCTTCAC CTCATGCAGG
    61741 GACCCCTGTT GGGGGATTGT CCTCTGCGTT GTGGGCCGAC CCTGGTTGGG GTTTCGGCCT
    61801 GTCTACGAGG TAGTACACCG GAAGCGAGCG CCGGGACCGA AAATCAGGTG CCTGTCGCCA
    61861 CGAGCTTTCG CTCAATCTCG TTGAAGGCCG TCTCCAGGCT GGCTACCCCG GCCCGGTTGG
    61921 CCATGGCGAG GGGCACCCCC ACGGCCGCAG CAGCGTCCAC GATGCGGTTG GCGTCCTTGT
    61981 GCGTGATGAA GCCTTCCAGC AGCACGACGG CAGCGACCCG CCCGCCCTTG ACCTTGCTCA
    62041 CGGCGGAGTC CGCGAACCGG GGCTTCTGTG GGTCCGTCTC GTACCACTCG ACTTCGAGTC
    62101 CGAAACGCTC CTTCACCAGG CGCACCTTGT CATCGCACCG CCACCCCCCG ACGAACAAGA
    62161 CCTCCTTGCC CCCGGCCAGC CGGGCGCGCA AAGCGCGCAG GGCAGGCCAT GAGTGCGCGT
    62221 TCTTCGAGTC ATCCTTCTTG CCCGGAGCAC TTGGCCGGCT CTTCGGAGCT TGGGAAGGCG
    62281 CTGGGGCCTC CGCGTCCTGG TCGAACTTGG CCAGCCACCC CCGTGCCTCC CGCGACAACC
    62341 GCTCCCAATC GTCGTGCTGC GTTCGACCCA ATCCTCGAAC GTAGACCTTC TGCAAGTTGT
    62401 GCTCGAAGTT CAGCTTGCTA AGGTATCGGA TCGTTTGGGA GAGCTGCCAG TGGATCGGGT
    62461 GGTTCGAGGG GATGCGCACC ATGTACATCC GGCTCTCGGC GGCGAAGGCG CGGAGCACCT
    62521 GGACGAAGCG CATCTCGCTG TCGTCTTGGG GCTTGTAGTC GTTGATCTCG TCGAGCAACG
    62581 CGCGGGCAGC CTCGACATCC ACCGCGAGGG CTTCGGCTGA CGCTGGTGGG GGTGCGTCAG
    62641 CCGCCGGGAC GAAAGGGTCA GGTTCTTTCG GGGGCGGACT TGGCTGTTCC GCGATGCGTG
    62701 CCAGCTCTGC GTGGACGACG TGCTTGGAGA CGGCCTCCAG GGCCAGCCGC AGCTCCGTAC
    62761 GCGCCTTTTC GAGGCCAGGG GTAGGCTCTG GTGCGTCCTG CCCCAAAGCA GCCAGCATGG
    62821 CCCCTACAAC ACGCCGCTCC GCATCCTGAT CGAAAGCACC CTCATAGCTG TTCAAGGCAG
    62881 CCCGTAGCCT TGCCAGGGCA TCGGCGAGGG GCTTCTTCTC GGCTTGGATC TTGGCTTCGC
    62941 AAGCGGACAA CAGGGTTGCC GGCAATGCTT TCATGGCGCC GTCCTCCGGG GGTAGAGCTT
    63001 CAACTTCGCG TATCCACAAG TCGGCATCCT CGGGGATGCC ACCCTCATGC GAATGCCACC
    63061 CCCCGCTCGC GAAGTGCAGG TAGGGCAGCA CCGTGAGGGG GAAGTGTTTG CGCACACCCT
    63121 AGAGTACACC GCCGAGCGGT GTACGATGGG GCATGATCCT GTTCTACGAG CCCCAGAACG
    63181 CCTACGGGTA CTTCTCGAAC TTCTCGCGGC ACGGGATTGA CCTCGATAGC AAGCACTGGC
    63241 CGACCAGCGA GCACTACTTC CAGGCGATGA AGAGCACCGA GAGCGTGGTC CAAGAGCGCA
    63301 TCCGGGGCTG CCGAACCCCT GGGCAGGCCG CCCGCCTCGG CCGGGCCACG CGGCTCCGGC
    63361 CCGAGTGGGA CCAGCCCCTT TACTTGGTGC AGGTTCCCTT GGAGTGGTCC TACGACGTGC
    63421 CAGAACCGGT GCCAAAGTGC ATCGAGCGGT ACAAGGACCT CGTGATGCTC CGGGCGGTCC
    63481 GCGCGAAGTT CACCCAGCAT GACATCCTCA GAGCATCCTT GCTCGACACG GGCAACGAAG
    63541 TGCTCGTCGA GGATGCGATG GCGGACCCCT ACTGGGGTTG GGGGTGCAGC AAGAACGGGC
    63601 TCAACCGCCT GGGGCAGATC CTCATGCTCG TTCGCGAGGA GCTTCGCCGT GGCTAAGGAT
    63661 GACCTCGAAG AGTTCTGGGC GGACGTGCGA CCGAAAGGGC GCAAGAAGCC TTCACCCAAG
    63721 CTGCACCCGA AGCTCGATGC CATCACGAAA GGCCAGGTGT GGGTCGGGGT ATTCGATACG
    63781 GAGGGCAAGG AGTTCTCCTA CGAGGGCTAC GAGCGCCAGC CAGTGGCCAT CCCACCCATG
    63841 GACTCACAGA TGAATGCGAT GGTGTTCCCT ATCATGTTTC CTGCGGGCAC CGTGCGCGGA
    63901 GTCGTCGGGA GCATCGGCAT CTGGGAGACG AAGACGGGCG ACATGCTCAT TCACCAGTCG
    63961 CAGCCCTTCC AGACGATCCA CGTCACGGAG TCGGACACGC TGAACGTCTC CTTGACGATC
    64021 ACGGACAGCC CGCACCCCTA CGGGGGCCTC GTCAACATGC TCAAGATGCG CGGGCTGCTC
    64081 TAGTCCTCGT CGAGGAAGTC CCTGGCAACG CGGTCGAAGA CCGTGGGGTA CTTCGCCCGG
    64141 ATGCGCGCTC GGTTCTGGAC CTTGCGCCGA GCTTTCTCGG TGACCCGTGG ATGCTCGTAG
    64201 GGCTCGACCA GAAACGGCAG CCAGGCTTTC CCCACCTTCA GGCACTCGCG GCAGGTGACC
    64261 CGCCCGTAGA AGGCTGGATG AAGCGTGTAC TTCGCGGGCT CCCCACAGAG CAGCATGCAC
    64321 TCGTTGGGAT GGTCTCCCCA GGCGACGTGG TTTCCCTTGG AGTCGGCCCA GACGGCTTGC
    64381 GCCTCGGCGC CGATCTTGAC CTCGATGAGG CACTGGCTTC CGACGGGGAG GTTCGCCAAG
    64441 CGGCAAGGGC GGACCAGCTC CAAGAGCTGC CAGCGCTTGC GCCAATAGCT CGCCACCTCG
    64501 ATGCGGTAGA GCTTTGGCGT CGTGTACCGA CGGTCTTCGA CGGGGATGAC CCGGTAGTGG
    64561 TCGGGGAACC CCCCGACCCG GTGCAGGACG GTCGTGTCCG CTCGGAGGTC TATCGTGACC
    64621 TTGGGCTCCA AACCCTGCCA CGAGACGGGC ACGGGAAACC GGGGCTTCAC GGCTTGCCCA
    64681 GCTCGAAGAG GTCCGCGAAA TCATCCTCTT TTGGCAAAGG CGCGAGCTTG AGGGCTTGCT
    64741 GGGCTACTAC CTTGTCCCCC CGGAGCATGA CCGCCGCAGG CATGGCGTCA GCCCGCGCGG
    64801 TGAGCTGGGC CAGCTCCGCC ATGTGTTCTC GGATGGTGCG CTCTTGATCG AACATCCGTT
    64861 GCCGCAAGGT GAGCTGGTGC TGAGCGCACG CACGGTTCAA GTGGACCACC GCCTCCCCCA
    64921 ACGAGAGGTA AGCGCGATCC ATCCCCAGGG TGAACTTCCG CTCTTGCACG ATCTTGTCCT
    64981 TCGGGGGCGA CCCGAACAGG ACATCTTGGT ACTGCACGAT CCACCGGTTC TCAGGAGCCT
    65041 TCTCAGGACG CTTACAACCG AGGACGCGGA CCCGCCAGAG GCTCACGTCC TCCCAGCGCA
    65101 CGCTAGGGTC GTTCACGATG TAGAGGCAGG CGGGGTAGTT CCGCAGCGTC GCCCAGTCCT
    65161 CTTGGAGGCT GTCGGATTCA TCCTCGGTGC GCGGTTGTGT GGGGATGGCC CGGACCATCG
    65221 CCCAATCGTC TTCGAGGTCA GCCACGCTGG ATCATACACC GGAAGTCCGA GAATCCACCT
    65281 GTTGCCGGTG TACAACGAAG CCATGCCAAG GGTCTACCGC GTAACCTTCA CCAAGACGTT
    65341 CGATGTTGCC GTGCTGGCCG ACTCCGAAGA AGCCCTTCGG GAAGCTCTAC ATGGCGACGA
    65401 CATCGACAAC AACTGGGACG TGCCGAACGA CTGGACCATC GACATCGCCG ACCCGATGCG
    65461 GACCAAGCTC CCGGTCACCC TCCCGAAGTA CGATGCCGCC GTTGTGGGCA ACACCATTTA
    65521 CGCTACGGAT GACGAGGGCG TCGAGGACAT CCGACAGCGT GCCGAGGATG AGCTGACGAA
    65581 GCGCTGGATG GCTGAGAAGC AGATCCCCCT ACCCTTCGAG AAGCCATGAA GGACCAAGCC
    65641 CTACTCGCGG CCCTGCTCGG TTCCGACAAG CTCACGGACG ACGAAGACCG CGCCTTTCGG
    65701 TCCATGCTGA GCTTCATCGA CTCCGAGCGT CGGAGTGTTC GGACGCTCAG TGCCCGCCAG
    65761 CGCGCCTGGG CCGAGAGCGT CTACAAGCGG CTGCACCTCG ATGAAGAAGA GCCCAGCCAG
    65821 AACCTCTACT CGACGGGAGC CGTGCCGAAG CCTACCGGAC CTCTGCCGCA GATGGGGTGG
    65881 GAGAAGTTCC CGAAGCCCCT CAAGCCGCCC GGTAGAAGTT GATCGGGACC GGGGCTCGAT
    65941 TGTAGTATCA GCATCGGGCG TCTTTGGTAG TCTTTCTGGG GCACCTGGGT CTTCGCCAAG
    66001 CTCATCATGG CCCGTGCCAG GCCGGAAGTG GGAACGAGGA TTCAGCCAGA CTGAGAGGGT
    66061 TCGATTCCCT CGCGCTCGTC CAAAGGAAGG CGGTCTTCGG GCCGCCTTCC TCATTTCTAG
    66121 CCGCCGCGCT CATCGTCCTC GCCGATGAAG ATCCGCATGA TGCGGACGGA CTCCTCACGG
    66181 TCGGACTTCT TCTCGTCCTC GGGGAGCTGG GCGTAGGGCG TGTTCATCTG CCGCATCCAC
    66241 CGCTTGACGA GCGCTGCTGG GATCTTCCTG CTCCCTCCCC GGACCTTGAG GCTCTTCTCG
    66301 AACAGGTAGC GCATCCACCG GGACCAGGCA TCATGCGCAT AGGCAGCCAG GGGCTCGTTC
    66361 GGGGTGGGCA TCAATCATCC TCTAGCAAGC GGGTCCAGGC ATTCGCTGGC CCGTCCACCA
    66421 TCTCGGCACC GAGGGTCTTC TTGGCGCGCA TCAGCGGGGT TGCTTCCTCC TTGTACCCCT
    66481 TGATGAATGG ATTGATCGCC TTGGTCACGA TGCACATGAT GGGCGCGTCG TTCCGCGAGA
    66541 GATCCCATGC GGTGACGTGC CAGGTGTGGT TCTCCGTCTT CCAGAGCACC GAGACGCGCA
    66601 CGCGCCAGGC AGCCAAGGGC TCCTTCACGA GCGAGTGCCC GAGCACGCTG GCCGCCTCGA
    66661 ATACGCAAGC GAAAGGAGCA ATCTCCTTGG CGTCTTCGAC GGGAAGGCGC GTTTCATGGT
    66721 AGGTCGCCAG GCCGCGCGGG AAGCTGGCTG TTGGGGGCAG CTCGTACTTC TTCTCCTTCG
    66781 CGCGCATGCG GTAACCCTGC GCGGGCCGCA AGTCCTCGTA CCAGACTGTA CCGGAGACTC
    66841 CTTGGGCCGA GATGGTGCGG AGAGCGACGG TCGAGGTGCA CTCGTCAGGC AGCATCACCA
    66901 AGGGGTAGCG CGTCAGGTCG AGCAGCATAC CCAACACTAC ACCGGATCGA CCCCCAAGAT
    66961 GCGCTGCCAG ATGGTCGGGC AGTCGGGGCG AGGCCCATTC GTGTGCACGG TTTCGCGTGT
    67021 TGGGGGTGGG GGTGGGTCCA CGCTTTGGGG CGGATCCCCC GAGAGGTTGA ACCGCCGATT
    67081 GCGGATGTCG CTGAGCCGAA CCGTGGGGTT CGAGGTGATC TCGAACTCGG GCACCTGGAC
    67141 GCGCCGTACA GGCAATCGAT CCACAGGTGC GGTGACCCAG GACGCCTCGA TGAACGGCGA
    67201 GTTGTGGCTC GGGGGGAGGG GCTGCCTCGA AGGCACCACA TGCCAGCCAT AGCCCCCATC
    67261 GGGCCTCTGG CGTCCCCAGA AGGACATCGA GAAGGGTTCG TCCCGGTCGA ACTGGGGGCT
    67321 CTCTACAGGA GCGTCTCGAC CAAGTTGGTC GAGAGCCTCG AAGATGCGGC GGTCTTCCTC
    67381 CGCCATGATC GACTGGCGCG CGTAGTCCAG ACGAGCTTGT TCGGAACGGT CTTCCGTCGT
    67441 GTGCAGCTCC AGGCGGCGGA CGCCCGCCAA GTTGGCCACG GCCAAGCCGG GCTCCTCACT
    67501 GGCCATGAAG CGTTCAGGCG CCCGTGCGTA CTCCTGGCCT GAGACATCGG CGGGGAAGAT
    67561 GTCCCCGTTC GCGTTCGGCC CGATCCGCGC AAGCTGGATG TTCTGGATCT CGATGCGTCC
    67621 GTTGACGAGA GCGCGCTCCC TGGGAAGCGT GATGGTGACA GGGCCTTCGG ACGGCGCCAC
    67681 GATGATGCTG GGTGGACTCG CTTGTCTCGA TGCCGCCGAC TGGATGAGCT TGGCGAGAAG
    67741 CTGTTGGGGG GTCGGGGCGG GCATCGGTTG ATCTCAGCCG GTGTATGCTT GTAGTACAGG
    67801 CATGAGTGAC CTCGATGGTA CACCGCTCGA CGATGCGTGG AAGGACATCG TTCCACCACC
    67861 GCGCTCGTCG GAGCCAGACC CCGAAGTTGC GAAGGCCCGG AAGCTCCAGG AAGCCGCCGA
    67921 CTGCTACCGT CGCCGGAAGG CCCGCCGAGA GCATCCGCGT GGCTACTTCG ACCGGCAGCA
    67981 GAGGTGGTTT CCCTACGAGG CGGAGTACCT GGACTGCTGC CATAGCATCC GAACACCGTC
    68041 AGCGCGGTTC CCGTACAGCC TCATGGTCCA CTGCCGCACG GTGGCCCACG TCGCCGGGCT
    68101 CTACAAGGTG GACCCCGAGG AGCTGCGCCG CTACCTGAAG CCCCCCAAGG TCAAGACATC
    68161 GAACCCGAAT CGCCGCCTGC GAGGCCCGAC CATCTGGGAC AAGCTCACCG AGGACGACAG
    68221 CCCTTGAGCT ACGCAGGATG GGATGTGCCG GAAGCCTTCT TCGGGGGCTT CACGACCTTG
    68281 ACTCCGCGCT TGTTGCCCGA GGCTACCTGA GCGCAGTCCG CGCAGAGGGG CACGGTCCCC
    68341 TTGTTGACGG TGGCGGGCTT CTCCGAACAG GCGAAGCACA TGGTCCCCGG CGGGATGGCT
    68401 TTCGGCATGG CCCGATCCTA CACCGCGCGG TGTACAATGG CCACATGCGA AGGTTCGCAG
    68461 ACCAAACAGC GGTCCCCATC GCCAAGAGCC GGACGGAGAT CGACGCCCTT CTTCGGGGCT
    68521 GGGGTGCGAT CGGCATCCAG TGGAGTGATG ACTTCGAGGA AGGCCGAGTC ATGCTCCGCT
    68581 TCATCTGGCC CTACGAAGGC AACCGCTACA TCGCGCGGAT GACGCTCCAG CTTGCGACCG
    68641 ATGAGGTCCT CAAGAAGCTC GCCGTCGATG GTCGGACGCG CCGGTTCAGC GCATCCAAAT
    68701 TCGCCAAGCT CTCTGCCCAG CGTGGGCGGC AAGAGCATCG CGTTCTCGGG TTGTGGCTCA
    68761 AGGCTGCCCT GAACGCCGTA GCAGCAAAGC TCATCACCGC TGAGGAGCTG TTCCTGCCCT
    68821 TCCTAGAGGG TAACGACGGC AAGACCGTAG CCGAGCTGGC ACTCCCCCGA TTGCACGAGC
    68881 TGTTCTCAGG GAGCGCGACG AAGCTACTCG GCACAGGGCG TTAGTTCTTC CTGGTAGAGC
    68941 CAGTCGTAGA ACTGCATGCA CCGGCAGTCG AGCACCTCGA CGTGCCGGTC GAGCGCGAGG
    69001 CAAAGGGGAC ACGGGATGAA GCCGAATCTT CGGTGCTCAG CCGCTTGGAA GTACCAGCGG
    69061 TAGACGCGCG AGCCATAGGT GAGCGGCCAG AGGGTGACAA ACCAAGCGAC GCAGCAAGGC
    69121 CGGAACCCCG AGTGCAGGCC GCAGCGGATG TCCCACGCCA GGATAGCCGG GCGCGTCCCG
    69181 CATAGGCGCT TGAGCACCTG GCGGGCACCC TCGAACACCA GGTTCAGGTG CCGCTTGTTC
    69241 ATGGTGTAGG GTACACCATG GCCGATGAGA GGATCGTCGT CAGCGTAGAC CTGCCCTACG
    69301 CCTGCTTCGG GCTCATCATC GAGCGGGGGA TCGTGGTCGA GGCGGCCCCC ATCGCCGGCT
    69361 GGGCTACGGG GAAGCCCGCT CGCGAGGTCT TGGAGTACTT CAAGCGCAAG GGGGCCAAGC
    69421 TCGAACGATG CGGACCCCCG AAAACCCCGC GCTCCGGTGT ACTGTAGGGC ATGCTCTCTC
    69481 AAGATGTAGA CCAGATTCGC CTCCAAGCCA TCAACCTCGT GAGCGCTCTG GACCAGTTCC
    69541 AGCTCACTTA CCTCAACCTG CTCGGCACGG GTCTCAACGA CGTGCAGGCG GCAAGGGAAG
    69601 CCCGGCTCCT GGTGGACATC AGCCTGCCCT CGATGACGCC CCCGAAGCCC GCGCCCAAGG
    69661 CCCGGAAGCC ACGGAAGCGT GCCAAGGCCG AAGCCGTGCC CAAGAAGGCC CGGAAGCCCC
    69721 GCGCCAAGGT CGAGATGCCG GCCCTCTCTC CCTTGGATGC CAAGCTGCTC AAGAGCATGC
    69781 CGGAAGGCGA GGATTTCACG GTCAAGCAGC TCCCCCTTGC CCAGAAGCTC GGCGGGCGGC
    69841 GTCTCATCGG CTTGGTTCAC CGGCTCCACA AGCTCGGGTT CATCGAGCGC GTCGGGATCG
    69901 CCTCGAACAA GGTCACGACC TGGAAGCGGC TTCACTAAAC TAGGCGACTT CACCCACGGG
    69961 TCAAGTCGGG CGGTTTCGTG AAGTTGATCA GCCTGCGCGC CGGATTGTAG TACCGGCATG
    70021 GGTTGGTCAT GTCGAGCAGA TGCAGGGCGA ACGATGGACT CTTGGACTCG GGCTTGCTTC
    70081 GCCCAGACGG GCGTGCAGAA CGTGTTCGAG GTCCGTGGCG GGCAGCGGTA CATGTGGGAG
    70141 GTGTCCCGCA CCGAGCATCA CGACGGCGCC ATCACGGGCA CCGTCTGGAA GATGTTCGAG
    70201 AACGAGCTGG GGGCCTCGAT GTGCCGCCAG TCGGGTACGT TCCGCATCGA AGGGGACGGA
    70261 ACCGTGAAGC GTGCCCCCGC CTTCTTGAAG GCCGCACGCT AAGCTGCGGT GTACCCTCCG
    70321 GGCATGCCCG AGGACACCTA CGAGGACTTC TTCGGGGCCT TGCGGCCCGC GCGGCCCTCG
    70381 ATCCCCCCTA CGCCTCCGCC CCCGGAGCAC GACGACTCCA TCGAGGACTG CCTTGAAGTC
    70441 CTTGGGCAAT GCCCTCTACC GATCCCGCTG GAGACGATTT GGCAACGAGC GGCGGCTTTA
    70501 CGGACGAGCT TTCCCAATCT GCCTGAAAGC CGTGCTCAAG AAGTTGCCGA ACGAATGACT
    70561 GCGGAAGTTC TCTCGTTCAT CACATCCCCG GAGCGAAGCC CACGCGAACG CTCTACTCTC
    70621 GCGCTATGCC TGGAGCAAGG CTTCGTGACC AAACAAGACT GCTATGGGAT GGGATTTGAC
    70681 CCTGTGGTAA CGCGCGATCT GACGAAGCAC GGGCTTGTTT TCTACTCGCA ACGGGGCCAA
    70741 ATCCTCCTCG ACCTCGGTGC GTCGAACGCA TCCTTGGGTG GCTTCAGCAC CCTCCCATCT
    70801 CGGCAGAGGG ACGCTCTACT TGCAGACGCC CACTTCACTT GCGTGTTCTG CCGCAAACAA
    70861 TACGAGCGCA AGTTCCTTAC GGCAGATCAT CGCGTCCCCC ACCGTGTTGC CGGCAATTCT
    70921 TTGACGGATG CTGAGGGCCT TCAAGCATAC CAAGTCGCTT GCTACCCCTG CAACAACCGA
    70981 AAACAGCAAG GCTGTCGGGC CTGCACCAAC CAGCAGACGA CCAAAGACAT TGCCAAATGC
    71041 CGCACCTGCT ACTGGGCCTA CCCAGACAAG TACGAGCACA TTGCCGGGAA GCACGAGCGG
    71101 CGGCTGACCC TCGTAGCCCG AACACCCGAG GAGATGCTTG TTCTTGACGA GGTGCAGAAG
    71161 TTCGCGGCTG CGCGTGGCTT ATAGCAGCCC GGCGTAGTAC TCGGCCCACT GCTCGTCCCA
    71221 GAAGGCATGG TAGTCGGCCA TGCAGTCCGG GCAGAGCCAC ACGTCGGGGT TGGGGTCTTC
    71281 GAGCACAGCC GGAGTTGGGG TGAGCCCTCC GTCCTCGGCG CGGATGCGGT CCCAGACCGT
    71341 CGGCGTCTCC CGCGCATAGG CCGTCCGCGC TGGGCTACGC CTCACGTCCT TGAAGGTGCC
    71401 GCACTGCTCG CAAGATCGGA TGACGGGGGA CCCGGACGGA GGCGCGTAGA AGAAGAGGGG
    71461 GCCGATAGCC ACACCCAAGA GTACACCGCT CCGGTGTATG TTCTAGGCAT GACCCGGTTC
    71521 ACCCGCTTCA CCTGGGGAGA CGCCCTGCCC TGCTTCTTGG CTACCTTCTG CGGGCTGGGG
    71581 CTGGTCCTCT GGGCGCACGA CTACGACCAG GTGACTGCGC CCCCTATCCG AGCCGAAAGG
    71641 CCCGCCATGG CCGCCCCTGC GCCCCCCAAG GTGGCACCGA AGCCCGTGTC CCCGTACGAG
    71701 AGCCCGAGAC CACCGGATGC CCCGTCGTAC GTCCAGGGTG GAGGCGTGCT CCAAGTCGCC
    71761 ATCGGGCCGA CCTCCAAGGG GCTCAAGGAC TGCAAGGAGA ACCTCTGGAA CATCCTCGGC
    71821 GTCTACAAGG GCAAAGCCTG GCAGACCCAG ATGGCCACCG TGAAGTGGTT CGGGGAGCGC
    71881 TGGACCATCG TGTTCGATGG GGTGGCCCCC GAGGCTGCCG AGAAGATGTG CCCGTGGCTC
    71941 AAGCAGCTCG GATGGGGCTG GCGCGACGCC TACTGCCAGC GGATGTGCAC CTACCGACCT
    72001 GACTGGTTCG CCTCGAAGCC TTGAGACTCC CGAGGAGCCG CCGAGCCCGC GCTACAGGAG
    72061 GCCGGTTTCC GCCCGGTAGG ACCACCGGGC TCGGCGCGTC CTCGCAGGCG TACTACAACC
    72121 GACCCCCAGC TCTGATCAAC CGACGACGCG GCAAGCACCG AGCACCGTCT GGGCTACGGC
    72181 GTCCCACTGG TCCGAGGTCA CCGTCGCGGG GTCCCACGGC ACACGGCAGG TGTGGATGGC
    72241 GTGTGCCCAG GGCAGCATGC CCTTGTCCGC CTCGTCCAAG AGCGAGTGGT AACCATCGCG
    72301 GAGCTTGACC AGGTAGTCGA GCGGCACGCC TTCTTCCGCT TGGCGGTTGC GGTTGCGCAT
    72361 GCGGTCGTAG GCGGTCTTCG GTTGCACGTC GAGGAACACC AGAAGCGTCG GGGGTAGGAG
    72421 CGACCGGCAC ATGATCTGGT AGGCAGACTC GTAGGTGAGG AAGTCCAGCT CCTCGATGTT
    72481 GCCTGCCTCC TTGTGGAGCT TGGCGAACAC GCGGTCCCCC GAGAGCGACC GGTCGAGGAT
    72541 CGACCCGTTG TAGCCGCCGA CTCCCGTGGC CTCGTAGGAC GCGAGCTGCT GCATCGCGAA
    72601 CCGCTGGTGC AACAGAAAGA CCTGCATCCC GAAGGCCCAC TTCTTGGGGT CCTTGTAGAA
    72661 CCTCTCCAAG TACGGGTTGT CCACCCCTTC GCCCTTGCCC ACCGGCTCCT CGATCAGTCG
    72721 CAGGCCCAGC CTCTTCGCGA TCTCCTTGGC AAACGTCGTC TTCCCAGCCC CAATGATGCC
    72781 TTCAACCCAG ATGAGAGGTC GGAATCGCAT GCTCATGGCT CCCGTCGTAC ACCACGGAAC
    72841 AGAAGATCCG TGACGGAATC GGTGTACGAT CCGCCATGGA GGCCGAGTTC GCTGTCGTTC
    72901 ACGAACCCTC TCCGCGTTTG CGCACGCGCA AGGTGGATGA AGCCGCTTGG GCTGCCCTCG
    72961 CCAAACAGAA GGCGCAGACC TCGGGCGACT GGTACATCCT CGTGAAGCAC GGGGGCTCCG
    73021 TGGCCAACAG CTATGGCTAC TCCGCCCGCA CCGAAGCCGC ACTCATCGTT GCGGACCCGC
    73081 AAGGTCGCGT CGTCGTCTGG ATGGCGAAGC TCCGCGCGAA CAAGGTCACG GAAGCCGGTG
    73141 CAGCCGAAGC CTGTCTCCCC GGCACGCGCG CCCTCTGGGA CGGGCGCTAC AAATCCGAGA
    73201 AGGCCGTGGC CAAGGCGTGG ACCATCATCC GCAATGCTCA CGCTGAGCGC CGGGTCATGA
    73261 CCCCGAAAAC CGTGTTCGAC TGGCTCAACG AAGCCTAGTC ACCGGTATAT CTGGCCTCAT
    73321 GAACCCTTGA ACATACTCTA GGGGGGGACA GTAGCGCCTA AACCCCCCGG TTATGAGCCC
    73381 TTGAACATAG CCCTAGTCAG TCAGAAAAGG GCGTTTCCAC GAGTCAACAC TTACCGCTCG
    73441 TGCGCACCGA AGGGTCGGGA ATCATGGTGT TTTCTATCGG CCAGTGTAGT AACGGATCAT
    73501 TACGGACAAT CCGGTATTGT CCCCATCAGT CCGACAGCAA CCGAGCCCAC GCCGTTGGGA
    73561 ACTGGTCCTC CATGGGGCGC CACGCACTCG GTCGGCCGAC CCAGCTCTGG CCGTCCCGAT
    73621 CCACCAAGAC GGTCGCCACC ACGCGATTCG TGAAGGTGCG GCTAAACTTG TCCGCTTCGC
    73681 GGAGGATGTT GTACGTCATG CCTGGGAGCA TGGTGTAGGC GCGGTAGCCG TCAGGCACGG
    73741 GGTCTCCGGT AGCCATCGGC GTGCCTTGGG GGAGGTACTC CTCAGCGTGT TGGGTGCCGA
    73801 GGCGGACGCT CAGGACCATC GAGACGAGGA GCGTCGTTGC GGGTCCGGCA ACCAGACAAG
    73861 CGCGCCCCGT GTAGTCGATG TTGATCACTG CACCCCCTGC TCGGTCGGCA GCGCCTTGCG
    73921 CCAGTATTGC GCGAAGTCCT GGCGCGAGAG GCGGATGACC AGCGTAGGGT ACTTGGGGTC
    73981 CGCGCCGACG ACGGACACGG CATGGTTGTC CACTCGGCAG ATGACCGCGC GCCGCCCTGG
    74041 TTCAATCGAA GCCTCGAAGG CGAGCTGCAC AGCAGACTCG AAGCCTGCCG TGAAGGCCGC
    74101 TTGGCTCACG ACCCGCACCC CCGGCCGCGC CCAAGGCGGC AAGGGGTAGA TGGTGGACTT
    74161 CTGCATGCAA CAGCCCATGG CTCACCGTAC TAGGTTGAGG GTGTCAAGGA AATCTAGCAC
    74221 GCTCTCCTCC TCGTCGAGAG CTGCCGGCGC GGGCTTTGGT GGCTCAGGCA CGGCAGCCGG
    74281 CCCCTTCTCA TCGAGGTCCA CGATAGCTTG CGCCTTCACC ACCGTGGTTT GCGGCATCTC
    74341 GTAGGTGCGA GGCTCTGGCG CGGGAGCTGC CGTCACGGGA TTGGCCTTCC AGTCCCGTTT
    74401 CTTGACCGTC TGCCAGGTCT GTAGCGTTCG TTCGACCAGG CTGGCATCCT TGAGGCGCAG
    74461 GCAGGAGAAG AGCGCCTCCA GGGCCTTCCT GGCGGCCTTC TCGTGGTCCT CGCTCACGCG
    74521 GATGCCCTGC GCTTGCTTGA GGTGCGCATG GCAGAGCTTA CCCAGGCTCA CGAGGATGCC
    74581 GATGAACCCC GCCTGGGGAG CGGGGGCGTT GACTGCCCAC ATGTCGCCCG CGTCCCAACC
    74641 CATGCCGGAG CAGTAGTCGA GCGCGAAGAT CATGATGTCG GCCAGGGCAT CTCCGATGGC
    74701 GGCGAGGTCC CGCTTGCTGT CGGCCTCAGC CAGCTCGCCT GCCTCCTCGA CGAGCCCCAG
    74761 CAAGGGCATC CAGGTAGGGC GATCACCGAA GTTGTGCTTC ACCCAGGGCA CTTGCTCCGC
    74821 TTGGATGCGC CGGAGCACGG AGGCGTCGTT CATGGTCATC ATGGTACACC GCATAAGGGT
    74881 AGATGACCGA CAGGTCGATG CCTGCCATCT CCTCGAACAG CGGCATCCGC TGCTCCCGGC
    74941 TACCACCGTA GACGATGAGC GTGTTGCGGT AGTGCGGGAC GTGAACCAAG ACCTCACGGA
    75001 CGAGCAGGTT CGAGAACAGC AGAGGCGTAC CGCAAGCAGA CCCGTCCGTG TTCTTGCCGA
    75061 GGTAGACCAC CGTTTCGGCT CGCGCGACCG CTTCGATCAG CCCCGCGCAG TGGTGGTTGA
    75121 TGGGCCAGGA CAGGAGCAGC ACGTCGATGG GCTTGCGGTA CTGGTGGAAG TACTGTGCGA
    75181 CGACGGTGAT GCGTTTCGTG GGCTTCCCCC AAGGTGCCTT GTCCACGGCG ATGACGTGCT
    75241 TGGCCCCCAG GCGGAGGCAA GTTCGCGCCA TCTGAAGGTC GCCGGCACCG AAGTCGGTCA
    75301 CGACGCGCTT CTTGAGCAAG GGCGCGAGGG CCTTCTCCTG CTCGGGGAAC AGCAATCCGT
    75361 CAGGCATGGG GCTCCTCGAT GCGCATGACC TCGCCCCACT CGGTCACATC TCCGACCTTG
    75421 AGGGTGTCGA GGCCCCGTTG CTTCGCCTGC ACCCCGATGC CGACCCACAT GGGCGGGCTG
    75481 GCAGGGTTCA TCACGATCTT GTGCCCCGTG TAGGTGTGCG CGACGGGATG CTTCTCCACA
    75541 GGGGGTCGGG TCACGGGGCA CCGGTTGCAG ATGCAGCTCA TGGGATCACG CGGAGTAGAC
    75601 GTAGATGGGG GTCGTGTAGC ACGTAGTACC GGAAGCCGTG CCGGAGTTCA GGTAGACGCG
    75661 GATGCCGGTC CCGTAGGTCC ACGCGGGCCG GGAGCACGCC GGGCAAGTGA CGGACGCTCC
    75721 CCTTGGTGCG CCATCATCTC GGTCGAGGCG CGGGTCCAGC GTGCAGTCAC CATGGCACGG
    75781 GTGGTCTTTG CAACAGCAGG GGCACCAGTG GAAGTGCGGG GTGGGCTTCT CTCCGTCCGG
    75841 GTCGATGATC CGTGCCCAGG CGGTTCGACG ACCGAGGTAC TTCACCCTCG TAGGATACAC
    75901 CGGCTAGAGC ACGCGGTCGC CGATGAACCA CTTGGCGACG ACGTAGGTGT ACCAGCAGGC
    75961 GGCGCTCGAA ATGCAGCCGT CGGCGATCCA TCGGAACCCG ACCCAGTAGG GCAGCTCCGG
    76021 CGCGACCCCC CACTTGAACA CCGCGCTCGA CACGAACCCG ACCCAGAACC CGACGCACAT
    76081 CGGGCACGAG AGGAAGTCCG AGCGCAGGCG CTCCCACCGC AACGTCTCCA GCCACTCGCG
    76141 CATGGGGAAC AGGAGCTTGG ACTGCGTGAT GATGGTCGTG ACGCCGATGA CCGTGGCCAA
    76201 CCAGGCAAGC ATCAGAACAC CTCGACGATC TTCCCCTCGT TGAAGCCGGA GTTCTCCTCG
    76261 TGCCGGACGT AGCCGAAGGG GTTGCAGACC ACGCGCGTGC CCTTGGGCAA GCGGTAGTCG
    76321 AACGAGCAGT GCGTGTGCCC ATGGACCACG AGCTGCGCCC CCGACTCGCG CACGAGCTTG
    76381 TCCGCTTCCT TCCCTGCGTA GAAGAAGCAG TTGAGCGGGT GGCCCCGGTA CGCCTCGTGA
    76441 ATCGACTCCC GCAAGGGCAT GAAGTGCGTC ACGAGCACGT CCCCGGCGCG CAGCTCACGG
    76501 GACAAGAACC GGATCGACGC GCGGTGCTCG TCGTAGACCC AGGGCTCGAA CCCCTTGATC
    76561 TGGAAGTAGT CGTTGTAGCC CCCCTTGAAC GCGGACGCCG ACGGCTTCGG GAACCAAAGG
    76621 GTGCACCCCA GGAAGCGCAC GCCGCCCAGG GTCACGGTCG AGTCGTTGAG CCAGTGCAGG
    76681 TTGCCGAACC GGCGCGCGGC TCGGTTCGCG AACCCGAGTG CTTGCACCGG GTTGTACCCG
    76741 TAGAACTCGT GGTTGCCCAT GACCCAGACC ACCTGGGGGA ACCGCGCGCA CAACACCTCG
    76801 AAGGTGGCTT CGAGCCGAGG CGCACAGTCG ATGTCCCCCG CCAGCACGAG CACATCGACA
    76861 TCCTTGGTGT CGAGGGACTT GATGAAGCTC TGGCCCTCAT CTCGATGCCA CTCCAGGTGG
    76921 AGATCGCTGA GCACGAGCAA GTTCACGCTC ATGATCTACA CCAACCGCTC GCCGTCCGGT
    76981 GTACCATCTC GACGATGGAC TTCGAGGTTG CTTCTTCCGA TCGGGTCGAG AGCCCCCAGC
    77041 TCGAAGCTCG TGTCGCGCGG GTGCTGGCCG CCATCGGACA CCCCGAGGCC ATGGTGACGG
    77101 ACGAGAGCAT GGTCTGGGAC TTCTCCCCCT TGGGCGCCAG TGCTACCGAG CGCGCAAGCT
    77161 GGCTCGACAA GCTACGGACC AAGCTCTGCC TAGACGAGCT ATCCATGCGC GACTACATCT
    77221 GGCAGGTGGC GGAGCGCCTC CCGAAATGAT CGCGTCGTAC ACCTCGGCCA CCTCAAACAC
    77281 GACAACGGGC ATCTACCGTT GCTTCGTCTA CCCGTCCTGT GGGACCGCAA CGATCACCCT
    77341 CTCTGGCCGG TGCCCCAACT GCGGGGACTT CCACTACTAC GCCGACACCA ACCTCTACAT
    77401 CGCCCCCGCG CCGAACCCCC GAGAGGTGGC CAGGCAACGG AAGCGCGACC TTTCCAAGCG
    77461 AGCCCTCACG CGGGCCAGGC TGGCCCTACA ACGCGCCTTG GACGACCCCC GCCCCGAGAT
    77521 ACCCCTAGCT GACCGAAAGC GCCCCTACGC CCGTCCCAGG TCCAAGAAGC GGGTCTGCGC
    77581 CGGCTCGTCC CGGTATCGGG TCAGCGTGCA CTAACCCCAA CGCGCATTGT TGGCCGCCGT
    77641 TCGGGCCTTG GACTCCGCGA CGAGCCTCAG ACGGTTGACC TCGTTGATGG CCGCCGTCAG
    77701 GGCCTTCTCG TAGGCGCGTT CCTCACGCCG GGTCAGAAGG GCCATGAACA TCTGGAGGGC
    77761 CATCTTCTCG CCCTCCGTGG CCGTCTGGTC GATCACCTTG AGAGCAATCT CGGCCGCCTC
    77821 GTTGAGCTTC GCTTTCGTCA TGGTGGTTCT ACAGCCCGAC TGGGCTCCCG ATCAACTAGC
    77881 AGTCGTAGAT ATTGCCGCCC CGACAGACGC AGTGGTCATC GCAGTGGCAG CCGCCTCGGC
    77941 AGCAGTCGGC ATCGCAGGAG CAGGTCCGTC CGCGCCGAGG CCGTCCGTAG TTTCGGTAGC
    78001 CCGGTTGGAT GTGCCGCTCG ACCTCAGCGG GGTGTTCGGT GTCCCGATAG ATCGTGCAGA
    78061 GGGCCACGTC CGGCCCCTGC CAGAGCACCT TGCCGATGGT CTCGGTCTTC TGCTCGCCGT
    78121 TCTTCTTGGT GACGGTGACC TTCTGCCCCG GAGCGGGCCG CCCCTCGACT CGGAGGCCCC
    78181 AGCTCTCATC GCGGAGTTTC GTGTACGTCG TCATGCCGGT ACTACAACCC GGCACGGGCG
    78241 CGGATCAACC GGCCTTGAGC CAAGCGAACC TCTCCTTGTC CGCGTCGCGA ATGCTGCTCG
    78301 TGCAGACAGA ACAACCCGAC CGATGCACAA GAAGTCGTTC CTCCCCTCGG ACCACAAGGT
    78361 ACTCCCCCAC CGGCCAGTGC CACCCGGACA CGGTAAGGTA GCCGAACGCC GTGCACCACG
    78421 GCTCCCATGA GCCACGGTCG GTAAGGACAC CCCAGACACT CGGACGGTCC ACCTGCCGGT
    78481 AGACCAGGTA GGCCCGCTCC GGCGCGTAGA CCCGCCCCAG AAGCGTCTTG ATGCCCTCGG
    78541 TGAAGTCCAG CTTCGCTACC GCCGCCTGGG CTGCCTTGAG CGTCCGACAC TTCCCGCGCG
    78601 CCACGGTGAG GGTGACCCCA TCCGCCTCCA GAGAAGCGCA CCAGGACTCC GGCCGCGTCT
    78661 TCCGTCGGTA GCTCCCGTAG ACGATGACCT TGAGCTTGAC GTGGAAGTAC ACGTCGAGGC
    78721 TGGCCACGAG CTGGCGCTCA CCCGACCACG AGTTCGCGGA CACCCAGTCG TCGAACTGGT
    78781 CCATGTAGCC GTTGCGGTAG AGGGTCGGGG CGTCCATCCT GCGAATACCA TACACCGGGC
    78841 AGCGGTGTAC CCTCTGCCAT GGATCGCTTC GAGGCCGCCA TGCGGCGACG CCGCCTGCGG
    78901 GACCGGGCCA TCGCTTACCG GGGTGGCCGC TGCACCCTCT GCGGGTACAA CAAGTGCTCG
    78961 GCGGCTCTCG TGTTCCACCA CCCAGACCCC CTGGGCAAGG ACTTCACGAT CTCGTCGAGG
    79021 ATGACCTCGT GGAAGGCCAT CGTGCGCGAG CTGGACAAGT GCGATCTGGT CTGCGCCAAC
    79081 TGCCATGCGG AGATCCATGA CGGTCTGCAC CCCGAGATGC TCGATGAAGA CGGCCGGTTC
    79141 ATCGACTAGC CGGTGTACTA TCCAGCATGC CGACGCGGCT CGACATCTTC GCGGAAGCCA
    79201 TCATGGACGT GAACGGGGAC ATCCCCGAGG GGTACGTCCA GGGGATGTTC GCGAGCCTCA
    79261 TGCGCAAGCA CGGACAGGAC CACCGAGACA CCCTTCTCGA AGAGGTGCCT GCGGCCAACA
    79321 TCCCACAGCT CAGGGCTACC ATCCGTGATG CCTTGCGCGT CATCAAGACA GACCTGGAGA
    79381 CGCACCCGAA TCACGACCCT CGGACCGAAA GCGAGAAGGC GTACGACCAG AGCGTCCTCG
    79441 CGAGCTACCT TTTGCGGAAG CGCACCCCGC GCTCCCCGCA AGGTGCGACC TTGCCCGTCA
    79501 AGGCGACCTT GTACGACATC GGGAAGTTCT GGTGGCCGCA CACGTACGGC AAGGAACCCG
    79561 ACGCCGACAC CGAGCGCTTG GTCATGCTGA TGATCAAAGC GGCGGACTCG ATGCCGGACA
    79621 CCACGGAGGA GCGCCGCCTC TACCTACGCA TGGAAGAAGG CCAGGTGCAG GTGTTCACCT
    79681 GCGCGACCTG GGCGCACTAC GGCTTCCCCA TGGTCCAGCT CGCGAGCCAT CGGTACACCG
    79741 CCGCGCTCAT GGCCACGAGC ATCCCGAGGT CCATCGAGAT CAAGGCCCCA TGGCCGGCGT
    79801 TCCTCATCGA GCTGCCCACC GACATGCTCG ACACGGAATT CGAGGGCGCC CTTCATCCGC
    79861 TCACGCACGT TCTCGTGCTC GTGAACAAGC TCGCCACAGG GGAAGAGGTG TGGTCCTTCA
    79921 CGGCGACAGG GCCATCGGGG GTGAACTTGT GGCGCTGGCG CCTCCCTCTC GAAGTCCTCC
    79981 GTGAAGATCC GAAGAACGAC CGCATTCGTT ACGGCGCGTT CGACCTGGAG CTGACCAAGA
    80041 AGGACGACCG CACCATCGCT CTGCTCACCA AGCTCGTCCT GAACGTCTGC ATCGCCATGA
    80101 CGGACCCGGA CAACGTGAAG CCCGTAGGCA AGCACCGGAA GACCGCCTAC GAGGGTCCGC
    80161 GCCGGTTCTC GAAGGAGCCC GAGCTGCGCA CCTACAAGGT CGGCAAGCCC ATCACGCTCG
    80221 ACGTGCGGCC TGCCATCCAG GGCTATCTCC TGGGCACCCT GCGAACGTCC CCGACGGTGC
    80281 AATTCCTCGT TCGGGGACAT TGGCGTGACC AAGCCTGCGG GCCAGGGTGG AGCAAGCACA
    80341 AGACCATCTG GATCGAGCCA TACTGGAAGG GGCCGGAAGA TGCGCCCATC AACGTCCGAG
    80401 CCCACGTCAT CGAGCCATGA CCGAAGAAGC CGTCTCCCAG GTGCTCGATG AGCTGCTCCA
    80461 CGAGCACGTC ATCGACACCA CCAGCAAGGA GACAGCGCGC GTTCTGCTCT GGGCGCTCCA
    80521 TGGGGAGAAC GACACGGATA AGATCGCCCA GAAGACCAAG CTCCCGCGTG ACAGCTTCGT
    80581 GAGGCCCATC GTGAAGCGCC TGCGCGAGAG CGGCCTATGG GACAAGGGCC TCATGCTTGA
    80641 AGAGGGGCCT CTCGAAATCA CGTTCGTGCT CGCCATCTTG TGCGCGGAAG GGAAGATCCG
    80701 CGCGGTGCCC CAGACATGCG ACGACCCATC GCCGACGCCG ACGTTGTAGC CGCCAGGAAG
    80761 CGCCCCCCGA AGGCCGCCTC GCCCGAGCTG CTGGAGGACT GGGCAACCCT CAAGGGCCTG
    80821 CCCCAGTACG CCTACACCGT GGATTGGAGG CACCCCGAGT GCTTCGCCAT CCTGCGCTAC
    80881 CACGTCATCG GCAAGGGCTC CGACGAAGGG GACACCTACT ACCGACTGGC CTTCGACAAG
    80941 ATCCTCGCCA AGAGCCCCGA GTACAAGCGC AGCCGAAGCA AGGCCCGTGA TGACCGGGAG
    81001 AGTCCGCACT TCCCGGCGCA CAGCTTGTGC TTCACCCGCA AGCAGGTCGA GCGCTGGATC
    81061 GAGGGGGCCA AGAACACGCT CCTGCACTAC GTCGGCACGG AGCTGGGGCG CCTGAACTAC
    81121 GTCATGGAGG AGGCCCAGAG GCAGATCAAG TGGATGGCCG AGGCCATGAA CACCCTCAAC
    81181 CGGGGTCCGC TGCCGGAGTG GGATCTGGAG CGCGCCTTGT CGAAGGTGCC CGCCACACGC
    81241 CCGAAGCGTA CCTCTTCGCA AGCACGCGGA GAATCTTCTC CCAGTCCCTC GGGTGAATGA
    81301 CCGCTTTGCG GACCAAGTAG CGGCGGCGAT ACTCGTCGCG GCACTGGGCT CTATGCTTAG
    81361 GGCTCCCTAC GGGATGACCG CACATTTGGC ATCGCGGGTG CATCTGCCAT CCTCGACTCA
    81421 GGATGGCAGC CGTGTAGCGC TCACGAAAAA CCGCAGCCGC ATCTCGGTTT TGCCAAACGG
    81481 AGCACGTCTT CCGGTGCTTC CGGTGCTCCC ACAACGAAGG GTCGCTAAAG CCGCAGAGGC
    81541 AGGGGTTCAT CACCCCTATA GTACACCGGG GCTACGTCTG CTCCGGGTGC TTGAACACAC
    81601 GGCCTTCGGC GCTCTCTTGC TTCAGCCAGG CGTCCCGCGC CCGCCGGTAG AAGCCTCGGT
    81661 ACTTCCCGAG ATACCAGAAG CTCGTCATGC TGTAGGTCAC GAGCATGATG CAGATCGTGC
    81721 GCAGGGCGAC CCTATCGTCG GCGCCGAGCA GGACGAGCAG GAGCACGAAG CCCACGGCGG
    81781 TGACGGTGAG CGAGATGCTC GTGATCCACT TGATGCGCGC CAGCGTGTAG ACCTCGGAGG
    81841 CGTTCACGAG CGCGTTGAAG TGGTCCTCCC CTTGGACCAA CACGACGGTC TTCTCCGGGC
    81901 TGGACAGGAT TTGCATGGTG CCCACGCCCG GATCATACAC CGACTAGCCG GCGCTGGGGC
    81961 CAAGCCGATG CTCGATGACG AGCTGCTTGT CCTCCAAGAC GGCGTAGGCC ATCTGGGTCG
    82021 CCTTGCAGAC GGCGTGTTGG AAGTCGCCGC CCCACATGCT GGTCTTGACC ACCTTGGTGT
    82081 CGATCTCGAT CTGGTTCCCA ATGACGGAGA TGCGCCCCTT CTTGCCGATG GTCAGGTCGA
    82141 AGCGGTCGAG CGGCTTGCCC TTGAGGTCTG CGCCCATGAA GTCCCCGTGA ACGCCCGGCA
    82201 CCGGTTCGAC CAAGATGTGT ACGGAGGCGA TGCTCGCTTG GGGTAGGAAG GATACGGGCC
    82261 GGTCCAACAA CACCATGTTG CCCGAGAGGC CACGTAGCAC GAACTCGTTA GGCACGGTCG
    82321 CGCCCGAAAC GGCGAAGTCC AAGCACTCGA CCGACGACCA GAGGTCGTAG AGCCGGTGCT
    82381 CGAACGTCCG CCGAACCCAA TCCTCCTTCA CGGGCTCCAG CCACTCCTTG GGGAAGCGCG
    82441 GGCCAGCGAG GGTCACGTTG GCCCCGTCCG TGCTCAACAC CGTGTACGTA TCGCCCTCGA
    82501 TGTCGCGGAA GGCGTCGCCT GGCAAGGGCG CGATCGGGAG AGCCCACTCG ATGGTGTAGA
    82561 CCGCCGTGAC CTTGTTGAAC TCAATCCTCA TGCTCTGCAT CGTACACCGG GTCGTCGCCC
    82621 AGAATCCGGT CGTACCAGGT GGGCAGGTTG ATGGGCTTCG CCAGCGCGTA CCCGTTGCCC
    82681 CCGCGCGGCC CCTTGCCCCG CTGGCAATCA AGGACACCCG CGATGACCAT CTTGCGGACC
    82741 TCGGAGGCCA CGCTGGGGGT CCGCGCCCCA ACCCGTCGCG CGATCTGGCT AGCCGAAAGC
    82801 CAAGGGCTCC GGTTCAGGAG CCAGATGATG CGCTCGCGCA GGGGTGGCTT CGTGAGAGGC
    82861 ATCACTCAGA AGGTGTTCCA AGGGTTGCGG TCCCCTGGCT TCACCCAACC GTCGATGCGG
    82921 GCGCGGGGGG ACGCTTGGTA ACGGGAGCAG CCCACGCAGG GTACGAAGTC GTCCCCGCCA
    82981 TGGCTACGCT TCTTGCCCTT GGCCGCGTCA TGTAGGCAAG CATGGTAGAG CGCGCAATCC
    83041 GTTCTCTCAT GCGCGCGTTC GGACACCACG GGGTCAATCG GGTCGGACAA CGAGCCACCA
    83101 GCCGAAAACA TGGGCATCTT CTTGACCTAA GCCTACCTCA TGCAACGCCA TCAGGACTTT
    83161 CGGCAGGAGC GCGGTCGTGT TGCTGGGGCT CATCAGCTTC TCGTTGTGCA GGGGCAGAGG
    83221 GTGCAACGCC TGCCAGGAAT GCCCCTCGGC GAACGGCACG CCTACCACGT AGGCGAGGGG
    83281 CTTGTCCTCG TTGCCGTGCA TCAGGAATAC CAAGCCGGTT TTCGCCTGGC AGGCTTCGAT
    83341 GGGCGTCCAG TCCATCGCCT GGAGCTTCGC GTAGGTCGGC GTGTTCGGGT CGAACTTGAC
    83401 CCCGTAGACC AGGTAGGCAT GCGCGCTCGC CATGCCCTAC CGTACACCGC TAGTCGTCGA
    83461 GGATGCGGTC CCAGAGGGTG CGCGCCTGCT TTGGCCGACG CCGTGGGTCA TCCGGCTCCG
    83521 GTGCGTCCTC GGGTTCGACG ATGAAGTGGC TGATAGCGCT TGCCCGCGTC TCCAAGGCAA
    83581 ACTGGGGGTT GTTCTCGCAG TACTCGTGGA GGGCTATCTC GGCAGACCGC CTCGTGGCGA
    83641 ACCGCTGGGC TCGGCTCTTG GCTGACGTGC CCCATTCGCC CGTATGCGTG AGGGCAAGGA
    83701 AGGGTCGCCC TGGATGCCGG GCGTCCTTGT AGCGCACCAC CCAGGCCATC AGTCGTCCTT
    83761 CAGGAGACGT GCCCAGAGAC TCGGGGGTGG CATCTGCAAG ACCTTTGGGG GCCGCTTGTT
    83821 GTCCGGGGGC ACGAGGCGGA TGCTGTAGTT GGCCGAGCAA GCGACTTCAG GGCTCACCTC
    83881 GACGAAGTAA TCGATGGCCG CTTCCGCGTC CTCCTTGGTC GCGAAGGCCG CTGCCCGCCC
    83941 GATGTGCGAC AGGTAGTATT TGGCCGCCTT GGCGTTGTAG GCCAGGTAGC GCGCGGGGTC
    84001 ATCCCCCTTC CGGTAGTGGA TGATGTAGCC CATCAGTTCT CCATGTCCTC GTCGGCGCTC
    84061 TGCGCCATGG CTTCGAGGTC CACGCCTTCT TCGGACTCGA AGATGGCGCG CTCCTCGGGG
    84121 GTCATCTCGA CGCCCGTGAG GTCCCCGCTG GCGATTCGCT CGAAGTGGTC CACCAGCATC
    84181 TTCTGCTCGT CGGGGGGCAG GGTTTGCAGG AACATCTTGA CCTGCTTGCT CATGCGGATC
    84241 TTGAGGGGCT TCTTGGCAGG CATGACTAGA TGCTCTGGAT CTGGCCGGGC GTCGGCTGCC
    84301 AGCCTTCCTT GAGGTCGTCG TTCCCGTCGA GGTTGCCGAG CATGACGTAG TGCCCTCGGG
    84361 GGATGAACCG CCGGGCGTAG ATGACGGCGC CGTGTAGGTA GCCCAGGATG CCCATGCGCA
    84421 AGAGTTCCGT CTTGGTTTCG GGCTCCTGCC TCGGGTGGTA CGTGCGGATG CACTCGACGG
    84481 CATCCTCGGG GTTCAGGTAG ATGCGGCTCA CGATGTCGTC GTGGTGCCGC TCCGACTCGA
    84541 ACTGGCACAT GCGGGCGCTC AGGGTCTCGG GGCTCATGGG GCCATGGTAC ACCGACTAGG
    84601 CTACCTATCG GCCGCGTTGG TGTAGGATAC CCGTCATGCC CTTCGACGCT ACACCCCTCG
    84661 CCACCGACTG GAACGACGTG AATGCGATGA TCGCCGACAT CCAGCAACAC CGCGCGGATA
    84721 CAGGCGAAAG CCTCGTCAAC GCGGATGATG ACGGCACCAG CTACGTCGCA GTGCGGATAC
    84781 CCCGTCTCGG ATTCAAGGCC GAGCCCAGTG GCAAGACGTG GACCATCACG ATCCGAGTGT
    84841 TGCACGACCA ACCCTCGATC CCCGAGCTGC CTGGCGTCAA CTTTCGGAAC GCACCCGGCC
    84901 GGAAGAAGTT CTCGGAGTAC GTGCTGAGCC TCTAGCCCAG TACCAGACGG TGCGCTTGCC
    84961 GCTCTTCCAG AGCACACGGA AGCCCGTTCG CTCGTTCAAC CGGTGCATGG CCTCGCGCAT
    85021 CGACTTTGCC CCCGTGCCCG TCACCAAACT CCGGTAGACG CCCTGGATGT ACCGCCGTAG
    85081 GGCCGTGGCG TAGCCCTTCT GCCGATGGTC CGGGTGCACG GCCGTGAACG AGATGGCCCC
    85141 CTCGGGAGGA GCCTTCAGAG CGGCGGCGTA GGCGGTCGTC TTGAACCAGC CAAGGGTGTA
    85201 GACGTTGACC CCCGTGACGG CGACCAACTC CCCGTAGTGG TAGATGCCGT AGAGCCGGTG
    85261 GTCCTCTCGC CGGATGCGCG GGCTGCCGCC GAACACGAGC TTCAAGAGCG CCCGTGCGTG
    85321 GTCGAGATGC TCGTCGGTGT CCAGCTCGTA GATGACGTGG TGTACCTTCA TGGCATGAGC
    85381 CTATTCGAGA AGCTGGGGAG GGACGACCTG CTCTGCCAAC GGTGCGGCTT CCGGTGCCCC
    85441 CACGTCGAGG CTGGCGGCAT CTACTCCTGC CCCAACTGCG GCGACCCCGA GCCCGTCCCC
    85501 GGCACCACCA AGGTCCGGTA CAAGTTCGGC TTCGGGTGCG CCACCTGTGG CCTCCCCGGC
    85561 CATGACCCTC TCCCCGGCTA CATGGACCCC TACCCCAAAG GCCATCCCCG CGTCGCCTTC
    85621 GGCCTCGCGC CCCCCATCAA GGACGCCTGG GATCGTATCA GGACGCCAAA GGGCGATTTC
    85681 TAGCTGCTCC CCGATCAGGT CTGGCAGTCG TTCGCGCCGA GCGGCCGGGG GAGTCAGGCA
    85741 GACGCGCTGC CCGCCCTCCA GGGACCAAGC GTTGGCTGTC TTGTGGAACG TCTCGGGGTC
    85801 AGTTTCGAGC AAGACCTTCT GCGCCAACAG TTGGTCGCAC ACGGGCAGGA TGCCCTTCGT
    85861 GATGAGACAA TACTCGACGA CCCGCTGGCC TGTTTCGTCC ACGCGGAAGA CGTTGTGCGC
    85921 CTGCCCCAGC CGGATCTGGT AGCGGAAGCC ATCCGCTCCC TGGACGTGGA AGCAGGCCGA
    85981 GTGCGTCAGC TCGTCGCGCT GCTCTGCGGT GAGGAACTCC TCCAGCAAGG CTCGGGAGCG
    86041 GTCCCTGGCC TCCTTCAGCT CGAAAGCGTG GGCGATCTCC CGAAGCTGCG CGCCTGCAAT
    86101 AGCGTCCCGT GACGCCTGGC AGGTCTGGTC CCGGTGGAGT ACCTGGAGGA TGGCCTGGTA
    86161 GGGGTCAGCG CCTTCTAGGG GCGTCCCAAG CGCCGCATTG GGGATGTAGG CCAGCCCCGC
    86221 TAGGACGAAC CACCGCATAT CTTCGGGGTT GTCTACGGCG ATCTGGGCAA ACGACCGAAT
    86281 GGGGAAGATG ATGGTCCCGT TGCCACCGTC GAAGCCGCGC ATGACCTCGA CCCATTCATG
    86341 GAGCTGGGCC TCGAACTCTT CTAAGAGGCA GTCTACGCCC CCGAGAGGGA CGATCAGCCT
    86401 ACGCCGTTGC AGGTTCGGCG CGAGCACACG CCAGACCTTG TGCTCGTCGA GGTAGTAGGC
    86461 CGTCTCGTTC TCCGCACCGA GGTCGTAGAT GGGCAGGCCC CCATCGTCCA ACCACTCTGC
    86521 GCGAAGTGAG ATCACTTGCC CTCGGTTGGC TTCTCTACCT TGACCTCGAA ACTATGCCCG
    86581 CAAGTATCGC ACCGGAGAGC GCCTCGCTCG CCGTCAAAGC GATCCAACAC GAGAGAACCC
    86641 CCGCACTTGG GACAAGGCGG AGCCCCTCGA ATCGTTGCGA GGGTAGTCAT CCGCCGGCAA
    86701 CCGGGGCAAT GGCCAGGTAG CGTGGCGTGG CCGGGTCGAA GTCCTTGGCT GGCTCCGTGC
    86761 GGTAGGGACC ACCCTTCTCG GGCTCGGGAT CAGCCGGGGG GACCGCCAGG AACTTGCCTT
    86821 CCTTCGAGGC GAACTCGGGC ATGGCGTTGC CCTTGCGGCC GAAGCGCTTG ACCTTGAACA
    86881 GCATGAAGCC CTGGGTCTTG AGCTTGGCGA AGTGCTCCCG CGCGGCATCA ACCTCGGCAC
    86941 GGCTCGTCGG GTCCCAGGCG TACTTGGTGT CGCCCTCTTT GCCCATGACC GCGATGATAC
    87001 CCTTGTCCTC GGGCGCCCCT GCGAACGTCG TTTCGAGTGT GTCCATGGCA GACCATACAC
    87061 CGACAGCGGT GTACTCTCGG GCATGGCAGA GACGCTCGAC GAGAAGCTGG AGATCGCCAT
    87121 CAAGGCGGCC AACCGCTACA AGATCGCAGC CTTCTTGGAC CTACTGGCCG AGCACAAGGG
    87181 GCACCCGACC TTCCGCACCC ACGGGTGGGT CTTCGAGCGC GACATCGGCT TCGTCTGCTG
    87241 CGGCCACGAG TTCCGCACTT CGGTTTCGTC ACTCAACGAG GCCCTGCCTG AAGCCCGCAC
    87301 AGCTTTCATG CGGCTCTACA ACCGCCAGGT GCGGAACGCC TGGGTCGAGC GGGAACGGGC
    87361 CATGCGCAAG GCGGAGAAGC GGGCCAAGGC CCTGCTCTTC CGGTTCTTGA CCCGTGAGCA
    87421 GAAGTGGTCC CTCCGCGCCG ACAACAGCTT CGAGGTCACC GGACAGGATG GGCGCACCTA
    87481 CCGCATCGTC TGCGGTGAGC ACGGGGGCTC CGTGGTGTGG CAGGGCAAGA AGCGGTACTG
    87541 CTTCCACGCG AAGGGCGTCG AGCTGCCACG CTTCGACCTC ATGCTGGCCC AGAAGCTCTT
    87601 CGTGGAGACG CGCACGGAAG ATTTCTTGGC CGAAGCGCAC GTCACGGACC CGGATAACCC
    87661 CACGCCCAGG GTGACCGACC CCGCCAGCAT CCCCGAGGAA GCCACCGAGA ACCCTGAGCC
    87721 CTTCCTCCGC GCCGCCATGG GGGCTGCATG AGCACGCTCC GGTGGAACCC CAAGGACCCC
    87781 CAGGAGTGTG GCACCGCCGG GGAAATCTTC CGGCACCTGC GCTCCCTCGG CTGGCTGGCC
    87841 TACACCAAGA AAGGCGTGCC CGTCGAGATT TTCGCCTGGC GAGATGGGGC GCTCGTGTTC
    87901 CGCCTGCCAA GGAGCATGTT CGACCGCCTG CTCGAAGATG GAGATGAAGA TGGAGATGAT
    87961 CGAGATGACC CCCCAGGGGG ACACGAAGTA CCAGTGGAAC GTGAACGACC CCCGCGAAGC
    88021 CGAACAAGCC CGCGCCCTGT TCGCGCAGTT CCGAAGCAAG GGGTACGCCG TGTTCCGCGC
    88081 CAAAGGAAAC GGGCGGCGAG GTGAGCCCGT GCAGGAGTTC GACCCCGACG CCGAGACGAT
    88141 GATCTTCGTC CCCCTGATGG CCGGGGGCTA GGGCTCGTCG TCCAGCGCCT TGGGGATGTA
    88201 CTCCTCGGTC CCGTCGCAGA CAGGGCAGAC GAACGGCCCG TCAGGCAAGC GGGAGTCCAA
    88261 GGAGTCGAGC CAGAAGCTCC AACCACATTC GACGCATGTG ACCTCCACGG TGCCACTCGG
    88321 GCGGATGTCG TCCATGGCCG GATCGTACAC CGCTACACCG GGATCTCCAC CTCGGATCCT
    88381 TGGTGTGCCA GCCGGTAGTG CACGTCTGCG CTGACCAACG CCAGGTTCGC GGCCGTGGTA
    88441 GGCCCCCAAG TCCGGTTCGT CGTGTACGTG TCCCCTGGGT CTGTCCCGAA ACGTCGAAAC
    88501 CAGATGCACA GACAGGTCGA GCCCCGAGCC TCGGCAGGCG GTGTGACCGC CCCCAAGGAG
    88561 ATGATCTTCT GAACGGCGAA ATCGCCGGGA TTGATCGGGG TGTTGATCGG GCCGAACGGC
    88621 GTCCACCCGA CTAGAGCAGG GAGTGCCGTT CCACCCGGTT TGGTCCAGGC GTAGTAGCCA
    88681 TCGACCCGCA CCACCTGCGC CGCTACGGGA TTGGCGGCCG GTAGGACGTG CAAGTGTGGG
    88741 ACGACCGCCG TGGTGTGCCG CCAACGGTGC GGGAGCTGGA ATACGAAGTT CAACGCATCG
    88801 TTCTGGTCGT GGCGCAAGTA CCACATCAGA AAGGCGGTAT CTCGCCACAC CTCGATGGTC
    88861 AGTGCGGCAG TCCCCGCCCC CTGCCCGATG CTGCCTTGTA CGTCCTCCCA GCGGCCAGCG
    88921 TTGCGGGCTA CCCAGTAGCC CCCGCCAACA GCCGCGATGA CGCAGAGGCC ATCGGCCGCA
    88981 TGGGCACCGA CCTTATCCAG AACGTAGGCA TCCTCGACCT CGTTGACGTA GATCGTCGTA
    89041 CCGTCTGGGT AGGGCGTCGC CACGAGAAGG GCAAGGTTCG CCAGCGTGTC GATGGGTGCC
    89101 GAGGTGCCCG TCGGCGCACT GAGCTTGGAG ATGATGGTGC CCGTGGGGTC TGCTTGAAGC
    89161 TCGGCTGGTG TGATGGCCAC GATGTCACCC GATCCGAATG AGGAAGTCGA TGGGAGCTGC
    89221 CACCGTGTTC GTGATGGTCG TCTCGGTGAA GGTGGCGTTG TGCACGATGT CCACGATGCC
    89281 CGTGGCGTCC ACCCAGGTCA CCACCGGGCC GACCATGACC TTCTTGACCA CGACGATGTG
    89341 CGGGATGTAG CCCAAGTCGT GCGCGATGGT CAGCGCGTTG CCAGGCCCCG GTGCCGCCGC
    89401 CAACGTCGTC GCATCGTTGA GCGTGATCTT GCCGACCTTC TCGAAGGCAT AGAGGTCGCC
    89461 CTTCTGCGCC GACCTGATCA CGTCCGACGT GTCGGGCAGG TACTTGCTCG CCCCCGGCCC
    89521 CACGTAGAGG TCTTCCGCGC GCCGGGCCTC CGTTTGCCCT TGGCGGATGA GCCTCAAATC
    89581 CTTGAGGTAG AGGGTCGCAC CAGAGACGTT CGTGACCTTC ACGCCCTAGC CGGCGTATCG
    89641 AAGGACTAAG GCGGGGGCTT GTCGTCGCCC ATGGCCAGCT CGGCGCAGTA GAGGGCGTAC
    89701 TTGTGGGCGT AGTCCACATG CCCGCAGGCT TGGTTCTCGA CCCGGATGAC CTGCCGAAGC
    89761 GTCACCTGGG GTAGCCCCCG GACGCGCCGC TCCAAGTTCA CGGCCTCGAA CATCACCTGC
    89821 CGCTCGAAGG CCACCCAGCC CAGCTCCGTC GTCTGGTAGG CCCCTTCGGG CGCCGGCACG
    89881 AAGGTGTCCC GCTTGGGGCG CTCCTTGGCC GCTTCCGCGA AGACCTGCTC GAACTTGTCT
    89941 AGGAGCGCAA GGCGCTCGTT CACGTAGGGC ATGCCAGTAC TACAACCCGA CCCGAGGCTC
    90001 GATCAACAGT CGCCCGTCGT CTTGGCGTGC CGTGCGATCT GCTTGGCCCA CTCGACGAGG
    90061 AGTTTCTCGT TCTTGAACTG CTTCGGACCC ATCTGCATGA GCGCGGCCAC GACCCCCGCG
    90121 CGCTCGTTGA ACACCTGGAT GACCTCCATG GCCTCGGCCG GCTTGAGGTG CTTGTGCAGG
    90181 ATCTTGGCGA TGCGCTCCGG GGTCATTTCC ATGGGTCAGA AGTCCTCGGC TTCGAGGAGC
    90241 CTATCGTACA CCGTTCGGCC CCTCGTTGGC AGTGGTCTGC CACACCACTT GCGCATCGTC
    90301 TCGACGAACA GGTTGAGCCC TTCTTGGGTG TCGATGTGGT AGCAGGTCAC GAAGGCATGC
    90361 GCGCCCGTGA TGACTGAGGG GTCCGGTGCA AAATAGCCGG GCTCGCCCCT ACATTCAGGA
    90421 TGCGTCTCGA TGAACCCGCG CCACTTCGCC TCTTGCTCCC CCGTGGGGTC AGGGTAGACC
    90481 CGCTGGCCAG CGAAGTCGAA CCACTCCGCC TGCGTCTCCG GCTCGGGGCA AGTGCAGTCA
    90541 CCCCCAGCTC GAACAGCCTT CCTGCCCACG GGGTTCTCGT ACAGATCGCG CGCCGCCTCG
    90601 ATGGGCACGC GCCCCTCGAC CACCCAGTAG CGCCAAGCTC GGCGGAACTT GAACCCCCGC
    90661 ATCTGGCCTT CAAGGGTGTA GGGCACCTCG GAGTGCACCT CGTCCCTGGG CACAACGATC
    90721 GCGGTGAGGC CCGCTTGCGA GAGTTCCTCG TGGATCACGT CATCGCAGTA GTGCGCACCC
    90781 GCTAGGTTTC GCATGGCTCA TCCTCGCGCA GAGCTTGGTT CACGTCGCGC CAGAAGTCGT
    90841 CCAGGGACTT GCCGTACTTC TCCTGCACAC GCTCGATCCG CACCCCCAGC GTCTCCGGCC
    90901 CGTCCCCGAT GCCGATGATG CCGTTCAGGG GGTCCCAGCG CGAGCAGAGG TCCCGCCCAC
    90961 GCCTGCGCCG AATCATGCGC AGGAACTTCT CGACCGTGCG GTACAACGTG GTCCTCGCGC
    91021 GGTTCGCATC CCGTTGCGCG TAGATGACCC GCCGCCGGCT CAGGGCCTTC TCCTTCGTCG
    91081 GGAAGCCCGT CTCGTGCAGC GCGGTGAGCC AGCGCTTCCC TTGGGGTATC GCCCAGAGGA
    91141 GCTGCCAACA GCGCTGACGC CCATGGTACG CCGCTACGAG CTTCCGACGC CTCGGCCGTT
    91201 GCCGCTTCAC CGATGAACCC TCGGCGGGGT CAACAGGAAG CGCGTGAGCT TGCCCTCGTC
    91261 GTCGAACTCC GCTGCCAAGA AGCCCCAACC ATCGTCGTCC ACTCCGATGA GCCCGTTTAG
    91321 GATGCCCAGA AGACCCACGG TCCTCTGCTC CACGCCGTCA TCCACGGAGA CTTGCACCGA
    91381 CGGGTGTTGC GCCATGGCCT CGTTGCAGGG TACGCGCGTC TCGACCAGAG CCCGGACGGC
    91441 TTCAGGGTCG GTCTGGAGTA GCCCGTTCAG GAACGCGATG GCCGTGTGCG CTAGCTCTGG
    91501 TGGCTTCATG CTGGATGATA CACCGGCTAG GCGTGCACCA TGCCAAGGAG CGCCTCCGTG
    91561 GCCTCGATGA AGCGGTCGTT GAACCCCGCA CGGTACACGG CTTCGCGGAA AGCCACCTGC
    91621 TCCTTGCGGT ACATCTCCAC GAGCGGCAGT AGGCGAGCTT GAACGCTCGA TTCCACGTTG
    91681 GCCAGCCGGT CGGCCGCCTT CACGAGCAAT ACCCAAGCAT CCGGGCTGTC TACCGCGATA
    91741 GCCGCAAGGC GAGCGTTCAT CTTGGCCTTG CGCTCCTTCC GATTCCGCCC AGGCGGATCA
    91801 GTCAGAAGCA TGACGCCACG GGCTACTTCC GAGCCGCAAT AGCAATCGAT CTCGGTCACC
    91861 AACAGCCCCG TGTCCTCCAA CGTGTCGTGA AGCCACGCGA TGTCCTCAAC CACCTGGCCG
    91921 TACCTCCGAA CAAGATCCAC GACCCTTTCG AGGTGAACAG CGTAGGGGAG ATCCCCGTAC
    91981 GTCTGCTTCC CGTGTGCCCG TAGGGCGAGG CTCCTGGCGT CCATTACCCC CGTACTACAA
    92041 CCAAACGAAT CACCTGATCA ACCCCGGATG CGGCGAGCCC ACGGTCACGC TGCCCATCGG
    92101 CACGGTCAGA ACGACCATCT CGGCCTTCTC CTCGGCCGCG TAGGCCATCA GAACGCCGGC
    92161 CAGCCCCCGC GCCTGCTCAG GGGTCAACAC CACCAGGGTT CCGCCACAGC CAGGCGCCGA
    92221 AGTGGTCAGG TGCACGTCAG GCATCTAGTC CTCGAAGAGA CTCCTGCGCC GGTCGCACGA
    92281 ACAGGAGCAA GGCTTCGGGC TACAAGAGCA CGAACAGTCG CCCCCTGGTT CGAGATCCTT
    92341 GATGTCAGCC GTCATGGCAA AGGCCACGAT GGCTGCCAGG ACCAGGACGC CGGCCACGAT
    92401 GGCCAAGACC TGCGGCATTC GGCTCGGCCT GTACCGGAGG TCCCGCCCAC GCCCTTGCAG
    92461 CATGTTGATC CACATGCGCT TGCCCGGCGG CCTTGGTAGC ACCACAGCGG GAGGCAAAGG
    92521 CCGATCAGGC AGGCACTCGC CCGGCTTTCG GTAGGGAGCG GTCACGGCTC GTTCTCCTTG
    92581 GCTTCTTCGG CTTTCTTGGC CTCCAGGTAG GCCAGCGAGT CGCGAGCATC CACCCGGTCG
    92641 AGCAACGCCC GTAGGGCACG CTTGAAACCC TGCACGTCCC CCTCGTGGTC GATGATCGCC
    92701 TCGATGCCCG CCCTGAGTTC CTCGGCCTCG GCACCATGGA AGAACCCGTG CTCGGGGCAA
    92761 TACTCGCTGT AGACGGTGCA TTTACGGTCA GCCATAGGGC GCCTCAAAAC GTGACCCGAG
    92821 TGTTGGCCTT CCGCCCCGCT AGATGTTGCC CGCTTTCGCC CACTCAGAGA GCTTCGTTCG
    92881 GAAGTGCACG TCGGTCAGAC CGGCGTAAGC CCCCGAGAAG ACTTGCCACT CCCTCCCATT
    92941 GCCGTCGGGA CTCGACAACG TGCCCACGAA GTCCCGGTAC TCCACGGAGA CATCACCGTC
    93001 CGGCCGGGGT CGGAAGCGTG CCCCCCAGGC GGGAATGAAG GTCTCCACTA ACGCCGCCCG
    93061 ATTCAAGACG ACCCTGCCTG AATCGACGAT GGGCCGCTGA GGCCCCCAGA GCATAGTGTC
    93121 CAAAGCCTTC ACCAGATTTT CCTCGTAGGT GCCCATGGTG ACCCTCAAAA CGTGACCCGC
    93181 CAGTTGACCT TGTAGCTGAC CCGAGTGTTG GCCTTCAGAA ACCACGCCTC CTTGGTGGGC
    93241 ACGTCCTCGG GCTCCCGTGC CTCCCCACAG CGCGCACAGC AGGCTACCTG GTCCTTGGGC
    93301 TCACGGTCAG GCAAAGCCGT CCAGAAGCCC GTAGGACGCC CGCAAAGGGC ACAAGGCTCC
    93361 TGGCCCTCAG CCTCGGGTGG ATGCTCAATC GGAATCATGT GTCTCTATGG GGTAGCCGTT
    93421 TTCGGCCACC CACTGCTCCG CTGTACCTTT TCGCACAGCC GCGTAGAACG GGCAGGAACT
    93481 CTCGTGTTCC AGAACTACGT CTTGCACGCT GAGCTGGCAC ACAACCACCT TTGAGCACCC
    93541 ACAAGCCAGG CATGTAATTT TAGCCTTTGT TGCCAAGGTA TCCTCCGATC ATGGCATCGA
    93601 GTCCTCGATC TTGGCGATCT CGTCCATCGC CCACTCGTAG CCGCACTTGA GCGAGCAGAA
    93661 GTGCCCGCGC CCGTTGTACC CGACCTGCCC CGTCCAATAC GTGACGCGCT GGTCGCCAGG
    93721 CTCACCCCTC GTCCGAAGGA TCTGCCTGAC GAGCCCCTGG CGCGCGATGG CCTTGCCCAC
    93781 GACCGGCCGT AGGTTGGGCT TGTCGAGCCG CTCCCACCAC GAGCGCGTGT ACTTCGGTAG
    93841 GGGTTTCCCG CACATCTTGC AGTTCATGGC GCGTACCTCT CGACAAGCCG CCGAAGCCAT
    93901 GGGTCGGCTG GGGAAACGAG CTTGGCGTTC TTCGGCTGGT TCCGATCCGC CGTCTCCTCG
    93961 GCGAAGGCGG CCCGAACGGC CCCGTCCGCC GCCTCTACGG CCCCGTCCAG GGCGTCCACG
    94021 ACCTCGGTGG GCTCCTTGCC CACCGCTTCA CGAAAAGCCC CGAGAGCCGC GTCGTAGGCG
    94081 GCAAGGGCGG CCTTGGTCTT GGTCAGGGTG AGCGCTTTCA TGGCTTAGGC CCAGGTACGC
    94141 AGCCGGGGGT CGTCGGCGTA GATGTGGTGC ACCTGGCCCG GCTCGCAGAA CCAGGACAGC
    94201 TCCTCCTCGA TGGCCGCCCG GACTTCCTCC TCGGCCTTCG CCATGGCGTG GCAGAGCGAG
    94261 TCCATGGCCG GGTGCATCCC AGCGCCACAC GCCCACATGT CCTGCGCCCT CTCGGAGAGG
    94321 CGGTAGTACT CCCGAAGGGC CACCTGTAGT TTCGGTGTGC TCGTCATGCT CGTACTACAA
    94381 CCGAGCCCCA CGCCCGATCA ACCGGGCTTG CCCCGCTTGA CCTTCCGCTT CTTGCGGGCC
    94441 TTCTGGCTAT GACCCCCGCA GACGCAGCCC TTCTTCGAGC GGTTCTCGGG GTCCCGGCAG
    94501 GTGCTCTGGC ACGCGCGCTT CACAGGTCTT CCTCCAGTTG GTAGCCCTCG GCCCGTGCAG
    94561 CCTCTTCAGC TCGCTTGCGC GCAACCTCAC GGTCGTCGGC GCACCCGTTC TTCTTCCCGA
    94621 GCGTCCAGAC CCAGCACTGG GACGAGTCCA GCCCCTCGGG GAAAAGCGCG AGGACTTTCT
    94681 CCGCCCCACA CTTGCGGATC TCCGTCCCCG GATACTCGGG GTGCGGCTCC CATAGGTCAA
    94741 GCACTGGCAT CAGCATGGCT ACCTCTTCCG GCCTTGGTTC GTATCTGATG GCGCCGTAGA
    94801 A
//
